# Supplementary material for: A platform for post-translational spatiotemporal control of cellular proteins
Source: Synth Biol (Oxf). 2021 Feb 2;6(1):ysab002. doi: 10.1093/synbio/ysab002 (PMC7976946; doi:10.1093/synbio/ysab002)
Supplement: ysab002_Supplementary_Data [file ysab002_supplementary_data.zip › pCMV-iRFP-BC2T.gb]

LOCUS       pcDNA3.1_iRFP-BC2Tag    6418 bp ds-DNA     circular     02-JUN-2020
DEFINITION  .
FEATURES             Location/Qualifiers
     misc_feature    928..1875
                     /label="iRFP"
                     /ApEinfo_revcolor=#f58a5e
                     /ApEinfo_fwdcolor=#f58a5e
     misc_feature    1885..1935
                     /label="Linker 2"
                     /ApEinfo_revcolor=#f58a5e
                     /ApEinfo_fwdcolor=#f58a5e
     misc_feature    1878..1878
                     /label="GFP (no ATG, no stop)"
                     /ApEinfo_revcolor=#b1ff67
                     /ApEinfo_fwdcolor=#b1ff67
     rep_origin      2288..2716
                     /label="F1 ori"
                     /ApEinfo_revcolor=#9eafd2
                     /ApEinfo_fwdcolor=#9eafd2
     promoter        232..614
                     /label="CMV enhancer"
                     /ApEinfo_revcolor=#c7b0e3
                     /ApEinfo_fwdcolor=#c7b0e3
     misc_feature    4094..4224
                     /label="SV40 PolA"
                     /ApEinfo_revcolor=#c6c9d1
                     /ApEinfo_fwdcolor=#c6c9d1
     misc_feature    5227..5248
                     /label="MISMATCH"
                     /ApEinfo_revcolor=#75c6a9
                     /ApEinfo_fwdcolor=#75c6a9
     misc_feature    4607..5277
                     /label="pUC origin"
                     /ApEinfo_revcolor=#ff9ccd
                     /ApEinfo_fwdcolor=#ff9ccd
     misc_feature    2721..3064
                     /label="SV40 promoter"
                     /ApEinfo_revcolor=#d6b295
                     /ApEinfo_fwdcolor=#d6b295
     misc_feature    4121..4142
                     /label="MISMATCH"
                     /ApEinfo_revcolor=#75c6a9
                     /ApEinfo_fwdcolor=#75c6a9
     promoter        615..818
                     /label="CMV promoter"
                     /ApEinfo_revcolor=#9eafd2
                     /ApEinfo_fwdcolor=#9eafd2
     CDS             3126..3920
                     /label="Kan/neoR"
                     /ApEinfo_revcolor=#ffef86
                     /ApEinfo_fwdcolor=#ffef86
     misc_feature    1936..1971
                     /label="BC2 Tag"
                     /ApEinfo_revcolor=#85dae9
                     /ApEinfo_fwdcolor=#85dae9
     misc_feature    2018..2242
                     /label="BGH PolA"
                     /ApEinfo_revcolor=#c7b0e3
                     /ApEinfo_fwdcolor=#c7b0e3
     CDS             complement(5422..6282)
                     /label="AmpR"
                     /ApEinfo_revcolor=#ffef86
                     /ApEinfo_fwdcolor=#ffef86
     primer_bind     863..882
                     /label="T7"
                     /ApEinfo_revcolor=#85dae9
                     /ApEinfo_fwdcolor=#85dae9
     misc_feature    1878..1878
                     /label="GFP"
                     /ApEinfo_revcolor=#75c6a9
                     /ApEinfo_fwdcolor=#75c6a9
ORIGIN
        1 GACGGATCGG GAGATCTCCC GATCCCCTAT GGTGCACTCT CAGTACAATC TGCTCTGATG
       61 CCGCATAGTT AAGCCAGTAT CTGCTCCCTG CTTGTGTGTT GGAGGTCGCT GAGTAGTGCG
      121 CGAGCAAAAT TTAAGCTACA ACAAGGCAAG GCTTGACCGA CAATTGCATG AAGAATCTGC
      181 TTAGGGTTAG GCGTTTTGCG CTGCTTCGCG ATGTACGGGC CAGATATACG CGTTGACATT
      241 GATTATTGAC TAGTTATTAA TAGTAATCAA TTACGGGGTC ATTAGTTCAT AGCCCATATA
      301 TGGAGTTCCG CGTTACATAA CTTACGGTAA ATGGCCCGCC TGGCTGACCG CCCAACGACC
      361 CCCGCCCATT GACGTCAATA ATGACGTATG TTCCCATAGT AACGCCAATA GGGACTTTCC
      421 ATTGACGTCA ATGGGTGGAG TATTTACGGT AAACTGCCCA CTTGGCAGTA CATCAAGTGT
      481 ATCATATGCC AAGTACGCCC CCTATTGACG TCAATGACGG TAAATGGCCC GCCTGGCATT
      541 ATGCCCAGTA CATGACCTTA TGGGACTTTC CTACTTGGCA GTACATCTAC GTATTAGTCA
      601 TCGCTATTAC CATGGTGATG CGGTTTTGGC AGTACATCAA TGGGCGTGGA TAGCGGTTTG
      661 ACTCACGGGG ATTTCCAAGT CTCCACCCCA TTGACGTCAA TGGGAGTTTG TTTTGGCACC
      721 AAAATCAACG GGACTTTCCA AAATGTCGTA ACAACTCCGC CCCATTGACG CAAATGGGCG
      781 GTAGGCGTGT ACGGTGGGAG GTCTATATAA GCAGAGCTCT CTGGCTAACT AGAGAACCCA
      841 CTGCTTACTG GCTTATCGAA ATTAATACGA CTCACTATAG GGAGACCCAA GCTGGctagc
      901 gctaccggac tcagatctgc cgccaccatg gctgaaggat ccgtcgccag gcagcctgac
      961 ctcttgacct gcgacgatga gccgatccat atccccggtg ccatccaacc gcatggactg
     1021 ctgctcgccc tcgccgccga catgacgatc gttgccggca gcgacaacct tcccgaactc
     1081 accggactgg cgatcggcgc cctgatcggc cgctctgcgg ccgatgtctt cgactcggag
     1141 acgcacaacc gtctgacgat cgccttggcc gagcccgggg cggccgtcgg agcaccgatc
     1201 actgtcggct tcacgatgcg aaaggacgca ggcttcatcg gctcctggca tcgccatgat
     1261 cagctcatct tcctcgagct cgagcctccc cagcgggacg tcgccgagcc gcaggcgttc
     1321 ttccgccgca ccaacagcgc catccgccgc ctgcaggccg ccgaaacctt ggaaagcgcc
     1381 tgcgccgccg cggcgcaaga ggtgcggaag attaccggct tcgatcgggt gatgatctat
     1441 cgcttcgcct ccgacttcag cggcgaagtg atcgcagagg atcggtgcgc cgaggtcgag
     1501 tcaaaactag gcctgcacta tcctgcctca accgtgccgg cgcaggcccg tcggctctat
     1561 accatcaacc cggtacggat cattcccgat atcaattatc ggccggtgcc ggtcacccca
     1621 gacctcaatc cggtcaccgg gcggccgatt gatcttagct tcgccatcct gcgcagcgtc
     1681 tcgcccgtcc atctggaatt catgcgcaac ataggcatgc acggcacgat gtcgatctcg
     1741 attttgcgcg gcgagcgact gtggggattg atcgtttgcc atcaccgaac gccgtactac
     1801 gtcgatctcg atggccgcca agcctgcgag ctagtcgccc aggttctggc ctgGCAGATC
     1861 GGCGTGATGG AAGAGGCGGC CGCCTCTGGA CTCAGATCTG GCAGCGGAGG AGGCAGCGCA
     1921 TCTGGCGGAA GCGGACCGGA CCGCAAGGCG GCTGTTTCCC ACTGGCAACA ATAACTCGAG
     1981 TCTAGAGGGC CCGTTTAAAC CCGCTGATCA GCCTCGACTG TGCCTTCTAG TTGCCAGCCA
     2041 TCTGTTGTTT GCCCCTCCCC CGTGCCTTCC TTGACCCTGG AAGGTGCCAC TCCCACTGTC
     2101 CTTTCCTAAT AAAATGAGGA AATTGCATCG CATTGTCTGA GTAGGTGTCA TTCTATTCTG
     2161 GGGGGTGGGG TGGGGCAGGA CAGCAAGGGG GAGGATTGGG AAGACAATAG CAGGCATGCT
     2221 GGGGATGCGG TGGGCTCTAT GGCTTCTGAG GCGGAAAGAA CCAGCTGGGG CTCTAGGGGG
     2281 TATCCCCNNN NNNNNNNNNN NNNNNNNNNN NNNNNNNNNN NNNNNNNNNN NNNNNNNNNN
     2341 NNNNNNNNNN NNNNNNNNNN NNNNNNNNNN NNNNNNNNNN NNNNNNNNNN NNNNNNNNNN
     2401 NNNNNNNNNN NCNNNNNNNN NNNNNNNNNN NNNNNNNNNN NNNNNNNNNN NNNNNNNNNN
     2461 NNNNNNNNNN NNNNNNNNNN NNNNNNNNNN NNNNNNNNNN NNNANNNNNN NNNNNNNNNN
     2521 NNNNNNNNNN NNNNNNNNNN NNNNNNNNNN NNNCCTTTGA CGTTGGAGTC CACGTTCTTT
     2581 NNNNNNNNNN NNNNNNNNNN NNNNNNNNNN NNNNNNNACC CTATCTCGGT CTATTCTTTT
     2641 GATTTATAAG GGATTTTGCC GATTTCGGCC TATTGGTTAA AAAATGAGCT GATTTAACAA
     2701 AAATTTAACG CGAATTAATT CTGTGGAATG TGTGTCAGTT AGGGTGTGGA AAGTCCCCAG
     2761 GCTCCCCAGC AGGCAGAAGT ATGCAAAGCA TGCATCTCAA TTAGTCAGCA ACCAGGTGTG
     2821 GAAAGTCCCC AGGCTCCCCA GCAGGCAGAA GTATGCAAAG CATGCATCTC AATTAGTCAG
     2881 CAACCATAGT CCCGCCCCTA ACTCCGCCCA TCCCGCCCCT AACTCCGCCC AGTTCCGCCC
     2941 ATTCTCCGCC CCATGGCTGA CTAATTTTTT TTATTTATGC AGAGGCCGAG GCCGCCTCTG
     3001 CCTCTGAGCT ATTCCAGAAG TAGTGAGGAG GCTTTTTTGG AGGCCTAGGC TTTTGCAAAA
     3061 AGCTCCCGGG AGCTTGTATA TCCATTTTCG GATCTGATCA AGAGACAGGA TGAGGATCGT
     3121 TTCGCATGAT TGAACAAGAT GGATTGCACG CAGGTTCTCC GGCCGCTTGG GTGGAGAGGC
     3181 TATTCGGCTA TGACTGGGCA CAACAGACAA TCGGCTGCTC TGATGCCGCC GTGTTCCGGC
     3241 TGTCAGCGCA GGGGCGCCCG GTTCTTTTTG TCAAGACCGA CCTGTCCGGT GCCCTGAATG
     3301 AACTGCAGGA CGAGGCAGCG CGGCTATCGT GGCTGGCCAC GACGGGCGTT CCTTGCGCAG
     3361 CTGTGCTCGA CGTTGTCACT GAAGCGGGAA GGGACTGGCT GCTATTGGGC GAAGTGCCGG
     3421 GGCAGGATCT CCTGTCATCT CACCTTGCTC CTGCCGAGAA AGTATCCATC ATGGCTGATG
     3481 CAATGCGGCG GCTGCATACG CTTGATCCGG CTACCTGCCC ATTCGACCAC CAAGCGAAAC
     3541 ATCGCATCGA GCGAGCACGT ACTCGGATGG AAGCCGGTCT TGTCGATCAG GATGATCTGG
     3601 ACGAAGAGCA TCAGGGGCTC GCGCCAGCCG AACTGTTCGC CAGGCTCAAG GCGCGCATGC
     3661 CCGACGGCGA GGATCTCGTC GTGACCCATG GCGATGCCTG CTTGCCGAAT ATCATGGTGG
     3721 AAAATGGCCG CTTTTCTGGA TTCATCGACT GTGGCCGGCT GGGTGTGGCG GACCGCTATC
     3781 AGGACATAGC GTTGGCTACC CGTGATATTG CTGAAGAGCT TGGCGGCGAA TGGGCTGACC
     3841 GCTTCCTCGT GCTTTACGGT ATCGCCGCTC CCGATTCGCA GCGCATCGCC TTCTATCGCC
     3901 TTCTTGACGA GTTCTTCTGA GCGGGACTCT GGGGTTCGAA ATGACCGACC AAGCGACGCC
     3961 CAACCTGCCA TCACGAGATT TCGATTCCAC CGCCGCCTTC TATGAAAGGT TGGGCTTCGG
     4021 AATCGTTTTC CGGGACGCCG GCTGGATGAT CCTCCAGCGC GGGGATCTCA TGCTGGAGTT
     4081 CTTCGCCCAC CCCAACTTGT TTATTGCAGC TTATAATGGT TACAAATAAA GCAATAGCAT
     4141 CACAAATTTC ACAAATAAAG CATTTTTTTC ACTGCATTCT AGTTGTGGTT TGTCCAAACT
     4201 CATCAATGTA TCTTATCATG TCTGTATACC GTCGACCTCT AGCTAGAGCT TGGCGTAATC
     4261 ATGGTCATAG CTGTTTCCTG TGTGAAATTG TTATCCGCTC ACAATTCCAC ACAACATACG
     4321 AGCCGGAAGC ATAAAGTGTA AAGCCTGGGG TGCCTAATGA GTGAGCTAAC TCACATTAAT
     4381 TGCGTTGCGC TCACTGCCCG CTTTCCAGTC GGGAAACCTG TCGTGCCAGC TGCATTAATG
     4441 AATCGGCCAA CGCGCGGGGA GAGGCGGTTT GCGTATTGGG CGCTCTTCCG CTTCCTCGCT
     4501 CACTGACTCG CTGCGCTCGG TCGTTCGGCT GCGGCGAGCG GTATCAGCTC ACTCAAAGGC
     4561 GGTAATACGG TTATCCACAG AATCAGGGGA TAACGCAGGA AAGAACATGT GAGCAAAAGG
     4621 CCAGCAAAAG GCCAGGAACC GTAAAAAGGC CGCGTTGCTG GCGTTTTTCC ATAGGCTCCG
     4681 CCCCCCTGAC GAGCATCACA AAAATCGACG CTCAAGTCAG AGGTGGCGAA ACCCGACAGG
     4741 ACTATAAAGA TACCAGGCGT TTCCCCCTGG AAGCTCCCTC GTGCGCTCTC CTGTTCCGAC
     4801 CCTGCCGCTT ACCGGATACC TGTCCGCCTT TCTCCCTTCG GGAAGCGTGG CGCTTTCTCA
     4861 TAGCTCACGC TGTAGGTATC TCAGTTCGGT GTAGGTCGTT CGCTCCAAGC TGGGCTGTGT
     4921 GCACGAACCC CCCGTTCAGC CCGACCGCTG CGCCTTATCC GGTAACTATC GTCTTGAGTC
     4981 CAACCCGGTA AGACACGACT TATCGCCACT GGCAGCAGCC ACTGGTAACA GGATTAGCAG
     5041 AGCGAGGTAT GTAGGCGGTG CTACAGAGTT CTTGAAGTGG TGGCCTAACT ACGGCTACAC
     5101 TAGAAGAACA GTATTTGGTA TCTGCGCTCT GCTGAAGCCA GTTACCTTCG GAAAAAGAGT
     5161 TGGTAGCTCT TGATCCGGCA AACAAACCAC CGCTGGTAGC GGTTTTTTTG TTTGCAAGCA
     5221 GCAGATTACG CGCAGAAAAA AAGGATCTCA AGAAGATCCT TTGATCTTTT CTACGGGGTC
     5281 TGACGCTCAG TGGAACGAAA ACTCACGTTA AGGGATTTTG GTCATGAGAT TATCAAAAAG
     5341 GATCTTCACC TAGATCCTTT TAAATTAAAA ATGAAGTTTT AAATCAATCT AAAGTATATA
     5401 TGAGTAAACT TGGTCTGACA GTTACCAATG CTTAATCAGT GAGGCACCTA TCTCAGCGAT
     5461 CTGTCTATTT CGTTCATCCA TAGTTGCCTG ACTCCCCGTC GTGTAGATAA CTACGATACG
     5521 GGAGGGCTTA CCATCTGGCC CCAGTGCTGC AATGATACCG CGAGACCCAC GCTCACCGGC
     5581 TCCAGATTTA TCAGCAATAA ACCAGCCAGC CGGAAGGGCC GAGCGCAGAA GTGGTCCTGC
     5641 AACTTTATCC GCCTCCATCC AGTCTATTAA TTGTTGCCGG GAAGCTAGAG TAAGTAGTTC
     5701 GCCAGTTAAT AGTTTGCGCA ACGTTGTTGC CATTGCTACA GGCATCGTGG TGTCACGCTC
     5761 GTCGTTTGGT ATGGCTTCAT TCAGCTCCGG TTCCCAACGA TCAAGGCGAG TTACATGATC
     5821 CCCCATGTTG TGCAAAAAAG CGGTTAGCTC CTTCGGTCCT CCGATCGTTG TCAGAAGTAA
     5881 GTTGGCCGCA GTGTTATCAC TCATGGTTAT GGCAGCACTG CATAATTCTC TTACTGTCAT
     5941 GCCATCCGTA AGATGCTTTT CTGTGACTGG TGAGTACTCA ACCAAGTCAT TCTGAGAATA
     6001 GTGTATGCGG CGACCGAGTT GCTCTTGCCC GGCGTCAATA CGGGATAATA CCGCGCCACA
     6061 TAGCAGAACT TTAAAAGTGC TCATCATTGG AAAACGTTCT TCGGGGCGAA AACTCTCAAG
     6121 GATCTTACCG CTGTTGAGAT CCAGTTCGAT GTAACCCACT CGTGCACCCA ACTGATCTTC
     6181 AGCATCTTTT ACTTTCACCA GCGTTTCTGG GTGAGCAAAA ACAGGAAGGC AAAATGCCGC
     6241 AAAAAAGGGA ATAAGGGCGA CACGGAAATG TTGAATACTC ATACTCTTCC TTTTTCAATA
     6301 TTATTGAAGC ATTTATCAGG GTTATTGTCT CATGAGCGGA TACATATTTG AATGTATTTA
     6361 GAAAAATAAA CAAATAGGGG TTCCGCGCAC ATTTCCCCGA AAAGTGCCAC CTGACGTC
//
