# Supplementary material for: A platform for post-translational spatiotemporal control of cellular proteins
Source: Synth Biol (Oxf). 2021 Feb 2;6(1):ysab002. doi: 10.1093/synbio/ysab002 (PMC7976946; doi:10.1093/synbio/ysab002)
Supplement: ysab002_Supplementary_Data [file ysab002_supplementary_data.zip › pCMV-PM-VHH.gb]

LOCUS       Copy_of_*pCMV.PM-VHH_/_ 7004 bp ds-DNA     circular     16-DEC-2020
DEFINITION  .
FEATURES             Location/Qualifiers
     Localization Tag 922..963
                      /label="Gai2 1-15 (PM Tag)"
                      /ApEinfo_revcolor=#b7e6d7
                      /ApEinfo_fwdcolor=#b7e6d7
     misc_feature     3469..4500
                      /label="Hygromycin"
                      /ApEinfo_revcolor=#75c6a9
                      /ApEinfo_fwdcolor=#75c6a9
     CDS              complement(6011..6670)
                      /label="AmpR"
                      /ApEinfo_revcolor=#ffef86
                      /ApEinfo_fwdcolor=#ffef86
     misc_feature     913..918
                      /label="Kozak"
                      /ApEinfo_revcolor=#9eafd2
                      /ApEinfo_fwdcolor=#9eafd2
     primer_bind      863..882
                      /label="T7"
                      /ApEinfo_revcolor=#85dae9
                      /ApEinfo_fwdcolor=#85dae9
     misc_feature     3397..3468
                      /label="2A"
                      /ApEinfo_revcolor=#f8d3a9
                      /ApEinfo_fwdcolor=#f8d3a9
     promoter         complement(4898..4928)
                      /label="lac promoter"
                      /ApEinfo_revcolor=#c7b0e3
                      /ApEinfo_fwdcolor=#c7b0e3
     misc_feature     991..1338
                      /label="vhhGFP"
                      /ApEinfo_revcolor=#75c6a9
                      /ApEinfo_fwdcolor=#75c6a9
     misc_feature     964..978
                      /label="Linker from Addgene seq."
                      /ApEinfo_revcolor=#d59687
                      /ApEinfo_fwdcolor=#d59687
     FP               2398..3396
                      /label="iRFP-V5"
                      /ApEinfo_revcolor=#d6b295
                      /ApEinfo_fwdcolor=#d6b295
     promoter         615..818
                      /label="CMV promoter"
                      /ApEinfo_revcolor=#9eafd2
                      /ApEinfo_fwdcolor=#9eafd2
     rep_origin       1730..2036
                      /label="F1 ori"
                      /ApEinfo_revcolor=#9eafd2
                      /ApEinfo_fwdcolor=#9eafd2
     Promoter         2148..2397
                      /label="EF1a"
                      /ApEinfo_revcolor=#b7e6d7
                      /ApEinfo_fwdcolor=#b7e6d7
     primer_bind      complement(4846..4866)
                      /label="M13-rev"
                      /ApEinfo_revcolor=#85dae9
                      /ApEinfo_fwdcolor=#85dae9
     HA Tag           1360..1389
                      /label="c-term HA"
                      /ApEinfo_revcolor=#6ecff6
                      /ApEinfo_fwdcolor=#6ecff6
     promoter         311..614
                      /label="CMV enhancer"
                      /ApEinfo_revcolor=#c7b0e3
                      /ApEinfo_fwdcolor=#c7b0e3
     misc_binding     complement(4872..4894)
                      /label="LacO"
                      /ApEinfo_revcolor=#84b0dc
                      /ApEinfo_fwdcolor=#84b0dc
     misc_feature     979..990
                      /label="Add!"
                      /ApEinfo_revcolor=#d6b295
                      /ApEinfo_fwdcolor=#d6b295
ORIGIN
        1 GACGGATCGG GAGATCTCCC GATCCCCTAT GGTGCACTCT CAGTACAATC TGCTCTGATG
       61 CCGCATAGTT AAGCCAGTAT CTGCTCCCTG CTTGTGTGTT GGAGGTCGCT GAGTAGTGCG
      121 CGAGCAAAAT TTAAGCTACA ACAAGGCAAG GCTTGACCGA CAATTGCATG AAGAATCTGC
      181 TTAGGGTTAG GCGTTTTGCG CTGCTTCGCG ATGTACGGGC CAGATATACG CGTTGACATT
      241 GATTATTGAC TAGTTATTAA TAGTAATCAA TTACGGGGTC ATTAGTTCAT AGCCCATATA
      301 TGGAGTTCCG CGTTACATAA CTTACGGTAA ATGGCCCGCC TGGCTGACCG CCCAACGACC
      361 CCCGCCCATT GACGTCAATA ATGACGTATG TTCCCATAGT AACGCCAATA GGGACTTTCC
      421 ATTGACGTCA ATGGGTGGAG TATTTACGGT AAACTGCCCA CTTGGCAGTA CATCAAGTGT
      481 ATCATATGCC AAGTACGCCC CCTATTGACG TCAATGACGG TAAATGGCCC GCCTGGCATT
      541 ATGCCCAGTA CATGACCTTA TGGGACTTTC CTACTTGGCA GTACATCTAC GTATTAGTCA
      601 TCGCTATTAC CATGGTGATG CGGTTTTGGC AGTACATCAA TGGGCGTGGA TAGCGGTTTG
      661 ACTCACGGGG ATTTCCAAGT CTCCACCCCA TTGACGTCAA TGGGAGTTTG TTTTGGCACC
      721 AAAATCAACG GGACTTTCCA AAATGTCGTA ACAACTCCGC CCCATTGACG CAAATGGGCG
      781 GTAGGCGTGT ACGGTGGGAG GTCTATATAA GCAGAGCTCT CTGGCTAACT AGAGAACCCA
      841 CTGCTTACTG GCTTATCGAA ATTAATACGA CTCACTATAG GGAGACCCAA GCTGGCTAGC
      901 GTTTAAACTT AAGCCACCat gggctgcacc gtgagcgccg aggacaaggc ggcggccgag
      961 cgcttaccgg tcgccaccGG TACCGGCGGA GATCAAGTCC AACTGGTGGA GTCTGGTGGC
     1021 GCTTTGGTGC AGCCAGGTGG CTCTCTGCGT TTGTCCTGTG CCGCTTCTGG CTTCCCAGTG
     1081 AACCGCTATT CCATGCGCTG GTATCGCCAG GCTCCAGGCA AAGAGCGTGA GTGGGTAGCC
     1141 GGTATGTCCA GCGCGGGTGA TCGTAGCTCC TATGAAGACT CCGTGAAGGG CCGTTTCACC
     1201 ATCAGCCGTG ACGATGCCCG TAACACGGTG TATCTGCAAA TGAACAGCTT GAAACCTGAA
     1261 GATACGGCCG TGTATTACTG TAATGTGAAC GTGGGCTTCG AGTATTGGGG CCAAGGCACC
     1321 CAGGTCACCG TCTCCAGCGG AGCTAAGCTA GGAGGAGGTT ACCCTTACGA TGTGCCTGAC
     1381 TACGCGTAGT AAGCGGCCGC TCGAGTCTAG AGGGCCCGTT TAAACCCGCT GATCAGCCTC
     1441 GACTGTGCCT TCTAGTTGCC AGCCATCTGT TGTTTGCCCC TCCCCCGTGC CTTCCTTGAC
     1501 CCTGGAAGGT GCCACTCCCA CTGTCCTTTC CTAATAAAAT GAGGAAATTG CATCGCATTG
     1561 TCTGAGTAGG TGTCATTCTA TTCTGGGGGG TGGGGTGGGG CAGGACAGCA AGGGGGAGGA
     1621 TTGGGAAGAC AATAGCAGGC ATGCTGGGGA TGCGGTGGGC TCTATGGCTT CTGAGGCGGA
     1681 AAGAACCAGC TGGGGCTCTA GGGGGTATCC CCNNNNNNNN NNNNNNNNNN NNNNNNNNNN
     1741 NNNNNNNNNN NNNNNNNNNN NNNNNNNNNN NNNNNNNNNN NNNNNNNNNN NNNNNNNNNN
     1801 NNNNNNNNNN NNNNNNNNNN NNNNNNNNNN NNNNNNCNNN NNNNNNNNNN NNNNNNNNNN
     1861 NNNNNNNNNN NNNNNNNNNN NNNNNNNNNN NNNNNNNNNN NNNNNNNNNN NNNNNNNNNN
     1921 NNNNNNNNAN NNNNNNNNNN NNNNNNNNNN NNNNNNNNNN NNNNNNNNNN NNNNNNNNCC
     1981 TTTGACGTTG GAGTCCACGT TCTTTNNNNN NNNNNNNNNN NNNNNNNNNN NNNNNNNNNN
     2041 NNACCCTATC TCGGTCTATT CTTTTGATTT ATAAGGGATT TTGCCGATTT CGGCCTATTG
     2101 GTTAAAAAAT GAGCTGATTT AACAAAAATT TAACGCGAAT TAATTCTTGG GAATTGGCTC
     2161 CGGTGCCCGT CAGTGGGCAG AGCGCACATC GCCCACAGTC CCCGAGAAGT TGGGGGGAGG
     2221 GGTCGGCAAT TGAACCGGTG CCTAGAGAAG GTGGCGCGGG GTAAACTGGG AAAGTGATGT
     2281 CGTGTACTGG CTCCGCCTTT TTCCCGAGGG TGGGGGAGAA CCGTATATAA GTGCAGTAGT
     2341 CGCCGTGAAC GTTCTTTTTC GCAACGGGTT TGCCGCCAGA ACACAGGTAA GAAGCTTATG
     2401 GCGGAAGGAT CCGTCGCCAG GCAGCCTGAC CTCTTGACCT GCGACGATGA GCCGATCCAT
     2461 ATCCCCGGTG CCATCCAACC GCATGGACTG CTGCTCGCCC TCGCCGCCGA CATGACGATC
     2521 GTTGCCGGCA GCGACAACCT TCCCGAACTC ACCGGACTGG CGATCGGCGC CCTGATCGGC
     2581 CGCTCTGCGG CCGATGTCTT CGACTCGGAG ACGCACAACC GTCTGACGAT CGCCTTGGCC
     2641 GAGCCCGGGG CGGCCGTCGG AGCACCGATC ACTGTCGGCT TCACGATGCG AAAGGACGCA
     2701 GGCTTCATCG GCTCCTGGCA TCGCCATGAT CAGCTCATCT TCCTCGAGCT CGAGCCTCCC
     2761 CAGCGGGACG TCGCCGAGCC GCAGGCGTTC TTCCGCCGCA CCAACAGCGC CATCCGCCGC
     2821 CTGCAGGCCG CCGAAACCTT GGAAAGCGCC TGCGCCGCCG CGGCGCAAGA GGTGCGGAAG
     2881 ATTACCGGCT TCGATCGGGT GATGATCTAT CGCTTCGCCT CCGACTTCAG CGGCGAAGTG
     2941 ATCGCAGAGG ATCGGTGCGC CGAGGTCGAG TCAAAACTAG GCCTGCACTA TCCTGCCTCA
     3001 ACCGTGCCGG CGCAGGCCCG TCGGCTCTAT ACCATCAACC CGGTACGGAT CATTCCCGAT
     3061 ATCAATTATC GGCCGGTGCC GGTCACCCCA GACCTCAATC CGGTCACCGG GCGGCCGATT
     3121 GATCTTAGCT TCGCCATCCT GCGCAGCGTC TCGCCCGTCC ATCTGGAATT CATGCGCAAC
     3181 ATAGGCATGC ACGGCACGAT GTCGATCTCG ATTTTGCGCG GCGAGCGACT GTGGGGATTG
     3241 ATCGTTTGCC ATCACCGAAC GCCGTACTAC GTCGATCTCG ATGGCCGCCA AGCCTGCGAG
     3301 CTAGTCGCCC AGGTTCTGGC CTGGCAGATC GGCGTGATGG AAGAGGGAGG CGGTGGAAAG
     3361 CCTATCCCTA ACCCTCTCCT CGGTCTCGAT TCTACGTGTA CAGGCAGTGG AGAGGGCAGA
     3421 GGAAGTCTGC TAACATGCGG TGACGTCGAG GAGAATCCTG GCCCAACCAT GGATAGATCC
     3481 GGAAAGCCTG AACTCACCGC GACGTCTGTC GAGAAGTTTC TGATCGAAAA GTTCGACAGC
     3541 GTCTCCGACC TGATGCAGCT CTCGGAGGGC GAAGAATCTC GTGCTTTCAG CTTCGATGTA
     3601 GGAGGGCGTG GATATGTCCT GCGGGTAAAT AGCTGCGCCG ATGGTTTCTA CAAAGATCGT
     3661 TATGTTTATC GGCACTTTGC ATCGGCCGCG CTCCCGATTC CGGAAGTGCT TGACATTGGG
     3721 GAATTCAGCG AGAGCCTGAC CTATTGCATC TCCCGCCGTG CACAGGGTGT CACGTTGCAA
     3781 GACCTGCCTG AAACCGAACT GCCCGCTGTT CTGCAGCCGG TCGCGGAGGC CATGGATGCG
     3841 ATCGCTGCGG CCGATCTTAG CCAGACGAGC GGGTTCGGCC CATTCGGACC GCAAGGAATC
     3901 GGTCAATACA CTACATGGCG TGATTTCATA TGCGCGATTG CTGATCCCCA TGTGTATCAC
     3961 TGGCAAACTG TGATGGACGA CACCGTCAGT GCGTCCGTCG CGCAGGCTCT CGATGAGCTG
     4021 ATGCTTTGGG CCGAGGACTG CCCCGAAGTC CGGCACCTCG TGCACGCGGA TTTCGGCTCC
     4081 AACAATGTCC TGACGGACAA TGGCCGCATA ACAGCGGTCA TTGACTGGAG CGAGGCGATG
     4141 TTCGGGGATT CCCAATACGA GGTCGCCAAC ATCTTCTTCT GGAGGCCGTG GTTGGCTTGT
     4201 ATGGAGCAGC AGACGCGCTA CTTCGAGCGG AGGCATCCGG AGCTTGCAGG ATCGCCGCGG
     4261 CTCCGGGCGT ATATGCTCCG CATTGGTCTT GACCAACTCT ATCAGAGCTT GGTTGACGGC
     4321 AATTTCGATG ATGCAGCTTG GGCGCAGGGT CGATGCGACG CAATCGTCCG ATCCGGAGCC
     4381 GGGACTGTCG GGCGTACACA AATCGCCCGC AGAAGCGCGG CCGTCTGGAC CGATGGCTGT
     4441 GTAGAAGTAC TCGCCGATAG TGGAAACCGA CGCCCCAGCA CTCGTCCGAG GGCAAAGGAA
     4501 TAGTGAGCGG GACTCTGGGG TTCGAAATGA CCGACCAAGC GACGCCCAAC CTGCCATCAC
     4561 GAGATTTCGA TTCCACCGCC GCCTTCTATG AAAGGTTGGG CTTCGGAATC GTTTTCCGGG
     4621 ACGCCGGCTG GATGATCCTC CAGCGCGGGG ATCTCATGCT GGAGTTCTTC GCCCACCCCA
     4681 ACTTGTTTAT TGCAGCTTAT AATGGTTACA AATAAAGCAA TAGCATCACA AATTTCACAA
     4741 ATAAAGCATT TTTTTCACTG CATTCTAGTT GTGGTTTGTC CAAACTCATC AATGTATCTT
     4801 ATCATGTCTG TATACCGTCG ACCTCTAGCT AGAGCTTGGC GTAATCATGG TCATAGCTGT
     4861 TTCCTGTGTG AAATTGTTAT CCGCTCACAA TTCCACACAA CATACGAGCC GGAAGCATAA
     4921 AGTGTAAAGC CTGGGGTGCC TAATGAGTGA GCTAACTCAC ATTAATTGCG TTGCGCTCAC
     4981 TGCCCGCTTT CCAGTCGGGA AACCTGTCGT GCCAGCTGCA TTAATGAATC GGCCAACGCG
     5041 CGGGGAGAGG CGGTTTGCGT ATTGGGCGCT CTTCCGCTTC CTCGCTCACT GACTCGCTGC
     5101 GCTCGGTCGT TCGGCTGCGG CGAGCGGTAT CAGCTCACTC AAAGGCGGTA ATACGGTTAT
     5161 CCACAGAATC AGGGGATAAC GCAGGAAAGA ACATGTGAGC AAAAGGCCAG CAAAAGGCCA
     5221 GGAACCGTAA AAAGGCCGCG TTGCTGGCGT TTTTCCATAG GCTCCGCCCC CCTGACGAGC
     5281 ATCACAAAAA TCGACGCTCA AGTCAGAGGT GGCGAAACCC GACAGGACTA TAAAGATACC
     5341 AGGCGTTTCC CCCTGGAAGC TCCCTCGTGC GCTCTCCTGT TCCGACCCTG CCGCTTACCG
     5401 GATACCTGTC CGCCTTTCTC CCTTCGGGAA GCGTGGCGCT TTCTCATAGC TCACGCTGTA
     5461 GGTATCTCAG TTCGGTGTAG GTCGTTCGCT CCAAGCTGGG CTGTGTGCAC GAACCCCCCG
     5521 TTCAGCCCGA CCGCTGCGCC TTATCCGGTA ACTATCGTCT TGAGTCCAAC CCGGTAAGAC
     5581 ACGACTTATC GCCACTGGCA GCAGCCACTG GTAACAGGAT TAGCAGAGCG AGGTATGTAG
     5641 GCGGTGCTAC AGAGTTCTTG AAGTGGTGGC CTAACTACGG CTACACTAGA AGAACAGTAT
     5701 TTGGTATCTG CGCTCTGCTG AAGCCAGTTA CCTTCGGAAA AAGAGTTGGT AGCTCTTGAT
     5761 CCGGCAAACA AACCACCGCT GGTAGCGGTT TTTTTGTTTG CAAGCAGCAG ATTACGCGCA
     5821 GAAAAAAAGG ATCTCAAGAA GATCCTTTGA TCTTTTCTAC GGGGTCTGAC GCTCAGTGGA
     5881 ACGAAAACTC ACGTTAAGGG ATTTTGGTCA TGAGATTATC AAAAAGGATC TTCACCTAGA
     5941 TCCTTTTAAA TTAAAAATGA AGTTTTAAAT CAATCTAAAG TATATATGAG TAAACTTGGT
     6001 CTGACAGTTA CCAATGCTTA ATCAGTGAGG CACCTATCTC AGCGATCTGT CTATTTCGTT
     6061 CATCCATAGT TGCCTGACTC CCCGTCGTGT AGATAACTAC GATACGGGAG GGCTTACCAT
     6121 CTGGCCCCAG TGCTGCAATG ATACCGCGAG ACCCACGCTC ACCGGCTCCA GATTTATCAG
     6181 CAATAAACCA GCCAGCCGGA AGGGCCGAGC GCAGAAGTGG TCCTGCAACT TTATCCGCCT
     6241 CCATCCAGTC TATTAATTGT TGCCGGGAAG CTAGAGTAAG TAGTTCGCCA GTTAATAGTT
     6301 TGCGCAACGT TGTTGCCATT GCTACAGGCA TCGTGGTGTC ACGCTCGTCG TTTGGTATGG
     6361 CTTCATTCAG CTCCGGTTCC CAACGATCAA GGCGAGTTAC ATGATCCCCC ATGTTGTGCA
     6421 AAAAAGCGGT TAGCTCCTTC GGTCCTCCGA TCGTTGTCAG AAGTAAGTTG GCCGCAGTGT
     6481 TATCACTCAT GGTTATGGCA GCACTGCATA ATTCTCTTAC TGTCATGCCA TCCGTAAGAT
     6541 GCTTTTCTGT GACTGGTGAG TACTCAACCA AGTCATTCTG AGAATAGTGT ATGCGGCGAC
     6601 CGAGTTGCTC TTGCCCGGCG TCAATACGGG ATAATACCGC GCCACATAGC AGAACTTTAA
     6661 AAGTGCTCAT CATTGGAAAA CGTTCTTCGG GGCGAAAACT CTCAAGGATC TTACCGCTGT
     6721 TGAGATCCAG TTCGATGTAA CCCACTCGTG CACCCAACTG ATCTTCAGCA TCTTTTACTT
     6781 TCACCAGCGT TTCTGGGTGA GCAAAAACAG GAAGGCAAAA TGCCGCAAAA AAGGGAATAA
     6841 GGGCGACACG GAAATGTTGA ATACTCATAC TCTTCCTTTT TCAATATTAT TGAAGCATTT
     6901 ATCAGGGTTA TTGTCTCATG AGCGGATACA TATTTGAATG TATTTAGAAA AATAAACAAA
     6961 TAGGGGTTCC GCGCACATTT CCCCGAAAAG TGCCACCTGA CGTC
//
