# Supplementary material for: A platform for post-translational spatiotemporal control of cellular proteins
Source: Synth Biol (Oxf). 2021 Feb 2;6(1):ysab002. doi: 10.1093/synbio/ysab002 (PMC7976946; doi:10.1093/synbio/ysab002)
Supplement: ysab002_Supplementary_Data [file ysab002_supplementary_data.zip › pCMV-TetR-NLS-BC2T.gb]

LOCUS       Copy_of_*pTetR-NLS-L2-B 6126 bp ds-DNA     circular     29-OCT-2020
DEFINITION  .
FEATURES             Location/Qualifiers
     misc_feature    2429..2772
                     /label="SV40 promoter"
                     /ApEinfo_revcolor=#d6b295
                     /ApEinfo_fwdcolor=#d6b295
     misc_feature    939..959
                     /label="SV40 NLS"
                     /ApEinfo_revcolor=#b1ff67
                     /ApEinfo_fwdcolor=#b1ff67
     misc_feature    986..1585
                     /label="TetR"
                     /ApEinfo_revcolor=#9eafd2
                     /ApEinfo_fwdcolor=#9eafd2
     misc_feature    1644..1679
                     /label="BC2 Tag"
                     /ApEinfo_revcolor=#85dae9
                     /ApEinfo_fwdcolor=#85dae9
     misc_feature    4315..4985
                     /label="pUC origin"
                     /ApEinfo_revcolor=#ff9ccd
                     /ApEinfo_fwdcolor=#ff9ccd
     misc_feature    1726..1950
                     /label="BGH PolA"
                     /ApEinfo_revcolor=#c7b0e3
                     /ApEinfo_fwdcolor=#c7b0e3
     promoter        615..818
                     /label="CMV promoter"
                     /ApEinfo_revcolor=#9eafd2
                     /ApEinfo_fwdcolor=#9eafd2
     misc_feature    4935..4956
                     /label="MISMATCH"
                     /ApEinfo_revcolor=#75c6a9
                     /ApEinfo_fwdcolor=#75c6a9
     promoter        232..614
                     /label="CMV enhancer"
                     /ApEinfo_revcolor=#c7b0e3
                     /ApEinfo_fwdcolor=#c7b0e3
     misc_feature    936..1585
                     /label="TetR-NLS"
                     /ApEinfo_revcolor=#84b0dc
                     /ApEinfo_fwdcolor=#84b0dc
     misc_feature    1586..1586
                     /label="GFP"
                     /ApEinfo_revcolor=#75c6a9
                     /ApEinfo_fwdcolor=#75c6a9
     CDS             2834..3628
                     /label="Kan/neoR"
                     /ApEinfo_revcolor=#ffef86
                     /ApEinfo_fwdcolor=#ffef86
     misc_feature    3829..3850
                     /label="MISMATCH"
                     /ApEinfo_revcolor=#75c6a9
                     /ApEinfo_fwdcolor=#75c6a9
     misc_feature    3802..3932
                     /label="SV40 PolA"
                     /ApEinfo_revcolor=#c6c9d1
                     /ApEinfo_fwdcolor=#c6c9d1
     primer_bind     863..882
                     /label="T7"
                     /ApEinfo_revcolor=#85dae9
                     /ApEinfo_fwdcolor=#85dae9
     rep_origin      1996..2424
                     /label="F1 ori"
                     /ApEinfo_revcolor=#9eafd2
                     /ApEinfo_fwdcolor=#9eafd2
     misc_feature    1586..1586
                     /label="GFP (no ATG, no stop)"
                     /ApEinfo_revcolor=#b1ff67
                     /ApEinfo_fwdcolor=#b1ff67
     misc_feature    1593..1643
                     /label="Linker 2"
                     /ApEinfo_revcolor=#f58a5e
                     /ApEinfo_fwdcolor=#f58a5e
     CDS             complement(5130..5990)
                     /label="AmpR"
                     /ApEinfo_revcolor=#ffef86
                     /ApEinfo_fwdcolor=#ffef86
ORIGIN
        1 GACGGATCGG GAGATCTCCC GATCCCCTAT GGTGCACTCT CAGTACAATC TGCTCTGATG
       61 CCGCATAGTT AAGCCAGTAT CTGCTCCCTG CTTGTGTGTT GGAGGTCGCT GAGTAGTGCG
      121 CGAGCAAAAT TTAAGCTACA ACAAGGCAAG GCTTGACCGA CAATTGCATG AAGAATCTGC
      181 TTAGGGTTAG GCGTTTTGCG CTGCTTCGCG ATGTACGGGC CAGATATACG CGTTGACATT
      241 GATTATTGAC TAGTTATTAA TAGTAATCAA TTACGGGGTC ATTAGTTCAT AGCCCATATA
      301 TGGAGTTCCG CGTTACATAA CTTACGGTAA ATGGCCCGCC TGGCTGACCG CCCAACGACC
      361 CCCGCCCATT GACGTCAATA ATGACGTATG TTCCCATAGT AACGCCAATA GGGACTTTCC
      421 ATTGACGTCA ATGGGTGGAG TATTTACGGT AAACTGCCCA CTTGGCAGTA CATCAAGTGT
      481 ATCATATGCC AAGTACGCCC CCTATTGACG TCAATGACGG TAAATGGCCC GCCTGGCATT
      541 ATGCCCAGTA CATGACCTTA TGGGACTTTC CTACTTGGCA GTACATCTAC GTATTAGTCA
      601 TCGCTATTAC CATGGTGATG CGGTTTTGGC AGTACATCAA TGGGCGTGGA TAGCGGTTTG
      661 ACTCACGGGG ATTTCCAAGT CTCCACCCCA TTGACGTCAA TGGGAGTTTG TTTTGGCACC
      721 AAAATCAACG GGACTTTCCA AAATGTCGTA ACAACTCCGC CCCATTGACG CAAATGGGCG
      781 GTAGGCGTGT ACGGTGGGAG GTCTATATAA GCAGAGCTCT CTGGCTAACT AGAGAACCCA
      841 CTGCTTACTG GCTTATCGAA ATTAATACGA CTCACTATAG GGAGACCCAA GCTGGCTAGC
      901 GTTTAAACTT AAGCTTGATA TCGAATTCGC CAGCCATGCC AAAAAAGAAG AGGAAGGTAT
      961 CTAGATTAGA TAAAAGTAAA GTGATTAACA GCGCATTAGA GCTGCTTAAT GAGGTCGGAA
     1021 TCGAAGGTTT AACAACCCGT AAACTCGCCC AGAAGCTAGG TGTAGAGCAG CCTACATTGT
     1081 ATTGGCATGT AAAAAATAAG CGGGCTTTGC TCGACGCCTT AGCCATTGAG ATGTTAGATA
     1141 GGCACCATAC TCACTTTTGC CCTTTAGAAG GGGAAAGCTG GCAAGATTTT TTACGTAATA
     1201 ACGCTAAAAG TTTTAGATGT GCTTTACTAA GTCATCGCGA TGGAGCAAAA GTACATTTAG
     1261 GTACACGGCC TACAGAAAAA CAGTATGAAA CTCTCGAAAA TCAATTAGCC TTTTTATGCC
     1321 AACAAGGTTT TTCACTAGAG AATGCATTAT ATGCACTCAG CGCTGTGGGG CATTTTACTT
     1381 TAGGTTGCGT ATTGGAAGAT CAAGAGCATC AAGTCGCTAA AGAAGAAAGG GAAACACCTA
     1441 CTACTGATAG TATGCCGCCA TTATTACGAC AAGCTATCGA ATTATTTGAT CACCAAGGTG
     1501 CAGAGCCAGC CTTCTTATTC GGCCTTGAAT TGATCATATG CGGATTAGAA AAACAACTTA
     1561 AATGTGAAAG TGGGTCTCCG CGGGCGGCCG CCTCTGGACT CAGATCTGGC AGCGGAGGAG
     1621 GCAGCGCATC TGGCGGAAGC GGACCGGACC GCAAGGCGGC TGTTTCCCAC TGGCAACAAT
     1681 AACTCGAGTC TAGAGGGCCC GTTTAAACCC GCTGATCAGC CTCGACTGTG CCTTCTAGTT
     1741 GCCAGCCATC TGTTGTTTGC CCCTCCCCCG TGCCTTCCTT GACCCTGGAA GGTGCCACTC
     1801 CCACTGTCCT TTCCTAATAA AATGAGGAAA TTGCATCGCA TTGTCTGAGT AGGTGTCATT
     1861 CTATTCTGGG GGGTGGGGTG GGGCAGGACA GCAAGGGGGA GGATTGGGAA GACAATAGCA
     1921 GGCATGCTGG GGATGCGGTG GGCTCTATGG CTTCTGAGGC GGAAAGAACC AGCTGGGGCT
     1981 CTAGGGGGTA TCCCCNNNNN NNNNNNNNNN NNNNNNNNNN NNNNNNNNNN NNNNNNNNNN
     2041 NNNNNNNNNN NNNNNNNNNN NNNNNNNNNN NNNNNNNNNN NNNNNNNNNN NNNNNNNNNN
     2101 NNNNNNNNNN NNNNNNNNNC NNNNNNNNNN NNNNNNNNNN NNNNNNNNNN NNNNNNNNNN
     2161 NNNNNNNNNN NNNNNNNNNN NNNNNNNNNN NNNNNNNNNN NNNNNNNNNN NANNNNNNNN
     2221 NNNNNNNNNN NNNNNNNNNN NNNNNNNNNN NNNNNNNNNN NCCTTTGACG TTGGAGTCCA
     2281 CGTTCTTTNN NNNNNNNNNN NNNNNNNNNN NNNNNNNNNN NNNNNACCCT ATCTCGGTCT
     2341 ATTCTTTTGA TTTATAAGGG ATTTTGCCGA TTTCGGCCTA TTGGTTAAAA AATGAGCTGA
     2401 TTTAACAAAA ATTTAACGCG AATTAATTCT GTGGAATGTG TGTCAGTTAG GGTGTGGAAA
     2461 GTCCCCAGGC TCCCCAGCAG GCAGAAGTAT GCAAAGCATG CATCTCAATT AGTCAGCAAC
     2521 CAGGTGTGGA AAGTCCCCAG GCTCCCCAGC AGGCAGAAGT ATGCAAAGCA TGCATCTCAA
     2581 TTAGTCAGCA ACCATAGTCC CGCCCCTAAC TCCGCCCATC CCGCCCCTAA CTCCGCCCAG
     2641 TTCCGCCCAT TCTCCGCCCC ATGGCTGACT AATTTTTTTT ATTTATGCAG AGGCCGAGGC
     2701 CGCCTCTGCC TCTGAGCTAT TCCAGAAGTA GTGAGGAGGC TTTTTTGGAG GCCTAGGCTT
     2761 TTGCAAAAAG CTCCCGGGAG CTTGTATATC CATTTTCGGA TCTGATCAAG AGACAGGATG
     2821 AGGATCGTTT CGCATGATTG AACAAGATGG ATTGCACGCA GGTTCTCCGG CCGCTTGGGT
     2881 GGAGAGGCTA TTCGGCTATG ACTGGGCACA ACAGACAATC GGCTGCTCTG ATGCCGCCGT
     2941 GTTCCGGCTG TCAGCGCAGG GGCGCCCGGT TCTTTTTGTC AAGACCGACC TGTCCGGTGC
     3001 CCTGAATGAA CTGCAGGACG AGGCAGCGCG GCTATCGTGG CTGGCCACGA CGGGCGTTCC
     3061 TTGCGCAGCT GTGCTCGACG TTGTCACTGA AGCGGGAAGG GACTGGCTGC TATTGGGCGA
     3121 AGTGCCGGGG CAGGATCTCC TGTCATCTCA CCTTGCTCCT GCCGAGAAAG TATCCATCAT
     3181 GGCTGATGCA ATGCGGCGGC TGCATACGCT TGATCCGGCT ACCTGCCCAT TCGACCACCA
     3241 AGCGAAACAT CGCATCGAGC GAGCACGTAC TCGGATGGAA GCCGGTCTTG TCGATCAGGA
     3301 TGATCTGGAC GAAGAGCATC AGGGGCTCGC GCCAGCCGAA CTGTTCGCCA GGCTCAAGGC
     3361 GCGCATGCCC GACGGCGAGG ATCTCGTCGT GACCCATGGC GATGCCTGCT TGCCGAATAT
     3421 CATGGTGGAA AATGGCCGCT TTTCTGGATT CATCGACTGT GGCCGGCTGG GTGTGGCGGA
     3481 CCGCTATCAG GACATAGCGT TGGCTACCCG TGATATTGCT GAAGAGCTTG GCGGCGAATG
     3541 GGCTGACCGC TTCCTCGTGC TTTACGGTAT CGCCGCTCCC GATTCGCAGC GCATCGCCTT
     3601 CTATCGCCTT CTTGACGAGT TCTTCTGAGC GGGACTCTGG GGTTCGAAAT GACCGACCAA
     3661 GCGACGCCCA ACCTGCCATC ACGAGATTTC GATTCCACCG CCGCCTTCTA TGAAAGGTTG
     3721 GGCTTCGGAA TCGTTTTCCG GGACGCCGGC TGGATGATCC TCCAGCGCGG GGATCTCATG
     3781 CTGGAGTTCT TCGCCCACCC CAACTTGTTT ATTGCAGCTT ATAATGGTTA CAAATAAAGC
     3841 AATAGCATCA CAAATTTCAC AAATAAAGCA TTTTTTTCAC TGCATTCTAG TTGTGGTTTG
     3901 TCCAAACTCA TCAATGTATC TTATCATGTC TGTATACCGT CGACCTCTAG CTAGAGCTTG
     3961 GCGTAATCAT GGTCATAGCT GTTTCCTGTG TGAAATTGTT ATCCGCTCAC AATTCCACAC
     4021 AACATACGAG CCGGAAGCAT AAAGTGTAAA GCCTGGGGTG CCTAATGAGT GAGCTAACTC
     4081 ACATTAATTG CGTTGCGCTC ACTGCCCGCT TTCCAGTCGG GAAACCTGTC GTGCCAGCTG
     4141 CATTAATGAA TCGGCCAACG CGCGGGGAGA GGCGGTTTGC GTATTGGGCG CTCTTCCGCT
     4201 TCCTCGCTCA CTGACTCGCT GCGCTCGGTC GTTCGGCTGC GGCGAGCGGT ATCAGCTCAC
     4261 TCAAAGGCGG TAATACGGTT ATCCACAGAA TCAGGGGATA ACGCAGGAAA GAACATGTGA
     4321 GCAAAAGGCC AGCAAAAGGC CAGGAACCGT AAAAAGGCCG CGTTGCTGGC GTTTTTCCAT
     4381 AGGCTCCGCC CCCCTGACGA GCATCACAAA AATCGACGCT CAAGTCAGAG GTGGCGAAAC
     4441 CCGACAGGAC TATAAAGATA CCAGGCGTTT CCCCCTGGAA GCTCCCTCGT GCGCTCTCCT
     4501 GTTCCGACCC TGCCGCTTAC CGGATACCTG TCCGCCTTTC TCCCTTCGGG AAGCGTGGCG
     4561 CTTTCTCATA GCTCACGCTG TAGGTATCTC AGTTCGGTGT AGGTCGTTCG CTCCAAGCTG
     4621 GGCTGTGTGC ACGAACCCCC CGTTCAGCCC GACCGCTGCG CCTTATCCGG TAACTATCGT
     4681 CTTGAGTCCA ACCCGGTAAG ACACGACTTA TCGCCACTGG CAGCAGCCAC TGGTAACAGG
     4741 ATTAGCAGAG CGAGGTATGT AGGCGGTGCT ACAGAGTTCT TGAAGTGGTG GCCTAACTAC
     4801 GGCTACACTA GAAGAACAGT ATTTGGTATC TGCGCTCTGC TGAAGCCAGT TACCTTCGGA
     4861 AAAAGAGTTG GTAGCTCTTG ATCCGGCAAA CAAACCACCG CTGGTAGCGG TTTTTTTGTT
     4921 TGCAAGCAGC AGATTACGCG CAGAAAAAAA GGATCTCAAG AAGATCCTTT GATCTTTTCT
     4981 ACGGGGTCTG ACGCTCAGTG GAACGAAAAC TCACGTTAAG GGATTTTGGT CATGAGATTA
     5041 TCAAAAAGGA TCTTCACCTA GATCCTTTTA AATTAAAAAT GAAGTTTTAA ATCAATCTAA
     5101 AGTATATATG AGTAAACTTG GTCTGACAGT TACCAATGCT TAATCAGTGA GGCACCTATC
     5161 TCAGCGATCT GTCTATTTCG TTCATCCATA GTTGCCTGAC TCCCCGTCGT GTAGATAACT
     5221 ACGATACGGG AGGGCTTACC ATCTGGCCCC AGTGCTGCAA TGATACCGCG AGACCCACGC
     5281 TCACCGGCTC CAGATTTATC AGCAATAAAC CAGCCAGCCG GAAGGGCCGA GCGCAGAAGT
     5341 GGTCCTGCAA CTTTATCCGC CTCCATCCAG TCTATTAATT GTTGCCGGGA AGCTAGAGTA
     5401 AGTAGTTCGC CAGTTAATAG TTTGCGCAAC GTTGTTGCCA TTGCTACAGG CATCGTGGTG
     5461 TCACGCTCGT CGTTTGGTAT GGCTTCATTC AGCTCCGGTT CCCAACGATC AAGGCGAGTT
     5521 ACATGATCCC CCATGTTGTG CAAAAAAGCG GTTAGCTCCT TCGGTCCTCC GATCGTTGTC
     5581 AGAAGTAAGT TGGCCGCAGT GTTATCACTC ATGGTTATGG CAGCACTGCA TAATTCTCTT
     5641 ACTGTCATGC CATCCGTAAG ATGCTTTTCT GTGACTGGTG AGTACTCAAC CAAGTCATTC
     5701 TGAGAATAGT GTATGCGGCG ACCGAGTTGC TCTTGCCCGG CGTCAATACG GGATAATACC
     5761 GCGCCACATA GCAGAACTTT AAAAGTGCTC ATCATTGGAA AACGTTCTTC GGGGCGAAAA
     5821 CTCTCAAGGA TCTTACCGCT GTTGAGATCC AGTTCGATGT AACCCACTCG TGCACCCAAC
     5881 TGATCTTCAG CATCTTTTAC TTTCACCAGC GTTTCTGGGT GAGCAAAAAC AGGAAGGCAA
     5941 AATGCCGCAA AAAAGGGAAT AAGGGCGACA CGGAAATGTT GAATACTCAT ACTCTTCCTT
     6001 TTTCAATATT ATTGAAGCAT TTATCAGGGT TATTGTCTCA TGAGCGGATA CATATTTGAA
     6061 TGTATTTAGA AAAATAAACA AATAGGGGTT CCGCGCACAT TTCCCCGAAA AGTGCCACCT
     6121 GACGTC
//
