# Supplementary material for: A platform for post-translational spatiotemporal control of cellular proteins
Source: Synth Biol (Oxf). 2021 Feb 2;6(1):ysab002. doi: 10.1093/synbio/ysab002 (PMC7976946; doi:10.1093/synbio/ysab002)
Supplement: ysab002_Supplementary_Data [file ysab002_supplementary_data.zip › pCMV-tTA-BC2T.gb]

LOCUS       Copy_of_3.1_CMV_tTA_BC2 6469 bp ds-DNA     circular     28-OCT-2020
DEFINITION  .
FEATURES             Location/Qualifiers
     misc_feature    4658..5328
                     /label="pUC origin"
                     /ApEinfo_revcolor=#ff9ccd
                     /ApEinfo_fwdcolor=#ff9ccd
     misc_feature    907..1926
                     /label="tTA"
                     /ApEinfo_revcolor=#84b0dc
                     /ApEinfo_fwdcolor=#84b0dc
     misc_feature    911..1521
                     /label="TetR"
                     /ApEinfo_revcolor=#8882be
                     /ApEinfo_fwdcolor=#8882be
     misc_feature    1987..2022
                     /label="BC2 Tag"
                     /ApEinfo_revcolor=#85dae9
                     /ApEinfo_fwdcolor=#85dae9
     misc_feature    5278..5299
                     /label="MISMATCH"
                     /ApEinfo_revcolor=#75c6a9
                     /ApEinfo_fwdcolor=#75c6a9
     primer_bind     863..882
                     /label="T7"
                     /ApEinfo_revcolor=#85dae9
                     /ApEinfo_fwdcolor=#85dae9
     rep_origin      2339..2767
                     /label="F1 ori"
                     /ApEinfo_revcolor=#9eafd2
                     /ApEinfo_fwdcolor=#9eafd2
     misc_feature    2069..2293
                     /label="BGH PolA"
                     /ApEinfo_revcolor=#c7b0e3
                     /ApEinfo_fwdcolor=#c7b0e3
     promoter        232..614
                     /label="CMV enhancer"
                     /ApEinfo_revcolor=#c7b0e3
                     /ApEinfo_fwdcolor=#c7b0e3
     misc_feature    4172..4193
                     /label="MISMATCH"
                     /ApEinfo_revcolor=#75c6a9
                     /ApEinfo_fwdcolor=#75c6a9
     misc_feature    1522..1926
                     /label="VP16"
                     /ApEinfo_revcolor=#8882be
                     /ApEinfo_fwdcolor=#8882be
     CDS             complement(5473..6333)
                     /label="AmpR"
                     /ApEinfo_revcolor=#ffef86
                     /ApEinfo_fwdcolor=#ffef86
     misc_feature    1929..1929
                     /label="GFP (no ATG, no stop)"
                     /ApEinfo_revcolor=#b1ff67
                     /ApEinfo_fwdcolor=#b1ff67
     misc_feature    1936..1986
                     /label="Linker 2"
                     /ApEinfo_revcolor=#f58a5e
                     /ApEinfo_fwdcolor=#f58a5e
     misc_feature    2772..3115
                     /label="SV40 promoter"
                     /ApEinfo_revcolor=#d6b295
                     /ApEinfo_fwdcolor=#d6b295
     promoter        615..818
                     /label="CMV promoter"
                     /ApEinfo_revcolor=#9eafd2
                     /ApEinfo_fwdcolor=#9eafd2
     misc_feature    4145..4275
                     /label="SV40 PolA"
                     /ApEinfo_revcolor=#c6c9d1
                     /ApEinfo_fwdcolor=#c6c9d1
     misc_feature    1929..1929
                     /label="GFP"
                     /ApEinfo_revcolor=#75c6a9
                     /ApEinfo_fwdcolor=#75c6a9
     CDS             3177..3971
                     /label="Kan/neoR"
                     /ApEinfo_revcolor=#ffef86
                     /ApEinfo_fwdcolor=#ffef86
ORIGIN
        1 GACGGATCGG GAGATCTCCC GATCCCCTAT GGTGCACTCT CAGTACAATC TGCTCTGATG
       61 CCGCATAGTT AAGCCAGTAT CTGCTCCCTG CTTGTGTGTT GGAGGTCGCT GAGTAGTGCG
      121 CGAGCAAAAT TTAAGCTACA ACAAGGCAAG GCTTGACCGA CAATTGCATG AAGAATCTGC
      181 TTAGGGTTAG GCGTTTTGCG CTGCTTCGCG ATGTACGGGC CAGATATACG CGTTGACATT
      241 GATTATTGAC TAGTTATTAA TAGTAATCAA TTACGGGGTC ATTAGTTCAT AGCCCATATA
      301 TGGAGTTCCG CGTTACATAA CTTACGGTAA ATGGCCCGCC TGGCTGACCG CCCAACGACC
      361 CCCGCCCATT GACGTCAATA ATGACGTATG TTCCCATAGT AACGCCAATA GGGACTTTCC
      421 ATTGACGTCA ATGGGTGGAG TATTTACGGT AAACTGCCCA CTTGGCAGTA CATCAAGTGT
      481 ATCATATGCC AAGTACGCCC CCTATTGACG TCAATGACGG TAAATGGCCC GCCTGGCATT
      541 ATGCCCAGTA CATGACCTTA TGGGACTTTC CTACTTGGCA GTACATCTAC GTATTAGTCA
      601 TCGCTATTAC CATGGTGATG CGGTTTTGGC AGTACATCAA TGGGCGTGGA TAGCGGTTTG
      661 ACTCACGGGG ATTTCCAAGT CTCCACCCCA TTGACGTCAA TGGGAGTTTG TTTTGGCACC
      721 AAAATCAACG GGACTTTCCA AAATGTCGTA ACAACTCCGC CCCATTGACG CAAATGGGCG
      781 GTAGGCGTGT ACGGTGGGAG GTCTATATAA GCAGAGCTCT CTGGCTAACT AGAGAACCCA
      841 CTGCTTACTG GCTTATCGAA ATTAATACGA CTCACTATAG GGAGACCCAA GCTGGCTAGC
      901 GCCACCATGT CTAGATTAGA TAAAAGTAAA GTGATTAACA GCGCATTAGA GCTGCTTAAT
      961 GAGGTCGGAA TCGAAGGTTT AACAACCCGT AAACTCGCCC AGAAGCTAGG TGTAGAGCAG
     1021 CCTACATTGT ATTGGCATGT AAAAAATAAG CGGGCTTTGC TCGACGCCTT AGCCATTGAG
     1081 ATGTTAGATA GGCACCATAC TCACTTTTGC CCTTTAGAAG GGGAAAGCTG GCAAGATTTT
     1141 TTACGTAATA ACGCTAAAAG TTTTAGATGT GCTTTACTAA GTCATCGCGA TGGAGCAAAA
     1201 GTACATTTAG GTACACGGCC TACAGAAAAA CAGTATGAAA CTCTCGAAAA TCAATTAGCC
     1261 TTTTTATGCC AACAAGGTTT TTCACTAGAG AATGCATTAT ATGCACTCAG CGCTGTGGGG
     1321 CATTTTACTT TAGGTTGCGT ATTGGAAGAT CAAGAGCATC AAGTCGCTAA AGAAGAAAGG
     1381 GAAACACCTA CTACTGATAG TATGCCGCCA TTATTACGAC AAGCTATCGA ATTATTTGAT
     1441 CACCAAGGTG CAGAGCCAGC CTTCTTATTC GGCCTTGAAT TGATCATATG CGGATTAGAA
     1501 AAACAACTTA AATGTGAAAG TGGGTCCGCG TACAGCCGCG CGCGTACGAA AAACAATTAC
     1561 GGGTCTACCA TCGAGGGCCT GCTCGATCTC CCGGACGACG ACGCCCCCGA AGAGGCGGGG
     1621 CTGGCGGCTC CGCGCCTGTC CTTTCTCCCC GCGGGACACA CGCGCAGACT GTCGACGGCC
     1681 CCCCCGACCG ATGTCAGCCT GGGGGACGAG CTCCACTTAG ACGGCGAGGA CGTGGCGATG
     1741 GCGCATGCCG ACGCGCTAGA CGATTTCGAT CTGGACATGT TGGGGGACGG GGATTCCCCG
     1801 GGTCCGGGAT TTACCCCCCA CGACTCCGCC CCCTACGGCG CTCTGGATAT GGCCGACTTC
     1861 GAGTTTGAGC AGATGTTTAC CGATGCCCTT GGAATTGACG AGTACGGTGG TGAATTCAGA
     1921 TCTTATGCGG CCGCCTCTGG ACTCAGATCT GGCAGCGGAG GAGGCAGCGC ATCTGGCGGA
     1981 AGCGGACCGG ACCGCAAGGC GGCTGTTTCC CACTGGCAAC AATAACTCGA GTCTAGAGGG
     2041 CCCGTTTAAA CCCGCTGATC AGCCTCGACT GTGCCTTCTA GTTGCCAGCC ATCTGTTGTT
     2101 TGCCCCTCCC CCGTGCCTTC CTTGACCCTG GAAGGTGCCA CTCCCACTGT CCTTTCCTAA
     2161 TAAAATGAGG AAATTGCATC GCATTGTCTG AGTAGGTGTC ATTCTATTCT GGGGGGTGGG
     2221 GTGGGGCAGG ACAGCAAGGG GGAGGATTGG GAAGACAATA GCAGGCATGC TGGGGATGCG
     2281 GTGGGCTCTA TGGCTTCTGA GGCGGAAAGA ACCAGCTGGG GCTCTAGGGG GTATCCCCNN
     2341 NNNNNNNNNN NNNNNNNNNN NNNNNNNNNN NNNNNNNNNN NNNNNNNNNN NNNNNNNNNN
     2401 NNNNNNNNNN NNNNNNNNNN NNNNNNNNNN NNNNNNNNNN NNNNNNNNNN NNNNNNNNNN
     2461 NNCNNNNNNN NNNNNNNNNN NNNNNNNNNN NNNNNNNNNN NNNNNNNNNN NNNNNNNNNN
     2521 NNNNNNNNNN NNNNNNNNNN NNNNNNNNNN NNNNANNNNN NNNNNNNNNN NNNNNNNNNN
     2581 NNNNNNNNNN NNNNNNNNNN NNNNCCTTTG ACGTTGGAGT CCACGTTCTT TNNNNNNNNN
     2641 NNNNNNNNNN NNNNNNNNNN NNNNNNNNAC CCTATCTCGG TCTATTCTTT TGATTTATAA
     2701 GGGATTTTGC CGATTTCGGC CTATTGGTTA AAAAATGAGC TGATTTAACA AAAATTTAAC
     2761 GCGAATTAAT TCTGTGGAAT GTGTGTCAGT TAGGGTGTGG AAAGTCCCCA GGCTCCCCAG
     2821 CAGGCAGAAG TATGCAAAGC ATGCATCTCA ATTAGTCAGC AACCAGGTGT GGAAAGTCCC
     2881 CAGGCTCCCC AGCAGGCAGA AGTATGCAAA GCATGCATCT CAATTAGTCA GCAACCATAG
     2941 TCCCGCCCCT AACTCCGCCC ATCCCGCCCC TAACTCCGCC CAGTTCCGCC CATTCTCCGC
     3001 CCCATGGCTG ACTAATTTTT TTTATTTATG CAGAGGCCGA GGCCGCCTCT GCCTCTGAGC
     3061 TATTCCAGAA GTAGTGAGGA GGCTTTTTTG GAGGCCTAGG CTTTTGCAAA AAGCTCCCGG
     3121 GAGCTTGTAT ATCCATTTTC GGATCTGATC AAGAGACAGG ATGAGGATCG TTTCGCATGA
     3181 TTGAACAAGA TGGATTGCAC GCAGGTTCTC CGGCCGCTTG GGTGGAGAGG CTATTCGGCT
     3241 ATGACTGGGC ACAACAGACA ATCGGCTGCT CTGATGCCGC CGTGTTCCGG CTGTCAGCGC
     3301 AGGGGCGCCC GGTTCTTTTT GTCAAGACCG ACCTGTCCGG TGCCCTGAAT GAACTGCAGG
     3361 ACGAGGCAGC GCGGCTATCG TGGCTGGCCA CGACGGGCGT TCCTTGCGCA GCTGTGCTCG
     3421 ACGTTGTCAC TGAAGCGGGA AGGGACTGGC TGCTATTGGG CGAAGTGCCG GGGCAGGATC
     3481 TCCTGTCATC TCACCTTGCT CCTGCCGAGA AAGTATCCAT CATGGCTGAT GCAATGCGGC
     3541 GGCTGCATAC GCTTGATCCG GCTACCTGCC CATTCGACCA CCAAGCGAAA CATCGCATCG
     3601 AGCGAGCACG TACTCGGATG GAAGCCGGTC TTGTCGATCA GGATGATCTG GACGAAGAGC
     3661 ATCAGGGGCT CGCGCCAGCC GAACTGTTCG CCAGGCTCAA GGCGCGCATG CCCGACGGCG
     3721 AGGATCTCGT CGTGACCCAT GGCGATGCCT GCTTGCCGAA TATCATGGTG GAAAATGGCC
     3781 GCTTTTCTGG ATTCATCGAC TGTGGCCGGC TGGGTGTGGC GGACCGCTAT CAGGACATAG
     3841 CGTTGGCTAC CCGTGATATT GCTGAAGAGC TTGGCGGCGA ATGGGCTGAC CGCTTCCTCG
     3901 TGCTTTACGG TATCGCCGCT CCCGATTCGC AGCGCATCGC CTTCTATCGC CTTCTTGACG
     3961 AGTTCTTCTG AGCGGGACTC TGGGGTTCGA AATGACCGAC CAAGCGACGC CCAACCTGCC
     4021 ATCACGAGAT TTCGATTCCA CCGCCGCCTT CTATGAAAGG TTGGGCTTCG GAATCGTTTT
     4081 CCGGGACGCC GGCTGGATGA TCCTCCAGCG CGGGGATCTC ATGCTGGAGT TCTTCGCCCA
     4141 CCCCAACTTG TTTATTGCAG CTTATAATGG TTACAAATAA AGCAATAGCA TCACAAATTT
     4201 CACAAATAAA GCATTTTTTT CACTGCATTC TAGTTGTGGT TTGTCCAAAC TCATCAATGT
     4261 ATCTTATCAT GTCTGTATAC CGTCGACCTC TAGCTAGAGC TTGGCGTAAT CATGGTCATA
     4321 GCTGTTTCCT GTGTGAAATT GTTATCCGCT CACAATTCCA CACAACATAC GAGCCGGAAG
     4381 CATAAAGTGT AAAGCCTGGG GTGCCTAATG AGTGAGCTAA CTCACATTAA TTGCGTTGCG
     4441 CTCACTGCCC GCTTTCCAGT CGGGAAACCT GTCGTGCCAG CTGCATTAAT GAATCGGCCA
     4501 ACGCGCGGGG AGAGGCGGTT TGCGTATTGG GCGCTCTTCC GCTTCCTCGC TCACTGACTC
     4561 GCTGCGCTCG GTCGTTCGGC TGCGGCGAGC GGTATCAGCT CACTCAAAGG CGGTAATACG
     4621 GTTATCCACA GAATCAGGGG ATAACGCAGG AAAGAACATG TGAGCAAAAG GCCAGCAAAA
     4681 GGCCAGGAAC CGTAAAAAGG CCGCGTTGCT GGCGTTTTTC CATAGGCTCC GCCCCCCTGA
     4741 CGAGCATCAC AAAAATCGAC GCTCAAGTCA GAGGTGGCGA AACCCGACAG GACTATAAAG
     4801 ATACCAGGCG TTTCCCCCTG GAAGCTCCCT CGTGCGCTCT CCTGTTCCGA CCCTGCCGCT
     4861 TACCGGATAC CTGTCCGCCT TTCTCCCTTC GGGAAGCGTG GCGCTTTCTC ATAGCTCACG
     4921 CTGTAGGTAT CTCAGTTCGG TGTAGGTCGT TCGCTCCAAG CTGGGCTGTG TGCACGAACC
     4981 CCCCGTTCAG CCCGACCGCT GCGCCTTATC CGGTAACTAT CGTCTTGAGT CCAACCCGGT
     5041 AAGACACGAC TTATCGCCAC TGGCAGCAGC CACTGGTAAC AGGATTAGCA GAGCGAGGTA
     5101 TGTAGGCGGT GCTACAGAGT TCTTGAAGTG GTGGCCTAAC TACGGCTACA CTAGAAGAAC
     5161 AGTATTTGGT ATCTGCGCTC TGCTGAAGCC AGTTACCTTC GGAAAAAGAG TTGGTAGCTC
     5221 TTGATCCGGC AAACAAACCA CCGCTGGTAG CGGTTTTTTT GTTTGCAAGC AGCAGATTAC
     5281 GCGCAGAAAA AAAGGATCTC AAGAAGATCC TTTGATCTTT TCTACGGGGT CTGACGCTCA
     5341 GTGGAACGAA AACTCACGTT AAGGGATTTT GGTCATGAGA TTATCAAAAA GGATCTTCAC
     5401 CTAGATCCTT TTAAATTAAA AATGAAGTTT TAAATCAATC TAAAGTATAT ATGAGTAAAC
     5461 TTGGTCTGAC AGTTACCAAT GCTTAATCAG TGAGGCACCT ATCTCAGCGA TCTGTCTATT
     5521 TCGTTCATCC ATAGTTGCCT GACTCCCCGT CGTGTAGATA ACTACGATAC GGGAGGGCTT
     5581 ACCATCTGGC CCCAGTGCTG CAATGATACC GCGAGACCCA CGCTCACCGG CTCCAGATTT
     5641 ATCAGCAATA AACCAGCCAG CCGGAAGGGC CGAGCGCAGA AGTGGTCCTG CAACTTTATC
     5701 CGCCTCCATC CAGTCTATTA ATTGTTGCCG GGAAGCTAGA GTAAGTAGTT CGCCAGTTAA
     5761 TAGTTTGCGC AACGTTGTTG CCATTGCTAC AGGCATCGTG GTGTCACGCT CGTCGTTTGG
     5821 TATGGCTTCA TTCAGCTCCG GTTCCCAACG ATCAAGGCGA GTTACATGAT CCCCCATGTT
     5881 GTGCAAAAAA GCGGTTAGCT CCTTCGGTCC TCCGATCGTT GTCAGAAGTA AGTTGGCCGC
     5941 AGTGTTATCA CTCATGGTTA TGGCAGCACT GCATAATTCT CTTACTGTCA TGCCATCCGT
     6001 AAGATGCTTT TCTGTGACTG GTGAGTACTC AACCAAGTCA TTCTGAGAAT AGTGTATGCG
     6061 GCGACCGAGT TGCTCTTGCC CGGCGTCAAT ACGGGATAAT ACCGCGCCAC ATAGCAGAAC
     6121 TTTAAAAGTG CTCATCATTG GAAAACGTTC TTCGGGGCGA AAACTCTCAA GGATCTTACC
     6181 GCTGTTGAGA TCCAGTTCGA TGTAACCCAC TCGTGCACCC AACTGATCTT CAGCATCTTT
     6241 TACTTTCACC AGCGTTTCTG GGTGAGCAAA AACAGGAAGG CAAAATGCCG CAAAAAAGGG
     6301 AATAAGGGCG ACACGGAAAT GTTGAATACT CATACTCTTC CTTTTTCAAT ATTATTGAAG
     6361 CATTTATCAG GGTTATTGTC TCATGAGCGG ATACATATTT GAATGTATTT AGAAAAATAA
     6421 ACAAATAGGG GTTCCGCGCA CATTTCCCCG AAAAGTGCCA CCTGACGTC
//
