# Supplementary material for: A platform for post-translational spatiotemporal control of cellular proteins
Source: Synth Biol (Oxf). 2021 Feb 2;6(1):ysab002. doi: 10.1093/synbio/ysab002 (PMC7976946; doi:10.1093/synbio/ysab002)
Supplement: ysab002_Supplementary_Data [file ysab002_supplementary_data.zip › pCMV-tTA-NLS.gb]

LOCUS       Copy_of_*pNtTA_3.1      6584 bp ds-DNA     circular     16-DEC-2020
DEFINITION  .
FEATURES             Location/Qualifiers
     misc_feature    4287..4308
                     /label="MISMATCH"
                     /ApEinfo_revcolor=#75c6a9
                     /ApEinfo_fwdcolor=#75c6a9
     misc_feature    1572..1979
                     /label="VP16"
                     /ApEinfo_revcolor=#8882be
                     /ApEinfo_fwdcolor=#8882be
     rep_origin      2454..2882
                     /label="F1 ori"
                     /ApEinfo_revcolor=#9eafd2
                     /ApEinfo_fwdcolor=#9eafd2
     CDS             complement(5588..6448)
                     /label="AmpR"
                     /ApEinfo_revcolor=#ffef86
                     /ApEinfo_fwdcolor=#ffef86
     misc_feature    5393..5414
                     /label="MISMATCH"
                     /ApEinfo_revcolor=#75c6a9
                     /ApEinfo_fwdcolor=#75c6a9
     misc_feature    986..1571
                     /label="TetR"
                     /ApEinfo_revcolor=#9eafd2
                     /ApEinfo_fwdcolor=#9eafd2
     misc_feature    4260..4390
                     /label="SV40 PolA"
                     /ApEinfo_revcolor=#c6c9d1
                     /ApEinfo_fwdcolor=#c6c9d1
     misc_feature    936..1979
                     /label="tTA"
                     /ApEinfo_revcolor=#84b0dc
                     /ApEinfo_fwdcolor=#84b0dc
     promoter        615..818
                     /label="CMV promoter"
                     /ApEinfo_revcolor=#9eafd2
                     /ApEinfo_fwdcolor=#9eafd2
     CDS             3292..4086
                     /label="Kan/neoR"
                     /ApEinfo_revcolor=#ffef86
                     /ApEinfo_fwdcolor=#ffef86
     misc_feature    2133..2140
                     /label="good"
                     /ApEinfo_revcolor=#f58a5e
                     /ApEinfo_fwdcolor=#f58a5e
     misc_feature    2184..2408
                     /label="BGH PolA"
                     /ApEinfo_revcolor=#c7b0e3
                     /ApEinfo_fwdcolor=#c7b0e3
     misc_feature    2887..3230
                     /label="SV40 promoter"
                     /ApEinfo_revcolor=#d6b295
                     /ApEinfo_fwdcolor=#d6b295
     misc_feature    939..959
                     /label="SV40 NLS"
                     /ApEinfo_revcolor=#b1ff67
                     /ApEinfo_fwdcolor=#b1ff67
     misc_feature    4773..5443
                     /label="pUC origin"
                     /ApEinfo_revcolor=#ff9ccd
                     /ApEinfo_fwdcolor=#ff9ccd
     primer_bind     863..882
                     /label="T7"
                     /ApEinfo_revcolor=#85dae9
                     /ApEinfo_fwdcolor=#85dae9
     promoter        232..614
                     /label="CMV enhancer"
                     /ApEinfo_revcolor=#c7b0e3
                     /ApEinfo_fwdcolor=#c7b0e3
ORIGIN
        1 GACGGATCGG GAGATCTCCC GATCCCCTAT GGTGCACTCT CAGTACAATC TGCTCTGATG
       61 CCGCATAGTT AAGCCAGTAT CTGCTCCCTG CTTGTGTGTT GGAGGTCGCT GAGTAGTGCG
      121 CGAGCAAAAT TTAAGCTACA ACAAGGCAAG GCTTGACCGA CAATTGCATG AAGAATCTGC
      181 TTAGGGTTAG GCGTTTTGCG CTGCTTCGCG ATGTACGGGC CAGATATACG CGTTGACATT
      241 GATTATTGAC TAGTTATTAA TAGTAATCAA TTACGGGGTC ATTAGTTCAT AGCCCATATA
      301 TGGAGTTCCG CGTTACATAA CTTACGGTAA ATGGCCCGCC TGGCTGACCG CCCAACGACC
      361 CCCGCCCATT GACGTCAATA ATGACGTATG TTCCCATAGT AACGCCAATA GGGACTTTCC
      421 ATTGACGTCA ATGGGTGGAG TATTTACGGT AAACTGCCCA CTTGGCAGTA CATCAAGTGT
      481 ATCATATGCC AAGTACGCCC CCTATTGACG TCAATGACGG TAAATGGCCC GCCTGGCATT
      541 ATGCCCAGTA CATGACCTTA TGGGACTTTC CTACTTGGCA GTACATCTAC GTATTAGTCA
      601 TCGCTATTAC CATGGTGATG CGGTTTTGGC AGTACATCAA TGGGCGTGGA TAGCGGTTTG
      661 ACTCACGGGG ATTTCCAAGT CTCCACCCCA TTGACGTCAA TGGGAGTTTG TTTTGGCACC
      721 AAAATCAACG GGACTTTCCA AAATGTCGTA ACAACTCCGC CCCATTGACG CAAATGGGCG
      781 GTAGGCGTGT ACGGTGGGAG GTCTATATAA GCAGAGCTCT CTGGCTAACT AGAGAACCCA
      841 CTGCTTACTG GCTTATCGAA ATTAATACGA CTCACTATAG GGAGACCCAA GCTGGCTAGC
      901 GTTTAAACTT AAGCTTGATA TCGAATTCGC CAGCCATGCC AAAAAAGAAG AGGAAGGTAT
      961 CTAGATTAGA TAAAAGTAAA GTGATTAACA GCGCATTAGA GCTGCTTAAT GAGGTCGGAA
     1021 TCGAAGGTTT AACAACCCGT AAACTCGCCC AGAAGCTAGG TGTAGAGCAG CCTACATTGT
     1081 ATTGGCATGT AAAAAATAAG CGGGCTTTGC TCGACGCCTT AGCCATTGAG ATGTTAGATA
     1141 GGCACCATAC TCACTTTTGC CCTTTAGAAG GGGAAAGCTG GCAAGATTTT TTACGTAATA
     1201 ACGCTAAAAG TTTTAGATGT GCTTTACTAA GTCATCGCGA TGGAGCAAAA GTACATTTAG
     1261 GTACACGGCC TACAGAAAAA CAGTATGAAA CTCTCGAAAA TCAATTAGCC TTTTTATGCC
     1321 AACAAGGTTT TTCACTAGAG AATGCATTAT ATGCACTCAG CGCTGTGGGG CATTTTACTT
     1381 TAGGTTGCGT ATTGGAAGAT CAAGAGCATC AAGTCGCTAA AGAAGAAAGG GAAACACCTA
     1441 CTACTGATAG TATGCCGCCA TTATTACGAC AAGCTATCGA ATTATTTGAT CACCAAGGTG
     1501 CAGAGCCAGC CTTCTTATTC GGCCTTGAAT TGATCATATG CGGATTAGAA AAACAACTTA
     1561 AATGTGAAAG TGGGTCCGCG TACAGCCGCG CGCGTACGAA AAACAATTAC GGGTCTACCA
     1621 TCGAGGGCCT GCTCGATCTC CCGGACGACG ACGCCCCCGA AGAGGCGGGG CTGGCGGCTC
     1681 CGCGCCTGTC CTTTCTCCCC GCGGGACACA CGCGCAGACT GTCGACGGCC CCCCCGACCG
     1741 ATGTCAGCCT GGGGGACGAG CTCCACTTAG ACGGCGAGGA CGTGGCGATG GCGCATGCCG
     1801 ACGCGCTAGA CGATTTCGAT CTGGACATGT TGGGGGACGG GGATTCCCCG GGTCCGGGAT
     1861 TTACCCCCCA CGACTCCGCC CCCTACGGCG CTCTGGATAT GGCCGACTTC GAGTTTGAGC
     1921 AGATGTTTAC CGATGCCCTT GGAATTGACG AGTACGGTGG TGAATTCAGA TCTTATTAAA
     1981 GCAGAACTTG TTTATTGCAG CTTATAATGG TTACAAATAA AGCAATAGCA TCACAAATTT
     2041 CACAAATAAA GCATTTTTTT CACTGCATTC TAGTTGTGGT TTGTCCAAAC TCATCAATGT
     2101 ATCTTATCAT GTCTGGTCGA ATCCATCACA CTGGCGGCCG CTCGAGTCTA GAGGGCCCGT
     2161 TTAAACCCGC TGATCAGCCT CGACTGTGCC TTCTAGTTGC CAGCCATCTG TTGTTTGCCC
     2221 CTCCCCCGTG CCTTCCTTGA CCCTGGAAGG TGCCACTCCC ACTGTCCTTT CCTAATAAAA
     2281 TGAGGAAATT GCATCGCATT GTCTGAGTAG GTGTCATTCT ATTCTGGGGG GTGGGGTGGG
     2341 GCAGGACAGC AAGGGGGAGG ATTGGGAAGA CAATAGCAGG CATGCTGGGG ATGCGGTGGG
     2401 CTCTATGGCT TCTGAGGCGG AAAGAACCAG CTGGGGCTCT AGGGGGTATC CCCNNNNNNN
     2461 NNNNNNNNNN NNNNNNNNNN NNNNNNNNNN NNNNNNNNNN NNNNNNNNNN NNNNNNNNNN
     2521 NNNNNNNNNN NNNNNNNNNN NNNNNNNNNN NNNNNNNNNN NNNNNNNNNN NNNNNNNCNN
     2581 NNNNNNNNNN NNNNNNNNNN NNNNNNNNNN NNNNNNNNNN NNNNNNNNNN NNNNNNNNNN
     2641 NNNNNNNNNN NNNNNNNNNN NNNNNNNNNA NNNNNNNNNN NNNNNNNNNN NNNNNNNNNN
     2701 NNNNNNNNNN NNNNNNNNNC CTTTGACGTT GGAGTCCACG TTCTTTNNNN NNNNNNNNNN
     2761 NNNNNNNNNN NNNNNNNNNN NNNACCCTAT CTCGGTCTAT TCTTTTGATT TATAAGGGAT
     2821 TTTGCCGATT TCGGCCTATT GGTTAAAAAA TGAGCTGATT TAACAAAAAT TTAACGCGAA
     2881 TTAATTCTGT GGAATGTGTG TCAGTTAGGG TGTGGAAAGT CCCCAGGCTC CCCAGCAGGC
     2941 AGAAGTATGC AAAGCATGCA TCTCAATTAG TCAGCAACCA GGTGTGGAAA GTCCCCAGGC
     3001 TCCCCAGCAG GCAGAAGTAT GCAAAGCATG CATCTCAATT AGTCAGCAAC CATAGTCCCG
     3061 CCCCTAACTC CGCCCATCCC GCCCCTAACT CCGCCCAGTT CCGCCCATTC TCCGCCCCAT
     3121 GGCTGACTAA TTTTTTTTAT TTATGCAGAG GCCGAGGCCG CCTCTGCCTC TGAGCTATTC
     3181 CAGAAGTAGT GAGGAGGCTT TTTTGGAGGC CTAGGCTTTT GCAAAAAGCT CCCGGGAGCT
     3241 TGTATATCCA TTTTCGGATC TGATCAAGAG ACAGGATGAG GATCGTTTCG CATGATTGAA
     3301 CAAGATGGAT TGCACGCAGG TTCTCCGGCC GCTTGGGTGG AGAGGCTATT CGGCTATGAC
     3361 TGGGCACAAC AGACAATCGG CTGCTCTGAT GCCGCCGTGT TCCGGCTGTC AGCGCAGGGG
     3421 CGCCCGGTTC TTTTTGTCAA GACCGACCTG TCCGGTGCCC TGAATGAACT GCAGGACGAG
     3481 GCAGCGCGGC TATCGTGGCT GGCCACGACG GGCGTTCCTT GCGCAGCTGT GCTCGACGTT
     3541 GTCACTGAAG CGGGAAGGGA CTGGCTGCTA TTGGGCGAAG TGCCGGGGCA GGATCTCCTG
     3601 TCATCTCACC TTGCTCCTGC CGAGAAAGTA TCCATCATGG CTGATGCAAT GCGGCGGCTG
     3661 CATACGCTTG ATCCGGCTAC CTGCCCATTC GACCACCAAG CGAAACATCG CATCGAGCGA
     3721 GCACGTACTC GGATGGAAGC CGGTCTTGTC GATCAGGATG ATCTGGACGA AGAGCATCAG
     3781 GGGCTCGCGC CAGCCGAACT GTTCGCCAGG CTCAAGGCGC GCATGCCCGA CGGCGAGGAT
     3841 CTCGTCGTGA CCCATGGCGA TGCCTGCTTG CCGAATATCA TGGTGGAAAA TGGCCGCTTT
     3901 TCTGGATTCA TCGACTGTGG CCGGCTGGGT GTGGCGGACC GCTATCAGGA CATAGCGTTG
     3961 GCTACCCGTG ATATTGCTGA AGAGCTTGGC GGCGAATGGG CTGACCGCTT CCTCGTGCTT
     4021 TACGGTATCG CCGCTCCCGA TTCGCAGCGC ATCGCCTTCT ATCGCCTTCT TGACGAGTTC
     4081 TTCTGAGCGG GACTCTGGGG TTCGAAATGA CCGACCAAGC GACGCCCAAC CTGCCATCAC
     4141 GAGATTTCGA TTCCACCGCC GCCTTCTATG AAAGGTTGGG CTTCGGAATC GTTTTCCGGG
     4201 ACGCCGGCTG GATGATCCTC CAGCGCGGGG ATCTCATGCT GGAGTTCTTC GCCCACCCCA
     4261 ACTTGTTTAT TGCAGCTTAT AATGGTTACA AATAAAGCAA TAGCATCACA AATTTCACAA
     4321 ATAAAGCATT TTTTTCACTG CATTCTAGTT GTGGTTTGTC CAAACTCATC AATGTATCTT
     4381 ATCATGTCTG TATACCGTCG ACCTCTAGCT AGAGCTTGGC GTAATCATGG TCATAGCTGT
     4441 TTCCTGTGTG AAATTGTTAT CCGCTCACAA TTCCACACAA CATACGAGCC GGAAGCATAA
     4501 AGTGTAAAGC CTGGGGTGCC TAATGAGTGA GCTAACTCAC ATTAATTGCG TTGCGCTCAC
     4561 TGCCCGCTTT CCAGTCGGGA AACCTGTCGT GCCAGCTGCA TTAATGAATC GGCCAACGCG
     4621 CGGGGAGAGG CGGTTTGCGT ATTGGGCGCT CTTCCGCTTC CTCGCTCACT GACTCGCTGC
     4681 GCTCGGTCGT TCGGCTGCGG CGAGCGGTAT CAGCTCACTC AAAGGCGGTA ATACGGTTAT
     4741 CCACAGAATC AGGGGATAAC GCAGGAAAGA ACATGTGAGC AAAAGGCCAG CAAAAGGCCA
     4801 GGAACCGTAA AAAGGCCGCG TTGCTGGCGT TTTTCCATAG GCTCCGCCCC CCTGACGAGC
     4861 ATCACAAAAA TCGACGCTCA AGTCAGAGGT GGCGAAACCC GACAGGACTA TAAAGATACC
     4921 AGGCGTTTCC CCCTGGAAGC TCCCTCGTGC GCTCTCCTGT TCCGACCCTG CCGCTTACCG
     4981 GATACCTGTC CGCCTTTCTC CCTTCGGGAA GCGTGGCGCT TTCTCATAGC TCACGCTGTA
     5041 GGTATCTCAG TTCGGTGTAG GTCGTTCGCT CCAAGCTGGG CTGTGTGCAC GAACCCCCCG
     5101 TTCAGCCCGA CCGCTGCGCC TTATCCGGTA ACTATCGTCT TGAGTCCAAC CCGGTAAGAC
     5161 ACGACTTATC GCCACTGGCA GCAGCCACTG GTAACAGGAT TAGCAGAGCG AGGTATGTAG
     5221 GCGGTGCTAC AGAGTTCTTG AAGTGGTGGC CTAACTACGG CTACACTAGA AGAACAGTAT
     5281 TTGGTATCTG CGCTCTGCTG AAGCCAGTTA CCTTCGGAAA AAGAGTTGGT AGCTCTTGAT
     5341 CCGGCAAACA AACCACCGCT GGTAGCGGTT TTTTTGTTTG CAAGCAGCAG ATTACGCGCA
     5401 GAAAAAAAGG ATCTCAAGAA GATCCTTTGA TCTTTTCTAC GGGGTCTGAC GCTCAGTGGA
     5461 ACGAAAACTC ACGTTAAGGG ATTTTGGTCA TGAGATTATC AAAAAGGATC TTCACCTAGA
     5521 TCCTTTTAAA TTAAAAATGA AGTTTTAAAT CAATCTAAAG TATATATGAG TAAACTTGGT
     5581 CTGACAGTTA CCAATGCTTA ATCAGTGAGG CACCTATCTC AGCGATCTGT CTATTTCGTT
     5641 CATCCATAGT TGCCTGACTC CCCGTCGTGT AGATAACTAC GATACGGGAG GGCTTACCAT
     5701 CTGGCCCCAG TGCTGCAATG ATACCGCGAG ACCCACGCTC ACCGGCTCCA GATTTATCAG
     5761 CAATAAACCA GCCAGCCGGA AGGGCCGAGC GCAGAAGTGG TCCTGCAACT TTATCCGCCT
     5821 CCATCCAGTC TATTAATTGT TGCCGGGAAG CTAGAGTAAG TAGTTCGCCA GTTAATAGTT
     5881 TGCGCAACGT TGTTGCCATT GCTACAGGCA TCGTGGTGTC ACGCTCGTCG TTTGGTATGG
     5941 CTTCATTCAG CTCCGGTTCC CAACGATCAA GGCGAGTTAC ATGATCCCCC ATGTTGTGCA
     6001 AAAAAGCGGT TAGCTCCTTC GGTCCTCCGA TCGTTGTCAG AAGTAAGTTG GCCGCAGTGT
     6061 TATCACTCAT GGTTATGGCA GCACTGCATA ATTCTCTTAC TGTCATGCCA TCCGTAAGAT
     6121 GCTTTTCTGT GACTGGTGAG TACTCAACCA AGTCATTCTG AGAATAGTGT ATGCGGCGAC
     6181 CGAGTTGCTC TTGCCCGGCG TCAATACGGG ATAATACCGC GCCACATAGC AGAACTTTAA
     6241 AAGTGCTCAT CATTGGAAAA CGTTCTTCGG GGCGAAAACT CTCAAGGATC TTACCGCTGT
     6301 TGAGATCCAG TTCGATGTAA CCCACTCGTG CACCCAACTG ATCTTCAGCA TCTTTTACTT
     6361 TCACCAGCGT TTCTGGGTGA GCAAAAACAG GAAGGCAAAA TGCCGCAAAA AAGGGAATAA
     6421 GGGCGACACG GAAATGTTGA ATACTCATAC TCTTCCTTTT TCAATATTAT TGAAGCATTT
     6481 ATCAGGGTTA TTGTCTCATG AGCGGATACA TATTTGAATG TATTTAGAAA AATAAACAAA
     6541 TAGGGGTTCC GCGCACATTT CCCCGAAAAG TGCCACCTGA CGTC
//
