# Supplementary material for: A platform for post-translational spatiotemporal control of cellular proteins
Source: Synth Biol (Oxf). 2021 Feb 2;6(1):ysab002. doi: 10.1093/synbio/ysab002 (PMC7976946; doi:10.1093/synbio/ysab002)
Supplement: ysab002_Supplementary_Data [file ysab002_supplementary_data.zip › pCMV-VHH(BC2T)-NLS.gb]

LOCUS       Copy_of_*pCMV.VHH(BC2T) 6996 bp ds-DNA     circular     28-OCT-2020
DEFINITION  .
FEATURES             Location/Qualifiers
     promoter        complement(4890..4920)
                     /label="lac promoter"
                     /ApEinfo_revcolor=#c7b0e3
                     /ApEinfo_fwdcolor=#c7b0e3
     promoter        311..614
                     /label="CMV enhancer"
                     /ApEinfo_revcolor=#c7b0e3
                     /ApEinfo_fwdcolor=#c7b0e3
     misc_binding    complement(4864..4886)
                     /label="LacO"
                     /ApEinfo_revcolor=#84b0dc
                     /ApEinfo_fwdcolor=#84b0dc
     misc_feature    3389..3460
                     /label="2A"
                     /ApEinfo_revcolor=#f8d3a9
                     /ApEinfo_fwdcolor=#f8d3a9
     CDS             complement(6003..6662)
                     /label="AmpR"
                     /ApEinfo_revcolor=#ffef86
                     /ApEinfo_fwdcolor=#ffef86
     misc_feature    1265..1306
                     /label="CDR3"
                     /ApEinfo_revcolor=#b4abac
                     /ApEinfo_fwdcolor=#b4abac
     misc_feature    1307..1336
                     /label="FR4"
                     /ApEinfo_revcolor=#c6c9d1
                     /ApEinfo_fwdcolor=#c6c9d1
     misc_feature    971..1045
                     /label="FR1"
                     /ApEinfo_revcolor=#c6c9d1
                     /ApEinfo_fwdcolor=#c6c9d1
     FP              2390..3388
                     /label="iRFP-V5"
                     /ApEinfo_revcolor=#d6b295
                     /ApEinfo_fwdcolor=#d6b295
     primer_bind     complement(4838..4858)
                     /label="M13-rev"
                     /ApEinfo_revcolor=#85dae9
                     /ApEinfo_fwdcolor=#85dae9
     misc_feature    3461..4492
                     /label="Hygromycin"
                     /ApEinfo_revcolor=#75c6a9
                     /ApEinfo_fwdcolor=#75c6a9
     misc_feature    923..928
                     /label="Kozak"
                     /ApEinfo_revcolor=#faac61
                     /ApEinfo_fwdcolor=#faac61
     misc_feature    1148..1264
                     /label="FR3"
                     /ApEinfo_revcolor=#c6c9d1
                     /ApEinfo_fwdcolor=#c6c9d1
     Promoter        2140..2389
                     /label="EF1a"
                     /ApEinfo_revcolor=#b7e6d7
                     /ApEinfo_fwdcolor=#b7e6d7
     rep_origin      1722..2028
                     /label="F1 ori"
                     /ApEinfo_revcolor=#9eafd2
                     /ApEinfo_fwdcolor=#9eafd2
     primer_bind     863..882
                     /label="T7"
                     /ApEinfo_revcolor=#85dae9
                     /ApEinfo_fwdcolor=#85dae9
     misc_feature    1070..1120
                     /label="FR2"
                     /ApEinfo_revcolor=#c6c9d1
                     /ApEinfo_fwdcolor=#c6c9d1
     misc_feature    971..1336
                     /label="VHH (BC2T)"
                     /ApEinfo_revcolor=#75c6a9
                     /ApEinfo_fwdcolor=#75c6a9
     promoter        615..818
                     /label="CMV promoter"
                     /ApEinfo_revcolor=#9eafd2
                     /ApEinfo_fwdcolor=#9eafd2
     misc_feature    932..964
                     /label="HA"
                     /ApEinfo_revcolor=#9eafd2
                     /ApEinfo_fwdcolor=#9eafd2
     misc_feature    1361..1381
                     /label="SV40 NLS"
                     /ApEinfo_revcolor=#b7e6d7
                     /ApEinfo_fwdcolor=#b7e6d7
     misc_feature    1046..1069
                     /label="CDR1"
                     /ApEinfo_revcolor=#b4abac
                     /ApEinfo_fwdcolor=#b4abac
     misc_feature    1121..1147
                     /label="CDR2"
                     /ApEinfo_revcolor=#b4abac
                     /ApEinfo_fwdcolor=#b4abac
     misc_feature    1382..1392
                     /label="Stop Codon + NotI Site"
                     /ApEinfo_revcolor=#c7b0e3
                     /ApEinfo_fwdcolor=#c7b0e3
     misc_feature    1350..1360
                     /label="GGG Linker"
                     /ApEinfo_revcolor=#b1ff67
                     /ApEinfo_fwdcolor=#b1ff67
ORIGIN
        1 GACGGATCGG GAGATCTCCC GATCCCCTAT GGTGCACTCT CAGTACAATC TGCTCTGATG
       61 CCGCATAGTT AAGCCAGTAT CTGCTCCCTG CTTGTGTGTT GGAGGTCGCT GAGTAGTGCG
      121 CGAGCAAAAT TTAAGCTACA ACAAGGCAAG GCTTGACCGA CAATTGCATG AAGAATCTGC
      181 TTAGGGTTAG GCGTTTTGCG CTGCTTCGCG ATGTACGGGC CAGATATACG CGTTGACATT
      241 GATTATTGAC TAGTTATTAA TAGTAATCAA TTACGGGGTC ATTAGTTCAT AGCCCATATA
      301 TGGAGTTCCG CGTTACATAA CTTACGGTAA ATGGCCCGCC TGGCTGACCG CCCAACGACC
      361 CCCGCCCATT GACGTCAATA ATGACGTATG TTCCCATAGT AACGCCAATA GGGACTTTCC
      421 ATTGACGTCA ATGGGTGGAG TATTTACGGT AAACTGCCCA CTTGGCAGTA CATCAAGTGT
      481 ATCATATGCC AAGTACGCCC CCTATTGACG TCAATGACGG TAAATGGCCC GCCTGGCATT
      541 ATGCCCAGTA CATGACCTTA TGGGACTTTC CTACTTGGCA GTACATCTAC GTATTAGTCA
      601 TCGCTATTAC CATGGTGATG CGGTTTTGGC AGTACATCAA TGGGCGTGGA TAGCGGTTTG
      661 ACTCACGGGG ATTTCCAAGT CTCCACCCCA TTGACGTCAA TGGGAGTTTG TTTTGGCACC
      721 AAAATCAACG GGACTTTCCA AAATGTCGTA ACAACTCCGC CCCATTGACG CAAATGGGCG
      781 GTAGGCGTGT ACGGTGGGAG GTCTATATAA GCAGAGCTCT CTGGCTAACT AGAGAACCCA
      841 CTGCTTACTG GCTTATCGAA ATTAATACGA CTCACTATAG GGAGACCCAA GCTGGCTAGC
      901 GTTTAAACTT AAGCTTGGTA CCgccaccat gTACCCTTAC GATGTGCCTG ACTACGCGAC
      961 TAGTggcagc CAGGTCCAGC TTGTTGAGTC TGGGGGAGGC TTGGTTCAGC CCGGTGGCTC
     1021 CTTGACCCTG TCTTGTACCG CTAGTGGCTT TACTCTCGAT CACTACGATA TAGGCTGGTT
     1081 CCGGCAAGCA CCGGGAAAGG AACGGGAGGG CGTTTCCTGC ATTAACAACT CAGACGACGA
     1141 CACGTATTAC GCTGATTCCG TCAAAGGACG CTTTACGATA TTTATGGATA ACGCCAAGGA
     1201 TACTGTATAT CTGCAGATGA ACTCCCTGAA ACCTGAAGAT ACGGCAATTT ACTACTGTGC
     1261 CGAAGCACGA GGGTGTAAAC GGGGACGCTA CGAATACGAT TTTTGGGGTC AGGGAACCCA
     1321 GGTAACCGTA TCATCTtcag gcGCTAAGCT AGGAGGAGGC cctaagaaga agcgcaaggt
     1381 cTAAGCGGCC GCTCGAGTCT AGAGGGCCCG TTTAAACCCG CTGATCAGCC TCGACTGTGC
     1441 CTTCTAGTTG CCAGCCATCT GTTGTTTGCC CCTCCCCCGT GCCTTCCTTG ACCCTGGAAG
     1501 GTGCCACTCC CACTGTCCTT TCCTAATAAA ATGAGGAAAT TGCATCGCAT TGTCTGAGTA
     1561 GGTGTCATTC TATTCTGGGG GGTGGGGTGG GGCAGGACAG CAAGGGGGAG GATTGGGAAG
     1621 ACAATAGCAG GCATGCTGGG GATGCGGTGG GCTCTATGGC TTCTGAGGCG GAAAGAACCA
     1681 GCTGGGGCTC TAGGGGGTAT CCCCNNNNNN NNNNNNNNNN NNNNNNNNNN NNNNNNNNNN
     1741 NNNNNNNNNN NNNNNNNNNN NNNNNNNNNN NNNNNNNNNN NNNNNNNNNN NNNNNNNNNN
     1801 NNNNNNNNNN NNNNNNNNNN NNNNNNNNCN NNNNNNNNNN NNNNNNNNNN NNNNNNNNNN
     1861 NNNNNNNNNN NNNNNNNNNN NNNNNNNNNN NNNNNNNNNN NNNNNNNNNN NNNNNNNNNN
     1921 ANNNNNNNNN NNNNNNNNNN NNNNNNNNNN NNNNNNNNNN NNNNNNNNNN CCTTTGACGT
     1981 TGGAGTCCAC GTTCTTTNNN NNNNNNNNNN NNNNNNNNNN NNNNNNNNNN NNNNACCCTA
     2041 TCTCGGTCTA TTCTTTTGAT TTATAAGGGA TTTTGCCGAT TTCGGCCTAT TGGTTAAAAA
     2101 ATGAGCTGAT TTAACAAAAA TTTAACGCGA ATTAATTCTT GGGAATTGGC TCCGGTGCCC
     2161 GTCAGTGGGC AGAGCGCACA TCGCCCACAG TCCCCGAGAA GTTGGGGGGA GGGGTCGGCA
     2221 ATTGAACCGG TGCCTAGAGA AGGTGGCGCG GGGTAAACTG GGAAAGTGAT GTCGTGTACT
     2281 GGCTCCGCCT TTTTCCCGAG GGTGGGGGAG AACCGTATAT AAGTGCAGTA GTCGCCGTGA
     2341 ACGTTCTTTT TCGCAACGGG TTTGCCGCCA GAACACAGGT AAGAAGCTTA TGGCGGAAGG
     2401 ATCCGTCGCC AGGCAGCCTG ACCTCTTGAC CTGCGACGAT GAGCCGATCC ATATCCCCGG
     2461 TGCCATCCAA CCGCATGGAC TGCTGCTCGC CCTCGCCGCC GACATGACGA TCGTTGCCGG
     2521 CAGCGACAAC CTTCCCGAAC TCACCGGACT GGCGATCGGC GCCCTGATCG GCCGCTCTGC
     2581 GGCCGATGTC TTCGACTCGG AGACGCACAA CCGTCTGACG ATCGCCTTGG CCGAGCCCGG
     2641 GGCGGCCGTC GGAGCACCGA TCACTGTCGG CTTCACGATG CGAAAGGACG CAGGCTTCAT
     2701 CGGCTCCTGG CATCGCCATG ATCAGCTCAT CTTCCTCGAG CTCGAGCCTC CCCAGCGGGA
     2761 CGTCGCCGAG CCGCAGGCGT TCTTCCGCCG CACCAACAGC GCCATCCGCC GCCTGCAGGC
     2821 CGCCGAAACC TTGGAAAGCG CCTGCGCCGC CGCGGCGCAA GAGGTGCGGA AGATTACCGG
     2881 CTTCGATCGG GTGATGATCT ATCGCTTCGC CTCCGACTTC AGCGGCGAAG TGATCGCAGA
     2941 GGATCGGTGC GCCGAGGTCG AGTCAAAACT AGGCCTGCAC TATCCTGCCT CAACCGTGCC
     3001 GGCGCAGGCC CGTCGGCTCT ATACCATCAA CCCGGTACGG ATCATTCCCG ATATCAATTA
     3061 TCGGCCGGTG CCGGTCACCC CAGACCTCAA TCCGGTCACC GGGCGGCCGA TTGATCTTAG
     3121 CTTCGCCATC CTGCGCAGCG TCTCGCCCGT CCATCTGGAA TTCATGCGCA ACATAGGCAT
     3181 GCACGGCACG ATGTCGATCT CGATTTTGCG CGGCGAGCGA CTGTGGGGAT TGATCGTTTG
     3241 CCATCACCGA ACGCCGTACT ACGTCGATCT CGATGGCCGC CAAGCCTGCG AGCTAGTCGC
     3301 CCAGGTTCTG GCCTGGCAGA TCGGCGTGAT GGAAGAGGGA GGCGGTGGAA AGCCTATCCC
     3361 TAACCCTCTC CTCGGTCTCG ATTCTACGTG TACAGGCAGT GGAGAGGGCA GAGGAAGTCT
     3421 GCTAACATGC GGTGACGTCG AGGAGAATCC TGGCCCAACC ATGGATAGAT CCGGAAAGCC
     3481 TGAACTCACC GCGACGTCTG TCGAGAAGTT TCTGATCGAA AAGTTCGACA GCGTCTCCGA
     3541 CCTGATGCAG CTCTCGGAGG GCGAAGAATC TCGTGCTTTC AGCTTCGATG TAGGAGGGCG
     3601 TGGATATGTC CTGCGGGTAA ATAGCTGCGC CGATGGTTTC TACAAAGATC GTTATGTTTA
     3661 TCGGCACTTT GCATCGGCCG CGCTCCCGAT TCCGGAAGTG CTTGACATTG GGGAATTCAG
     3721 CGAGAGCCTG ACCTATTGCA TCTCCCGCCG TGCACAGGGT GTCACGTTGC AAGACCTGCC
     3781 TGAAACCGAA CTGCCCGCTG TTCTGCAGCC GGTCGCGGAG GCCATGGATG CGATCGCTGC
     3841 GGCCGATCTT AGCCAGACGA GCGGGTTCGG CCCATTCGGA CCGCAAGGAA TCGGTCAATA
     3901 CACTACATGG CGTGATTTCA TATGCGCGAT TGCTGATCCC CATGTGTATC ACTGGCAAAC
     3961 TGTGATGGAC GACACCGTCA GTGCGTCCGT CGCGCAGGCT CTCGATGAGC TGATGCTTTG
     4021 GGCCGAGGAC TGCCCCGAAG TCCGGCACCT CGTGCACGCG GATTTCGGCT CCAACAATGT
     4081 CCTGACGGAC AATGGCCGCA TAACAGCGGT CATTGACTGG AGCGAGGCGA TGTTCGGGGA
     4141 TTCCCAATAC GAGGTCGCCA ACATCTTCTT CTGGAGGCCG TGGTTGGCTT GTATGGAGCA
     4201 GCAGACGCGC TACTTCGAGC GGAGGCATCC GGAGCTTGCA GGATCGCCGC GGCTCCGGGC
     4261 GTATATGCTC CGCATTGGTC TTGACCAACT CTATCAGAGC TTGGTTGACG GCAATTTCGA
     4321 TGATGCAGCT TGGGCGCAGG GTCGATGCGA CGCAATCGTC CGATCCGGAG CCGGGACTGT
     4381 CGGGCGTACA CAAATCGCCC GCAGAAGCGC GGCCGTCTGG ACCGATGGCT GTGTAGAAGT
     4441 ACTCGCCGAT AGTGGAAACC GACGCCCCAG CACTCGTCCG AGGGCAAAGG AATAGTGAGC
     4501 GGGACTCTGG GGTTCGAAAT GACCGACCAA GCGACGCCCA ACCTGCCATC ACGAGATTTC
     4561 GATTCCACCG CCGCCTTCTA TGAAAGGTTG GGCTTCGGAA TCGTTTTCCG GGACGCCGGC
     4621 TGGATGATCC TCCAGCGCGG GGATCTCATG CTGGAGTTCT TCGCCCACCC CAACTTGTTT
     4681 ATTGCAGCTT ATAATGGTTA CAAATAAAGC AATAGCATCA CAAATTTCAC AAATAAAGCA
     4741 TTTTTTTCAC TGCATTCTAG TTGTGGTTTG TCCAAACTCA TCAATGTATC TTATCATGTC
     4801 TGTATACCGT CGACCTCTAG CTAGAGCTTG GCGTAATCAT GGTCATAGCT GTTTCCTGTG
     4861 TGAAATTGTT ATCCGCTCAC AATTCCACAC AACATACGAG CCGGAAGCAT AAAGTGTAAA
     4921 GCCTGGGGTG CCTAATGAGT GAGCTAACTC ACATTAATTG CGTTGCGCTC ACTGCCCGCT
     4981 TTCCAGTCGG GAAACCTGTC GTGCCAGCTG CATTAATGAA TCGGCCAACG CGCGGGGAGA
     5041 GGCGGTTTGC GTATTGGGCG CTCTTCCGCT TCCTCGCTCA CTGACTCGCT GCGCTCGGTC
     5101 GTTCGGCTGC GGCGAGCGGT ATCAGCTCAC TCAAAGGCGG TAATACGGTT ATCCACAGAA
     5161 TCAGGGGATA ACGCAGGAAA GAACATGTGA GCAAAAGGCC AGCAAAAGGC CAGGAACCGT
     5221 AAAAAGGCCG CGTTGCTGGC GTTTTTCCAT AGGCTCCGCC CCCCTGACGA GCATCACAAA
     5281 AATCGACGCT CAAGTCAGAG GTGGCGAAAC CCGACAGGAC TATAAAGATA CCAGGCGTTT
     5341 CCCCCTGGAA GCTCCCTCGT GCGCTCTCCT GTTCCGACCC TGCCGCTTAC CGGATACCTG
     5401 TCCGCCTTTC TCCCTTCGGG AAGCGTGGCG CTTTCTCATA GCTCACGCTG TAGGTATCTC
     5461 AGTTCGGTGT AGGTCGTTCG CTCCAAGCTG GGCTGTGTGC ACGAACCCCC CGTTCAGCCC
     5521 GACCGCTGCG CCTTATCCGG TAACTATCGT CTTGAGTCCA ACCCGGTAAG ACACGACTTA
     5581 TCGCCACTGG CAGCAGCCAC TGGTAACAGG ATTAGCAGAG CGAGGTATGT AGGCGGTGCT
     5641 ACAGAGTTCT TGAAGTGGTG GCCTAACTAC GGCTACACTA GAAGAACAGT ATTTGGTATC
     5701 TGCGCTCTGC TGAAGCCAGT TACCTTCGGA AAAAGAGTTG GTAGCTCTTG ATCCGGCAAA
     5761 CAAACCACCG CTGGTAGCGG TTTTTTTGTT TGCAAGCAGC AGATTACGCG CAGAAAAAAA
     5821 GGATCTCAAG AAGATCCTTT GATCTTTTCT ACGGGGTCTG ACGCTCAGTG GAACGAAAAC
     5881 TCACGTTAAG GGATTTTGGT CATGAGATTA TCAAAAAGGA TCTTCACCTA GATCCTTTTA
     5941 AATTAAAAAT GAAGTTTTAA ATCAATCTAA AGTATATATG AGTAAACTTG GTCTGACAGT
     6001 TACCAATGCT TAATCAGTGA GGCACCTATC TCAGCGATCT GTCTATTTCG TTCATCCATA
     6061 GTTGCCTGAC TCCCCGTCGT GTAGATAACT ACGATACGGG AGGGCTTACC ATCTGGCCCC
     6121 AGTGCTGCAA TGATACCGCG AGACCCACGC TCACCGGCTC CAGATTTATC AGCAATAAAC
     6181 CAGCCAGCCG GAAGGGCCGA GCGCAGAAGT GGTCCTGCAA CTTTATCCGC CTCCATCCAG
     6241 TCTATTAATT GTTGCCGGGA AGCTAGAGTA AGTAGTTCGC CAGTTAATAG TTTGCGCAAC
     6301 GTTGTTGCCA TTGCTACAGG CATCGTGGTG TCACGCTCGT CGTTTGGTAT GGCTTCATTC
     6361 AGCTCCGGTT CCCAACGATC AAGGCGAGTT ACATGATCCC CCATGTTGTG CAAAAAAGCG
     6421 GTTAGCTCCT TCGGTCCTCC GATCGTTGTC AGAAGTAAGT TGGCCGCAGT GTTATCACTC
     6481 ATGGTTATGG CAGCACTGCA TAATTCTCTT ACTGTCATGC CATCCGTAAG ATGCTTTTCT
     6541 GTGACTGGTG AGTACTCAAC CAAGTCATTC TGAGAATAGT GTATGCGGCG ACCGAGTTGC
     6601 TCTTGCCCGG CGTCAATACG GGATAATACC GCGCCACATA GCAGAACTTT AAAAGTGCTC
     6661 ATCATTGGAA AACGTTCTTC GGGGCGAAAA CTCTCAAGGA TCTTACCGCT GTTGAGATCC
     6721 AGTTCGATGT AACCCACTCG TGCACCCAAC TGATCTTCAG CATCTTTTAC TTTCACCAGC
     6781 GTTTCTGGGT GAGCAAAAAC AGGAAGGCAA AATGCCGCAA AAAAGGGAAT AAGGGCGACA
     6841 CGGAAATGTT GAATACTCAT ACTCTTCCTT TTTCAATATT ATTGAAGCAT TTATCAGGGT
     6901 TATTGTCTCA TGAGCGGATA CATATTTGAA TGTATTTAGA AAAATAAACA AATAGGGGTT
     6961 CCGCGCACAT TTCCCCGAAA AGTGCCACCT GACGTC
//
