# Supplementary material for: A platform for post-translational spatiotemporal control of cellular proteins
Source: Synth Biol (Oxf). 2021 Feb 2;6(1):ysab002. doi: 10.1093/synbio/ysab002 (PMC7976946; doi:10.1093/synbio/ysab002)
Supplement: ysab002_Supplementary_Data [file ysab002_supplementary_data.zip › pCMV-VHH-ERM.gb]

LOCUS       Copy_of_*pCMV.VHH-ERM_/ 7048 bp ds-DNA     circular     16-DEC-2020
DEFINITION  .
FEATURES             Location/Qualifiers
     Localization Tag 1359..1433
                      /label="PTP1B 409-428 (ER tag)"
                      /ApEinfo_revcolor=#b7e6d7
                      /ApEinfo_fwdcolor=#b7e6d7
     rep_origin       1774..2080
                      /label="F1 ori"
                      /ApEinfo_revcolor=#9eafd2
                      /ApEinfo_fwdcolor=#9eafd2
     Promoter         2192..2441
                      /label="EF1a"
                      /ApEinfo_revcolor=#b7e6d7
                      /ApEinfo_fwdcolor=#b7e6d7
     primer_bind      863..882
                      /label="T7"
                      /ApEinfo_revcolor=#85dae9
                      /ApEinfo_fwdcolor=#85dae9
     promoter         311..614
                      /label="CMV enhancer"
                      /ApEinfo_revcolor=#c7b0e3
                      /ApEinfo_fwdcolor=#c7b0e3
     misc_binding     complement(4916..4938)
                      /label="LacO"
                      /ApEinfo_revcolor=#84b0dc
                      /ApEinfo_fwdcolor=#84b0dc
     misc_feature     951..983
                      /label="HA tag"
                      /ApEinfo_revcolor=#a187be
                      /ApEinfo_fwdcolor=#a187be
     primer_bind      complement(4890..4910)
                      /label="M13-rev"
                      /ApEinfo_revcolor=#85dae9
                      /ApEinfo_fwdcolor=#85dae9
     misc_feature     3513..4544
                      /label="Hygromycin"
                      /ApEinfo_revcolor=#75c6a9
                      /ApEinfo_fwdcolor=#75c6a9
     misc_feature     990..1337
                      /label="vhhGFP"
                      /ApEinfo_revcolor=#75c6a9
                      /ApEinfo_fwdcolor=#75c6a9
     promoter         615..818
                      /label="CMV promoter"
                      /ApEinfo_revcolor=#9eafd2
                      /ApEinfo_fwdcolor=#9eafd2
     misc_feature     3441..3512
                      /label="2A"
                      /ApEinfo_revcolor=#f8d3a9
                      /ApEinfo_fwdcolor=#f8d3a9
     FP               2442..3440
                      /label="iRFP-V5"
                      /ApEinfo_revcolor=#d6b295
                      /ApEinfo_fwdcolor=#d6b295
     CDS              complement(6055..6714)
                      /label="AmpR"
                      /ApEinfo_revcolor=#ffef86
                      /ApEinfo_fwdcolor=#ffef86
     misc_feature     1434..1444
                      /label="Stop Codon + NotI Site"
                      /ApEinfo_revcolor=#c7b0e3
                      /ApEinfo_fwdcolor=#c7b0e3
     misc_feature     1348..1358
                      /label="GGG Linker"
                      /ApEinfo_revcolor=#b1ff67
                      /ApEinfo_fwdcolor=#b1ff67
     promoter         complement(4942..4972)
                      /label="lac promoter"
                      /ApEinfo_revcolor=#c7b0e3
                      /ApEinfo_fwdcolor=#c7b0e3
ORIGIN
        1 GACGGATCGG GAGATCTCCC GATCCCCTAT GGTGCACTCT CAGTACAATC TGCTCTGATG
       61 CCGCATAGTT AAGCCAGTAT CTGCTCCCTG CTTGTGTGTT GGAGGTCGCT GAGTAGTGCG
      121 CGAGCAAAAT TTAAGCTACA ACAAGGCAAG GCTTGACCGA CAATTGCATG AAGAATCTGC
      181 TTAGGGTTAG GCGTTTTGCG CTGCTTCGCG ATGTACGGGC CAGATATACG CGTTGACATT
      241 GATTATTGAC TAGTTATTAA TAGTAATCAA TTACGGGGTC ATTAGTTCAT AGCCCATATA
      301 TGGAGTTCCG CGTTACATAA CTTACGGTAA ATGGCCCGCC TGGCTGACCG CCCAACGACC
      361 CCCGCCCATT GACGTCAATA ATGACGTATG TTCCCATAGT AACGCCAATA GGGACTTTCC
      421 ATTGACGTCA ATGGGTGGAG TATTTACGGT AAACTGCCCA CTTGGCAGTA CATCAAGTGT
      481 ATCATATGCC AAGTACGCCC CCTATTGACG TCAATGACGG TAAATGGCCC GCCTGGCATT
      541 ATGCCCAGTA CATGACCTTA TGGGACTTTC CTACTTGGCA GTACATCTAC GTATTAGTCA
      601 TCGCTATTAC CATGGTGATG CGGTTTTGGC AGTACATCAA TGGGCGTGGA TAGCGGTTTG
      661 ACTCACGGGG ATTTCCAAGT CTCCACCCCA TTGACGTCAA TGGGAGTTTG TTTTGGCACC
      721 AAAATCAACG GGACTTTCCA AAATGTCGTA ACAACTCCGC CCCATTGACG CAAATGGGCG
      781 GTAGGCGTGT ACGGTGGGAG GTCTATATAA GCAGAGCTCT CTGGCTAACT AGAGAACCCA
      841 CTGCTTACTG GCTTATCGAA ATTAATACGA CTCACTATAG GGAGACCCAA GCTGGCTAGC
      901 GTTTAAACTT AAGCTTGGTA CCGAGCTCGG ATCCACCGGT CGCCACCATG TACCCTTACG
      961 ATGTGCCTGA CTACGCGACT AGTGGCGGAG ATCAAGTCCA ACTGGTGGAG TCTGGTGGCG
     1021 CTTTGGTGCA GCCAGGTGGC TCTCTGCGTT TGTCCTGTGC CGCTTCTGGC TTCCCAGTGA
     1081 ACCGCTATTC CATGCGCTGG TATCGCCAGG CTCCAGGCAA AGAGCGTGAG TGGGTAGCCG
     1141 GTATGTCCAG CGCGGGTGAT CGTAGCTCCT ATGAAGACTC CGTGAAGGGC CGTTTCACCA
     1201 TCAGCCGTGA CGATGCCCGT AACACGGTGT ATCTGCAAAT GAACAGCTTG AAACCTGAAG
     1261 ATACGGCCGT GTATTACTGT AATGTGAACG TGGGCTTCGA GTATTGGGGC CAAGGCACCC
     1321 AGGTCACCGT CTCCAGCGGA GCTAAGCTAG GAGGAGGCAG TGGTCTTCGA TCATTCCTGG
     1381 TCAACATGTG CGTGGCTACG GTCCTCACGG CCGGCGCTTA CCTCTGCTAC AGGTAAGCGG
     1441 CCGCTCGAGT CTAGAGGGCC CGTTTAAACC CGCTGATCAG CCTCGACTGT GCCTTCTAGT
     1501 TGCCAGCCAT CTGTTGTTTG CCCCTCCCCC GTGCCTTCCT TGACCCTGGA AGGTGCCACT
     1561 CCCACTGTCC TTTCCTAATA AAATGAGGAA ATTGCATCGC ATTGTCTGAG TAGGTGTCAT
     1621 TCTATTCTGG GGGGTGGGGT GGGGCAGGAC AGCAAGGGGG AGGATTGGGA AGACAATAGC
     1681 AGGCATGCTG GGGATGCGGT GGGCTCTATG GCTTCTGAGG CGGAAAGAAC CAGCTGGGGC
     1741 TCTAGGGGGT ATCCCCNNNN NNNNNNNNNN NNNNNNNNNN NNNNNNNNNN NNNNNNNNNN
     1801 NNNNNNNNNN NNNNNNNNNN NNNNNNNNNN NNNNNNNNNN NNNNNNNNNN NNNNNNNNNN
     1861 NNNNNNNNNN NNNNNNNNNN CNNNNNNNNN NNNNNNNNNN NNNNNNNNNN NNNNNNNNNN
     1921 NNNNNNNNNN NNNNNNNNNN NNNNNNNNNN NNNNNNNNNN NNNNNNNNNN NNANNNNNNN
     1981 NNNNNNNNNN NNNNNNNNNN NNNNNNNNNN NNNNNNNNNN NNCCTTTGAC GTTGGAGTCC
     2041 ACGTTCTTTN NNNNNNNNNN NNNNNNNNNN NNNNNNNNNN NNNNNNACCC TATCTCGGTC
     2101 TATTCTTTTG ATTTATAAGG GATTTTGCCG ATTTCGGCCT ATTGGTTAAA AAATGAGCTG
     2161 ATTTAACAAA AATTTAACGC GAATTAATTC TTGGGAATTG GCTCCGGTGC CCGTCAGTGG
     2221 GCAGAGCGCA CATCGCCCAC AGTCCCCGAG AAGTTGGGGG GAGGGGTCGG CAATTGAACC
     2281 GGTGCCTAGA GAAGGTGGCG CGGGGTAAAC TGGGAAAGTG ATGTCGTGTA CTGGCTCCGC
     2341 CTTTTTCCCG AGGGTGGGGG AGAACCGTAT ATAAGTGCAG TAGTCGCCGT GAACGTTCTT
     2401 TTTCGCAACG GGTTTGCCGC CAGAACACAG GTAAGAAGCT TATGGCGGAA GGATCCGTCG
     2461 CCAGGCAGCC TGACCTCTTG ACCTGCGACG ATGAGCCGAT CCATATCCCC GGTGCCATCC
     2521 AACCGCATGG ACTGCTGCTC GCCCTCGCCG CCGACATGAC GATCGTTGCC GGCAGCGACA
     2581 ACCTTCCCGA ACTCACCGGA CTGGCGATCG GCGCCCTGAT CGGCCGCTCT GCGGCCGATG
     2641 TCTTCGACTC GGAGACGCAC AACCGTCTGA CGATCGCCTT GGCCGAGCCC GGGGCGGCCG
     2701 TCGGAGCACC GATCACTGTC GGCTTCACGA TGCGAAAGGA CGCAGGCTTC ATCGGCTCCT
     2761 GGCATCGCCA TGATCAGCTC ATCTTCCTCG AGCTCGAGCC TCCCCAGCGG GACGTCGCCG
     2821 AGCCGCAGGC GTTCTTCCGC CGCACCAACA GCGCCATCCG CCGCCTGCAG GCCGCCGAAA
     2881 CCTTGGAAAG CGCCTGCGCC GCCGCGGCGC AAGAGGTGCG GAAGATTACC GGCTTCGATC
     2941 GGGTGATGAT CTATCGCTTC GCCTCCGACT TCAGCGGCGA AGTGATCGCA GAGGATCGGT
     3001 GCGCCGAGGT CGAGTCAAAA CTAGGCCTGC ACTATCCTGC CTCAACCGTG CCGGCGCAGG
     3061 CCCGTCGGCT CTATACCATC AACCCGGTAC GGATCATTCC CGATATCAAT TATCGGCCGG
     3121 TGCCGGTCAC CCCAGACCTC AATCCGGTCA CCGGGCGGCC GATTGATCTT AGCTTCGCCA
     3181 TCCTGCGCAG CGTCTCGCCC GTCCATCTGG AATTCATGCG CAACATAGGC ATGCACGGCA
     3241 CGATGTCGAT CTCGATTTTG CGCGGCGAGC GACTGTGGGG ATTGATCGTT TGCCATCACC
     3301 GAACGCCGTA CTACGTCGAT CTCGATGGCC GCCAAGCCTG CGAGCTAGTC GCCCAGGTTC
     3361 TGGCCTGGCA GATCGGCGTG ATGGAAGAGG GAGGCGGTGG AAAGCCTATC CCTAACCCTC
     3421 TCCTCGGTCT CGATTCTACG TGTACAGGCA GTGGAGAGGG CAGAGGAAGT CTGCTAACAT
     3481 GCGGTGACGT CGAGGAGAAT CCTGGCCCAA CCATGGATAG ATCCGGAAAG CCTGAACTCA
     3541 CCGCGACGTC TGTCGAGAAG TTTCTGATCG AAAAGTTCGA CAGCGTCTCC GACCTGATGC
     3601 AGCTCTCGGA GGGCGAAGAA TCTCGTGCTT TCAGCTTCGA TGTAGGAGGG CGTGGATATG
     3661 TCCTGCGGGT AAATAGCTGC GCCGATGGTT TCTACAAAGA TCGTTATGTT TATCGGCACT
     3721 TTGCATCGGC CGCGCTCCCG ATTCCGGAAG TGCTTGACAT TGGGGAATTC AGCGAGAGCC
     3781 TGACCTATTG CATCTCCCGC CGTGCACAGG GTGTCACGTT GCAAGACCTG CCTGAAACCG
     3841 AACTGCCCGC TGTTCTGCAG CCGGTCGCGG AGGCCATGGA TGCGATCGCT GCGGCCGATC
     3901 TTAGCCAGAC GAGCGGGTTC GGCCCATTCG GACCGCAAGG AATCGGTCAA TACACTACAT
     3961 GGCGTGATTT CATATGCGCG ATTGCTGATC CCCATGTGTA TCACTGGCAA ACTGTGATGG
     4021 ACGACACCGT CAGTGCGTCC GTCGCGCAGG CTCTCGATGA GCTGATGCTT TGGGCCGAGG
     4081 ACTGCCCCGA AGTCCGGCAC CTCGTGCACG CGGATTTCGG CTCCAACAAT GTCCTGACGG
     4141 ACAATGGCCG CATAACAGCG GTCATTGACT GGAGCGAGGC GATGTTCGGG GATTCCCAAT
     4201 ACGAGGTCGC CAACATCTTC TTCTGGAGGC CGTGGTTGGC TTGTATGGAG CAGCAGACGC
     4261 GCTACTTCGA GCGGAGGCAT CCGGAGCTTG CAGGATCGCC GCGGCTCCGG GCGTATATGC
     4321 TCCGCATTGG TCTTGACCAA CTCTATCAGA GCTTGGTTGA CGGCAATTTC GATGATGCAG
     4381 CTTGGGCGCA GGGTCGATGC GACGCAATCG TCCGATCCGG AGCCGGGACT GTCGGGCGTA
     4441 CACAAATCGC CCGCAGAAGC GCGGCCGTCT GGACCGATGG CTGTGTAGAA GTACTCGCCG
     4501 ATAGTGGAAA CCGACGCCCC AGCACTCGTC CGAGGGCAAA GGAATAGTGA GCGGGACTCT
     4561 GGGGTTCGAA ATGACCGACC AAGCGACGCC CAACCTGCCA TCACGAGATT TCGATTCCAC
     4621 CGCCGCCTTC TATGAAAGGT TGGGCTTCGG AATCGTTTTC CGGGACGCCG GCTGGATGAT
     4681 CCTCCAGCGC GGGGATCTCA TGCTGGAGTT CTTCGCCCAC CCCAACTTGT TTATTGCAGC
     4741 TTATAATGGT TACAAATAAA GCAATAGCAT CACAAATTTC ACAAATAAAG CATTTTTTTC
     4801 ACTGCATTCT AGTTGTGGTT TGTCCAAACT CATCAATGTA TCTTATCATG TCTGTATACC
     4861 GTCGACCTCT AGCTAGAGCT TGGCGTAATC ATGGTCATAG CTGTTTCCTG TGTGAAATTG
     4921 TTATCCGCTC ACAATTCCAC ACAACATACG AGCCGGAAGC ATAAAGTGTA AAGCCTGGGG
     4981 TGCCTAATGA GTGAGCTAAC TCACATTAAT TGCGTTGCGC TCACTGCCCG CTTTCCAGTC
     5041 GGGAAACCTG TCGTGCCAGC TGCATTAATG AATCGGCCAA CGCGCGGGGA GAGGCGGTTT
     5101 GCGTATTGGG CGCTCTTCCG CTTCCTCGCT CACTGACTCG CTGCGCTCGG TCGTTCGGCT
     5161 GCGGCGAGCG GTATCAGCTC ACTCAAAGGC GGTAATACGG TTATCCACAG AATCAGGGGA
     5221 TAACGCAGGA AAGAACATGT GAGCAAAAGG CCAGCAAAAG GCCAGGAACC GTAAAAAGGC
     5281 CGCGTTGCTG GCGTTTTTCC ATAGGCTCCG CCCCCCTGAC GAGCATCACA AAAATCGACG
     5341 CTCAAGTCAG AGGTGGCGAA ACCCGACAGG ACTATAAAGA TACCAGGCGT TTCCCCCTGG
     5401 AAGCTCCCTC GTGCGCTCTC CTGTTCCGAC CCTGCCGCTT ACCGGATACC TGTCCGCCTT
     5461 TCTCCCTTCG GGAAGCGTGG CGCTTTCTCA TAGCTCACGC TGTAGGTATC TCAGTTCGGT
     5521 GTAGGTCGTT CGCTCCAAGC TGGGCTGTGT GCACGAACCC CCCGTTCAGC CCGACCGCTG
     5581 CGCCTTATCC GGTAACTATC GTCTTGAGTC CAACCCGGTA AGACACGACT TATCGCCACT
     5641 GGCAGCAGCC ACTGGTAACA GGATTAGCAG AGCGAGGTAT GTAGGCGGTG CTACAGAGTT
     5701 CTTGAAGTGG TGGCCTAACT ACGGCTACAC TAGAAGAACA GTATTTGGTA TCTGCGCTCT
     5761 GCTGAAGCCA GTTACCTTCG GAAAAAGAGT TGGTAGCTCT TGATCCGGCA AACAAACCAC
     5821 CGCTGGTAGC GGTTTTTTTG TTTGCAAGCA GCAGATTACG CGCAGAAAAA AAGGATCTCA
     5881 AGAAGATCCT TTGATCTTTT CTACGGGGTC TGACGCTCAG TGGAACGAAA ACTCACGTTA
     5941 AGGGATTTTG GTCATGAGAT TATCAAAAAG GATCTTCACC TAGATCCTTT TAAATTAAAA
     6001 ATGAAGTTTT AAATCAATCT AAAGTATATA TGAGTAAACT TGGTCTGACA GTTACCAATG
     6061 CTTAATCAGT GAGGCACCTA TCTCAGCGAT CTGTCTATTT CGTTCATCCA TAGTTGCCTG
     6121 ACTCCCCGTC GTGTAGATAA CTACGATACG GGAGGGCTTA CCATCTGGCC CCAGTGCTGC
     6181 AATGATACCG CGAGACCCAC GCTCACCGGC TCCAGATTTA TCAGCAATAA ACCAGCCAGC
     6241 CGGAAGGGCC GAGCGCAGAA GTGGTCCTGC AACTTTATCC GCCTCCATCC AGTCTATTAA
     6301 TTGTTGCCGG GAAGCTAGAG TAAGTAGTTC GCCAGTTAAT AGTTTGCGCA ACGTTGTTGC
     6361 CATTGCTACA GGCATCGTGG TGTCACGCTC GTCGTTTGGT ATGGCTTCAT TCAGCTCCGG
     6421 TTCCCAACGA TCAAGGCGAG TTACATGATC CCCCATGTTG TGCAAAAAAG CGGTTAGCTC
     6481 CTTCGGTCCT CCGATCGTTG TCAGAAGTAA GTTGGCCGCA GTGTTATCAC TCATGGTTAT
     6541 GGCAGCACTG CATAATTCTC TTACTGTCAT GCCATCCGTA AGATGCTTTT CTGTGACTGG
     6601 TGAGTACTCA ACCAAGTCAT TCTGAGAATA GTGTATGCGG CGACCGAGTT GCTCTTGCCC
     6661 GGCGTCAATA CGGGATAATA CCGCGCCACA TAGCAGAACT TTAAAAGTGC TCATCATTGG
     6721 AAAACGTTCT TCGGGGCGAA AACTCTCAAG GATCTTACCG CTGTTGAGAT CCAGTTCGAT
     6781 GTAACCCACT CGTGCACCCA ACTGATCTTC AGCATCTTTT ACTTTCACCA GCGTTTCTGG
     6841 GTGAGCAAAA ACAGGAAGGC AAAATGCCGC AAAAAAGGGA ATAAGGGCGA CACGGAAATG
     6901 TTGAATACTC ATACTCTTCC TTTTTCAATA TTATTGAAGC ATTTATCAGG GTTATTGTCT
     6961 CATGAGCGGA TACATATTTG AATGTATTTA GAAAAATAAA CAAATAGGGG TTCCGCGCAC
     7021 ATTTCCCCGA AAAGTGCCAC CTGACGTC
//
