# Supplementary material for: A platform for post-translational spatiotemporal control of cellular proteins
Source: Synth Biol (Oxf). 2021 Feb 2;6(1):ysab002. doi: 10.1093/synbio/ysab002 (PMC7976946; doi:10.1093/synbio/ysab002)
Supplement: ysab002_Supplementary_Data [file ysab002_supplementary_data.zip › pCMV-VHH-MOM.gb]

LOCUS       Copy_of_*pCMV.VHH-MOM_/ 7090 bp ds-DNA     circular     16-DEC-2020
DEFINITION  .
FEATURES             Location/Qualifiers
     misc_feature     942..947
                      /label="Kozak"
                      /ApEinfo_revcolor=#ffef86
                      /ApEinfo_fwdcolor=#ffef86
     CDS              complement(6097..6756)
                      /label="AmpR"
                      /ApEinfo_revcolor=#ffef86
                      /ApEinfo_fwdcolor=#ffef86
     misc_feature     951..983
                      /label="HA tag"
                      /ApEinfo_revcolor=#a187be
                      /ApEinfo_fwdcolor=#a187be
     misc_feature     1476..1486
                      /label="Stop Codon + NotI Site"
                      /ApEinfo_revcolor=#c7b0e3
                      /ApEinfo_fwdcolor=#c7b0e3
     misc_feature     3555..4586
                      /label="Hygromycin"
                      /ApEinfo_revcolor=#75c6a9
                      /ApEinfo_fwdcolor=#75c6a9
     promoter         311..614
                      /label="CMV enhancer"
                      /ApEinfo_revcolor=#c7b0e3
                      /ApEinfo_fwdcolor=#c7b0e3
     FP               2484..3482
                      /label="iRFP-V5"
                      /ApEinfo_revcolor=#d6b295
                      /ApEinfo_fwdcolor=#d6b295
     promoter         615..818
                      /label="CMV promoter"
                      /ApEinfo_revcolor=#9eafd2
                      /ApEinfo_fwdcolor=#9eafd2
     misc_binding     complement(4958..4980)
                      /label="LacO"
                      /ApEinfo_revcolor=#84b0dc
                      /ApEinfo_fwdcolor=#84b0dc
     Promoter         2234..2483
                      /label="EF1a"
                      /ApEinfo_revcolor=#b7e6d7
                      /ApEinfo_fwdcolor=#b7e6d7
     promoter         complement(4984..5014)
                      /label="lac promoter"
                      /ApEinfo_revcolor=#c7b0e3
                      /ApEinfo_fwdcolor=#c7b0e3
     misc_feature     990..1337
                      /label="vhhGFP"
                      /ApEinfo_revcolor=#75c6a9
                      /ApEinfo_fwdcolor=#75c6a9
     primer_bind      863..882
                      /label="T7"
                      /ApEinfo_revcolor=#85dae9
                      /ApEinfo_fwdcolor=#85dae9
     misc_feature     1368..1475
                      /label="OMP25 TM Domain "
                      /ApEinfo_revcolor=#f58a5e
                      /ApEinfo_fwdcolor=#f58a5e
     misc_feature     1348..1358
                      /label="GGG Linker"
                      /ApEinfo_revcolor=#b1ff67
                      /ApEinfo_fwdcolor=#b1ff67
     primer_bind      complement(4932..4952)
                      /label="M13-rev"
                      /ApEinfo_revcolor=#85dae9
                      /ApEinfo_fwdcolor=#85dae9
     misc_feature     3483..3554
                      /label="2A"
                      /ApEinfo_revcolor=#f8d3a9
                      /ApEinfo_fwdcolor=#f8d3a9
     rep_origin       1816..2122
                      /label="F1 ori"
                      /ApEinfo_revcolor=#9eafd2
                      /ApEinfo_fwdcolor=#9eafd2
     Localization Tag 1359..1475
                      /label="OMP25 (MOM tag)"
                      /ApEinfo_revcolor=#b7e6d7
                      /ApEinfo_fwdcolor=#b7e6d7
ORIGIN
        1 GACGGATCGG GAGATCTCCC GATCCCCTAT GGTGCACTCT CAGTACAATC TGCTCTGATG
       61 CCGCATAGTT AAGCCAGTAT CTGCTCCCTG CTTGTGTGTT GGAGGTCGCT GAGTAGTGCG
      121 CGAGCAAAAT TTAAGCTACA ACAAGGCAAG GCTTGACCGA CAATTGCATG AAGAATCTGC
      181 TTAGGGTTAG GCGTTTTGCG CTGCTTCGCG ATGTACGGGC CAGATATACG CGTTGACATT
      241 GATTATTGAC TAGTTATTAA TAGTAATCAA TTACGGGGTC ATTAGTTCAT AGCCCATATA
      301 TGGAGTTCCG CGTTACATAA CTTACGGTAA ATGGCCCGCC TGGCTGACCG CCCAACGACC
      361 CCCGCCCATT GACGTCAATA ATGACGTATG TTCCCATAGT AACGCCAATA GGGACTTTCC
      421 ATTGACGTCA ATGGGTGGAG TATTTACGGT AAACTGCCCA CTTGGCAGTA CATCAAGTGT
      481 ATCATATGCC AAGTACGCCC CCTATTGACG TCAATGACGG TAAATGGCCC GCCTGGCATT
      541 ATGCCCAGTA CATGACCTTA TGGGACTTTC CTACTTGGCA GTACATCTAC GTATTAGTCA
      601 TCGCTATTAC CATGGTGATG CGGTTTTGGC AGTACATCAA TGGGCGTGGA TAGCGGTTTG
      661 ACTCACGGGG ATTTCCAAGT CTCCACCCCA TTGACGTCAA TGGGAGTTTG TTTTGGCACC
      721 AAAATCAACG GGACTTTCCA AAATGTCGTA ACAACTCCGC CCCATTGACG CAAATGGGCG
      781 GTAGGCGTGT ACGGTGGGAG GTCTATATAA GCAGAGCTCT CTGGCTAACT AGAGAACCCA
      841 CTGCTTACTG GCTTATCGAA ATTAATACGA CTCACTATAG GGAGACCCAA GCTGGCTAGC
      901 GTTTAAACTT AAGCTTGGTA CCGAGCTCGG ATCCACCGGT CGCCACCATG TACCCTTACG
      961 ATGTGCCTGA CTACGCGACT AGTGGCGGAG ATCAAGTCCA ACTGGTGGAG TCTGGTGGCG
     1021 CTTTGGTGCA GCCAGGTGGC TCTCTGCGTT TGTCCTGTGC CGCTTCTGGC TTCCCAGTGA
     1081 ACCGCTATTC CATGCGCTGG TATCGCCAGG CTCCAGGCAA AGAGCGTGAG TGGGTAGCCG
     1141 GTATGTCCAG CGCGGGTGAT CGTAGCTCCT ATGAAGACTC CGTGAAGGGC CGTTTCACCA
     1201 TCAGCCGTGA CGATGCCCGT AACACGGTGT ATCTGCAAAT GAACAGCTTG AAACCTGAAG
     1261 ATACGGCCGT GTATTACTGT AATGTGAACG TGGGCTTCGA GTATTGGGGC CAAGGCACCC
     1321 AGGTCACCGT CTCCAGCGGA GCTAAGCTAG GAGGAGGCac gcgtgggcga ggcgacggag
     1381 agccgagtgg agttcctgta gctgtggtgc tgctgccagt gtttgccctt accctggtag
     1441 cagtttgggc cttcgtgaga taccgaaagc agctcTAAGC GGCCGCTCGA GTCTAGAGGG
     1501 CCCGTTTAAA CCCGCTGATC AGCCTCGACT GTGCCTTCTA GTTGCCAGCC ATCTGTTGTT
     1561 TGCCCCTCCC CCGTGCCTTC CTTGACCCTG GAAGGTGCCA CTCCCACTGT CCTTTCCTAA
     1621 TAAAATGAGG AAATTGCATC GCATTGTCTG AGTAGGTGTC ATTCTATTCT GGGGGGTGGG
     1681 GTGGGGCAGG ACAGCAAGGG GGAGGATTGG GAAGACAATA GCAGGCATGC TGGGGATGCG
     1741 GTGGGCTCTA TGGCTTCTGA GGCGGAAAGA ACCAGCTGGG GCTCTAGGGG GTATCCCCNN
     1801 NNNNNNNNNN NNNNNNNNNN NNNNNNNNNN NNNNNNNNNN NNNNNNNNNN NNNNNNNNNN
     1861 NNNNNNNNNN NNNNNNNNNN NNNNNNNNNN NNNNNNNNNN NNNNNNNNNN NNNNNNNNNN
     1921 NNCNNNNNNN NNNNNNNNNN NNNNNNNNNN NNNNNNNNNN NNNNNNNNNN NNNNNNNNNN
     1981 NNNNNNNNNN NNNNNNNNNN NNNNNNNNNN NNNNANNNNN NNNNNNNNNN NNNNNNNNNN
     2041 NNNNNNNNNN NNNNNNNNNN NNNNCCTTTG ACGTTGGAGT CCACGTTCTT TNNNNNNNNN
     2101 NNNNNNNNNN NNNNNNNNNN NNNNNNNNAC CCTATCTCGG TCTATTCTTT TGATTTATAA
     2161 GGGATTTTGC CGATTTCGGC CTATTGGTTA AAAAATGAGC TGATTTAACA AAAATTTAAC
     2221 GCGAATTAAT TCTTGGGAAT TGGCTCCGGT GCCCGTCAGT GGGCAGAGCG CACATCGCCC
     2281 ACAGTCCCCG AGAAGTTGGG GGGAGGGGTC GGCAATTGAA CCGGTGCCTA GAGAAGGTGG
     2341 CGCGGGGTAA ACTGGGAAAG TGATGTCGTG TACTGGCTCC GCCTTTTTCC CGAGGGTGGG
     2401 GGAGAACCGT ATATAAGTGC AGTAGTCGCC GTGAACGTTC TTTTTCGCAA CGGGTTTGCC
     2461 GCCAGAACAC AGGTAAGAAG CTTATGGCGG AAGGATCCGT CGCCAGGCAG CCTGACCTCT
     2521 TGACCTGCGA CGATGAGCCG ATCCATATCC CCGGTGCCAT CCAACCGCAT GGACTGCTGC
     2581 TCGCCCTCGC CGCCGACATG ACGATCGTTG CCGGCAGCGA CAACCTTCCC GAACTCACCG
     2641 GACTGGCGAT CGGCGCCCTG ATCGGCCGCT CTGCGGCCGA TGTCTTCGAC TCGGAGACGC
     2701 ACAACCGTCT GACGATCGCC TTGGCCGAGC CCGGGGCGGC CGTCGGAGCA CCGATCACTG
     2761 TCGGCTTCAC GATGCGAAAG GACGCAGGCT TCATCGGCTC CTGGCATCGC CATGATCAGC
     2821 TCATCTTCCT CGAGCTCGAG CCTCCCCAGC GGGACGTCGC CGAGCCGCAG GCGTTCTTCC
     2881 GCCGCACCAA CAGCGCCATC CGCCGCCTGC AGGCCGCCGA AACCTTGGAA AGCGCCTGCG
     2941 CCGCCGCGGC GCAAGAGGTG CGGAAGATTA CCGGCTTCGA TCGGGTGATG ATCTATCGCT
     3001 TCGCCTCCGA CTTCAGCGGC GAAGTGATCG CAGAGGATCG GTGCGCCGAG GTCGAGTCAA
     3061 AACTAGGCCT GCACTATCCT GCCTCAACCG TGCCGGCGCA GGCCCGTCGG CTCTATACCA
     3121 TCAACCCGGT ACGGATCATT CCCGATATCA ATTATCGGCC GGTGCCGGTC ACCCCAGACC
     3181 TCAATCCGGT CACCGGGCGG CCGATTGATC TTAGCTTCGC CATCCTGCGC AGCGTCTCGC
     3241 CCGTCCATCT GGAATTCATG CGCAACATAG GCATGCACGG CACGATGTCG ATCTCGATTT
     3301 TGCGCGGCGA GCGACTGTGG GGATTGATCG TTTGCCATCA CCGAACGCCG TACTACGTCG
     3361 ATCTCGATGG CCGCCAAGCC TGCGAGCTAG TCGCCCAGGT TCTGGCCTGG CAGATCGGCG
     3421 TGATGGAAGA GGGAGGCGGT GGAAAGCCTA TCCCTAACCC TCTCCTCGGT CTCGATTCTA
     3481 CGTGTACAGG CAGTGGAGAG GGCAGAGGAA GTCTGCTAAC ATGCGGTGAC GTCGAGGAGA
     3541 ATCCTGGCCC AACCATGGAT AGATCCGGAA AGCCTGAACT CACCGCGACG TCTGTCGAGA
     3601 AGTTTCTGAT CGAAAAGTTC GACAGCGTCT CCGACCTGAT GCAGCTCTCG GAGGGCGAAG
     3661 AATCTCGTGC TTTCAGCTTC GATGTAGGAG GGCGTGGATA TGTCCTGCGG GTAAATAGCT
     3721 GCGCCGATGG TTTCTACAAA GATCGTTATG TTTATCGGCA CTTTGCATCG GCCGCGCTCC
     3781 CGATTCCGGA AGTGCTTGAC ATTGGGGAAT TCAGCGAGAG CCTGACCTAT TGCATCTCCC
     3841 GCCGTGCACA GGGTGTCACG TTGCAAGACC TGCCTGAAAC CGAACTGCCC GCTGTTCTGC
     3901 AGCCGGTCGC GGAGGCCATG GATGCGATCG CTGCGGCCGA TCTTAGCCAG ACGAGCGGGT
     3961 TCGGCCCATT CGGACCGCAA GGAATCGGTC AATACACTAC ATGGCGTGAT TTCATATGCG
     4021 CGATTGCTGA TCCCCATGTG TATCACTGGC AAACTGTGAT GGACGACACC GTCAGTGCGT
     4081 CCGTCGCGCA GGCTCTCGAT GAGCTGATGC TTTGGGCCGA GGACTGCCCC GAAGTCCGGC
     4141 ACCTCGTGCA CGCGGATTTC GGCTCCAACA ATGTCCTGAC GGACAATGGC CGCATAACAG
     4201 CGGTCATTGA CTGGAGCGAG GCGATGTTCG GGGATTCCCA ATACGAGGTC GCCAACATCT
     4261 TCTTCTGGAG GCCGTGGTTG GCTTGTATGG AGCAGCAGAC GCGCTACTTC GAGCGGAGGC
     4321 ATCCGGAGCT TGCAGGATCG CCGCGGCTCC GGGCGTATAT GCTCCGCATT GGTCTTGACC
     4381 AACTCTATCA GAGCTTGGTT GACGGCAATT TCGATGATGC AGCTTGGGCG CAGGGTCGAT
     4441 GCGACGCAAT CGTCCGATCC GGAGCCGGGA CTGTCGGGCG TACACAAATC GCCCGCAGAA
     4501 GCGCGGCCGT CTGGACCGAT GGCTGTGTAG AAGTACTCGC CGATAGTGGA AACCGACGCC
     4561 CCAGCACTCG TCCGAGGGCA AAGGAATAGT GAGCGGGACT CTGGGGTTCG AAATGACCGA
     4621 CCAAGCGACG CCCAACCTGC CATCACGAGA TTTCGATTCC ACCGCCGCCT TCTATGAAAG
     4681 GTTGGGCTTC GGAATCGTTT TCCGGGACGC CGGCTGGATG ATCCTCCAGC GCGGGGATCT
     4741 CATGCTGGAG TTCTTCGCCC ACCCCAACTT GTTTATTGCA GCTTATAATG GTTACAAATA
     4801 AAGCAATAGC ATCACAAATT TCACAAATAA AGCATTTTTT TCACTGCATT CTAGTTGTGG
     4861 TTTGTCCAAA CTCATCAATG TATCTTATCA TGTCTGTATA CCGTCGACCT CTAGCTAGAG
     4921 CTTGGCGTAA TCATGGTCAT AGCTGTTTCC TGTGTGAAAT TGTTATCCGC TCACAATTCC
     4981 ACACAACATA CGAGCCGGAA GCATAAAGTG TAAAGCCTGG GGTGCCTAAT GAGTGAGCTA
     5041 ACTCACATTA ATTGCGTTGC GCTCACTGCC CGCTTTCCAG TCGGGAAACC TGTCGTGCCA
     5101 GCTGCATTAA TGAATCGGCC AACGCGCGGG GAGAGGCGGT TTGCGTATTG GGCGCTCTTC
     5161 CGCTTCCTCG CTCACTGACT CGCTGCGCTC GGTCGTTCGG CTGCGGCGAG CGGTATCAGC
     5221 TCACTCAAAG GCGGTAATAC GGTTATCCAC AGAATCAGGG GATAACGCAG GAAAGAACAT
     5281 GTGAGCAAAA GGCCAGCAAA AGGCCAGGAA CCGTAAAAAG GCCGCGTTGC TGGCGTTTTT
     5341 CCATAGGCTC CGCCCCCCTG ACGAGCATCA CAAAAATCGA CGCTCAAGTC AGAGGTGGCG
     5401 AAACCCGACA GGACTATAAA GATACCAGGC GTTTCCCCCT GGAAGCTCCC TCGTGCGCTC
     5461 TCCTGTTCCG ACCCTGCCGC TTACCGGATA CCTGTCCGCC TTTCTCCCTT CGGGAAGCGT
     5521 GGCGCTTTCT CATAGCTCAC GCTGTAGGTA TCTCAGTTCG GTGTAGGTCG TTCGCTCCAA
     5581 GCTGGGCTGT GTGCACGAAC CCCCCGTTCA GCCCGACCGC TGCGCCTTAT CCGGTAACTA
     5641 TCGTCTTGAG TCCAACCCGG TAAGACACGA CTTATCGCCA CTGGCAGCAG CCACTGGTAA
     5701 CAGGATTAGC AGAGCGAGGT ATGTAGGCGG TGCTACAGAG TTCTTGAAGT GGTGGCCTAA
     5761 CTACGGCTAC ACTAGAAGAA CAGTATTTGG TATCTGCGCT CTGCTGAAGC CAGTTACCTT
     5821 CGGAAAAAGA GTTGGTAGCT CTTGATCCGG CAAACAAACC ACCGCTGGTA GCGGTTTTTT
     5881 TGTTTGCAAG CAGCAGATTA CGCGCAGAAA AAAAGGATCT CAAGAAGATC CTTTGATCTT
     5941 TTCTACGGGG TCTGACGCTC AGTGGAACGA AAACTCACGT TAAGGGATTT TGGTCATGAG
     6001 ATTATCAAAA AGGATCTTCA CCTAGATCCT TTTAAATTAA AAATGAAGTT TTAAATCAAT
     6061 CTAAAGTATA TATGAGTAAA CTTGGTCTGA CAGTTACCAA TGCTTAATCA GTGAGGCACC
     6121 TATCTCAGCG ATCTGTCTAT TTCGTTCATC CATAGTTGCC TGACTCCCCG TCGTGTAGAT
     6181 AACTACGATA CGGGAGGGCT TACCATCTGG CCCCAGTGCT GCAATGATAC CGCGAGACCC
     6241 ACGCTCACCG GCTCCAGATT TATCAGCAAT AAACCAGCCA GCCGGAAGGG CCGAGCGCAG
     6301 AAGTGGTCCT GCAACTTTAT CCGCCTCCAT CCAGTCTATT AATTGTTGCC GGGAAGCTAG
     6361 AGTAAGTAGT TCGCCAGTTA ATAGTTTGCG CAACGTTGTT GCCATTGCTA CAGGCATCGT
     6421 GGTGTCACGC TCGTCGTTTG GTATGGCTTC ATTCAGCTCC GGTTCCCAAC GATCAAGGCG
     6481 AGTTACATGA TCCCCCATGT TGTGCAAAAA AGCGGTTAGC TCCTTCGGTC CTCCGATCGT
     6541 TGTCAGAAGT AAGTTGGCCG CAGTGTTATC ACTCATGGTT ATGGCAGCAC TGCATAATTC
     6601 TCTTACTGTC ATGCCATCCG TAAGATGCTT TTCTGTGACT GGTGAGTACT CAACCAAGTC
     6661 ATTCTGAGAA TAGTGTATGC GGCGACCGAG TTGCTCTTGC CCGGCGTCAA TACGGGATAA
     6721 TACCGCGCCA CATAGCAGAA CTTTAAAAGT GCTCATCATT GGAAAACGTT CTTCGGGGCG
     6781 AAAACTCTCA AGGATCTTAC CGCTGTTGAG ATCCAGTTCG ATGTAACCCA CTCGTGCACC
     6841 CAACTGATCT TCAGCATCTT TTACTTTCAC CAGCGTTTCT GGGTGAGCAA AAACAGGAAG
     6901 GCAAAATGCC GCAAAAAAGG GAATAAGGGC GACACGGAAA TGTTGAATAC TCATACTCTT
     6961 CCTTTTTCAA TATTATTGAA GCATTTATCA GGGTTATTGT CTCATGAGCG GATACATATT
     7021 TGAATGTATT TAGAAAAATA AACAAATAGG GGTTCCGCGC ACATTTCCCC GAAAAGTGCC
     7081 ACCTGACGTC
//
