# Supplementary material for: A platform for post-translational spatiotemporal control of cellular proteins
Source: Synth Biol (Oxf). 2021 Feb 2;6(1):ysab002. doi: 10.1093/synbio/ysab002 (PMC7976946; doi:10.1093/synbio/ysab002)
Supplement: ysab002_Supplementary_Data [file ysab002_supplementary_data.zip › pCMV-VHH-NLS.gb]

LOCUS       Copy_of_*pCMV.VHH-NLS_/ 6994 bp ds-DNA     circular     16-DEC-2020
DEFINITION  .
FEATURES             Location/Qualifiers
     rep_origin      1720..2026
                     /label="F1 ori"
                     /ApEinfo_revcolor=#9eafd2
                     /ApEinfo_fwdcolor=#9eafd2
     misc_feature    3459..4490
                     /label="Hygromycin"
                     /ApEinfo_revcolor=#75c6a9
                     /ApEinfo_fwdcolor=#75c6a9
     promoter        615..818
                     /label="CMV promoter"
                     /ApEinfo_revcolor=#9eafd2
                     /ApEinfo_fwdcolor=#9eafd2
     misc_feature    951..983
                     /label="HA tag"
                     /ApEinfo_revcolor=#a187be
                     /ApEinfo_fwdcolor=#a187be
     misc_feature    1359..1379
                     /label="SV40 NLS"
                     /ApEinfo_revcolor=#b7e6d7
                     /ApEinfo_fwdcolor=#b7e6d7
     promoter        311..614
                     /label="CMV enhancer"
                     /ApEinfo_revcolor=#c7b0e3
                     /ApEinfo_fwdcolor=#c7b0e3
     misc_feature    3387..3458
                     /label="2A"
                     /ApEinfo_revcolor=#f8d3a9
                     /ApEinfo_fwdcolor=#f8d3a9
     primer_bind     complement(4836..4856)
                     /label="M13-rev"
                     /ApEinfo_revcolor=#85dae9
                     /ApEinfo_fwdcolor=#85dae9
     Promoter        2138..2387
                     /label="EF1a"
                     /ApEinfo_revcolor=#b7e6d7
                     /ApEinfo_fwdcolor=#b7e6d7
     misc_feature    1380..1390
                     /label="Stop Codon + NotI Site"
                     /ApEinfo_revcolor=#c7b0e3
                     /ApEinfo_fwdcolor=#c7b0e3
     misc_binding    complement(4862..4884)
                     /label="LacO"
                     /ApEinfo_revcolor=#84b0dc
                     /ApEinfo_fwdcolor=#84b0dc
     misc_feature    1348..1358
                     /label="GGG Linker"
                     /ApEinfo_revcolor=#b1ff67
                     /ApEinfo_fwdcolor=#b1ff67
     promoter        complement(4888..4918)
                     /label="lac promoter"
                     /ApEinfo_revcolor=#c7b0e3
                     /ApEinfo_fwdcolor=#c7b0e3
     misc_feature    990..1337
                     /label="vhhGFP"
                     /ApEinfo_revcolor=#75c6a9
                     /ApEinfo_fwdcolor=#75c6a9
     FP              2388..3386
                     /label="iRFP-V5"
                     /ApEinfo_revcolor=#d6b295
                     /ApEinfo_fwdcolor=#d6b295
     CDS             complement(6001..6660)
                     /label="AmpR"
                     /ApEinfo_revcolor=#ffef86
                     /ApEinfo_fwdcolor=#ffef86
     primer_bind     863..882
                     /label="T7"
                     /ApEinfo_revcolor=#85dae9
                     /ApEinfo_fwdcolor=#85dae9
ORIGIN
        1 GACGGATCGG GAGATCTCCC GATCCCCTAT GGTGCACTCT CAGTACAATC TGCTCTGATG
       61 CCGCATAGTT AAGCCAGTAT CTGCTCCCTG CTTGTGTGTT GGAGGTCGCT GAGTAGTGCG
      121 CGAGCAAAAT TTAAGCTACA ACAAGGCAAG GCTTGACCGA CAATTGCATG AAGAATCTGC
      181 TTAGGGTTAG GCGTTTTGCG CTGCTTCGCG ATGTACGGGC CAGATATACG CGTTGACATT
      241 GATTATTGAC TAGTTATTAA TAGTAATCAA TTACGGGGTC ATTAGTTCAT AGCCCATATA
      301 TGGAGTTCCG CGTTACATAA CTTACGGTAA ATGGCCCGCC TGGCTGACCG CCCAACGACC
      361 CCCGCCCATT GACGTCAATA ATGACGTATG TTCCCATAGT AACGCCAATA GGGACTTTCC
      421 ATTGACGTCA ATGGGTGGAG TATTTACGGT AAACTGCCCA CTTGGCAGTA CATCAAGTGT
      481 ATCATATGCC AAGTACGCCC CCTATTGACG TCAATGACGG TAAATGGCCC GCCTGGCATT
      541 ATGCCCAGTA CATGACCTTA TGGGACTTTC CTACTTGGCA GTACATCTAC GTATTAGTCA
      601 TCGCTATTAC CATGGTGATG CGGTTTTGGC AGTACATCAA TGGGCGTGGA TAGCGGTTTG
      661 ACTCACGGGG ATTTCCAAGT CTCCACCCCA TTGACGTCAA TGGGAGTTTG TTTTGGCACC
      721 AAAATCAACG GGACTTTCCA AAATGTCGTA ACAACTCCGC CCCATTGACG CAAATGGGCG
      781 GTAGGCGTGT ACGGTGGGAG GTCTATATAA GCAGAGCTCT CTGGCTAACT AGAGAACCCA
      841 CTGCTTACTG GCTTATCGAA ATTAATACGA CTCACTATAG GGAGACCCAA GCTGGCTAGC
      901 GTTTAAACTT AAGCTTGGTA CCGAGCTCGG ATCCACCGGT CGCCACCATG TACCCTTACG
      961 ATGTGCCTGA CTACGCGACT AGTGGCGGAG ATCAAGTCCA ACTGGTGGAG TCTGGTGGCG
     1021 CTTTGGTGCA GCCAGGTGGC TCTCTGCGTT TGTCCTGTGC CGCTTCTGGC TTCCCAGTGA
     1081 ACCGCTATTC CATGCGCTGG TATCGCCAGG CTCCAGGCAA AGAGCGTGAG TGGGTAGCCG
     1141 GTATGTCCAG CGCGGGTGAT CGTAGCTCCT ATGAAGACTC CGTGAAGGGC CGTTTCACCA
     1201 TCAGCCGTGA CGATGCCCGT AACACGGTGT ATCTGCAAAT GAACAGCTTG AAACCTGAAG
     1261 ATACGGCCGT GTATTACTGT AATGTGAACG TGGGCTTCGA GTATTGGGGC CAAGGCACCC
     1321 AGGTCACCGT CTCCAGCGGA GCTAAGCTAG GAGGAGGCcc taagaagaag cgcaaggtcT
     1381 AAGCGGCCGC TCGAGTCTAG AGGGCCCGTT TAAACCCGCT GATCAGCCTC GACTGTGCCT
     1441 TCTAGTTGCC AGCCATCTGT TGTTTGCCCC TCCCCCGTGC CTTCCTTGAC CCTGGAAGGT
     1501 GCCACTCCCA CTGTCCTTTC CTAATAAAAT GAGGAAATTG CATCGCATTG TCTGAGTAGG
     1561 TGTCATTCTA TTCTGGGGGG TGGGGTGGGG CAGGACAGCA AGGGGGAGGA TTGGGAAGAC
     1621 AATAGCAGGC ATGCTGGGGA TGCGGTGGGC TCTATGGCTT CTGAGGCGGA AAGAACCAGC
     1681 TGGGGCTCTA GGGGGTATCC CCNNNNNNNN NNNNNNNNNN NNNNNNNNNN NNNNNNNNNN
     1741 NNNNNNNNNN NNNNNNNNNN NNNNNNNNNN NNNNNNNNNN NNNNNNNNNN NNNNNNNNNN
     1801 NNNNNNNNNN NNNNNNNNNN NNNNNNCNNN NNNNNNNNNN NNNNNNNNNN NNNNNNNNNN
     1861 NNNNNNNNNN NNNNNNNNNN NNNNNNNNNN NNNNNNNNNN NNNNNNNNNN NNNNNNNNAN
     1921 NNNNNNNNNN NNNNNNNNNN NNNNNNNNNN NNNNNNNNNN NNNNNNNNCC TTTGACGTTG
     1981 GAGTCCACGT TCTTTNNNNN NNNNNNNNNN NNNNNNNNNN NNNNNNNNNN NNACCCTATC
     2041 TCGGTCTATT CTTTTGATTT ATAAGGGATT TTGCCGATTT CGGCCTATTG GTTAAAAAAT
     2101 GAGCTGATTT AACAAAAATT TAACGCGAAT TAATTCTTGG GAATTGGCTC CGGTGCCCGT
     2161 CAGTGGGCAG AGCGCACATC GCCCACAGTC CCCGAGAAGT TGGGGGGAGG GGTCGGCAAT
     2221 TGAACCGGTG CCTAGAGAAG GTGGCGCGGG GTAAACTGGG AAAGTGATGT CGTGTACTGG
     2281 CTCCGCCTTT TTCCCGAGGG TGGGGGAGAA CCGTATATAA GTGCAGTAGT CGCCGTGAAC
     2341 GTTCTTTTTC GCAACGGGTT TGCCGCCAGA ACACAGGTAA GAAGCTTATG GCGGAAGGAT
     2401 CCGTCGCCAG GCAGCCTGAC CTCTTGACCT GCGACGATGA GCCGATCCAT ATCCCCGGTG
     2461 CCATCCAACC GCATGGACTG CTGCTCGCCC TCGCCGCCGA CATGACGATC GTTGCCGGCA
     2521 GCGACAACCT TCCCGAACTC ACCGGACTGG CGATCGGCGC CCTGATCGGC CGCTCTGCGG
     2581 CCGATGTCTT CGACTCGGAG ACGCACAACC GTCTGACGAT CGCCTTGGCC GAGCCCGGGG
     2641 CGGCCGTCGG AGCACCGATC ACTGTCGGCT TCACGATGCG AAAGGACGCA GGCTTCATCG
     2701 GCTCCTGGCA TCGCCATGAT CAGCTCATCT TCCTCGAGCT CGAGCCTCCC CAGCGGGACG
     2761 TCGCCGAGCC GCAGGCGTTC TTCCGCCGCA CCAACAGCGC CATCCGCCGC CTGCAGGCCG
     2821 CCGAAACCTT GGAAAGCGCC TGCGCCGCCG CGGCGCAAGA GGTGCGGAAG ATTACCGGCT
     2881 TCGATCGGGT GATGATCTAT CGCTTCGCCT CCGACTTCAG CGGCGAAGTG ATCGCAGAGG
     2941 ATCGGTGCGC CGAGGTCGAG TCAAAACTAG GCCTGCACTA TCCTGCCTCA ACCGTGCCGG
     3001 CGCAGGCCCG TCGGCTCTAT ACCATCAACC CGGTACGGAT CATTCCCGAT ATCAATTATC
     3061 GGCCGGTGCC GGTCACCCCA GACCTCAATC CGGTCACCGG GCGGCCGATT GATCTTAGCT
     3121 TCGCCATCCT GCGCAGCGTC TCGCCCGTCC ATCTGGAATT CATGCGCAAC ATAGGCATGC
     3181 ACGGCACGAT GTCGATCTCG ATTTTGCGCG GCGAGCGACT GTGGGGATTG ATCGTTTGCC
     3241 ATCACCGAAC GCCGTACTAC GTCGATCTCG ATGGCCGCCA AGCCTGCGAG CTAGTCGCCC
     3301 AGGTTCTGGC CTGGCAGATC GGCGTGATGG AAGAGGGAGG CGGTGGAAAG CCTATCCCTA
     3361 ACCCTCTCCT CGGTCTCGAT TCTACGTGTA CAGGCAGTGG AGAGGGCAGA GGAAGTCTGC
     3421 TAACATGCGG TGACGTCGAG GAGAATCCTG GCCCAACCAT GGATAGATCC GGAAAGCCTG
     3481 AACTCACCGC GACGTCTGTC GAGAAGTTTC TGATCGAAAA GTTCGACAGC GTCTCCGACC
     3541 TGATGCAGCT CTCGGAGGGC GAAGAATCTC GTGCTTTCAG CTTCGATGTA GGAGGGCGTG
     3601 GATATGTCCT GCGGGTAAAT AGCTGCGCCG ATGGTTTCTA CAAAGATCGT TATGTTTATC
     3661 GGCACTTTGC ATCGGCCGCG CTCCCGATTC CGGAAGTGCT TGACATTGGG GAATTCAGCG
     3721 AGAGCCTGAC CTATTGCATC TCCCGCCGTG CACAGGGTGT CACGTTGCAA GACCTGCCTG
     3781 AAACCGAACT GCCCGCTGTT CTGCAGCCGG TCGCGGAGGC CATGGATGCG ATCGCTGCGG
     3841 CCGATCTTAG CCAGACGAGC GGGTTCGGCC CATTCGGACC GCAAGGAATC GGTCAATACA
     3901 CTACATGGCG TGATTTCATA TGCGCGATTG CTGATCCCCA TGTGTATCAC TGGCAAACTG
     3961 TGATGGACGA CACCGTCAGT GCGTCCGTCG CGCAGGCTCT CGATGAGCTG ATGCTTTGGG
     4021 CCGAGGACTG CCCCGAAGTC CGGCACCTCG TGCACGCGGA TTTCGGCTCC AACAATGTCC
     4081 TGACGGACAA TGGCCGCATA ACAGCGGTCA TTGACTGGAG CGAGGCGATG TTCGGGGATT
     4141 CCCAATACGA GGTCGCCAAC ATCTTCTTCT GGAGGCCGTG GTTGGCTTGT ATGGAGCAGC
     4201 AGACGCGCTA CTTCGAGCGG AGGCATCCGG AGCTTGCAGG ATCGCCGCGG CTCCGGGCGT
     4261 ATATGCTCCG CATTGGTCTT GACCAACTCT ATCAGAGCTT GGTTGACGGC AATTTCGATG
     4321 ATGCAGCTTG GGCGCAGGGT CGATGCGACG CAATCGTCCG ATCCGGAGCC GGGACTGTCG
     4381 GGCGTACACA AATCGCCCGC AGAAGCGCGG CCGTCTGGAC CGATGGCTGT GTAGAAGTAC
     4441 TCGCCGATAG TGGAAACCGA CGCCCCAGCA CTCGTCCGAG GGCAAAGGAA TAGTGAGCGG
     4501 GACTCTGGGG TTCGAAATGA CCGACCAAGC GACGCCCAAC CTGCCATCAC GAGATTTCGA
     4561 TTCCACCGCC GCCTTCTATG AAAGGTTGGG CTTCGGAATC GTTTTCCGGG ACGCCGGCTG
     4621 GATGATCCTC CAGCGCGGGG ATCTCATGCT GGAGTTCTTC GCCCACCCCA ACTTGTTTAT
     4681 TGCAGCTTAT AATGGTTACA AATAAAGCAA TAGCATCACA AATTTCACAA ATAAAGCATT
     4741 TTTTTCACTG CATTCTAGTT GTGGTTTGTC CAAACTCATC AATGTATCTT ATCATGTCTG
     4801 TATACCGTCG ACCTCTAGCT AGAGCTTGGC GTAATCATGG TCATAGCTGT TTCCTGTGTG
     4861 AAATTGTTAT CCGCTCACAA TTCCACACAA CATACGAGCC GGAAGCATAA AGTGTAAAGC
     4921 CTGGGGTGCC TAATGAGTGA GCTAACTCAC ATTAATTGCG TTGCGCTCAC TGCCCGCTTT
     4981 CCAGTCGGGA AACCTGTCGT GCCAGCTGCA TTAATGAATC GGCCAACGCG CGGGGAGAGG
     5041 CGGTTTGCGT ATTGGGCGCT CTTCCGCTTC CTCGCTCACT GACTCGCTGC GCTCGGTCGT
     5101 TCGGCTGCGG CGAGCGGTAT CAGCTCACTC AAAGGCGGTA ATACGGTTAT CCACAGAATC
     5161 AGGGGATAAC GCAGGAAAGA ACATGTGAGC AAAAGGCCAG CAAAAGGCCA GGAACCGTAA
     5221 AAAGGCCGCG TTGCTGGCGT TTTTCCATAG GCTCCGCCCC CCTGACGAGC ATCACAAAAA
     5281 TCGACGCTCA AGTCAGAGGT GGCGAAACCC GACAGGACTA TAAAGATACC AGGCGTTTCC
     5341 CCCTGGAAGC TCCCTCGTGC GCTCTCCTGT TCCGACCCTG CCGCTTACCG GATACCTGTC
     5401 CGCCTTTCTC CCTTCGGGAA GCGTGGCGCT TTCTCATAGC TCACGCTGTA GGTATCTCAG
     5461 TTCGGTGTAG GTCGTTCGCT CCAAGCTGGG CTGTGTGCAC GAACCCCCCG TTCAGCCCGA
     5521 CCGCTGCGCC TTATCCGGTA ACTATCGTCT TGAGTCCAAC CCGGTAAGAC ACGACTTATC
     5581 GCCACTGGCA GCAGCCACTG GTAACAGGAT TAGCAGAGCG AGGTATGTAG GCGGTGCTAC
     5641 AGAGTTCTTG AAGTGGTGGC CTAACTACGG CTACACTAGA AGAACAGTAT TTGGTATCTG
     5701 CGCTCTGCTG AAGCCAGTTA CCTTCGGAAA AAGAGTTGGT AGCTCTTGAT CCGGCAAACA
     5761 AACCACCGCT GGTAGCGGTT TTTTTGTTTG CAAGCAGCAG ATTACGCGCA GAAAAAAAGG
     5821 ATCTCAAGAA GATCCTTTGA TCTTTTCTAC GGGGTCTGAC GCTCAGTGGA ACGAAAACTC
     5881 ACGTTAAGGG ATTTTGGTCA TGAGATTATC AAAAAGGATC TTCACCTAGA TCCTTTTAAA
     5941 TTAAAAATGA AGTTTTAAAT CAATCTAAAG TATATATGAG TAAACTTGGT CTGACAGTTA
     6001 CCAATGCTTA ATCAGTGAGG CACCTATCTC AGCGATCTGT CTATTTCGTT CATCCATAGT
     6061 TGCCTGACTC CCCGTCGTGT AGATAACTAC GATACGGGAG GGCTTACCAT CTGGCCCCAG
     6121 TGCTGCAATG ATACCGCGAG ACCCACGCTC ACCGGCTCCA GATTTATCAG CAATAAACCA
     6181 GCCAGCCGGA AGGGCCGAGC GCAGAAGTGG TCCTGCAACT TTATCCGCCT CCATCCAGTC
     6241 TATTAATTGT TGCCGGGAAG CTAGAGTAAG TAGTTCGCCA GTTAATAGTT TGCGCAACGT
     6301 TGTTGCCATT GCTACAGGCA TCGTGGTGTC ACGCTCGTCG TTTGGTATGG CTTCATTCAG
     6361 CTCCGGTTCC CAACGATCAA GGCGAGTTAC ATGATCCCCC ATGTTGTGCA AAAAAGCGGT
     6421 TAGCTCCTTC GGTCCTCCGA TCGTTGTCAG AAGTAAGTTG GCCGCAGTGT TATCACTCAT
     6481 GGTTATGGCA GCACTGCATA ATTCTCTTAC TGTCATGCCA TCCGTAAGAT GCTTTTCTGT
     6541 GACTGGTGAG TACTCAACCA AGTCATTCTG AGAATAGTGT ATGCGGCGAC CGAGTTGCTC
     6601 TTGCCCGGCG TCAATACGGG ATAATACCGC GCCACATAGC AGAACTTTAA AAGTGCTCAT
     6661 CATTGGAAAA CGTTCTTCGG GGCGAAAACT CTCAAGGATC TTACCGCTGT TGAGATCCAG
     6721 TTCGATGTAA CCCACTCGTG CACCCAACTG ATCTTCAGCA TCTTTTACTT TCACCAGCGT
     6781 TTCTGGGTGA GCAAAAACAG GAAGGCAAAA TGCCGCAAAA AAGGGAATAA GGGCGACACG
     6841 GAAATGTTGA ATACTCATAC TCTTCCTTTT TCAATATTAT TGAAGCATTT ATCAGGGTTA
     6901 TTGTCTCATG AGCGGATACA TATTTGAATG TATTTAGAAA AATAAACAAA TAGGGGTTCC
     6961 GCGCACATTT CCCCGAAAAG TGCCACCTGA CGTC
//
