# Supplementary material for: A platform for post-translational spatiotemporal control of cellular proteins
Source: Synth Biol (Oxf). 2021 Feb 2;6(1):ysab002. doi: 10.1093/synbio/ysab002 (PMC7976946; doi:10.1093/synbio/ysab002)
Supplement: ysab002_Supplementary_Data [file ysab002_supplementary_data.zip › pCMV-VHH-ODC(D12A).gb]

LOCUS       Copy_of_CMV.vhh-ODC(D12 7124 bp ds-DNA     circular     29-OCT-2020
DEFINITION  .
FEATURES             Location/Qualifiers
     misc_feature    990..1337
                     /label="vhhGFP"
                     /ApEinfo_revcolor=#75c6a9
                     /ApEinfo_fwdcolor=#75c6a9
     primer_bind     863..882
                     /label="T7"
                     /ApEinfo_revcolor=#85dae9
                     /ApEinfo_fwdcolor=#85dae9
     misc_feature    951..983
                     /label="HA tag"
                     /ApEinfo_revcolor=#a187be
                     /ApEinfo_fwdcolor=#a187be
     misc_binding    complement(4992..5014)
                     /label="LacO"
                     /ApEinfo_revcolor=#84b0dc
                     /ApEinfo_fwdcolor=#84b0dc
     CDS             complement(6131..6790)
                     /label="AmpR"
                     /ApEinfo_revcolor=#ffef86
                     /ApEinfo_fwdcolor=#ffef86
     Promoter        2268..2517
                     /label="EF1a"
                     /ApEinfo_revcolor=#b7e6d7
                     /ApEinfo_fwdcolor=#b7e6d7
     misc_feature    3517..3588
                     /label="2A"
                     /ApEinfo_revcolor=#f8d3a9
                     /ApEinfo_fwdcolor=#f8d3a9
     misc_feature    3589..4620
                     /label="Hygromycin"
                     /ApEinfo_revcolor=#75c6a9
                     /ApEinfo_fwdcolor=#75c6a9
     FP              2518..3516
                     /label="iRFP-V5"
                     /ApEinfo_revcolor=#d6b295
                     /ApEinfo_fwdcolor=#d6b295
     primer_bind     complement(4966..4986)
                     /label="M13-rev"
                     /ApEinfo_revcolor=#85dae9
                     /ApEinfo_fwdcolor=#85dae9
     promoter        complement(5018..5048)
                     /label="lac promoter"
                     /ApEinfo_revcolor=#c7b0e3
                     /ApEinfo_fwdcolor=#c7b0e3
     promoter        311..614
                     /label="CMV enhancer"
                     /ApEinfo_revcolor=#c7b0e3
                     /ApEinfo_fwdcolor=#c7b0e3
     misc_feature    1359..1478
                     /label="ODC(D12A)"
                     /ApEinfo_revcolor=#c6c9d1
                     /ApEinfo_fwdcolor=#c6c9d1
     rep_origin      1850..2156
                     /label="F1 ori"
                     /ApEinfo_revcolor=#9eafd2
                     /ApEinfo_fwdcolor=#9eafd2
     promoter        615..818
                     /label="CMV promoter"
                     /ApEinfo_revcolor=#9eafd2
                     /ApEinfo_fwdcolor=#9eafd2
ORIGIN
        1 GACGGATCGG GAGATCTCCC GATCCCCTAT GGTGCACTCT CAGTACAATC TGCTCTGATG
       61 CCGCATAGTT AAGCCAGTAT CTGCTCCCTG CTTGTGTGTT GGAGGTCGCT GAGTAGTGCG
      121 CGAGCAAAAT TTAAGCTACA ACAAGGCAAG GCTTGACCGA CAATTGCATG AAGAATCTGC
      181 TTAGGGTTAG GCGTTTTGCG CTGCTTCGCG ATGTACGGGC CAGATATACG CGTTGACATT
      241 GATTATTGAC TAGTTATTAA TAGTAATCAA TTACGGGGTC ATTAGTTCAT AGCCCATATA
      301 TGGAGTTCCG CGTTACATAA CTTACGGTAA ATGGCCCGCC TGGCTGACCG CCCAACGACC
      361 CCCGCCCATT GACGTCAATA ATGACGTATG TTCCCATAGT AACGCCAATA GGGACTTTCC
      421 ATTGACGTCA ATGGGTGGAG TATTTACGGT AAACTGCCCA CTTGGCAGTA CATCAAGTGT
      481 ATCATATGCC AAGTACGCCC CCTATTGACG TCAATGACGG TAAATGGCCC GCCTGGCATT
      541 ATGCCCAGTA CATGACCTTA TGGGACTTTC CTACTTGGCA GTACATCTAC GTATTAGTCA
      601 TCGCTATTAC CATGGTGATG CGGTTTTGGC AGTACATCAA TGGGCGTGGA TAGCGGTTTG
      661 ACTCACGGGG ATTTCCAAGT CTCCACCCCA TTGACGTCAA TGGGAGTTTG TTTTGGCACC
      721 AAAATCAACG GGACTTTCCA AAATGTCGTA ACAACTCCGC CCCATTGACG CAAATGGGCG
      781 GTAGGCGTGT ACGGTGGGAG GTCTATATAA GCAGAGCTCT CTGGCTAACT AGAGAACCCA
      841 CTGCTTACTG GCTTATCGAA ATTAATACGA CTCACTATAG GGAGACCCAA GCTGGCTAGC
      901 GTTTAAACTT AAGCTTGGTA CCGAGCTCGG ATCCACCGGT CGCCACCATG TACCCTTACG
      961 ATGTGCCTGA CTACGCGACT AGTGGCGGAG ATCAAGTCCA ACTGGTGGAG TCTGGTGGCG
     1021 CTTTGGTGCA GCCAGGTGGC TCTCTGCGTT TGTCCTGTGC CGCTTCTGGC TTCCCAGTGA
     1081 ACCGCTATTC CATGCGCTGG TATCGCCAGG CTCCAGGCAA AGAGCGTGAG TGGGTAGCCG
     1141 GTATGTCCAG CGCGGGTGAT CGTAGCTCCT ATGAAGACTC CGTGAAGGGC CGTTTCACCA
     1201 TCAGCCGTGA CGATGCCCGT AACACGGTGT ATCTGCAAAT GAACAGCTTG AAACCTGAAG
     1261 ATACGGCCGT GTATTACTGT AATGTGAACG TGGGCTTCGA GTATTGGGGC CAAGGCACCC
     1321 AGGTCACCGT CTCCAGCGGA GCTAAGCTAG GAGGAGGCAA CCCCGACTTC CCACCCGAAG
     1381 TAGAGGAACA GGCTGCCAGC ACCCTGCCTG TGTCTTGTGC CTGGGAGAGT GGGATGAAAC
     1441 GCCACAGAGC AGCCTGTGCT TCGGCTAGTA TTAATGTGTA GCCCGGGAAT TCTGCAGATA
     1501 TCCAGCACAG TGGCGGCCGC TCGAGTCTAG AGGGCCCGTT TAAACCCGCT GATCAGCCTC
     1561 GACTGTGCCT TCTAGTTGCC AGCCATCTGT TGTTTGCCCC TCCCCCGTGC CTTCCTTGAC
     1621 CCTGGAAGGT GCCACTCCCA CTGTCCTTTC CTAATAAAAT GAGGAAATTG CATCGCATTG
     1681 TCTGAGTAGG TGTCATTCTA TTCTGGGGGG TGGGGTGGGG CAGGACAGCA AGGGGGAGGA
     1741 TTGGGAAGAC AATAGCAGGC ATGCTGGGGA TGCGGTGGGC TCTATGGCTT CTGAGGCGGA
     1801 AAGAACCAGC TGGGGCTCTA GGGGGTATCC CCNNNNNNNN NNNNNNNNNN NNNNNNNNNN
     1861 NNNNNNNNNN NNNNNNNNNN NNNNNNNNNN NNNNNNNNNN NNNNNNNNNN NNNNNNNNNN
     1921 NNNNNNNNNN NNNNNNNNNN NNNNNNNNNN NNNNNNCNNN NNNNNNNNNN NNNNNNNNNN
     1981 NNNNNNNNNN NNNNNNNNNN NNNNNNNNNN NNNNNNNNNN NNNNNNNNNN NNNNNNNNNN
     2041 NNNNNNNNAN NNNNNNNNNN NNNNNNNNNN NNNNNNNNNN NNNNNNNNNN NNNNNNNNCC
     2101 TTTGACGTTG GAGTCCACGT TCTTTNNNNN NNNNNNNNNN NNNNNNNNNN NNNNNNNNNN
     2161 NNACCCTATC TCGGTCTATT CTTTTGATTT ATAAGGGATT TTGCCGATTT CGGCCTATTG
     2221 GTTAAAAAAT GAGCTGATTT AACAAAAATT TAACGCGAAT TAATTCTTGG GAATTGGCTC
     2281 CGGTGCCCGT CAGTGGGCAG AGCGCACATC GCCCACAGTC CCCGAGAAGT TGGGGGGAGG
     2341 GGTCGGCAAT TGAACCGGTG CCTAGAGAAG GTGGCGCGGG GTAAACTGGG AAAGTGATGT
     2401 CGTGTACTGG CTCCGCCTTT TTCCCGAGGG TGGGGGAGAA CCGTATATAA GTGCAGTAGT
     2461 CGCCGTGAAC GTTCTTTTTC GCAACGGGTT TGCCGCCAGA ACACAGGTAA GAAGCTTATG
     2521 GCGGAAGGAT CCGTCGCCAG GCAGCCTGAC CTCTTGACCT GCGACGATGA GCCGATCCAT
     2581 ATCCCCGGTG CCATCCAACC GCATGGACTG CTGCTCGCCC TCGCCGCCGA CATGACGATC
     2641 GTTGCCGGCA GCGACAACCT TCCCGAACTC ACCGGACTGG CGATCGGCGC CCTGATCGGC
     2701 CGCTCTGCGG CCGATGTCTT CGACTCGGAG ACGCACAACC GTCTGACGAT CGCCTTGGCC
     2761 GAGCCCGGGG CGGCCGTCGG AGCACCGATC ACTGTCGGCT TCACGATGCG AAAGGACGCA
     2821 GGCTTCATCG GCTCCTGGCA TCGCCATGAT CAGCTCATCT TCCTCGAGCT CGAGCCTCCC
     2881 CAGCGGGACG TCGCCGAGCC GCAGGCGTTC TTCCGCCGCA CCAACAGCGC CATCCGCCGC
     2941 CTGCAGGCCG CCGAAACCTT GGAAAGCGCC TGCGCCGCCG CGGCGCAAGA GGTGCGGAAG
     3001 ATTACCGGCT TCGATCGGGT GATGATCTAT CGCTTCGCCT CCGACTTCAG CGGCGAAGTG
     3061 ATCGCAGAGG ATCGGTGCGC CGAGGTCGAG TCAAAACTAG GCCTGCACTA TCCTGCCTCA
     3121 ACCGTGCCGG CGCAGGCCCG TCGGCTCTAT ACCATCAACC CGGTACGGAT CATTCCCGAT
     3181 ATCAATTATC GGCCGGTGCC GGTCACCCCA GACCTCAATC CGGTCACCGG GCGGCCGATT
     3241 GATCTTAGCT TCGCCATCCT GCGCAGCGTC TCGCCCGTCC ATCTGGAATT CATGCGCAAC
     3301 ATAGGCATGC ACGGCACGAT GTCGATCTCG ATTTTGCGCG GCGAGCGACT GTGGGGATTG
     3361 ATCGTTTGCC ATCACCGAAC GCCGTACTAC GTCGATCTCG ATGGCCGCCA AGCCTGCGAG
     3421 CTAGTCGCCC AGGTTCTGGC CTGGCAGATC GGCGTGATGG AAGAGGGAGG CGGTGGAAAG
     3481 CCTATCCCTA ACCCTCTCCT CGGTCTCGAT TCTACGTGTA CAGGCAGTGG AGAGGGCAGA
     3541 GGAAGTCTGC TAACATGCGG TGACGTCGAG GAGAATCCTG GCCCAACCAT GGATAGATCC
     3601 GGAAAGCCTG AACTCACCGC GACGTCTGTC GAGAAGTTTC TGATCGAAAA GTTCGACAGC
     3661 GTCTCCGACC TGATGCAGCT CTCGGAGGGC GAAGAATCTC GTGCTTTCAG CTTCGATGTA
     3721 GGAGGGCGTG GATATGTCCT GCGGGTAAAT AGCTGCGCCG ATGGTTTCTA CAAAGATCGT
     3781 TATGTTTATC GGCACTTTGC ATCGGCCGCG CTCCCGATTC CGGAAGTGCT TGACATTGGG
     3841 GAATTCAGCG AGAGCCTGAC CTATTGCATC TCCCGCCGTG CACAGGGTGT CACGTTGCAA
     3901 GACCTGCCTG AAACCGAACT GCCCGCTGTT CTGCAGCCGG TCGCGGAGGC CATGGATGCG
     3961 ATCGCTGCGG CCGATCTTAG CCAGACGAGC GGGTTCGGCC CATTCGGACC GCAAGGAATC
     4021 GGTCAATACA CTACATGGCG TGATTTCATA TGCGCGATTG CTGATCCCCA TGTGTATCAC
     4081 TGGCAAACTG TGATGGACGA CACCGTCAGT GCGTCCGTCG CGCAGGCTCT CGATGAGCTG
     4141 ATGCTTTGGG CCGAGGACTG CCCCGAAGTC CGGCACCTCG TGCACGCGGA TTTCGGCTCC
     4201 AACAATGTCC TGACGGACAA TGGCCGCATA ACAGCGGTCA TTGACTGGAG CGAGGCGATG
     4261 TTCGGGGATT CCCAATACGA GGTCGCCAAC ATCTTCTTCT GGAGGCCGTG GTTGGCTTGT
     4321 ATGGAGCAGC AGACGCGCTA CTTCGAGCGG AGGCATCCGG AGCTTGCAGG ATCGCCGCGG
     4381 CTCCGGGCGT ATATGCTCCG CATTGGTCTT GACCAACTCT ATCAGAGCTT GGTTGACGGC
     4441 AATTTCGATG ATGCAGCTTG GGCGCAGGGT CGATGCGACG CAATCGTCCG ATCCGGAGCC
     4501 GGGACTGTCG GGCGTACACA AATCGCCCGC AGAAGCGCGG CCGTCTGGAC CGATGGCTGT
     4561 GTAGAAGTAC TCGCCGATAG TGGAAACCGA CGCCCCAGCA CTCGTCCGAG GGCAAAGGAA
     4621 TAGTGAGCGG GACTCTGGGG TTCGAAATGA CCGACCAAGC GACGCCCAAC CTGCCATCAC
     4681 GAGATTTCGA TTCCACCGCC GCCTTCTATG AAAGGTTGGG CTTCGGAATC GTTTTCCGGG
     4741 ACGCCGGCTG GATGATCCTC CAGCGCGGGG ATCTCATGCT GGAGTTCTTC GCCCACCCCA
     4801 ACTTGTTTAT TGCAGCTTAT AATGGTTACA AATAAAGCAA TAGCATCACA AATTTCACAA
     4861 ATAAAGCATT TTTTTCACTG CATTCTAGTT GTGGTTTGTC CAAACTCATC AATGTATCTT
     4921 ATCATGTCTG TATACCGTCG ACCTCTAGCT AGAGCTTGGC GTAATCATGG TCATAGCTGT
     4981 TTCCTGTGTG AAATTGTTAT CCGCTCACAA TTCCACACAA CATACGAGCC GGAAGCATAA
     5041 AGTGTAAAGC CTGGGGTGCC TAATGAGTGA GCTAACTCAC ATTAATTGCG TTGCGCTCAC
     5101 TGCCCGCTTT CCAGTCGGGA AACCTGTCGT GCCAGCTGCA TTAATGAATC GGCCAACGCG
     5161 CGGGGAGAGG CGGTTTGCGT ATTGGGCGCT CTTCCGCTTC CTCGCTCACT GACTCGCTGC
     5221 GCTCGGTCGT TCGGCTGCGG CGAGCGGTAT CAGCTCACTC AAAGGCGGTA ATACGGTTAT
     5281 CCACAGAATC AGGGGATAAC GCAGGAAAGA ACATGTGAGC AAAAGGCCAG CAAAAGGCCA
     5341 GGAACCGTAA AAAGGCCGCG TTGCTGGCGT TTTTCCATAG GCTCCGCCCC CCTGACGAGC
     5401 ATCACAAAAA TCGACGCTCA AGTCAGAGGT GGCGAAACCC GACAGGACTA TAAAGATACC
     5461 AGGCGTTTCC CCCTGGAAGC TCCCTCGTGC GCTCTCCTGT TCCGACCCTG CCGCTTACCG
     5521 GATACCTGTC CGCCTTTCTC CCTTCGGGAA GCGTGGCGCT TTCTCATAGC TCACGCTGTA
     5581 GGTATCTCAG TTCGGTGTAG GTCGTTCGCT CCAAGCTGGG CTGTGTGCAC GAACCCCCCG
     5641 TTCAGCCCGA CCGCTGCGCC TTATCCGGTA ACTATCGTCT TGAGTCCAAC CCGGTAAGAC
     5701 ACGACTTATC GCCACTGGCA GCAGCCACTG GTAACAGGAT TAGCAGAGCG AGGTATGTAG
     5761 GCGGTGCTAC AGAGTTCTTG AAGTGGTGGC CTAACTACGG CTACACTAGA AGAACAGTAT
     5821 TTGGTATCTG CGCTCTGCTG AAGCCAGTTA CCTTCGGAAA AAGAGTTGGT AGCTCTTGAT
     5881 CCGGCAAACA AACCACCGCT GGTAGCGGTT TTTTTGTTTG CAAGCAGCAG ATTACGCGCA
     5941 GAAAAAAAGG ATCTCAAGAA GATCCTTTGA TCTTTTCTAC GGGGTCTGAC GCTCAGTGGA
     6001 ACGAAAACTC ACGTTAAGGG ATTTTGGTCA TGAGATTATC AAAAAGGATC TTCACCTAGA
     6061 TCCTTTTAAA TTAAAAATGA AGTTTTAAAT CAATCTAAAG TATATATGAG TAAACTTGGT
     6121 CTGACAGTTA CCAATGCTTA ATCAGTGAGG CACCTATCTC AGCGATCTGT CTATTTCGTT
     6181 CATCCATAGT TGCCTGACTC CCCGTCGTGT AGATAACTAC GATACGGGAG GGCTTACCAT
     6241 CTGGCCCCAG TGCTGCAATG ATACCGCGAG ACCCACGCTC ACCGGCTCCA GATTTATCAG
     6301 CAATAAACCA GCCAGCCGGA AGGGCCGAGC GCAGAAGTGG TCCTGCAACT TTATCCGCCT
     6361 CCATCCAGTC TATTAATTGT TGCCGGGAAG CTAGAGTAAG TAGTTCGCCA GTTAATAGTT
     6421 TGCGCAACGT TGTTGCCATT GCTACAGGCA TCGTGGTGTC ACGCTCGTCG TTTGGTATGG
     6481 CTTCATTCAG CTCCGGTTCC CAACGATCAA GGCGAGTTAC ATGATCCCCC ATGTTGTGCA
     6541 AAAAAGCGGT TAGCTCCTTC GGTCCTCCGA TCGTTGTCAG AAGTAAGTTG GCCGCAGTGT
     6601 TATCACTCAT GGTTATGGCA GCACTGCATA ATTCTCTTAC TGTCATGCCA TCCGTAAGAT
     6661 GCTTTTCTGT GACTGGTGAG TACTCAACCA AGTCATTCTG AGAATAGTGT ATGCGGCGAC
     6721 CGAGTTGCTC TTGCCCGGCG TCAATACGGG ATAATACCGC GCCACATAGC AGAACTTTAA
     6781 AAGTGCTCAT CATTGGAAAA CGTTCTTCGG GGCGAAAACT CTCAAGGATC TTACCGCTGT
     6841 TGAGATCCAG TTCGATGTAA CCCACTCGTG CACCCAACTG ATCTTCAGCA TCTTTTACTT
     6901 TCACCAGCGT TTCTGGGTGA GCAAAAACAG GAAGGCAAAA TGCCGCAAAA AAGGGAATAA
     6961 GGGCGACACG GAAATGTTGA ATACTCATAC TCTTCCTTTT TCAATATTAT TGAAGCATTT
     7021 ATCAGGGTTA TTGTCTCATG AGCGGATACA TATTTGAATG TATTTAGAAA AATAAACAAA
     7081 TAGGGGTTCC GCGCACATTT CCCCGAAAAG TGCCACCTGA CGTC
//
