# Supplementary material for: A platform for post-translational spatiotemporal control of cellular proteins
Source: Synth Biol (Oxf). 2021 Feb 2;6(1):ysab002. doi: 10.1093/synbio/ysab002 (PMC7976946; doi:10.1093/synbio/ysab002)
Supplement: ysab002_Supplementary_Data [file ysab002_supplementary_data.zip › pCMV-VHH-ODC(T15A).gb]

LOCUS       Copy_of_CMV.vhh-ODC(T15 7124 bp ds-DNA     circular     29-OCT-2020
DEFINITION  .
FEATURES             Location/Qualifiers
     promoter        615..818
                     /label="CMV promoter"
                     /ApEinfo_revcolor=#9eafd2
                     /ApEinfo_fwdcolor=#9eafd2
     misc_feature    3589..4620
                     /label="Hygromycin"
                     /ApEinfo_revcolor=#75c6a9
                     /ApEinfo_fwdcolor=#75c6a9
     CDS             complement(6131..6790)
                     /label="AmpR"
                     /ApEinfo_revcolor=#ffef86
                     /ApEinfo_fwdcolor=#ffef86
     misc_feature    1359..1478
                     /label="ODC(T15A)"
                     /ApEinfo_revcolor=#c6c9d1
                     /ApEinfo_fwdcolor=#c6c9d1
     rep_origin      1850..2156
                     /label="F1 ori"
                     /ApEinfo_revcolor=#9eafd2
                     /ApEinfo_fwdcolor=#9eafd2
     misc_feature    3517..3588
                     /label="2A"
                     /ApEinfo_revcolor=#f8d3a9
                     /ApEinfo_fwdcolor=#f8d3a9
     misc_feature    951..983
                     /label="HA tag"
                     /ApEinfo_revcolor=#a187be
                     /ApEinfo_fwdcolor=#a187be
     misc_binding    complement(4992..5014)
                     /label="LacO"
                     /ApEinfo_revcolor=#84b0dc
                     /ApEinfo_fwdcolor=#84b0dc
     primer_bind     complement(4966..4986)
                     /label="M13-rev"
                     /ApEinfo_revcolor=#85dae9
                     /ApEinfo_fwdcolor=#85dae9
     misc_feature    990..1337
                     /label="vhhGFP"
                     /ApEinfo_revcolor=#75c6a9
                     /ApEinfo_fwdcolor=#75c6a9
     promoter        complement(5018..5048)
                     /label="lac promoter"
                     /ApEinfo_revcolor=#c7b0e3
                     /ApEinfo_fwdcolor=#c7b0e3
     FP              2518..3516
                     /label="iRFP-V5"
                     /ApEinfo_revcolor=#d6b295
                     /ApEinfo_fwdcolor=#d6b295
     Promoter        2268..2517
                     /label="EF1a"
                     /ApEinfo_revcolor=#b7e6d7
                     /ApEinfo_fwdcolor=#b7e6d7
     promoter        311..614
                     /label="CMV enhancer"
                     /ApEinfo_revcolor=#c7b0e3
                     /ApEinfo_fwdcolor=#c7b0e3
     primer_bind     863..882
                     /label="T7"
                     /ApEinfo_revcolor=#85dae9
                     /ApEinfo_fwdcolor=#85dae9
ORIGIN
        1 GACGGATCGG GAGATCTCCC GATCCCCTAT GGTGCACTCT CAGTACAATC TGCTCTGATG
       61 CCGCATAGTT AAGCCAGTAT CTGCTCCCTG CTTGTGTGTT GGAGGTCGCT GAGTAGTGCG
      121 CGAGCAAAAT TTAAGCTACA ACAAGGCAAG GCTTGACCGA CAATTGCATG AAGAATCTGC
      181 TTAGGGTTAG GCGTTTTGCG CTGCTTCGCG ATGTACGGGC CAGATATACG CGTTGACATT
      241 GATTATTGAC TAGTTATTAA TAGTAATCAA TTACGGGGTC ATTAGTTCAT AGCCCATATA
      301 TGGAGTTCCG CGTTACATAA CTTACGGTAA ATGGCCCGCC TGGCTGACCG CCCAACGACC
      361 CCCGCCCATT GACGTCAATA ATGACGTATG TTCCCATAGT AACGCCAATA GGGACTTTCC
      421 ATTGACGTCA ATGGGTGGAG TATTTACGGT AAACTGCCCA CTTGGCAGTA CATCAAGTGT
      481 ATCATATGCC AAGTACGCCC CCTATTGACG TCAATGACGG TAAATGGCCC GCCTGGCATT
      541 ATGCCCAGTA CATGACCTTA TGGGACTTTC CTACTTGGCA GTACATCTAC GTATTAGTCA
      601 TCGCTATTAC CATGGTGATG CGGTTTTGGC AGTACATCAA TGGGCGTGGA TAGCGGTTTG
      661 ACTCACGGGG ATTTCCAAGT CTCCACCCCA TTGACGTCAA TGGGAGTTTG TTTTGGCACC
      721 AAAATCAACG GGACTTTCCA AAATGTCGTA ACAACTCCGC CCCATTGACG CAAATGGGCG
      781 GTAGGCGTGT ACGGTGGGAG GTCTATATAA GCAGAGCTCT CTGGCTAACT AGAGAACCCA
      841 CTGCTTACTG GCTTATCGAA ATTAATACGA CTCACTATAG GGAGACCCAA GCTGGCTAGC
      901 GTTTAAACTT AAGCTTGGTA CCGAGCTCGG ATCCACCGGT CGCCACCATG TACCCTTACG
      961 ATGTGCCTGA CTACGCGACT AGTGGCGGAG ATCAAGTCCA ACTGGTGGAG TCTGGTGGCG
     1021 CTTTGGTGCA GCCAGGTGGC TCTCTGCGTT TGTCCTGTGC CGCTTCTGGC TTCCCAGTGA
     1081 ACCGCTATTC CATGCGCTGG TATCGCCAGG CTCCAGGCAA AGAGCGTGAG TGGGTAGCCG
     1141 GTATGTCCAG CGCGGGTGAT CGTAGCTCCT ATGAAGACTC CGTGAAGGGC CGTTTCACCA
     1201 TCAGCCGTGA CGATGCCCGT AACACGGTGT ATCTGCAAAT GAACAGCTTG AAACCTGAAG
     1261 ATACGGCCGT GTATTACTGT AATGTGAACG TGGGCTTCGA GTATTGGGGC CAAGGCACCC
     1321 AGGTCACCGT CTCCAGCGGA GCTAAGCTAG GAGGAGGCAA CCCCGACTTC CCACCCGAAG
     1381 TAGAGGAACA GGATGCCAGC GCACTGCCTG TGTCTTGTGC CTGGGAGAGT GGGATGAAAC
     1441 GCCACAGAGC AGCCTGTGCT TCGGCTAGTA TTAATGTGTA GCCCGGGAAT TCTGCAGATA
     1501 TCCAGCACAG TGGCGGCCGC TCGAGTCTAG AGGGCCCGTT TAAACCCGCT GATCAGCCTC
     1561 GACTGTGCCT TCTAGTTGCC AGCCATCTGT TGTTTGCCCC TCCCCCGTGC CTTCCTTGAC
     1621 CCTGGAAGGT GCCACTCCCA CTGTCCTTTC CTAATAAAAT GAGGAAATTG CATCGCATTG
     1681 TCTGAGTAGG TGTCATTCTA TTCTGGGGGG TGGGGTGGGG CAGGACAGCA AGGGGGAGGA
     1741 TTGGGAAGAC AATAGCAGGC ATGCTGGGGA TGCGGTGGGC TCTATGGCTT CTGAGGCGGA
     1801 AAGAACCAGC TGGGGCTCTA GGGGGTATCC CCNNNNNNNN NNNNNNNNNN NNNNNNNNNN
     1861 NNNNNNNNNN NNNNNNNNNN NNNNNNNNNN NNNNNNNNNN NNNNNNNNNN NNNNNNNNNN
     1921 NNNNNNNNNN NNNNNNNNNN NNNNNNNNNN NNNNNNCNNN NNNNNNNNNN NNNNNNNNNN
     1981 NNNNNNNNNN NNNNNNNNNN NNNNNNNNNN NNNNNNNNNN NNNNNNNNNN NNNNNNNNNN
     2041 NNNNNNNNAN NNNNNNNNNN NNNNNNNNNN NNNNNNNNNN NNNNNNNNNN NNNNNNNNCC
     2101 TTTGACGTTG GAGTCCACGT TCTTTNNNNN NNNNNNNNNN NNNNNNNNNN NNNNNNNNNN
     2161 NNACCCTATC TCGGTCTATT CTTTTGATTT ATAAGGGATT TTGCCGATTT CGGCCTATTG
     2221 GTTAAAAAAT GAGCTGATTT AACAAAAATT TAACGCGAAT TAATTCTTGG GAATTGGCTC
     2281 CGGTGCCCGT CAGTGGGCAG AGCGCACATC GCCCACAGTC CCCGAGAAGT TGGGGGGAGG
     2341 GGTCGGCAAT TGAACCGGTG CCTAGAGAAG GTGGCGCGGG GTAAACTGGG AAAGTGATGT
     2401 CGTGTACTGG CTCCGCCTTT TTCCCGAGGG TGGGGGAGAA CCGTATATAA GTGCAGTAGT
     2461 CGCCGTGAAC GTTCTTTTTC GCAACGGGTT TGCCGCCAGA ACACAGGTAA GAAGCTTATG
     2521 GCGGAAGGAT CCGTCGCCAG GCAGCCTGAC CTCTTGACCT GCGACGATGA GCCGATCCAT
     2581 ATCCCCGGTG CCATCCAACC GCATGGACTG CTGCTCGCCC TCGCCGCCGA CATGACGATC
     2641 GTTGCCGGCA GCGACAACCT TCCCGAACTC ACCGGACTGG CGATCGGCGC CCTGATCGGC
     2701 CGCTCTGCGG CCGATGTCTT CGACTCGGAG ACGCACAACC GTCTGACGAT CGCCTTGGCC
     2761 GAGCCCGGGG CGGCCGTCGG AGCACCGATC ACTGTCGGCT TCACGATGCG AAAGGACGCA
     2821 GGCTTCATCG GCTCCTGGCA TCGCCATGAT CAGCTCATCT TCCTCGAGCT CGAGCCTCCC
     2881 CAGCGGGACG TCGCCGAGCC GCAGGCGTTC TTCCGCCGCA CCAACAGCGC CATCCGCCGC
     2941 CTGCAGGCCG CCGAAACCTT GGAAAGCGCC TGCGCCGCCG CGGCGCAAGA GGTGCGGAAG
     3001 ATTACCGGCT TCGATCGGGT GATGATCTAT CGCTTCGCCT CCGACTTCAG CGGCGAAGTG
     3061 ATCGCAGAGG ATCGGTGCGC CGAGGTCGAG TCAAAACTAG GCCTGCACTA TCCTGCCTCA
     3121 ACCGTGCCGG CGCAGGCCCG TCGGCTCTAT ACCATCAACC CGGTACGGAT CATTCCCGAT
     3181 ATCAATTATC GGCCGGTGCC GGTCACCCCA GACCTCAATC CGGTCACCGG GCGGCCGATT
     3241 GATCTTAGCT TCGCCATCCT GCGCAGCGTC TCGCCCGTCC ATCTGGAATT CATGCGCAAC
     3301 ATAGGCATGC ACGGCACGAT GTCGATCTCG ATTTTGCGCG GCGAGCGACT GTGGGGATTG
     3361 ATCGTTTGCC ATCACCGAAC GCCGTACTAC GTCGATCTCG ATGGCCGCCA AGCCTGCGAG
     3421 CTAGTCGCCC AGGTTCTGGC CTGGCAGATC GGCGTGATGG AAGAGGGAGG CGGTGGAAAG
     3481 CCTATCCCTA ACCCTCTCCT CGGTCTCGAT TCTACGTGTA CAGGCAGTGG AGAGGGCAGA
     3541 GGAAGTCTGC TAACATGCGG TGACGTCGAG GAGAATCCTG GCCCAACCAT GGATAGATCC
     3601 GGAAAGCCTG AACTCACCGC GACGTCTGTC GAGAAGTTTC TGATCGAAAA GTTCGACAGC
     3661 GTCTCCGACC TGATGCAGCT CTCGGAGGGC GAAGAATCTC GTGCTTTCAG CTTCGATGTA
     3721 GGAGGGCGTG GATATGTCCT GCGGGTAAAT AGCTGCGCCG ATGGTTTCTA CAAAGATCGT
     3781 TATGTTTATC GGCACTTTGC ATCGGCCGCG CTCCCGATTC CGGAAGTGCT TGACATTGGG
     3841 GAATTCAGCG AGAGCCTGAC CTATTGCATC TCCCGCCGTG CACAGGGTGT CACGTTGCAA
     3901 GACCTGCCTG AAACCGAACT GCCCGCTGTT CTGCAGCCGG TCGCGGAGGC CATGGATGCG
     3961 ATCGCTGCGG CCGATCTTAG CCAGACGAGC GGGTTCGGCC CATTCGGACC GCAAGGAATC
     4021 GGTCAATACA CTACATGGCG TGATTTCATA TGCGCGATTG CTGATCCCCA TGTGTATCAC
     4081 TGGCAAACTG TGATGGACGA CACCGTCAGT GCGTCCGTCG CGCAGGCTCT CGATGAGCTG
     4141 ATGCTTTGGG CCGAGGACTG CCCCGAAGTC CGGCACCTCG TGCACGCGGA TTTCGGCTCC
     4201 AACAATGTCC TGACGGACAA TGGCCGCATA ACAGCGGTCA TTGACTGGAG CGAGGCGATG
     4261 TTCGGGGATT CCCAATACGA GGTCGCCAAC ATCTTCTTCT GGAGGCCGTG GTTGGCTTGT
     4321 ATGGAGCAGC AGACGCGCTA CTTCGAGCGG AGGCATCCGG AGCTTGCAGG ATCGCCGCGG
     4381 CTCCGGGCGT ATATGCTCCG CATTGGTCTT GACCAACTCT ATCAGAGCTT GGTTGACGGC
     4441 AATTTCGATG ATGCAGCTTG GGCGCAGGGT CGATGCGACG CAATCGTCCG ATCCGGAGCC
     4501 GGGACTGTCG GGCGTACACA AATCGCCCGC AGAAGCGCGG CCGTCTGGAC CGATGGCTGT
     4561 GTAGAAGTAC TCGCCGATAG TGGAAACCGA CGCCCCAGCA CTCGTCCGAG GGCAAAGGAA
     4621 TAGTGAGCGG GACTCTGGGG TTCGAAATGA CCGACCAAGC GACGCCCAAC CTGCCATCAC
     4681 GAGATTTCGA TTCCACCGCC GCCTTCTATG AAAGGTTGGG CTTCGGAATC GTTTTCCGGG
     4741 ACGCCGGCTG GATGATCCTC CAGCGCGGGG ATCTCATGCT GGAGTTCTTC GCCCACCCCA
     4801 ACTTGTTTAT TGCAGCTTAT AATGGTTACA AATAAAGCAA TAGCATCACA AATTTCACAA
     4861 ATAAAGCATT TTTTTCACTG CATTCTAGTT GTGGTTTGTC CAAACTCATC AATGTATCTT
     4921 ATCATGTCTG TATACCGTCG ACCTCTAGCT AGAGCTTGGC GTAATCATGG TCATAGCTGT
     4981 TTCCTGTGTG AAATTGTTAT CCGCTCACAA TTCCACACAA CATACGAGCC GGAAGCATAA
     5041 AGTGTAAAGC CTGGGGTGCC TAATGAGTGA GCTAACTCAC ATTAATTGCG TTGCGCTCAC
     5101 TGCCCGCTTT CCAGTCGGGA AACCTGTCGT GCCAGCTGCA TTAATGAATC GGCCAACGCG
     5161 CGGGGAGAGG CGGTTTGCGT ATTGGGCGCT CTTCCGCTTC CTCGCTCACT GACTCGCTGC
     5221 GCTCGGTCGT TCGGCTGCGG CGAGCGGTAT CAGCTCACTC AAAGGCGGTA ATACGGTTAT
     5281 CCACAGAATC AGGGGATAAC GCAGGAAAGA ACATGTGAGC AAAAGGCCAG CAAAAGGCCA
     5341 GGAACCGTAA AAAGGCCGCG TTGCTGGCGT TTTTCCATAG GCTCCGCCCC CCTGACGAGC
     5401 ATCACAAAAA TCGACGCTCA AGTCAGAGGT GGCGAAACCC GACAGGACTA TAAAGATACC
     5461 AGGCGTTTCC CCCTGGAAGC TCCCTCGTGC GCTCTCCTGT TCCGACCCTG CCGCTTACCG
     5521 GATACCTGTC CGCCTTTCTC CCTTCGGGAA GCGTGGCGCT TTCTCATAGC TCACGCTGTA
     5581 GGTATCTCAG TTCGGTGTAG GTCGTTCGCT CCAAGCTGGG CTGTGTGCAC GAACCCCCCG
     5641 TTCAGCCCGA CCGCTGCGCC TTATCCGGTA ACTATCGTCT TGAGTCCAAC CCGGTAAGAC
     5701 ACGACTTATC GCCACTGGCA GCAGCCACTG GTAACAGGAT TAGCAGAGCG AGGTATGTAG
     5761 GCGGTGCTAC AGAGTTCTTG AAGTGGTGGC CTAACTACGG CTACACTAGA AGAACAGTAT
     5821 TTGGTATCTG CGCTCTGCTG AAGCCAGTTA CCTTCGGAAA AAGAGTTGGT AGCTCTTGAT
     5881 CCGGCAAACA AACCACCGCT GGTAGCGGTT TTTTTGTTTG CAAGCAGCAG ATTACGCGCA
     5941 GAAAAAAAGG ATCTCAAGAA GATCCTTTGA TCTTTTCTAC GGGGTCTGAC GCTCAGTGGA
     6001 ACGAAAACTC ACGTTAAGGG ATTTTGGTCA TGAGATTATC AAAAAGGATC TTCACCTAGA
     6061 TCCTTTTAAA TTAAAAATGA AGTTTTAAAT CAATCTAAAG TATATATGAG TAAACTTGGT
     6121 CTGACAGTTA CCAATGCTTA ATCAGTGAGG CACCTATCTC AGCGATCTGT CTATTTCGTT
     6181 CATCCATAGT TGCCTGACTC CCCGTCGTGT AGATAACTAC GATACGGGAG GGCTTACCAT
     6241 CTGGCCCCAG TGCTGCAATG ATACCGCGAG ACCCACGCTC ACCGGCTCCA GATTTATCAG
     6301 CAATAAACCA GCCAGCCGGA AGGGCCGAGC GCAGAAGTGG TCCTGCAACT TTATCCGCCT
     6361 CCATCCAGTC TATTAATTGT TGCCGGGAAG CTAGAGTAAG TAGTTCGCCA GTTAATAGTT
     6421 TGCGCAACGT TGTTGCCATT GCTACAGGCA TCGTGGTGTC ACGCTCGTCG TTTGGTATGG
     6481 CTTCATTCAG CTCCGGTTCC CAACGATCAA GGCGAGTTAC ATGATCCCCC ATGTTGTGCA
     6541 AAAAAGCGGT TAGCTCCTTC GGTCCTCCGA TCGTTGTCAG AAGTAAGTTG GCCGCAGTGT
     6601 TATCACTCAT GGTTATGGCA GCACTGCATA ATTCTCTTAC TGTCATGCCA TCCGTAAGAT
     6661 GCTTTTCTGT GACTGGTGAG TACTCAACCA AGTCATTCTG AGAATAGTGT ATGCGGCGAC
     6721 CGAGTTGCTC TTGCCCGGCG TCAATACGGG ATAATACCGC GCCACATAGC AGAACTTTAA
     6781 AAGTGCTCAT CATTGGAAAA CGTTCTTCGG GGCGAAAACT CTCAAGGATC TTACCGCTGT
     6841 TGAGATCCAG TTCGATGTAA CCCACTCGTG CACCCAACTG ATCTTCAGCA TCTTTTACTT
     6901 TCACCAGCGT TTCTGGGTGA GCAAAAACAG GAAGGCAAAA TGCCGCAAAA AAGGGAATAA
     6961 GGGCGACACG GAAATGTTGA ATACTCATAC TCTTCCTTTT TCAATATTAT TGAAGCATTT
     7021 ATCAGGGTTA TTGTCTCATG AGCGGATACA TATTTGAATG TATTTAGAAA AATAAACAAA
     7081 TAGGGGTTCC GCGCACATTT CCCCGAAAAG TGCCACCTGA CGTC
//
