# Supplementary material for: A platform for post-translational spatiotemporal control of cellular proteins
Source: Synth Biol (Oxf). 2021 Feb 2;6(1):ysab002. doi: 10.1093/synbio/ysab002 (PMC7976946; doi:10.1093/synbio/ysab002)
Supplement: ysab002_Supplementary_Data [file ysab002_supplementary_data.zip › pCMV-VHH-ODC(wt).gb]

LOCUS       Copy_of_CMV.vhh-ODC/EF1 7124 bp ds-DNA     circular     29-OCT-2020
DEFINITION  .
FEATURES             Location/Qualifiers
     rep_origin      1850..2156
                     /label="F1 ori"
                     /ApEinfo_revcolor=#9eafd2
                     /ApEinfo_fwdcolor=#9eafd2
     misc_feature    3517..3588
                     /label="2A"
                     /ApEinfo_revcolor=#f8d3a9
                     /ApEinfo_fwdcolor=#f8d3a9
     misc_feature    1359..1478
                     /label="ODC degron"
                     /ApEinfo_revcolor=#b4abac
                     /ApEinfo_fwdcolor=#b4abac
     primer_bind     complement(4966..4986)
                     /label="M13-rev"
                     /ApEinfo_revcolor=#85dae9
                     /ApEinfo_fwdcolor=#85dae9
     primer_bind     863..882
                     /label="T7"
                     /ApEinfo_revcolor=#85dae9
                     /ApEinfo_fwdcolor=#85dae9
     misc_binding    complement(4992..5014)
                     /label="LacO"
                     /ApEinfo_revcolor=#84b0dc
                     /ApEinfo_fwdcolor=#84b0dc
     misc_feature    990..1337
                     /label="vhhGFP"
                     /ApEinfo_revcolor=#75c6a9
                     /ApEinfo_fwdcolor=#75c6a9
     promoter        311..614
                     /label="CMV enhancer"
                     /ApEinfo_revcolor=#c7b0e3
                     /ApEinfo_fwdcolor=#c7b0e3
     CDS             complement(6131..6790)
                     /label="AmpR"
                     /ApEinfo_revcolor=#ffef86
                     /ApEinfo_fwdcolor=#ffef86
     promoter        complement(5018..5048)
                     /label="lac promoter"
                     /ApEinfo_revcolor=#c7b0e3
                     /ApEinfo_fwdcolor=#c7b0e3
     promoter        615..818
                     /label="CMV promoter"
                     /ApEinfo_revcolor=#9eafd2
                     /ApEinfo_fwdcolor=#9eafd2
     misc_feature    3589..4620
                     /label="Hygromycin"
                     /ApEinfo_revcolor=#75c6a9
                     /ApEinfo_fwdcolor=#75c6a9
     FP              2518..3516
                     /label="iRFP-V5"
                     /ApEinfo_revcolor=#d6b295
                     /ApEinfo_fwdcolor=#d6b295
     Promoter        2268..2517
                     /label="EF1a"
                     /ApEinfo_revcolor=#b7e6d7
                     /ApEinfo_fwdcolor=#b7e6d7
     misc_feature    951..983
                     /label="HA tag"
                     /ApEinfo_revcolor=#a187be
                     /ApEinfo_fwdcolor=#a187be
ORIGIN
        1 GACGGATCGG GAGATCTCCC GATCCCCTAT GGTGCACTCT CAGTACAATC TGCTCTGATG
       61 CCGCATAGTT AAGCCAGTAT CTGCTCCCTG CTTGTGTGTT GGAGGTCGCT GAGTAGTGCG
      121 CGAGCAAAAT TTAAGCTACA ACAAGGCAAG GCTTGACCGA CAATTGCATG AAGAATCTGC
      181 TTAGGGTTAG GCGTTTTGCG CTGCTTCGCG ATGTACGGGC CAGATATACG CGTTGACATT
      241 GATTATTGAC TAGTTATTAA TAGTAATCAA TTACGGGGTC ATTAGTTCAT AGCCCATATA
      301 TGGAGTTCCG CGTTACATAA CTTACGGTAA ATGGCCCGCC TGGCTGACCG CCCAACGACC
      361 CCCGCCCATT GACGTCAATA ATGACGTATG TTCCCATAGT AACGCCAATA GGGACTTTCC
      421 ATTGACGTCA ATGGGTGGAG TATTTACGGT AAACTGCCCA CTTGGCAGTA CATCAAGTGT
      481 ATCATATGCC AAGTACGCCC CCTATTGACG TCAATGACGG TAAATGGCCC GCCTGGCATT
      541 ATGCCCAGTA CATGACCTTA TGGGACTTTC CTACTTGGCA GTACATCTAC GTATTAGTCA
      601 TCGCTATTAC CATGGTGATG CGGTTTTGGC AGTACATCAA TGGGCGTGGA TAGCGGTTTG
      661 ACTCACGGGG ATTTCCAAGT CTCCACCCCA TTGACGTCAA TGGGAGTTTG TTTTGGCACC
      721 AAAATCAACG GGACTTTCCA AAATGTCGTA ACAACTCCGC CCCATTGACG CAAATGGGCG
      781 GTAGGCGTGT ACGGTGGGAG GTCTATATAA GCAGAGCTCT CTGGCTAACT AGAGAACCCA
      841 CTGCTTACTG GCTTATCGAA ATTAATACGA CTCACTATAG GGAGACCCAA GCTGGCTAGC
      901 GTTTAAACTT AAGCTTGGTA CCGAGCTCGG ATCCACCGGT CGCCACCATG TACCCTTACG
      961 ATGTGCCTGA CTACGCGACT AGTGGCGGAG ATCAAGTCCA ACTGGTGGAG TCTGGTGGCG
     1021 CTTTGGTGCA GCCAGGTGGC TCTCTGCGTT TGTCCTGTGC CGCTTCTGGC TTCCCAGTGA
     1081 ACCGCTATTC CATGCGCTGG TATCGCCAGG CTCCAGGCAA AGAGCGTGAG TGGGTAGCCG
     1141 GTATGTCCAG CGCGGGTGAT CGTAGCTCCT ATGAAGACTC CGTGAAGGGC CGTTTCACCA
     1201 TCAGCCGTGA CGATGCCCGT AACACGGTGT ATCTGCAAAT GAACAGCTTG AAACCTGAAG
     1261 ATACGGCCGT GTATTACTGT AATGTGAACG TGGGCTTCGA GTATTGGGGC CAAGGCACCC
     1321 AGGTCACCGT CTCCAGCGGA GCTAAGCTAG GAGGAGGCAA CCCCGACTTC CCACCCGAAG
     1381 TAGAGGAACA GGATGCCAGC ACCCTGCCTG TGTCTTGTGC CTGGGAGAGT GGGATGAAAC
     1441 GCCACAGAGC AGCCTGTGCT TCGGCTAGTA TTAATGTGTA GCCCGGGAAT TCTGCAGATA
     1501 TCCAGCACAG TGGCGGCCGC TCGAGTCTAG AGGGCCCGTT TAAACCCGCT GATCAGCCTC
     1561 GACTGTGCCT TCTAGTTGCC AGCCATCTGT TGTTTGCCCC TCCCCCGTGC CTTCCTTGAC
     1621 CCTGGAAGGT GCCACTCCCA CTGTCCTTTC CTAATAAAAT GAGGAAATTG CATCGCATTG
     1681 TCTGAGTAGG TGTCATTCTA TTCTGGGGGG TGGGGTGGGG CAGGACAGCA AGGGGGAGGA
     1741 TTGGGAAGAC AATAGCAGGC ATGCTGGGGA TGCGGTGGGC TCTATGGCTT CTGAGGCGGA
     1801 AAGAACCAGC TGGGGCTCTA GGGGGTATCC CCNNNNNNNN NNNNNNNNNN NNNNNNNNNN
     1861 NNNNNNNNNN NNNNNNNNNN NNNNNNNNNN NNNNNNNNNN NNNNNNNNNN NNNNNNNNNN
     1921 NNNNNNNNNN NNNNNNNNNN NNNNNNNNNN NNNNNNCNNN NNNNNNNNNN NNNNNNNNNN
     1981 NNNNNNNNNN NNNNNNNNNN NNNNNNNNNN NNNNNNNNNN NNNNNNNNNN NNNNNNNNNN
     2041 NNNNNNNNAN NNNNNNNNNN NNNNNNNNNN NNNNNNNNNN NNNNNNNNNN NNNNNNNNCC
     2101 TTTGACGTTG GAGTCCACGT TCTTTNNNNN NNNNNNNNNN NNNNNNNNNN NNNNNNNNNN
     2161 NNACCCTATC TCGGTCTATT CTTTTGATTT ATAAGGGATT TTGCCGATTT CGGCCTATTG
     2221 GTTAAAAAAT GAGCTGATTT AACAAAAATT TAACGCGAAT TAATTCTTGG GAATTGGCTC
     2281 CGGTGCCCGT CAGTGGGCAG AGCGCACATC GCCCACAGTC CCCGAGAAGT TGGGGGGAGG
     2341 GGTCGGCAAT TGAACCGGTG CCTAGAGAAG GTGGCGCGGG GTAAACTGGG AAAGTGATGT
     2401 CGTGTACTGG CTCCGCCTTT TTCCCGAGGG TGGGGGAGAA CCGTATATAA GTGCAGTAGT
     2461 CGCCGTGAAC GTTCTTTTTC GCAACGGGTT TGCCGCCAGA ACACAGGTAA GAAGCTTATG
     2521 GCGGAAGGAT CCGTCGCCAG GCAGCCTGAC CTCTTGACCT GCGACGATGA GCCGATCCAT
     2581 ATCCCCGGTG CCATCCAACC GCATGGACTG CTGCTCGCCC TCGCCGCCGA CATGACGATC
     2641 GTTGCCGGCA GCGACAACCT TCCCGAACTC ACCGGACTGG CGATCGGCGC CCTGATCGGC
     2701 CGCTCTGCGG CCGATGTCTT CGACTCGGAG ACGCACAACC GTCTGACGAT CGCCTTGGCC
     2761 GAGCCCGGGG CGGCCGTCGG AGCACCGATC ACTGTCGGCT TCACGATGCG AAAGGACGCA
     2821 GGCTTCATCG GCTCCTGGCA TCGCCATGAT CAGCTCATCT TCCTCGAGCT CGAGCCTCCC
     2881 CAGCGGGACG TCGCCGAGCC GCAGGCGTTC TTCCGCCGCA CCAACAGCGC CATCCGCCGC
     2941 CTGCAGGCCG CCGAAACCTT GGAAAGCGCC TGCGCCGCCG CGGCGCAAGA GGTGCGGAAG
     3001 ATTACCGGCT TCGATCGGGT GATGATCTAT CGCTTCGCCT CCGACTTCAG CGGCGAAGTG
     3061 ATCGCAGAGG ATCGGTGCGC CGAGGTCGAG TCAAAACTAG GCCTGCACTA TCCTGCCTCA
     3121 ACCGTGCCGG CGCAGGCCCG TCGGCTCTAT ACCATCAACC CGGTACGGAT CATTCCCGAT
     3181 ATCAATTATC GGCCGGTGCC GGTCACCCCA GACCTCAATC CGGTCACCGG GCGGCCGATT
     3241 GATCTTAGCT TCGCCATCCT GCGCAGCGTC TCGCCCGTCC ATCTGGAATT CATGCGCAAC
     3301 ATAGGCATGC ACGGCACGAT GTCGATCTCG ATTTTGCGCG GCGAGCGACT GTGGGGATTG
     3361 ATCGTTTGCC ATCACCGAAC GCCGTACTAC GTCGATCTCG ATGGCCGCCA AGCCTGCGAG
     3421 CTAGTCGCCC AGGTTCTGGC CTGGCAGATC GGCGTGATGG AAGAGGGAGG CGGTGGAAAG
     3481 CCTATCCCTA ACCCTCTCCT CGGTCTCGAT TCTACGTGTA CAGGCAGTGG AGAGGGCAGA
     3541 GGAAGTCTGC TAACATGCGG TGACGTCGAG GAGAATCCTG GCCCAACCAT GGATAGATCC
     3601 GGAAAGCCTG AACTCACCGC GACGTCTGTC GAGAAGTTTC TGATCGAAAA GTTCGACAGC
     3661 GTCTCCGACC TGATGCAGCT CTCGGAGGGC GAAGAATCTC GTGCTTTCAG CTTCGATGTA
     3721 GGAGGGCGTG GATATGTCCT GCGGGTAAAT AGCTGCGCCG ATGGTTTCTA CAAAGATCGT
     3781 TATGTTTATC GGCACTTTGC ATCGGCCGCG CTCCCGATTC CGGAAGTGCT TGACATTGGG
     3841 GAATTCAGCG AGAGCCTGAC CTATTGCATC TCCCGCCGTG CACAGGGTGT CACGTTGCAA
     3901 GACCTGCCTG AAACCGAACT GCCCGCTGTT CTGCAGCCGG TCGCGGAGGC CATGGATGCG
     3961 ATCGCTGCGG CCGATCTTAG CCAGACGAGC GGGTTCGGCC CATTCGGACC GCAAGGAATC
     4021 GGTCAATACA CTACATGGCG TGATTTCATA TGCGCGATTG CTGATCCCCA TGTGTATCAC
     4081 TGGCAAACTG TGATGGACGA CACCGTCAGT GCGTCCGTCG CGCAGGCTCT CGATGAGCTG
     4141 ATGCTTTGGG CCGAGGACTG CCCCGAAGTC CGGCACCTCG TGCACGCGGA TTTCGGCTCC
     4201 AACAATGTCC TGACGGACAA TGGCCGCATA ACAGCGGTCA TTGACTGGAG CGAGGCGATG
     4261 TTCGGGGATT CCCAATACGA GGTCGCCAAC ATCTTCTTCT GGAGGCCGTG GTTGGCTTGT
     4321 ATGGAGCAGC AGACGCGCTA CTTCGAGCGG AGGCATCCGG AGCTTGCAGG ATCGCCGCGG
     4381 CTCCGGGCGT ATATGCTCCG CATTGGTCTT GACCAACTCT ATCAGAGCTT GGTTGACGGC
     4441 AATTTCGATG ATGCAGCTTG GGCGCAGGGT CGATGCGACG CAATCGTCCG ATCCGGAGCC
     4501 GGGACTGTCG GGCGTACACA AATCGCCCGC AGAAGCGCGG CCGTCTGGAC CGATGGCTGT
     4561 GTAGAAGTAC TCGCCGATAG TGGAAACCGA CGCCCCAGCA CTCGTCCGAG GGCAAAGGAA
     4621 TAGTGAGCGG GACTCTGGGG TTCGAAATGA CCGACCAAGC GACGCCCAAC CTGCCATCAC
     4681 GAGATTTCGA TTCCACCGCC GCCTTCTATG AAAGGTTGGG CTTCGGAATC GTTTTCCGGG
     4741 ACGCCGGCTG GATGATCCTC CAGCGCGGGG ATCTCATGCT GGAGTTCTTC GCCCACCCCA
     4801 ACTTGTTTAT TGCAGCTTAT AATGGTTACA AATAAAGCAA TAGCATCACA AATTTCACAA
     4861 ATAAAGCATT TTTTTCACTG CATTCTAGTT GTGGTTTGTC CAAACTCATC AATGTATCTT
     4921 ATCATGTCTG TATACCGTCG ACCTCTAGCT AGAGCTTGGC GTAATCATGG TCATAGCTGT
     4981 TTCCTGTGTG AAATTGTTAT CCGCTCACAA TTCCACACAA CATACGAGCC GGAAGCATAA
     5041 AGTGTAAAGC CTGGGGTGCC TAATGAGTGA GCTAACTCAC ATTAATTGCG TTGCGCTCAC
     5101 TGCCCGCTTT CCAGTCGGGA AACCTGTCGT GCCAGCTGCA TTAATGAATC GGCCAACGCG
     5161 CGGGGAGAGG CGGTTTGCGT ATTGGGCGCT CTTCCGCTTC CTCGCTCACT GACTCGCTGC
     5221 GCTCGGTCGT TCGGCTGCGG CGAGCGGTAT CAGCTCACTC AAAGGCGGTA ATACGGTTAT
     5281 CCACAGAATC AGGGGATAAC GCAGGAAAGA ACATGTGAGC AAAAGGCCAG CAAAAGGCCA
     5341 GGAACCGTAA AAAGGCCGCG TTGCTGGCGT TTTTCCATAG GCTCCGCCCC CCTGACGAGC
     5401 ATCACAAAAA TCGACGCTCA AGTCAGAGGT GGCGAAACCC GACAGGACTA TAAAGATACC
     5461 AGGCGTTTCC CCCTGGAAGC TCCCTCGTGC GCTCTCCTGT TCCGACCCTG CCGCTTACCG
     5521 GATACCTGTC CGCCTTTCTC CCTTCGGGAA GCGTGGCGCT TTCTCATAGC TCACGCTGTA
     5581 GGTATCTCAG TTCGGTGTAG GTCGTTCGCT CCAAGCTGGG CTGTGTGCAC GAACCCCCCG
     5641 TTCAGCCCGA CCGCTGCGCC TTATCCGGTA ACTATCGTCT TGAGTCCAAC CCGGTAAGAC
     5701 ACGACTTATC GCCACTGGCA GCAGCCACTG GTAACAGGAT TAGCAGAGCG AGGTATGTAG
     5761 GCGGTGCTAC AGAGTTCTTG AAGTGGTGGC CTAACTACGG CTACACTAGA AGAACAGTAT
     5821 TTGGTATCTG CGCTCTGCTG AAGCCAGTTA CCTTCGGAAA AAGAGTTGGT AGCTCTTGAT
     5881 CCGGCAAACA AACCACCGCT GGTAGCGGTT TTTTTGTTTG CAAGCAGCAG ATTACGCGCA
     5941 GAAAAAAAGG ATCTCAAGAA GATCCTTTGA TCTTTTCTAC GGGGTCTGAC GCTCAGTGGA
     6001 ACGAAAACTC ACGTTAAGGG ATTTTGGTCA TGAGATTATC AAAAAGGATC TTCACCTAGA
     6061 TCCTTTTAAA TTAAAAATGA AGTTTTAAAT CAATCTAAAG TATATATGAG TAAACTTGGT
     6121 CTGACAGTTA CCAATGCTTA ATCAGTGAGG CACCTATCTC AGCGATCTGT CTATTTCGTT
     6181 CATCCATAGT TGCCTGACTC CCCGTCGTGT AGATAACTAC GATACGGGAG GGCTTACCAT
     6241 CTGGCCCCAG TGCTGCAATG ATACCGCGAG ACCCACGCTC ACCGGCTCCA GATTTATCAG
     6301 CAATAAACCA GCCAGCCGGA AGGGCCGAGC GCAGAAGTGG TCCTGCAACT TTATCCGCCT
     6361 CCATCCAGTC TATTAATTGT TGCCGGGAAG CTAGAGTAAG TAGTTCGCCA GTTAATAGTT
     6421 TGCGCAACGT TGTTGCCATT GCTACAGGCA TCGTGGTGTC ACGCTCGTCG TTTGGTATGG
     6481 CTTCATTCAG CTCCGGTTCC CAACGATCAA GGCGAGTTAC ATGATCCCCC ATGTTGTGCA
     6541 AAAAAGCGGT TAGCTCCTTC GGTCCTCCGA TCGTTGTCAG AAGTAAGTTG GCCGCAGTGT
     6601 TATCACTCAT GGTTATGGCA GCACTGCATA ATTCTCTTAC TGTCATGCCA TCCGTAAGAT
     6661 GCTTTTCTGT GACTGGTGAG TACTCAACCA AGTCATTCTG AGAATAGTGT ATGCGGCGAC
     6721 CGAGTTGCTC TTGCCCGGCG TCAATACGGG ATAATACCGC GCCACATAGC AGAACTTTAA
     6781 AAGTGCTCAT CATTGGAAAA CGTTCTTCGG GGCGAAAACT CTCAAGGATC TTACCGCTGT
     6841 TGAGATCCAG TTCGATGTAA CCCACTCGTG CACCCAACTG ATCTTCAGCA TCTTTTACTT
     6901 TCACCAGCGT TTCTGGGTGA GCAAAAACAG GAAGGCAAAA TGCCGCAAAA AAGGGAATAA
     6961 GGGCGACACG GAAATGTTGA ATACTCATAC TCTTCCTTTT TCAATATTAT TGAAGCATTT
     7021 ATCAGGGTTA TTGTCTCATG AGCGGATACA TATTTGAATG TATTTAGAAA AATAAACAAA
     7081 TAGGGGTTCC GCGCACATTT CCCCGAAAAG TGCCACCTGA CGTC
//
