# Supplementary material for: A platform for post-translational spatiotemporal control of cellular proteins
Source: Synth Biol (Oxf). 2021 Feb 2;6(1):ysab002. doi: 10.1093/synbio/ysab002 (PMC7976946; doi:10.1093/synbio/ysab002)
Supplement: ysab002_Supplementary_Data [file ysab002_supplementary_data.zip › pCMV-VHH-PEX.gb]

LOCUS       Copy_of_*pCMV.VHH-PEX_/ 6997 bp ds-DNA     circular     16-DEC-2020
DEFINITION  .
FEATURES             Location/Qualifiers
     misc_binding    complement(4865..4887)
                     /label="LacO"
                     /ApEinfo_revcolor=#84b0dc
                     /ApEinfo_fwdcolor=#84b0dc
     FP              2391..3389
                     /label="iRFP-V5"
                     /ApEinfo_revcolor=#d6b295
                     /ApEinfo_fwdcolor=#d6b295
     primer_bind     863..882
                     /label="T7"
                     /ApEinfo_revcolor=#85dae9
                     /ApEinfo_fwdcolor=#85dae9
     Promoter        2141..2390
                     /label="EF1a"
                     /ApEinfo_revcolor=#b7e6d7
                     /ApEinfo_fwdcolor=#b7e6d7
     promoter        615..818
                     /label="CMV promoter"
                     /ApEinfo_revcolor=#9eafd2
                     /ApEinfo_fwdcolor=#9eafd2
     misc_feature    3390..3461
                     /label="2A"
                     /ApEinfo_revcolor=#f8d3a9
                     /ApEinfo_fwdcolor=#f8d3a9
     misc_feature    1359..1382
                     /label="PTS1 (PEX tag)"
                     /ApEinfo_revcolor=#b7e6d7
                     /ApEinfo_fwdcolor=#b7e6d7
     misc_feature    990..1337
                     /label="vhhGFP"
                     /ApEinfo_revcolor=#75c6a9
                     /ApEinfo_fwdcolor=#75c6a9
     misc_feature    951..983
                     /label="HA tag"
                     /ApEinfo_revcolor=#a187be
                     /ApEinfo_fwdcolor=#a187be
     misc_feature    1348..1358
                     /label="GGG Linker"
                     /ApEinfo_revcolor=#b1ff67
                     /ApEinfo_fwdcolor=#b1ff67
     rep_origin      1723..2029
                     /label="F1 ori"
                     /ApEinfo_revcolor=#9eafd2
                     /ApEinfo_fwdcolor=#9eafd2
     promoter        311..614
                     /label="CMV enhancer"
                     /ApEinfo_revcolor=#c7b0e3
                     /ApEinfo_fwdcolor=#c7b0e3
     misc_feature    3462..4493
                     /label="Hygromycin"
                     /ApEinfo_revcolor=#75c6a9
                     /ApEinfo_fwdcolor=#75c6a9
     promoter        complement(4891..4921)
                     /label="lac promoter"
                     /ApEinfo_revcolor=#c7b0e3
                     /ApEinfo_fwdcolor=#c7b0e3
     CDS             complement(6004..6663)
                     /label="AmpR"
                     /ApEinfo_revcolor=#ffef86
                     /ApEinfo_fwdcolor=#ffef86
     misc_feature    1383..1393
                     /label="Stop Codon + NotI Site"
                     /ApEinfo_revcolor=#c7b0e3
                     /ApEinfo_fwdcolor=#c7b0e3
     primer_bind     complement(4839..4859)
                     /label="M13-rev"
                     /ApEinfo_revcolor=#85dae9
                     /ApEinfo_fwdcolor=#85dae9
ORIGIN
        1 GACGGATCGG GAGATCTCCC GATCCCCTAT GGTGCACTCT CAGTACAATC TGCTCTGATG
       61 CCGCATAGTT AAGCCAGTAT CTGCTCCCTG CTTGTGTGTT GGAGGTCGCT GAGTAGTGCG
      121 CGAGCAAAAT TTAAGCTACA ACAAGGCAAG GCTTGACCGA CAATTGCATG AAGAATCTGC
      181 TTAGGGTTAG GCGTTTTGCG CTGCTTCGCG ATGTACGGGC CAGATATACG CGTTGACATT
      241 GATTATTGAC TAGTTATTAA TAGTAATCAA TTACGGGGTC ATTAGTTCAT AGCCCATATA
      301 TGGAGTTCCG CGTTACATAA CTTACGGTAA ATGGCCCGCC TGGCTGACCG CCCAACGACC
      361 CCCGCCCATT GACGTCAATA ATGACGTATG TTCCCATAGT AACGCCAATA GGGACTTTCC
      421 ATTGACGTCA ATGGGTGGAG TATTTACGGT AAACTGCCCA CTTGGCAGTA CATCAAGTGT
      481 ATCATATGCC AAGTACGCCC CCTATTGACG TCAATGACGG TAAATGGCCC GCCTGGCATT
      541 ATGCCCAGTA CATGACCTTA TGGGACTTTC CTACTTGGCA GTACATCTAC GTATTAGTCA
      601 TCGCTATTAC CATGGTGATG CGGTTTTGGC AGTACATCAA TGGGCGTGGA TAGCGGTTTG
      661 ACTCACGGGG ATTTCCAAGT CTCCACCCCA TTGACGTCAA TGGGAGTTTG TTTTGGCACC
      721 AAAATCAACG GGACTTTCCA AAATGTCGTA ACAACTCCGC CCCATTGACG CAAATGGGCG
      781 GTAGGCGTGT ACGGTGGGAG GTCTATATAA GCAGAGCTCT CTGGCTAACT AGAGAACCCA
      841 CTGCTTACTG GCTTATCGAA ATTAATACGA CTCACTATAG GGAGACCCAA GCTGGCTAGC
      901 GTTTAAACTT AAGCTTGGTA CCGAGCTCGG ATCCACCGGT CGCCACCATG TACCCTTACG
      961 ATGTGCCTGA CTACGCGACT AGTGGCGGAG ATCAAGTCCA ACTGGTGGAG TCTGGTGGCG
     1021 CTTTGGTGCA GCCAGGTGGC TCTCTGCGTT TGTCCTGTGC CGCTTCTGGC TTCCCAGTGA
     1081 ACCGCTATTC CATGCGCTGG TATCGCCAGG CTCCAGGCAA AGAGCGTGAG TGGGTAGCCG
     1141 GTATGTCCAG CGCGGGTGAT CGTAGCTCCT ATGAAGACTC CGTGAAGGGC CGTTTCACCA
     1201 TCAGCCGTGA CGATGCCCGT AACACGGTGT ATCTGCAAAT GAACAGCTTG AAACCTGAAG
     1261 ATACGGCCGT GTATTACTGT AATGTGAACG TGGGCTTCGA GTATTGGGGC CAAGGCACCC
     1321 AGGTCACCGT CTCCAGCGGA GCTAAGCTAG GAGGAGGCgc tagcggatac aagagtaagc
     1381 tgTAAGCGGC CGCTCGAGTC TAGAGGGCCC GTTTAAACCC GCTGATCAGC CTCGACTGTG
     1441 CCTTCTAGTT GCCAGCCATC TGTTGTTTGC CCCTCCCCCG TGCCTTCCTT GACCCTGGAA
     1501 GGTGCCACTC CCACTGTCCT TTCCTAATAA AATGAGGAAA TTGCATCGCA TTGTCTGAGT
     1561 AGGTGTCATT CTATTCTGGG GGGTGGGGTG GGGCAGGACA GCAAGGGGGA GGATTGGGAA
     1621 GACAATAGCA GGCATGCTGG GGATGCGGTG GGCTCTATGG CTTCTGAGGC GGAAAGAACC
     1681 AGCTGGGGCT CTAGGGGGTA TCCCCNNNNN NNNNNNNNNN NNNNNNNNNN NNNNNNNNNN
     1741 NNNNNNNNNN NNNNNNNNNN NNNNNNNNNN NNNNNNNNNN NNNNNNNNNN NNNNNNNNNN
     1801 NNNNNNNNNN NNNNNNNNNN NNNNNNNNNC NNNNNNNNNN NNNNNNNNNN NNNNNNNNNN
     1861 NNNNNNNNNN NNNNNNNNNN NNNNNNNNNN NNNNNNNNNN NNNNNNNNNN NNNNNNNNNN
     1921 NANNNNNNNN NNNNNNNNNN NNNNNNNNNN NNNNNNNNNN NNNNNNNNNN NCCTTTGACG
     1981 TTGGAGTCCA CGTTCTTTNN NNNNNNNNNN NNNNNNNNNN NNNNNNNNNN NNNNNACCCT
     2041 ATCTCGGTCT ATTCTTTTGA TTTATAAGGG ATTTTGCCGA TTTCGGCCTA TTGGTTAAAA
     2101 AATGAGCTGA TTTAACAAAA ATTTAACGCG AATTAATTCT TGGGAATTGG CTCCGGTGCC
     2161 CGTCAGTGGG CAGAGCGCAC ATCGCCCACA GTCCCCGAGA AGTTGGGGGG AGGGGTCGGC
     2221 AATTGAACCG GTGCCTAGAG AAGGTGGCGC GGGGTAAACT GGGAAAGTGA TGTCGTGTAC
     2281 TGGCTCCGCC TTTTTCCCGA GGGTGGGGGA GAACCGTATA TAAGTGCAGT AGTCGCCGTG
     2341 AACGTTCTTT TTCGCAACGG GTTTGCCGCC AGAACACAGG TAAGAAGCTT ATGGCGGAAG
     2401 GATCCGTCGC CAGGCAGCCT GACCTCTTGA CCTGCGACGA TGAGCCGATC CATATCCCCG
     2461 GTGCCATCCA ACCGCATGGA CTGCTGCTCG CCCTCGCCGC CGACATGACG ATCGTTGCCG
     2521 GCAGCGACAA CCTTCCCGAA CTCACCGGAC TGGCGATCGG CGCCCTGATC GGCCGCTCTG
     2581 CGGCCGATGT CTTCGACTCG GAGACGCACA ACCGTCTGAC GATCGCCTTG GCCGAGCCCG
     2641 GGGCGGCCGT CGGAGCACCG ATCACTGTCG GCTTCACGAT GCGAAAGGAC GCAGGCTTCA
     2701 TCGGCTCCTG GCATCGCCAT GATCAGCTCA TCTTCCTCGA GCTCGAGCCT CCCCAGCGGG
     2761 ACGTCGCCGA GCCGCAGGCG TTCTTCCGCC GCACCAACAG CGCCATCCGC CGCCTGCAGG
     2821 CCGCCGAAAC CTTGGAAAGC GCCTGCGCCG CCGCGGCGCA AGAGGTGCGG AAGATTACCG
     2881 GCTTCGATCG GGTGATGATC TATCGCTTCG CCTCCGACTT CAGCGGCGAA GTGATCGCAG
     2941 AGGATCGGTG CGCCGAGGTC GAGTCAAAAC TAGGCCTGCA CTATCCTGCC TCAACCGTGC
     3001 CGGCGCAGGC CCGTCGGCTC TATACCATCA ACCCGGTACG GATCATTCCC GATATCAATT
     3061 ATCGGCCGGT GCCGGTCACC CCAGACCTCA ATCCGGTCAC CGGGCGGCCG ATTGATCTTA
     3121 GCTTCGCCAT CCTGCGCAGC GTCTCGCCCG TCCATCTGGA ATTCATGCGC AACATAGGCA
     3181 TGCACGGCAC GATGTCGATC TCGATTTTGC GCGGCGAGCG ACTGTGGGGA TTGATCGTTT
     3241 GCCATCACCG AACGCCGTAC TACGTCGATC TCGATGGCCG CCAAGCCTGC GAGCTAGTCG
     3301 CCCAGGTTCT GGCCTGGCAG ATCGGCGTGA TGGAAGAGGG AGGCGGTGGA AAGCCTATCC
     3361 CTAACCCTCT CCTCGGTCTC GATTCTACGT GTACAGGCAG TGGAGAGGGC AGAGGAAGTC
     3421 TGCTAACATG CGGTGACGTC GAGGAGAATC CTGGCCCAAC CATGGATAGA TCCGGAAAGC
     3481 CTGAACTCAC CGCGACGTCT GTCGAGAAGT TTCTGATCGA AAAGTTCGAC AGCGTCTCCG
     3541 ACCTGATGCA GCTCTCGGAG GGCGAAGAAT CTCGTGCTTT CAGCTTCGAT GTAGGAGGGC
     3601 GTGGATATGT CCTGCGGGTA AATAGCTGCG CCGATGGTTT CTACAAAGAT CGTTATGTTT
     3661 ATCGGCACTT TGCATCGGCC GCGCTCCCGA TTCCGGAAGT GCTTGACATT GGGGAATTCA
     3721 GCGAGAGCCT GACCTATTGC ATCTCCCGCC GTGCACAGGG TGTCACGTTG CAAGACCTGC
     3781 CTGAAACCGA ACTGCCCGCT GTTCTGCAGC CGGTCGCGGA GGCCATGGAT GCGATCGCTG
     3841 CGGCCGATCT TAGCCAGACG AGCGGGTTCG GCCCATTCGG ACCGCAAGGA ATCGGTCAAT
     3901 ACACTACATG GCGTGATTTC ATATGCGCGA TTGCTGATCC CCATGTGTAT CACTGGCAAA
     3961 CTGTGATGGA CGACACCGTC AGTGCGTCCG TCGCGCAGGC TCTCGATGAG CTGATGCTTT
     4021 GGGCCGAGGA CTGCCCCGAA GTCCGGCACC TCGTGCACGC GGATTTCGGC TCCAACAATG
     4081 TCCTGACGGA CAATGGCCGC ATAACAGCGG TCATTGACTG GAGCGAGGCG ATGTTCGGGG
     4141 ATTCCCAATA CGAGGTCGCC AACATCTTCT TCTGGAGGCC GTGGTTGGCT TGTATGGAGC
     4201 AGCAGACGCG CTACTTCGAG CGGAGGCATC CGGAGCTTGC AGGATCGCCG CGGCTCCGGG
     4261 CGTATATGCT CCGCATTGGT CTTGACCAAC TCTATCAGAG CTTGGTTGAC GGCAATTTCG
     4321 ATGATGCAGC TTGGGCGCAG GGTCGATGCG ACGCAATCGT CCGATCCGGA GCCGGGACTG
     4381 TCGGGCGTAC ACAAATCGCC CGCAGAAGCG CGGCCGTCTG GACCGATGGC TGTGTAGAAG
     4441 TACTCGCCGA TAGTGGAAAC CGACGCCCCA GCACTCGTCC GAGGGCAAAG GAATAGTGAG
     4501 CGGGACTCTG GGGTTCGAAA TGACCGACCA AGCGACGCCC AACCTGCCAT CACGAGATTT
     4561 CGATTCCACC GCCGCCTTCT ATGAAAGGTT GGGCTTCGGA ATCGTTTTCC GGGACGCCGG
     4621 CTGGATGATC CTCCAGCGCG GGGATCTCAT GCTGGAGTTC TTCGCCCACC CCAACTTGTT
     4681 TATTGCAGCT TATAATGGTT ACAAATAAAG CAATAGCATC ACAAATTTCA CAAATAAAGC
     4741 ATTTTTTTCA CTGCATTCTA GTTGTGGTTT GTCCAAACTC ATCAATGTAT CTTATCATGT
     4801 CTGTATACCG TCGACCTCTA GCTAGAGCTT GGCGTAATCA TGGTCATAGC TGTTTCCTGT
     4861 GTGAAATTGT TATCCGCTCA CAATTCCACA CAACATACGA GCCGGAAGCA TAAAGTGTAA
     4921 AGCCTGGGGT GCCTAATGAG TGAGCTAACT CACATTAATT GCGTTGCGCT CACTGCCCGC
     4981 TTTCCAGTCG GGAAACCTGT CGTGCCAGCT GCATTAATGA ATCGGCCAAC GCGCGGGGAG
     5041 AGGCGGTTTG CGTATTGGGC GCTCTTCCGC TTCCTCGCTC ACTGACTCGC TGCGCTCGGT
     5101 CGTTCGGCTG CGGCGAGCGG TATCAGCTCA CTCAAAGGCG GTAATACGGT TATCCACAGA
     5161 ATCAGGGGAT AACGCAGGAA AGAACATGTG AGCAAAAGGC CAGCAAAAGG CCAGGAACCG
     5221 TAAAAAGGCC GCGTTGCTGG CGTTTTTCCA TAGGCTCCGC CCCCCTGACG AGCATCACAA
     5281 AAATCGACGC TCAAGTCAGA GGTGGCGAAA CCCGACAGGA CTATAAAGAT ACCAGGCGTT
     5341 TCCCCCTGGA AGCTCCCTCG TGCGCTCTCC TGTTCCGACC CTGCCGCTTA CCGGATACCT
     5401 GTCCGCCTTT CTCCCTTCGG GAAGCGTGGC GCTTTCTCAT AGCTCACGCT GTAGGTATCT
     5461 CAGTTCGGTG TAGGTCGTTC GCTCCAAGCT GGGCTGTGTG CACGAACCCC CCGTTCAGCC
     5521 CGACCGCTGC GCCTTATCCG GTAACTATCG TCTTGAGTCC AACCCGGTAA GACACGACTT
     5581 ATCGCCACTG GCAGCAGCCA CTGGTAACAG GATTAGCAGA GCGAGGTATG TAGGCGGTGC
     5641 TACAGAGTTC TTGAAGTGGT GGCCTAACTA CGGCTACACT AGAAGAACAG TATTTGGTAT
     5701 CTGCGCTCTG CTGAAGCCAG TTACCTTCGG AAAAAGAGTT GGTAGCTCTT GATCCGGCAA
     5761 ACAAACCACC GCTGGTAGCG GTTTTTTTGT TTGCAAGCAG CAGATTACGC GCAGAAAAAA
     5821 AGGATCTCAA GAAGATCCTT TGATCTTTTC TACGGGGTCT GACGCTCAGT GGAACGAAAA
     5881 CTCACGTTAA GGGATTTTGG TCATGAGATT ATCAAAAAGG ATCTTCACCT AGATCCTTTT
     5941 AAATTAAAAA TGAAGTTTTA AATCAATCTA AAGTATATAT GAGTAAACTT GGTCTGACAG
     6001 TTACCAATGC TTAATCAGTG AGGCACCTAT CTCAGCGATC TGTCTATTTC GTTCATCCAT
     6061 AGTTGCCTGA CTCCCCGTCG TGTAGATAAC TACGATACGG GAGGGCTTAC CATCTGGCCC
     6121 CAGTGCTGCA ATGATACCGC GAGACCCACG CTCACCGGCT CCAGATTTAT CAGCAATAAA
     6181 CCAGCCAGCC GGAAGGGCCG AGCGCAGAAG TGGTCCTGCA ACTTTATCCG CCTCCATCCA
     6241 GTCTATTAAT TGTTGCCGGG AAGCTAGAGT AAGTAGTTCG CCAGTTAATA GTTTGCGCAA
     6301 CGTTGTTGCC ATTGCTACAG GCATCGTGGT GTCACGCTCG TCGTTTGGTA TGGCTTCATT
     6361 CAGCTCCGGT TCCCAACGAT CAAGGCGAGT TACATGATCC CCCATGTTGT GCAAAAAAGC
     6421 GGTTAGCTCC TTCGGTCCTC CGATCGTTGT CAGAAGTAAG TTGGCCGCAG TGTTATCACT
     6481 CATGGTTATG GCAGCACTGC ATAATTCTCT TACTGTCATG CCATCCGTAA GATGCTTTTC
     6541 TGTGACTGGT GAGTACTCAA CCAAGTCATT CTGAGAATAG TGTATGCGGC GACCGAGTTG
     6601 CTCTTGCCCG GCGTCAATAC GGGATAATAC CGCGCCACAT AGCAGAACTT TAAAAGTGCT
     6661 CATCATTGGA AAACGTTCTT CGGGGCGAAA ACTCTCAAGG ATCTTACCGC TGTTGAGATC
     6721 CAGTTCGATG TAACCCACTC GTGCACCCAA CTGATCTTCA GCATCTTTTA CTTTCACCAG
     6781 CGTTTCTGGG TGAGCAAAAA CAGGAAGGCA AAATGCCGCA AAAAAGGGAA TAAGGGCGAC
     6841 ACGGAAATGT TGAATACTCA TACTCTTCCT TTTTCAATAT TATTGAAGCA TTTATCAGGG
     6901 TTATTGTCTC ATGAGCGGAT ACATATTTGA ATGTATTTAG AAAAATAAAC AAATAGGGGT
     6961 TCCGCGCACA TTTCCCCGAA AAGTGCCACC TGACGTC
//
