# Supplementary material for: A platform for post-translational spatiotemporal control of cellular proteins
Source: Synth Biol (Oxf). 2021 Feb 2;6(1):ysab002. doi: 10.1093/synbio/ysab002 (PMC7976946; doi:10.1093/synbio/ysab002)
Supplement: ysab002_Supplementary_Data [file ysab002_supplementary_data.zip › pLenti-SV40-GFP.gb]

LOCUS       pLenti-SV40-GFP-Neomyci 8414 bp ds-DNA     circular     16-DEC-2020
DEFINITION  .
FEATURES             Location/Qualifiers
     misc_feature     4493..5202
                      /label="GFP"
                      /ApEinfo_revcolor=#b1ff67
                      /ApEinfo_fwdcolor=#b1ff67
     CDS              132..992
                      /label="AmpR"
                      /ApEinfo_revcolor=#ffef86
                      /ApEinfo_fwdcolor=#ffef86
     misc_feature     3290..3523
                      /label="RRE"
                      /ApEinfo_revcolor=#c6c9d1
                      /ApEinfo_fwdcolor=#c6c9d1
     misc_feature     7208..7388
                      /label="3'LTR"
                      /ApEinfo_revcolor=#f58a5e
                      /ApEinfo_fwdcolor=#f58a5e
     primer_bind      complement(7796..7813)
                      /label="M13-fwd"
                      /ApEinfo_revcolor=#85dae9
                      /ApEinfo_fwdcolor=#85dae9
     rep_origin       7974..8280
                      /label="F1 ori"
                      /ApEinfo_revcolor=#c6c9d1
                      /ApEinfo_fwdcolor=#c6c9d1
     Gene             5203..5212
                      /label="eGFP"
                      /ApEinfo_revcolor=#b1ff67
                      /ApEinfo_fwdcolor=#b1ff67
     primer_bind      2137..2157
                      /label="M13-rev"
                      /ApEinfo_revcolor=#85dae9
                      /ApEinfo_fwdcolor=#85dae9
     misc_feature     5873..6089
                      /label="SV40 enhancer"
                      /ApEinfo_revcolor=#9eafd2
                      /ApEinfo_fwdcolor=#9eafd2
     CDS              6272..7063
                      /label="Kan/neoR"
                      /ApEinfo_revcolor=#fff79a
                      /ApEinfo_fwdcolor=#fff79a
     misc_feature     7138..7153
                      /label="cPPT"
                      /ApEinfo_revcolor=#c6c9d1
                      /ApEinfo_fwdcolor=#c6c9d1
     misc_feature     1147..1766
                      /label="pBR322_origin"
                      /ApEinfo_revcolor=#c6c9d1
                      /ApEinfo_fwdcolor=#c6c9d1
     misc_feature     2448..2628
                      /label="5'LTR"
                      /ApEinfo_revcolor=#f58a5e
                      /ApEinfo_fwdcolor=#f58a5e
     misc_feature     4142..4481
                      /label="Promoter SV40"
                      /ApEinfo_revcolor=#85dae9
                      /ApEinfo_fwdcolor=#85dae9
     Selection Marker 7066..7068
                      /label="BlastR"
                      /ApEinfo_revcolor=#ffef86
                      /ApEinfo_fwdcolor=#ffef86
     misc_feature     5885..6154
                      /label="SV40 Promoter"
                      /ApEinfo_revcolor=#9eafd2
                      /ApEinfo_fwdcolor=#9eafd2
     misc_feature     5230..5805
                      /label="WPRE"
                      /ApEinfo_revcolor=#f58a5e
                      /ApEinfo_fwdcolor=#f58a5e
ORIGIN
        1 caggtggcac ttttcgggga aatgtgcgcg gaacccctat ttgtttattt ttctaaatac
       61 attcaaatat gtatccgctc atgagacaat aaccctgata aatgcttcaa taatattgaa
      121 aaaggaagag tatgagtatt caacatttcc gtgtcgccct tattcccttt tttgcggcat
      181 tttgccttcc tgtttttgct cacccagaaa cgctggtgaa agtaaaagat gctgaagatc
      241 agttgggtgc acgagtgggt tacatcgaac tggatctcaa cagcggtaag atccttgaga
      301 gttttcgccc cgaagaacgt tttccaatga tgagcacttt taaagttctg ctatgtggcg
      361 cggtattatc ccgtattgac gccgggcaag agcaactcgg tcgccgcata cactattctc
      421 agaatgactt ggttgagtac tcaccagtca cagaaaagca tcttacggat ggcatgacag
      481 taagagaatt atgcagtgct gccataacca tgagtgataa cactgcggcc aacttacttc
      541 tgacaacgat cggaggaccg aaggagctaa ccgctttttt gcacaacatg ggggatcatg
      601 taactcgcct tgatcgttgg gaaccggagc tgaatgaagc cataccaaac gacgagcgtg
      661 acaccacgat gcctgtagca atggcaacaa cgttgcgcaa actattaact ggcgaactac
      721 ttactctagc ttcccggcaa caattaatag actggatgga ggcggataaa gttgcaggac
      781 cacttctgcg ctcggccctt ccggctggct ggtttattgc tgataaatct ggagccggtg
      841 agcgtgggtc tcgcggtatc attgcagcac tggggccaga tggtaagccc tcccgtatcg
      901 tagttatcta cacgacgggg agtcaggcaa ctatggatga acgaaataga cagatcgctg
      961 agataggtgc ctcactgatt aagcattggt aactgtcaga ccaagtttac tcatatatac
     1021 tttagattga tttaaaactt catttttaat ttaaaaggat ctaggtgaag atcctttttg
     1081 ataatctcat gaccaaaatc ccttaacgtg agttttcgtt ccactgagcg tcagaccccg
     1141 tagaaaagat caaaggatct tcttgagatc ctttttttct gcgcgtaatc tgctgcttgc
     1201 aaacaaaaaa accaccgcta ccagcggtgg tttgtttgcc ggatcaagag ctaccaactc
     1261 tttttccgaa ggtaactggc ttcagcagag cgcagatacc aaatactgtc cttctagtgt
     1321 agccgtagtt aggccaccac ttcaagaact ctgtagcacc gcctacatac ctcgctctgc
     1381 taatcctgtt accagtggct gctgccagtg gcgataagtc gtgtcttacc gggttggact
     1441 caagacgata gttaccggat aaggcgcagc ggtcgggctg aacggggggt tcgtgcacac
     1501 agcccagctt ggagcgaacg acctacaccg aactgagata cctacagcgt gagctatgag
     1561 aaagcgccac gcttcccgaa gggagaaagg cggacaggta tccggtaagc ggcagggtcg
     1621 gaacaggaga gcgcacgagg gagcttccag ggggaaacgc ctggtatctt tatagtcctg
     1681 tcgggtttcg ccacctctga cttgagcgtc gatttttgtg atgctcgtca ggggggcgga
     1741 gcctatggaa aaacgccagc aacgcggcct ttttacggtt cctggccttt tgctggcctt
     1801 ttgctcacat gttctttcct gcgttatccc ctgattctgt ggataaccgt attaccgcct
     1861 ttgagtgagc tgataccgct cgccgcagcc gaacgaccga gcgcagcgag tcagtgagcg
     1921 aggaagcgga agagcgccca atacgcaaac cgcctctccc cgcgcgttgg ccgattcatt
     1981 aatgcagctg gcacgacagg tttcccgact ggaaagcggg cagtgagcgc aacgcaatta
     2041 atgtgagtta gctcactcat taggcacccc aggctttaca ctttatgctt ccggctcgta
     2101 tgttgtgtgg aattgtgagc ggataacaat ttcacacagg aaacagctat gaccatgatt
     2161 acgccaagcg cgcaattaac cctcactaaa gggaacaaaa gctggagctg caagcttaat
     2221 gtagtcttat gcaatactct tgtagtcttg caacatggta acgatgagtt agcaacatgc
     2281 cttacaagga gagaaaaagc accgtgcatg ccgattggtg gaagtaaggt ggtacgatcg
     2341 tgccttatta ggaaggcaac agacgggtct gacatggatt ggacgaacca ctgaattgcc
     2401 gcattgcaga gatattgtat ttaagtgcct agctcgatac aataaacggg tctctctggt
     2461 tagaccagat ctgagcctgg gagctctctg gctaactagg gaacccactg cttaagcctc
     2521 aataaagctt gccttgagtg cttcaagtag tgtgtgcccg tctgttgtgt gactctggta
     2581 actagagatc cctcagaccc ttttagtcag tgtggaaaat ctctagcagt ggcgcccgaa
     2641 cagggacctg aaagcgaaag ggaaaccaga gctctctcga cgcaggactc ggcttgctga
     2701 agcgcgcacg gcaagaggcg aggggcggcg actggtgagt acgccaaaaa ttttgactag
     2761 cggaggctag aaggagagag atgggtgcga gagcgtcagt attaagcggg ggagaattag
     2821 atcgcgatgg gaaaaaattc ggttaaggcc agggggaaag aaaaaatata aattaaaaca
     2881 tatagtatgg gcaagcaggg agctagaacg attcgcagtt aatcctggcc tgttagaaac
     2941 atcagaaggc tgtagacaaa tactgggaca gctacaacca tcccttcaga caggatcaga
     3001 agaacttaga tcattatata atacagtagc aaccctctat tgtgtgcatc aaaggataga
     3061 gataaaagac accaaggaag ctttagacaa gatagaggaa gagcaaaaca aaagtaagac
     3121 caccgcacag caagcggccg ctgatcttca gacctggagg aggagatatg agggacaatt
     3181 ggagaagtga attatataaa tataaagtag taaaaattga accattagga gtagcaccca
     3241 ccaaggcaaa gagaagagtg gtgcagagag aaaaaagagc agtgggaata ggagctttgt
     3301 tccttgggtt cttgggagca gcaggaagca ctatgggcgc agcctcaatg acgctgacgg
     3361 tacaggccag acaattattg tctggtatag tgcagcagca gaacaatttg ctgagggcta
     3421 ttgaggcgca acagcatctg ttgcaactca cagtctgggg catcaagcag ctccaggcaa
     3481 gaatcctggc tgtggaaaga tacctaaagg atcaacagct cctggggatt tggggttgct
     3541 ctggaaaact catttgcacc actgctgtgc cttggaatgc tagttggagt aataaatctc
     3601 tggaacagat tggaatcaca cgacctggat ggagtgggac agagaaatta acaattacac
     3661 aagcttaata cactccttaa ttgaagaatc gcaaaaccag caagaaaaga atgaacaaga
     3721 attattggaa ttagataaat gggcaagttt gtggaattgg tttaacataa caaattggct
     3781 gtggtatata aaattattca taatgatagt aggaggcttg gtaggtttaa gaatagtttt
     3841 tgctgtactt tctatagtga atagagttag gcagggatat tcaccattat cgtttcagac
     3901 ccacctccca accccgaggg gacccgacag gcccgaagga atagaagaag aaggtggaga
     3961 gagagacaga gacagatcca ttcgattagt gaacggatct cgacggttaa cttttaaaag
     4021 aaaagggggg attggggggt acagtgcagg ggaaagaata gtagacataa tagcaacaga
     4081 catacaaact aaagaattac aaaaacaaat tacaaaaatt caaaatttta tCGATTGTGT
     4141 GGAATGTGTG TCAGTTAGGG TGTGGAAAGT CCCCAGGCTC CCCAGCAGGC AGAAGTATGC
     4201 AAAGCATGCA TCTCAATTAG TCAGCAACCA GGTGTGGAAA GTCCCCAGGC TCCCCAGCAG
     4261 GCAGAAGTAT GCAAAGCATG CATCTCAATT AGTCAGCAAC CATAGTCCCG CCCCTAACTC
     4321 CGCCCATCCC GCCCCTAACT CCGCCCAGTT CCGCCCATTC TCCGCCCCAT GGCTGACTAA
     4381 TTTTTTTTAT TTATGCAGAG GCCGAGGCCG CCTCTGCCTC TGAGCTATTC CAGAAGTAGT
     4441 GAGGAGGCTT TTTTGGAGGC CTAGGCTTTT GCAAAAAGCT CCCGGGGGTA CCATGGTGAG
     4501 CAAGGGCGAG GAGCTGTTCA CCGGGGTGGT GCCCATCCTG GTCGAGCTGG ACGGCGACGT
     4561 AAACGGCCAC AAGTTCAGCG TGTCCGGCGA GGGCGAGGGC GATGCCACCT ACGGCAAGCT
     4621 GACCCTGAAG TTCATCTGCA CCACCGGCAA GCTGCCCGTG CCCTGGCCCA CCCTCGTGAC
     4681 CACCTTCACC TACGGCGTGC AGTGCTTCGC CCGCTACCCC GACCACATGA AGCAGCACGA
     4741 CTTCTTCAAG TCCGCCATGC CCGAAGGCTA CGTCCAGGAG CGCACCATCT TCTTCAAGGA
     4801 CGACGGCAAC TACAAGACCC GCGCCGAGGT GAAGTTCGAG GGCGACACCC TGGTGAACCG
     4861 CATCGAGCTG AAGGGCATCG ACTTCAAGGA GGACGGCAAC ATCCTGGGGC ACAAGCTGGA
     4921 GTACAACTAC AACAGCCACA AGGTCTATAT CACCGCCGAC AAGCAGAAGA ACGGCATCAA
     4981 GGTGAACTTC AAGACCCGCC ACAACATCGA GGACGGCAGC GTGCAGCTCG CCGACCACTA
     5041 CCAGCAGAAC ACCCCCATCG GCGACGGCCC CGTGCTGCTG CCCGACAACC ACTACCTGAG
     5101 CACCCAGTCC GCCCTGAGCA AAGACCCCAA CGAGAAGCGC GATCACATGG TCCTGCTGGA
     5161 GTTCGTGACC GCCGCCGGGA TCACTCTCGG CATGGACGAG CTgtacaagt aaagcggccg
     5221 cgtcgacaat caacctctgg attacaaaat ttgtgaaaga ttgactggta ttcttaacta
     5281 tgttgctcct tttacgctat gtggatacgc tgctttaatg cctttgtatc atgctattgc
     5341 ttcccgtatg gctttcattt tctcctcctt gtataaatcc tggttgctgt ctctttatga
     5401 ggagttgtgg cccgttgtca ggcaacgtgg cgtggtgtgc actgtgtttg ctgacgcaac
     5461 ccccactggt tggggcattg ccaccacctg tcagctcctt tccgggactt tcgctttccc
     5521 cctccctatt gccacggcgg aactcatcgc cgcctgcctt gcccgctgct ggacaggggc
     5581 tcggctgttg ggcactgaca attccgtggt gttgtcgggg aagctgacgt cctttccatg
     5641 gctgctcgcc tgtgttgcca cctggattct gcgcgggacg tccttctgct acgtcccttc
     5701 ggccctcaat ccagcggacc ttccttcccg cggcctgctg ccggctctgc ggcctcttcc
     5761 gcgtcttcgc cttcgccctc agacgagtcg gatctccctt tgggccgcct ccccgcctgg
     5821 AATTCTGCAG ATATCCGGTT AGTAATGAGT TTGGAATTAA TTCTGTGGAA TGTGTGTCAG
     5881 TTAGGGTGTG GAAAGTCCCC AGGCTCCCCA GGCAGGCAGA AGTATGCAAA GCATGCATCT
     5941 CAATTAGTCA GCAACCAGGT GTGGAAAGTC CCCAGGCTCC CCAGCAGGCA GAAGTATGCA
     6001 AAGCATGCAT CTCAATTAGT CAGCAACCAT AGTCCCGCCC CTAACTCCGC CCATCCCGCC
     6061 CCTAACTCCG CCCAGTTCCG CCCATTCTCC GCCCCATGGC TGACTAATTT TTTTTATTTA
     6121 TGCAGAGGCC GAGGCCGCCT CTGCCTCTGA GCTATTCCAG AAGTAGTGAG GAGGCTTTTT
     6181 TGGAGGCCTA GGCTTTTGCA AAAAGCTCCC GGGAGCTTGT ATATCCATTT TCGGATCTGA
     6241 TCAAGAGACA GGATGAGGAT CGTTTCGCAT GATTGAACAA GATGGATTGC ACGCAGGTTC
     6301 TCCGGCCGCT TGGGTGGAGA GGCTATTCGG CTATGACTGG GCACAACAGA CAATCGGCTG
     6361 CTCTGATGCC GCCGTGTTCC GGCTGTCAGC GCAGGGGCGC CCGGTTCTTT TTGTCAAGAC
     6421 CGACCTGTCC GGTGCCCTGA ATGAACTGCA GGACGAGGCA GCGCGGCTAT CGTGGCTGGC
     6481 CACGACGGGC GTTCCTTGCG CAGCTGTGCT CGACGTTGTC ACTGAAGCGG GAAGGGACTG
     6541 GCTGCTATTG GGCGAAGTGC CGGGGCAGGA TCTCCTGTCA TCTCACCTTG CTCCTGCCGA
     6601 GAAAGTATCC ATCATGGCTG ATGCAATGCG GCGGCTGCAT ACGCTTGATC CGGCTACCTG
     6661 CCCATTCGAC CACCAAGCGA AACATCGCAT CGAGCGAGCA CGTACTCGGA TGGAAGCCGG
     6721 TCTTGTCGAT CAGGATGATC TGGACGAAGA GCATCAGGGG CTCGCGCCAG CCGAACTGTT
     6781 CGCCAGGCTC AAGGCGCGCA TGCCCGACGG CGAGGATCTC GTCGTGACCC ATGGCGATGC
     6841 CTGCTTGCCG AATATCATGG TGGAAAATGG CCGCTTTTCT GGATTCATCG ACTGTGGCCG
     6901 GCTGGGTGTG GCGGACCGCT ATCAGGACAT AGCGTTGGCT ACCCGTGATA TTGCTGAAGA
     6961 GCTTGGCGGC GAATGGGCTG ACCGCTTCCT CGTGCTTTAC GGTATCGCCG CTCCCGATTC
     7021 GCAGCGCATC GCCTTCTATC GCCTTCTTGA CGAGTTCTTC TGAGCTAAGC ACAATTCGAG
     7081 CTCGGTACCt ttaagaccaa tgacttacaa ggcagctgta gatcttagcc actttttaaa
     7141 agaaaagggg ggactggaag ggctagctca ctcccaacga agacaagatc tgctttttgc
     7201 ttgtactggg tctctctggt tagaccagat ctgagcctgg gagctctctg gctgcctagg
     7261 gaacccactg cttaagcctc aataaagctt gccttgagtg cttcaagtag tgtgtgcccg
     7321 tctgttgtgt gactctggta actagagatc cctcagaccc ttttagtcag tgtggaaaat
     7381 ctctagcagt agtagttcat gtcatcttat tattcagtat ttataacttg caaagaaatg
     7441 aatatcagag agtgagagga acttgtttat tgcagcttat aatggttaca aataaagcaa
     7501 tagcatcaca aatttcacaa ataaagcatt tttttcactg cattctagtt gtggtttgtc
     7561 caaactcatc aatgtatctt atcatgtctg gctctagcta tcccgcccct aactccgccc
     7621 agttccgccc attctccgcc ccatggctga ctaatttttt ttatttatgc agaggccgag
     7681 gccgcctcgg cctctgagct attccagaag tagtgaggag gcttttttgg aggcctaggc
     7741 ttttgcgtcg agacgtaccc aattcgccct atagtgagtc gtattacgcg cgctcactgg
     7801 ccgtcgtttt acaacgtcgt gactgggaaa accctggcgt tacccaactt aatcgccttg
     7861 cagcacatcc ccctttcgcc agctggcgta atagcgaaga ggcccgcacc gatcgccctt
     7921 cccaacagtt gcgcagcctg aatggcgaat ggcgcgnnnn nnnnnnnnnn nnnnnnnnnn
     7981 nnnnnnnnnn nnnnnnnnnn nnnnnnnnnn nnnnnnnnnn nnnnnnnnnn nnnnnnnnnn
     8041 nnnnnnnnnn nnnnnnnnnn nnnnnnnnnn nnnnnnnnnn cnnnnnnnnn nnnnnnnnnn
     8101 nnnnnnnnnn nnnnnnnnnn nnnnnnnnnn nnnnnnnnnn nnnnnnnnnn nnnnnnnnnn
     8161 nnnnnnnnnn nnannnnnnn nnnnnnnnnn nnnnnnnnnn nnnnnnnnnn nnnnnnnnnn
     8221 nncctttgac gttggagtcc acgttctttn nnnnnnnnnn nnnnnnnnnn nnnnnnnnnn
     8281 nnnnnnaccc tatctcggtc tattcttttg atttataagg gattttgccg atttcggcct
     8341 attggttaaa aaatgagctg atttaacaaa aatttaacgc gaattttaac aaaatattaa
     8401 cgtttacaat ttcc
//
