# Supplementary material for: A platform for post-translational spatiotemporal control of cellular proteins
Source: Synth Biol (Oxf). 2021 Feb 2;6(1):ysab002. doi: 10.1093/synbio/ysab002 (PMC7976946; doi:10.1093/synbio/ysab002)
Supplement: ysab002_Supplementary_Data [file ysab002_supplementary_data.zip › pTRE-GFP.gb]

LOCUS       Copy_of_pLenti_7TO-GFP_ 8116 bp ds-DNA     circular     16-DEC-2020
DEFINITION  .
FEATURES             Location/Qualifiers
     misc_feature     2329..2347
                      /label="TO"
                      /ApEinfo_revcolor=#0080ff
                      /ApEinfo_fwdcolor=#0080ff
     misc_feature     2401..2401
                      /label="Mutation in Addgene sequence "
                      /ApEinfo_revcolor=#d59687
                      /ApEinfo_fwdcolor=#d59687
     misc_feature     2492..2498
                      /label="TATA-box"
                      /ApEinfo_revcolor=#f6989d
                      /ApEinfo_fwdcolor=#f6989d
     misc_feature     2195..2506
                      /label="Minimal CMV"
                      /ApEinfo_revcolor=#85dae9
                      /ApEinfo_fwdcolor=#85dae9
     misc_feature     506..686
                      /label="5'LTR"
                      /ApEinfo_revcolor=#f58a5e
                      /ApEinfo_fwdcolor=#f58a5e
     misc_feature     2468..2489
                      /label="same seq. pLenti CMV GFP Blast"
                      /ApEinfo_revcolor=#ffef86
                      /ApEinfo_fwdcolor=#ffef86
     misc_feature     2507..2519
                      /label="crs-cis-repression sequence   (-13/+1)"
                      /ApEinfo_revcolor=#a187be
                      /ApEinfo_fwdcolor=#a187be
     misc_feature     7321..7940
                      /label="pBR322_origin"
                      /ApEinfo_revcolor=#c6c9d1
                      /ApEinfo_fwdcolor=#c6c9d1
     Gene             2613..3332
                      /label="eGFP"
                      /ApEinfo_revcolor=#b1ff67
                      /ApEinfo_fwdcolor=#b1ff67
     misc_feature     2189..2194
                      /label="ClaI"
                      /ApEinfo_revcolor=#c6c9d1
                      /ApEinfo_fwdcolor=#c6c9d1
     misc_feature     1348..1581
                      /label="RRE"
                      /ApEinfo_revcolor=#c6c9d1
                      /ApEinfo_fwdcolor=#c6c9d1
     Selection Marker 4436..4834
                      /label="BlastR"
                      /ApEinfo_revcolor=#ffef86
                      /ApEinfo_fwdcolor=#ffef86
     misc_feature     2437..2455
                      /label="TO"
                      /ApEinfo_revcolor=#0080ff
                      /ApEinfo_fwdcolor=#0080ff
     misc_feature     2258..2276
                      /label="TO"
                      /ApEinfo_revcolor=#0080ff
                      /ApEinfo_fwdcolor=#0080ff
     primer_bind      complement(5562..5579)
                      /label="M13-fwd"
                      /ApEinfo_revcolor=#85dae9
                      /ApEinfo_fwdcolor=#85dae9
     misc_feature     3993..4209
                      /label="SV40 enhancer"
                      /ApEinfo_revcolor=#9eafd2
                      /ApEinfo_fwdcolor=#9eafd2
     misc_feature     4005..4274
                      /label="SV40 Promoter"
                      /ApEinfo_revcolor=#9eafd2
                      /ApEinfo_fwdcolor=#9eafd2
     misc_feature     2607..2616
                      /label="Kozak sequence (gccRccAUGG)"
                      /ApEinfo_revcolor=#6ecff6
                      /ApEinfo_fwdcolor=#6ecff6
     misc_feature     2521..2521
                      /label="+1 - TSS"
                      /ApEinfo_revcolor=#b1ff67
                      /ApEinfo_fwdcolor=#b1ff67
     misc_feature     2490..2490
                      /label="T in CMV "
                      /ApEinfo_revcolor=#f58a5e
                      /ApEinfo_fwdcolor=#f58a5e
     misc_feature     4904..4919
                      /label="cPPT"
                      /ApEinfo_revcolor=#c6c9d1
                      /ApEinfo_fwdcolor=#c6c9d1
     misc_feature     2365..2383
                      /label="TO"
                      /ApEinfo_revcolor=#0080ff
                      /ApEinfo_fwdcolor=#0080ff
     primer_bind      195..215
                      /label="M13-rev"
                      /ApEinfo_revcolor=#85dae9
                      /ApEinfo_fwdcolor=#85dae9
     rep_origin       5737..6043
                      /label="F1 ori"
                      /ApEinfo_revcolor=#c6c9d1
                      /ApEinfo_fwdcolor=#c6c9d1
     misc_feature     3350..3925
                      /label="WPRE"
                      /ApEinfo_revcolor=#f58a5e
                      /ApEinfo_fwdcolor=#f58a5e
     misc_feature     2491..2536
                      /label="same sequence pLenti CMV GFP Blast"
                      /ApEinfo_revcolor=#fff79a
                      /ApEinfo_fwdcolor=#fff79a
     misc_feature     2588..2593
                      /label="XbaI"
                      /ApEinfo_revcolor=#c6c9d1
                      /ApEinfo_fwdcolor=#c6c9d1
     misc_feature     2112..2112
                      /label="missed base"
                      /ApEinfo_revcolor=#b4abac
                      /ApEinfo_fwdcolor=#b4abac
     misc_feature     4974..5154
                      /label="3'LTR"
                      /ApEinfo_revcolor=#f58a5e
                      /ApEinfo_fwdcolor=#f58a5e
     misc_feature     2195..2587
                      /label="Same sequence of pTRE_tTA"
                      /ApEinfo_revcolor=#faac61
                      /ApEinfo_fwdcolor=#faac61
     CDS              6306..7166
                      /label="AmpR"
                      /ApEinfo_revcolor=#ffef86
                      /ApEinfo_fwdcolor=#ffef86
     misc_feature     2293..2311
                      /label="TO"
                      /ApEinfo_revcolor=#0080ff
                      /ApEinfo_fwdcolor=#0080ff
     misc_feature     2401..2419
                      /label="TO"
                      /ApEinfo_revcolor=#0080ff
                      /ApEinfo_fwdcolor=#0080ff
     misc_feature     2222..2240
                      /label="TO"
                      /ApEinfo_revcolor=#0080ff
                      /ApEinfo_fwdcolor=#0080ff
     misc_feature     2173..2173
                      /label="missed base"
                      /ApEinfo_revcolor=#b4abac
                      /ApEinfo_fwdcolor=#b4abac
ORIGIN
        1 acgcaaaccg cctctccccg cgcgttggcc gattcattaa tgcagctggc acgacaggtt
       61 tcccgactgg aaagcgggca gtgagcgcaa cgcaattaat gtgagttagc tcactcatta
      121 ggcaccccag gctttacact ttatgcttcc ggctcgtatg ttgtgtggaa ttgtgagcgg
      181 ataacaattt cacacaggaa acagctatga ccatgattac gccaagcgcg caattaaccc
      241 tcactaaagg gaacaaaagc tggagctgca agcttaatgt agtcttatgc aatactcttg
      301 tagtcttgca acatggtaac gatgagttag caacatgcct tacaaggaga gaaaaagcac
      361 cgtgcatgcc gattggtgga agtaaggtgg tacgatcgtg ccttattagg aaggcaacag
      421 acgggtctga catggattgg acgaaccact gaattgccgc attgcagaga tattgtattt
      481 aagtgcctag ctcgatacaa taaacgggtc tctctggtta gaccagatct gagcctggga
      541 gctctctggc tAActaggga acccactgct taagcctcaa taaagcttgc cttgagtgct
      601 tcaagtagtg tgtgcccgtc tgttgtgtga ctctggtaac tagagatccc tcagaccctt
      661 ttagtcagtg tggaaaatct ctagcagtgg cgcccgaaca gggacctgaa agcgaaaggg
      721 aaaccagagc tctctcgacg caggactcgg cttgctgaag cgcgcacggc aagaggcgag
      781 gggcggcgac tggtgagtac gccaaaaatt ttgactagcg gaggctagaa ggagagagat
      841 gggtgcgaga gcgtcagtat taagcggggg agaattagat cgcgatggga aaaaattcgg
      901 ttaaggccag ggggaaagaa aaaatataaa ttaaaacata tagtatgggc aagcagggag
      961 ctagaacgat tcgcagttaa tcctggcctg ttagaaacat cagaaggctg tagacaaata
     1021 ctgggacagc tacaaccatc ccttcagaca ggatcagaag aacttagatc attatataat
     1081 acagtagcaa ccctctattg tgtgcatcaa aggatagaga taaaagacac caaggaagct
     1141 ttagacaaga tagaggaaga gcaaaacaaa agtaagacca ccgcacagca agcggccgct
     1201 gatcttcaga cctggaggag gagatatgag ggacaattgg agaagtgaat tatataaata
     1261 taaagtagta aaaattgaac cattaggagt agcacccacc aaggcaaaga gaagagtggt
     1321 gcagagagaa aaaagagcag tgggaatagg agctttgttc cttgggttct tgggagcagc
     1381 aggaagcact atgggcgcag cctcaatgac gctgacggta caggccagac aattattgtc
     1441 tggtatagtg cagcagcaga acaatttgct gagggctatt gaggcgcaac agcatctgtt
     1501 gcaactcaca gtctggggca tcaagcagct ccaggcaaga atcctggctg tggaaagata
     1561 cctaaaggat caacagctcc tggggatttg gggttgctct ggaaaactca tttgcaccac
     1621 tgctgtgcct tggaatgcta gttggagtaa taaatctctg gaacagattt ggaatcacac
     1681 gacctggatg gagtgggaca gagaaattaa caattacaca agcttaatac actccttaat
     1741 tgaagaatcg caaaaccagc aagaaaagaa tgaacaagaa ttattggaat tagataaatg
     1801 ggcaagtttg tggaattggt ttaacataac aaattggctg tggtatataa aattattcat
     1861 aatgatagta ggaggcttgg taggtttaag aatagttttt gctgtacttt ctatagtgaa
     1921 tagagttagg cagggatatt caccattatc gtttcagacc cacctcccaa ccccgagggg
     1981 acccgacagg cccgaaggaa tagaagaaga aggtggagag agagacagag acagatccat
     2041 tcgattagtg aacggatctc gacggttaac ttttaaaaga aaagggggga ttggggggta
     2101 cagtgcaggg gaaagaatag tagacataat agcaacagac atacaaacta aagaattaca
     2161 aaaacaaatt acaaaaattc aaaattttat cgatAGGCCC TTTCGTCTTC ACTCGAGTTT
     2221 ACTCCCTATC AGTGATAGAG AACGTATGTC GAGTTTACTC CCTATCAGTG ATAGAGAACG
     2281 ATGTCGAGTT TACTCCCTAT CAGTGATAGA GAACGTATGT CGAGTTTACT CCCTATCAGT
     2341 GATAGAGAAC GTATGTCGAG TTTACTCCCT ATCAGTGATA GAGAACGTAT GTCGAGTTTA
     2401 CTCCCTATCA GTGATAGAGA ACGTATGTCG AGTTTACTCC CTATCAGTGA TAGAGAACGT
     2461 ATGTCGAGGT AGGCGTGTAC GGTGGGAGGC CTATATAAGC AGAGCTCGTT TAGTGAACCG
     2521 TCAGATCGCC TGGAGAATTC GAGCTCGGTA CCCGGGGATC CTCTAGTCAG CTGACGCGTG
     2581 CTAGCGCtct agaggatcca ccggtcgcca ccatggtgag caagggcgag gagctgttca
     2641 ccggggtggt gcccatcctg gtcgagctgg acggcgacgt aaacggccac aagttcagcg
     2701 tgtccggcga gggcgagggc gatgccacct acggcaagct gaccctgaag ttcatctgca
     2761 ccaccggcaa gctgcccgtg ccctggccca ccctcgtgac caccctgacc tacggcgtgc
     2821 agtgcttcag ccgctacccc gaccacatga agcagcacga cttcttcaag tccgccatgc
     2881 ccgaaggcta cgtccaggag cgcaccatct tcttcaagga cgacggcaac tacaagaccc
     2941 gcgccgaggt gaagttcgag ggcgacaccc tggtgaaccg catcgagctg aagggcatcg
     3001 acttcaagga ggacggcaac atcctggggc acaagctgga gtacaactac aacagccaca
     3061 acgtctatat catggccgac aagcagaaga acggcatcaa ggtgaacttc aagatccgcc
     3121 acaacatcga ggacggcagc gtgcagctcg ccgaccacta ccagcagaac acccccatcg
     3181 gcgacggccc cgtgctgctg cccgacaacc actacctgag cacccagtcc gccctgagca
     3241 aagaccccaa cgagaagcgc gatcacatgg tcctgctgga gttcgtgacc gccgccggga
     3301 tcactctcgg catggacgag ctgtacaagt aaagcggccg cgtcgacaat caacctctgg
     3361 attacaaaat ttgtgaaaga ttgactggta ttcttaacta tgttgctcct tttacgctat
     3421 gtggatacgc tgctttaatg cctttgtatc atgctattgc ttcccgtatg gctttcattt
     3481 tctcctcctt gtataaatcc tggttgctgt ctctttatga ggagttgtgg cccgttgtca
     3541 ggcaacgtgg cgtggtgtgc actgtgtttg ctgacgcaac ccccactggt tggggcattg
     3601 ccaccacctg tcagctcctt tccgggactt tcgctttccc cctccctatt gccacggcgg
     3661 aactcatcgc cgcctgcctt gcccgctgct ggacaggggc tcggctgttg ggcactgaca
     3721 attccgtggt gttgtcgggg aagctgacgt cctttccatg gctgctcgcc tgtgttgcca
     3781 cctggattct gcgcgggacg tccttctgct acgtcccttc ggccctcaat ccagcggacc
     3841 ttccttcccg cggcctgctg ccggctctgc ggcctcttcc gcgtcttcgc cttcgccctc
     3901 agacgagtcg gatctccctt tgggccgcct ccccgcctgg AATTCTGCAG ATATCCGGTT
     3961 AGTAATGAGT TTGGAATTAA TTCTGTGGAA TGTGTGTCAG TTAGGGTGTG GAAAGTCCCC
     4021 AGGCTCCCCA GGCAGGCAGA AGTATGCAAA GCATGCATCT CAATTAGTCA GCAACCAGGT
     4081 GTGGAAAGTC CCCAGGCTCC CCAGCAGGCA GAAGTATGCA AAGCATGCAT CTCAATTAGT
     4141 CAGCAACCAT AGTCCCGCCC CTAACTCCGC CCATCCCGCC CCTAACTCCG CCCAGTTCCG
     4201 CCCATTCTCC GCCCCATGGC TGACTAATTT TTTTTATTTA TGCAGAGGCC GAGGCCGCCT
     4261 CTGCCTCTGA GCTATTCCAG AAGTAGTGAG GAGGCTTTTT TGGAGGCCTA GGCTTTTGCA
     4321 AAAAGCTCCC GGGAGCTTGT ATATCCATTT TCGGATCTGA TCAGCACGTG TTGACAATTA
     4381 ATCATCGGCA TAGTATATCG GCATAGTATA ATACGACAAG GTGAGGAACT AAACCATGGC
     4441 CAAGCCTTTG TCTCAAGAAG AATCCACCCT CATTGAAAGA GCAACGGCTA CAATCAACAG
     4501 CATCCCCATC TCTGAAGACT ACAGCGTCGC CAGCGCAGCT CTCTCTAGCG ACGGCCGCAT
     4561 CTTCACTGGT GTCAATGTAT ATCATTTTAC TGGGGGACCT TGTGCAGAAC TCGTGGTGCT
     4621 GGGCACTGCT GCTGCTGCGG CAGCTGGCAA CCTGACTTGT ATCGTCGCGA TCGGAAATGA
     4681 GAACAGGGGC ATCTTGAGCC CCTGCGGACG GTGCCGACAG GTGCTTCTCG ATCTGCATCC
     4741 TGGGATCAAA GCCATAGTGA AGGACAGTGA TGGACAGCCG ACGGCAGTTG GGATTCGTGA
     4801 ATTGCTGCCC TCTGGTTATG TGTGGGAGGG CTAAGCACAA TTCGAGCTCG GTACCtttaa
     4861 gaccaatgac ttacaaggca gctgtagatc ttagccactt tttaaaagaa aaggggggac
     4921 tggaagggct agctcactcc caacgaagac aagatctgct ttttgcttgt actgggtctc
     4981 tctggttaga ccagatctga gcctgggagc tctctggctg cctagggaac ccactgctta
     5041 agcctcaata aagcttgcct tgagtgcttc aagtagtgtg tgcccgtctg ttgtgtgact
     5101 ctggtaacta gagatccctc agaccctttt agtcagtgtg gaaaatctct agcagtagta
     5161 gttcatgtca tcttattatt cagtatttat aacttgcaaa gaaatgaata tcagagagtg
     5221 agaggaactt gtttattgca gcttataatg gttacaaata aagcaatagc atcacaaatt
     5281 tcacaaataa agcatttttt tcactgcatt ctagttgtgg tttgtccaaa ctcatcaatg
     5341 tatcttatca tgtctggctc tagctatccc gcccctaact ccgcccagtt ccgcccattc
     5401 tccgccccat ggctgactaa ttttttttat ttatgcagag gccgaggccg cctcggcctc
     5461 tgagctattc cagaagtagt gaggaggctt ttttggaggc ctaggctttt gcgtcgagac
     5521 gtacccaatt cgccctatag tgagtcgtat tacgcgcgct cactggccgt cgttttacaa
     5581 cgtcgtgact gggaaaaccc tggcgttacc caacttaatc gccttgcagc acatccccct
     5641 ttcgccagct ggcgtaatag cgaagaggcc cgcaccgatc gcccttccca acagttgcgc
     5701 agcctgaatg gcgaatgggn nnnnnnnnnn nnnnnnnnnn nnnnnnnnnn nnnnnnnnnn
     5761 nnnnnnnnnn nnnnnnnnnn nnnnnnnnnn nnnnnnnnnn nnnnnnnnnn nnnnnnnnnn
     5821 nnnnnnnnnn nnnnnnnnnn nnncnnnnnn nnnnnnnnnn nnnnnnnnnn nnnnnnnnnn
     5881 nnnnnnnnnn nnnnnnnnnn nnnnnnnnnn nnnnnnnnnn nnnnnnnnnn nnnnnannnn
     5941 nnnnnnnnnn nnnnnnnnnn nnnnnnnnnn nnnnnnnnnn nnnnnccttt gacgttggag
     6001 tccacgttct ttnnnnnnnn nnnnnnnnnn nnnnnnnnnn nnnnnnnnna ccctatctcg
     6061 gtctattctt ttgatttata agggattttg ccgatttcgg cctattggtt aaaaaatgag
     6121 ctgatttaac aaaaatttaa cgcgaatttt aacaaaatat taacgCttac aatttaggtg
     6181 gcacttttcg gggaaatgtg cgcggaaccc ctatttgttt atttttctaa atacattcaa
     6241 atatgtatcc gctcatgaga caataaccct gataaatgct tcaataatat tgaaaaagga
     6301 agagtatgag tattcaacat ttccgtgtcg cccttattcc cttttttgcg gcattttgcc
     6361 ttcctgtttt tgctcaccca gaaacgctgg tgaaagtaaa agatgctgaa gatcagttgg
     6421 gtgcacgagt gggttacatc gaactggatc tcaacagcgg taagatcctt gagagttttc
     6481 gccccgaaga acgttttcca atgatgagca cttttaaagt tctgctatgt ggcgcggtat
     6541 tatcccgtat tgacgccggg caagagcaac tcggtcgccg catacactat tctcagaatg
     6601 acttggttga gtactcacca gtcacagaaa agcatcttac ggatggcatg acagtaagag
     6661 aattatgcag tgctgccata accatgagtg ataacactgc ggccaactta cttctgacaa
     6721 cgatcggagg accgaaggag ctaaccgctt ttttgcacaa catgggggat catgtaactc
     6781 gccttgatcg ttgggaaccg gagctgaatg aagccatacc aaacgacgag cgtgacacca
     6841 cgatgcctgt agcaatggca acaacgttgc gcaaactatt aactggcgaa ctacttactc
     6901 tagcttcccg gcaacaatta atagactgga tggaggcgga taaagttgca ggaccacttc
     6961 tgcgctcggc ccttccggct ggctggttta ttgctgataa atctggagcc ggtgagcgtg
     7021 ggtctcgcgg tatcattgca gcactggggc cagatggtaa gccctcccgt atcgtagtta
     7081 tctacacgac ggggagtcag gcaactatgg atgaacgaaa tagacagatc gctgagatag
     7141 gtgcctcact gattaagcat tggtaactgt cagaccaagt ttactcatat atactttaga
     7201 ttgatttaaa acttcatttt taatttaaaa ggatctaggt gaagatcctt tttgataatc
     7261 tcatgaccaa aatcccttaa cgtgagtttt cgttccactg agcgtcagac cccgtagaaa
     7321 agatcaaagg atcttcttga gatccttttt ttctgcgcgt aatctgctgc ttgcaaacaa
     7381 aaaaaccacc gctaccagcg gtggtttgtt tgccggatca agagctacca actctttttc
     7441 cgaaggtaac tggcttcagc agagcgcaga taccaaatac tgtccttcta gtgtagccgt
     7501 agttaggcca ccacttcaag aactctgtag caccgcctac atacctcgct ctgctaatcc
     7561 tgttaccagt ggctgctgcc agtggcgata agtcgtgtct taccgggttg gactcaagac
     7621 gatagttacc ggataaggcg cagcggtcgg gctgaacggg gggttcgtgc acacagccca
     7681 gcttggagcg aacgacctac accgaactga gatacctaca gcgtgagcta tgagaaagcg
     7741 ccacgcttcc cgaagggaga aaggcggaca ggtatccggt aagcggcagg gtcggaacag
     7801 gagagcgcac gagggagctt ccagggggaa acgcctggta tctttatagt cctgtcgggt
     7861 ttcgccacct ctgacttgag cgtcgatttt tgtgatgctc gtcagggggg cggagcctat
     7921 ggaaaaacgc cagcaacgcg gcctttttac ggttcctggc cttttgctgg ccttttgctc
     7981 acatgttctt tcctgcgtta tcccctgatt ctgtggataa ccgtattacc gcctttgagt
     8041 gagctgatac cgctcgccgc agccgaacga ccgagcgcag cgagtcagtg agcgaggaag
     8101 cggaagagcg cccaat
//
