# Supplementary material for: A platform for post-translational spatiotemporal control of cellular proteins
Source: Synth Biol (Oxf). 2021 Feb 2;6(1):ysab002. doi: 10.1093/synbio/ysab002 (PMC7976946; doi:10.1093/synbio/ysab002)
Supplement: ysab002_Supplementary_Data [file ysab002_supplementary_data.zip › pCMV_ETR-iRFP.gb]

LOCUS       pcDNA4_CMV/ETR.iRFP     6208 bp ds-DNA     circular     29-OCT-2020
DEFINITION  .
FEATURES             Location/Qualifiers
     misc_feature    1224..2174
                     /label="iRFP"
                     /ApEinfo_revcolor=#f58a5e
                     /ApEinfo_fwdcolor=#f58a5e
     misc_feature    complement(5212..6072)
                     /label="Amp"
                     /ApEinfo_revcolor=#0000ff
                     /ApEinfo_fwdcolor=#0000ff
     misc_feature    3380..3754
                     /label="Zeocin"
                     /ApEinfo_revcolor=#0000ff
                     /ApEinfo_fwdcolor=#0000ff
     promoter        319..823
                     /label="CMV promoter"
                     /ApEinfo_revcolor=#9eafd2
                     /ApEinfo_fwdcolor=#9eafd2
     misc_feature    1059..1198
                     /label="ETR4"
                     /ApEinfo_revcolor=#9eafd2
                     /ApEinfo_fwdcolor=#9eafd2
     misc_feature    912..1051
                     /label="ETR4"
                     /ApEinfo_revcolor=#9eafd2
                     /ApEinfo_fwdcolor=#9eafd2
     misc_feature    3884..4014
                     /label="SV40 pA"
                     /ApEinfo_revcolor=#c6c9d1
                     /ApEinfo_fwdcolor=#c6c9d1
     misc_feature    2933..3273
                     /label="Promoter SV40"
                     /ApEinfo_revcolor=#85dae9
                     /ApEinfo_fwdcolor=#85dae9
     misc_feature    2225..2449
                     /label="BGH pA"
                     /ApEinfo_revcolor=#c6c9d1
                     /ApEinfo_fwdcolor=#c6c9d1
ORIGIN
        1 GACGGATCGG GAGATCTCCC GATCCCCTAT GGTGCACTCT CAGTACAATC TGCTCTGATG
       61 CCGCATAGTT AAGCCAGTAT CTGCTCCCTG CTTGTGTGTT GGAGGTCGCT GAGTAGTGCG
      121 CGAGCAAAAT TTAAGCTACA ACAAGGCAAG GCTTGACCGA CAATTGCATG AAGAATCTGC
      181 TTAGGGTTAG GCGTTTTGCG CTGCTTCGCG ATGTACGGGC CAGATATACG CGTTGACATT
      241 GATTATTGAC TAGTTATTAA TAGTAATCAA TTACGGGGTC ATTAGTTCAT AGCCCATATA
      301 TGGAGTTCCG CCTGCAGGcc gcgttacata acttacggta aatggcccgc ctggctgacc
      361 gcccaacgac ccccgcccat tgacgtcaat aatgacgtat gttcccatag taacgccaat
      421 agggactttc cattgacgtc aatgggtgga gtatttacgg taaactgccc acttggcagt
      481 acatcaagtg tatcatatgc caagtacgcc ccctattgac gtcaatgacg gtaaatggcc
      541 cgcctggcat tatgcccagt acatgacctt atgggacttt cctacttggc agtacatcta
      601 cgtattagtc atcgctatta ccatggtgat gcggttttgg cagtacatca atgggcgtgg
      661 atagcggttt gactcacggg gatttccaag tctccacccc attgacgtca atgggagttt
      721 gttttggcac caaaatcaac gggactttcc aaaatgtcgt aacaactccg ccccattgac
      781 gcaaatgggc ggtaggcgtg tacggtggga ggtctatata agcagagctc gtttagtgaa
      841 ccgtcagatc gcctggagac gccatccacg ctgttttgac ctccatagaa gacaccgact
      901 ctagaGATAT CGATTGAATA TAACCGACGT GACTGTTACA TTTAGGGATT GAATATAACC
      961 GACGTGACTG TTACATTTAG GGATTGAATA TAACCGACGT GACTGTTACA TTTAGGGATT
     1021 GAATATAACC GACGTGACTG TTACATTTAG GGTTTATCGA TTGAATATAA CCGACGTGAC
     1081 TGTTACATTT AGGGATTGAA TATAACCGAC GTGACTGTTA CATTTAGGGA TTGAATATAA
     1141 CCGACGTGAC TGTTACATTT AGGGATTGAA TATAACCGAC GTGACTGTTA CATTTAGGGT
     1201 TTAAACCGGg gaAGCTTGGT ACCatggctg aaggatccgt cgccaggcag cctgacctct
     1261 tgacctgcga cgatgagccg atccatatcc ccggtgccat ccaaccgcat ggactgctgc
     1321 tcgccctcgc cgccgacatg acgatcgttg ccggcagcga caaccttccc gaactcaccg
     1381 gactggcgat cggcgccctg atcggccgct ctgcggccga tgtcttcgac tcggagacgc
     1441 acaaccgtct gacgatcgcc ttggccgagc ccggggcggc cgtcggagca ccgatcactg
     1501 tcggcttcac gatgcgaaag gacgcaggct tcatcggctc ctggcatcgc catgatcagc
     1561 tcatcttcct cgagctcgag cctccccagc gggacgtcgc cgagccgcag gcgttcttcc
     1621 gccgcaccaa cagcgccatc cgccgcctgc aggccgccga aaccttggaa agcgcctgcg
     1681 ccgccgcggc gcaagaggtg cggaagatta ccggcttcga tcgggtgatg atctatcgct
     1741 tcgcctccga cttcagcggc gaagtgatcg cagaggatcg gtgcgccgag gtcgagtcaa
     1801 aactaggcct gcactatcct gcctcaaccg tgccggcgca ggcccgtcgg ctctatacca
     1861 tcaacccggt acggatcatt cccgatatca attatcggcc ggtgccggtc accccagacc
     1921 tcaatccggt caccgggcgg ccgattgatc ttagcttcgc catcctgcgc agcgtctcgc
     1981 ccgtccatct ggaattcatg cgcaacatag gcatgcacgg cacgatgtcg atctcgattt
     2041 tgcgcggcga gcgactgtgg ggattgatcg tttgccatca ccgaacgccg tactacgtcg
     2101 atctcgatgg ccgccaagcc tgcgagctag tcgcccaggt tctggcctgg cagatcggcg
     2161 tgatggaaga gtgaGCGGCC GCTCGAGTCT AGAGGGCCCG TTTAAACCCG CTGATCAGCC
     2221 TCGACTGTGC CTTCTAGTTG CCAGCCATCT GTTGTTTGCC CCTCCCCCGT GCCTTCCTTG
     2281 ACCCTGGAAG GTGCCACTCC CACTGTCCTT TCCTAATAAA ATGAGGAAAT TGCATCGCAT
     2341 TGTCTGAGTA GGTGTCATTC TATTCTGGGG GGTGGGGTGG GGCAGGACAG CAAGGGGGAG
     2401 GATTGGGAAG ACAATAGCAG GCATGCTGGG GATGCGGTGG GCTCTATGGC TTCTGAGGCG
     2461 GAAAGAACCA GCTGGGGCTC TAGGGGGTAT CCCCNNNNNN NNNNNNNNNN NNNNNNNNNN
     2521 NNNNNNNNNN NNNNNNNNNN NNNNNNNNNN NNNNNNNNNN NNNNNNNNNN NNNNNNNNNN
     2581 NNNNNNNNNN NNNNNNNNNN NNNNNNNNNN NNNNNNNNCN NNNNNNNNNN NNNNNNNNNN
     2641 NNNNNNNNNN NNNNNNNNNN NNNNNNNNNN NNNNNNNNNN NNNNNNNNNN NNNNNNNNNN
     2701 NNNNNNNNNN ANNNNNNNNN NNNNNNNNNN NNNNNNNNNN NNNNNNNNNN NNNNNNNNNN
     2761 CCTTTGACGT TGGAGTCCAC GTTCTTTNNN NNNNNNNNNN NNNNNNNNNN NNNNNNNNNN
     2821 NNNNACCCTA TCTCGGTCTA TTCTTTTGAT TTATAAGGGA TTTTGCCGAT TTCGGCCTAT
     2881 TGGTTAAAAA ATGAGCTGAT TTAACAAAAA TTTAACGCGA ATTAATTCTG TGGAATGTGT
     2941 GTCAGTTAGG GTGTGGAAAG TCCCCAGGCT CCCCAGCAGG CAGAAGTATG CAAAGCATGC
     3001 ATCTCAATTA GTCAGCAACC AGGTGTGGAA AGTCCCCAGG CTCCCCAGCA GGCAGAAGTA
     3061 TGCAAAGCAT GCATCTCAAT TAGTCAGCAA CCATAGTCCC GCCCCTAACT CCGCCCATCC
     3121 CGCCCCTAAC TCCGCCCAGT TCCGCCCATT CTCCGCCCCA TGGCTGACTA ATTTTTTTTA
     3181 TTTATGCAGA GGCCGAGGCC GCCTCTGCCT CTGAGCTATT CCAGAAGTAG TGAGGAGGCT
     3241 TTTTTGGAGG CCTAGGCTTT TGCAAAAAGC TCCCGGGAGC TTGTATATCC ATTTTCGGAT
     3301 CTGATCAGCA CGTGTTGACA ATTAATCATC GGCATAGTAT ATCGGCATAG TATAATACGA
     3361 CAAGGTGAGG AACTAAACCA TGGCCAAGTT GACCAGTGCC GTTCCGGTGC TCACCGCGCG
     3421 CGACGTCGCC GGAGCGGTCG AGTTCTGGAC CGACCGGCTC GGGTTCTCCC GGGACTTCGT
     3481 GGAGGACGAC TTCGCCGGTG TGGTCCGGGA CGACGTGACC CTGTTCATCA GCGCGGTCCA
     3541 GGACCAGGTG GTGCCGGACA ACACCCTGGC CTGGGTGTGG GTGCGCGGCC TGGACGAGCT
     3601 GTACGCCGAG TGGTCGGAGG TCGTGTCCAC GAACTTCCGG GACGCCTCCG GGCCGGCCAT
     3661 GACCGAGATC GGCGAGCAGC CGTGGGGGCG GGAGTTCGCC CTGCGCGACC CGGCCGGCAA
     3721 CTGCGTGCAC TTCGTGGCCG AGGAGCAGGA CTGACACGTG CTACGAGATT TCGATTCCAC
     3781 CGCCGCCTTC TATGAAAGGT TGGGCTTCGG AATCGTTTTC CGGGACGCCG GCTGGATGAT
     3841 CCTCCAGCGC GGGGATCTCA TGCTGGAGTT CTTCGCCCAC CCCAACTTGT TTATTGCAGC
     3901 TTATAATGGT TACAAATAAA GCAATAGCAT CACAAATTTC ACAAATAAAG CATTTTTTTC
     3961 ACTGCATTCT AGTTGTGGTT TGTCCAAACT CATCAATGTA TCTTATCATG TCTGTATACC
     4021 GTCGACCTCT AGCTAGAGCT TGGCGTAATC ATGGTCATAG CTGTTTCCTG TGTGAAATTG
     4081 TTATCCGCTC ACAATTCCAC ACAACATACG AGCCGGAAGC ATAAAGTGTA AAGCCTGGGG
     4141 TGCCTAATGA GTGAGCTAAC TCACATTAAT TGCGTTGCGC TCACTGCCCG CTTTCCAGTC
     4201 GGGAAACCTG TCGTGCCAGC TGCATTAATG AATCGGCCAA CGCGCGGGGA GAGGCGGTTT
     4261 GCGTATTGGG CGCTCTTCCG CTTCCTCGCT CACTGACTCG CTGCGCTCGG TCGTTCGGCT
     4321 GCGGCGAGCG GTATCAGCTC ACTCAAAGGC GGTAATACGG TTATCCACAG AATCAGGGGA
     4381 TAACGCAGGA AAGAACATGT GAGCAAAAGG CCAGCAAAAG GCCAGGAACC GTAAAAAGGC
     4441 CGCGTTGCTG GCGTTTTTCC ATAGGCTCCG CCCCCCTGAC GAGCATCACA AAAATCGACG
     4501 CTCAAGTCAG AGGTGGCGAA ACCCGACAGG ACTATAAAGA TACCAGGCGT TTCCCCCTGG
     4561 AAGCTCCCTC GTGCGCTCTC CTGTTCCGAC CCTGCCGCTT ACCGGATACC TGTCCGCCTT
     4621 TCTCCCTTCG GGAAGCGTGG CGCTTTCTCA TAGCTCACGC TGTAGGTATC TCAGTTCGGT
     4681 GTAGGTCGTT CGCTCCAAGC TGGGCTGTGT GCACGAACCC CCCGTTCAGC CCGACCGCTG
     4741 CGCCTTATCC GGTAACTATC GTCTTGAGTC CAACCCGGTA AGACACGACT TATCGCCACT
     4801 GGCAGCAGCC ACTGGTAACA GGATTAGCAG AGCGAGGTAT GTAGGCGGTG CTACAGAGTT
     4861 CTTGAAGTGG TGGCCTAACT ACGGCTACAC TAGAAGAACA GTATTTGGTA TCTGCGCTCT
     4921 GCTGAAGCCA GTTACCTTCG GAAAAAGAGT TGGTAGCTCT TGATCCGGCA AACAAACCAC
     4981 CGCTGGTAGC GGTTTTTTTG TTTGCAAGCA GCAGATTACG CGCAGAAAAA AAGGATCTCA
     5041 AGAAGATCCT TTGATCTTTT CTACGGGGTC TGACGCTCAG TGGAACGAAA ACTCACGTTA
     5101 AGGGATTTTG GTCATGAGAT TATCAAAAAG GATCTTCACC TAGATCCTTT TAAATTAAAA
     5161 ATGAAGTTTT AAATCAATCT AAAGTATATA TGAGTAAACT TGGTCTGACA GTTACCAATG
     5221 CTTAATCAGT GAGGCACCTA TCTCAGCGAT CTGTCTATTT CGTTCATCCA TAGTTGCCTG
     5281 ACTCCCCGTC GTGTAGATAA CTACGATACG GGAGGGCTTA CCATCTGGCC CCAGTGCTGC
     5341 AATGATACCG CGAGACCCAC GCTCACCGGC TCCAGATTTA TCAGCAATAA ACCAGCCAGC
     5401 CGGAAGGGCC GAGCGCAGAA GTGGTCCTGC AACTTTATCC GCCTCCATCC AGTCTATTAA
     5461 TTGTTGCCGG GAAGCTAGAG TAAGTAGTTC GCCAGTTAAT AGTTTGCGCA ACGTTGTTGC
     5521 CATTGCTACA GGCATCGTGG TGTCACGCTC GTCGTTTGGT ATGGCTTCAT TCAGCTCCGG
     5581 TTCCCAACGA TCAAGGCGAG TTACATGATC CCCCATGTTG TGCAAAAAAG CGGTTAGCTC
     5641 CTTCGGTCCT CCGATCGTTG TCAGAAGTAA GTTGGCCGCA GTGTTATCAC TCATGGTTAT
     5701 GGCAGCACTG CATAATTCTC TTACTGTCAT GCCATCCGTA AGATGCTTTT CTGTGACTGG
     5761 TGAGTACTCA ACCAAGTCAT TCTGAGAATA GTGTATGCGG CGACCGAGTT GCTCTTGCCC
     5821 GGCGTCAATA CGGGATAATA CCGCGCCACA TAGCAGAACT TTAAAAGTGC TCATCATTGG
     5881 AAAACGTTCT TCGGGGCGAA AACTCTCAAG GATCTTACCG CTGTTGAGAT CCAGTTCGAT
     5941 GTAACCCACT CGTGCACCCA ACTGATCTTC AGCATCTTTT ACTTTCACCA GCGTTTCTGG
     6001 GTGAGCAAAA ACAGGAAGGC AAAATGCCGC AAAAAAGGGA ATAAGGGCGA CACGGAAATG
     6061 TTGAATACTC ATACTCTTCC TTTTTCAATA TTATTGAAGC ATTTATCAGG GTTATTGTCT
     6121 CATGAGCGGA TACATATTTG AATGTATTTA GAAAAATAAA CAAATAGGGG TTCCGCGCAC
     6181 ATTTCCCCGA AAAGTGCCAC CTGACGTC
//
