# Supplementary material for: A platform for post-translational spatiotemporal control of cellular proteins
Source: Synth Biol (Oxf). 2021 Feb 2;6(1):ysab002. doi: 10.1093/synbio/ysab002 (PMC7976946; doi:10.1093/synbio/ysab002)
Supplement: ysab002_Supplementary_Data [file ysab002_supplementary_data.zip › pCMV_ETR-VHH-MOM.gb]

LOCUS       pcDNA4_CMV/ETR.HA-VHH-M 5813 bp ds-DNA     circular     08-MAY-2019
DEFINITION  .
FEATURES             Location/Qualifiers
     misc_feature     complement(4817..5677)
                      /label="Amp"
                      /ApEinfo_revcolor=#0000ff
                      /ApEinfo_fwdcolor=#0000ff
     misc_feature     1669..1776
                      /label="OMP25 TM Domain "
                      /ApEinfo_revcolor=#f58a5e
                      /ApEinfo_fwdcolor=#f58a5e
     misc_feature     1059..1198
                      /label="ETR4"
                      /ApEinfo_revcolor=#9eafd2
                      /ApEinfo_fwdcolor=#9eafd2
     misc_feature     1830..2054
                      /label="BGH pA"
                      /ApEinfo_revcolor=#c6c9d1
                      /ApEinfo_fwdcolor=#c6c9d1
     promoter         319..823
                      /label="CMV promoter"
                      /ApEinfo_revcolor=#9eafd2
                      /ApEinfo_fwdcolor=#9eafd2
     misc_feature     2538..2878
                      /label="Promoter SV40"
                      /ApEinfo_revcolor=#85dae9
                      /ApEinfo_fwdcolor=#85dae9
     misc_feature     912..1051
                      /label="ETR4"
                      /ApEinfo_revcolor=#9eafd2
                      /ApEinfo_fwdcolor=#9eafd2
     misc_feature     1252..1284
                      /label="HA tag"
                      /ApEinfo_revcolor=#a187be
                      /ApEinfo_fwdcolor=#a187be
     misc_feature     3489..3619
                      /label="SV40 pA"
                      /ApEinfo_revcolor=#c6c9d1
                      /ApEinfo_fwdcolor=#c6c9d1
     misc_feature     2985..3359
                      /label="Zeocin"
                      /ApEinfo_revcolor=#0000ff
                      /ApEinfo_fwdcolor=#0000ff
     Localization Tag 1660..1776
                      /label="OMP25 (MOM tag)"
                      /ApEinfo_revcolor=#b7e6d7
                      /ApEinfo_fwdcolor=#b7e6d7
     misc_feature     1649..1659
                      /label="GGG Linker"
                      /ApEinfo_revcolor=#b1ff67
                      /ApEinfo_fwdcolor=#b1ff67
     misc_feature     1291..1638
                      /label="vhhGFP"
                      /ApEinfo_revcolor=#75c6a9
                      /ApEinfo_fwdcolor=#75c6a9
     misc_feature     1777..1781
                      /label="Stop Codon + NotI Site"
                      /ApEinfo_revcolor=#c7b0e3
                      /ApEinfo_fwdcolor=#c7b0e3
ORIGIN
        1 GACGGATCGG GAGATCTCCC GATCCCCTAT GGTGCACTCT CAGTACAATC TGCTCTGATG
       61 CCGCATAGTT AAGCCAGTAT CTGCTCCCTG CTTGTGTGTT GGAGGTCGCT GAGTAGTGCG
      121 CGAGCAAAAT TTAAGCTACA ACAAGGCAAG GCTTGACCGA CAATTGCATG AAGAATCTGC
      181 TTAGGGTTAG GCGTTTTGCG CTGCTTCGCG ATGTACGGGC CAGATATACG CGTTGACATT
      241 GATTATTGAC TAGTTATTAA TAGTAATCAA TTACGGGGTC ATTAGTTCAT AGCCCATATA
      301 TGGAGTTCCG CCTGCAGGcc gcgttacata acttacggta aatggcccgc ctggctgacc
      361 gcccaacgac ccccgcccat tgacgtcaat aatgacgtat gttcccatag taacgccaat
      421 agggactttc cattgacgtc aatgggtgga gtatttacgg taaactgccc acttggcagt
      481 acatcaagtg tatcatatgc caagtacgcc ccctattgac gtcaatgacg gtaaatggcc
      541 cgcctggcat tatgcccagt acatgacctt atgggacttt cctacttggc agtacatcta
      601 cgtattagtc atcgctatta ccatggtgat gcggttttgg cagtacatca atgggcgtgg
      661 atagcggttt gactcacggg gatttccaag tctccacccc attgacgtca atgggagttt
      721 gttttggcac caaaatcaac gggactttcc aaaatgtcgt aacaactccg ccccattgac
      781 gcaaatgggc ggtaggcgtg tacggtggga ggtctatata agcagagctc gtttagtgaa
      841 ccgtcagatc gcctggagac gccatccacg ctgttttgac ctccatagaa gacaccgact
      901 ctagaGATAT CGATTGAATA TAACCGACGT GACTGTTACA TTTAGGGATT GAATATAACC
      961 GACGTGACTG TTACATTTAG GGATTGAATA TAACCGACGT GACTGTTACA TTTAGGGATT
     1021 GAATATAACC GACGTGACTG TTACATTTAG GGTTTATCGA TTGAATATAA CCGACGTGAC
     1081 TGTTACATTT AGGGATTGAA TATAACCGAC GTGACTGTTA CATTTAGGGA TTGAATATAA
     1141 CCGACGTGAC TGTTACATTT AGGGATTGAA TATAACCGAC GTGACTGTTA CATTTAGGGT
     1201 TTAAACCGGg gaAGCTTGGT ACCGAGCTCG GATCCACCGG TCGCCACCAT GTACCCTTAC
     1261 GATGTGCCTG ACTACGCGAC TAGTGGCGGA GATCAAGTCC AACTGGTGGA GTCTGGTGGC
     1321 GCTTTGGTGC AGCCAGGTGG CTCTCTGCGT TTGTCCTGTG CCGCTTCTGG CTTCCCAGTG
     1381 AACCGCTATT CCATGCGCTG GTATCGCCAG GCTCCAGGCA AAGAGCGTGA GTGGGTAGCC
     1441 GGTATGTCCA GCGCGGGTGA TCGTAGCTCC TATGAAGACT CCGTGAAGGG CCGTTTCACC
     1501 ATCAGCCGTG ACGATGCCCG TAACACGGTG TATCTGCAAA TGAACAGCTT GAAACCTGAA
     1561 GATACGGCCG TGTATTACTG TAATGTGAAC GTGGGCTTCG AGTATTGGGG CCAAGGCACC
     1621 CAGGTCACCG TCTCCAGCGG AGCTAAGCTA GGAGGAGGCa cgcgtgggcg aggcgacgga
     1681 gagccgagtg gagttcctgt agctgtggtg ctgctgccag tgtttgccct taccctggta
     1741 gcagtttggg ccttcgtgag ataccgaaag cagctcTAAG CGGCCGCTCG AGTCTAGAGG
     1801 GCCCGTTTAA ACCCGCTGAT CAGCCTCGAC TGTGCCTTCT AGTTGCCAGC CATCTGTTGT
     1861 TTGCCCCTCC CCCGTGCCTT CCTTGACCCT GGAAGGTGCC ACTCCCACTG TCCTTTCCTA
     1921 ATAAAATGAG GAAATTGCAT CGCATTGTCT GAGTAGGTGT CATTCTATTC TGGGGGGTGG
     1981 GGTGGGGCAG GACAGCAAGG GGGAGGATTG GGAAGACAAT AGCAGGCATG CTGGGGATGC
     2041 GGTGGGCTCT ATGGCTTCTG AGGCGGAAAG AACCAGCTGG GGCTCTAGGG GGTATCCCCN
     2101 NNNNNNNNNN NNNNNNNNNN NNNNNNNNNN NNNNNNNNNN NNNNNNNNNN NNNNNNNNNN
     2161 NNNNNNNNNN NNNNNNNNNN NNNNNNNNNN NNNNNNNNNN NNNNNNNNNN NNNNNNNNNN
     2221 NNNCNNNNNN NNNNNNNNNN NNNNNNNNNN NNNNNNNNNN NNNNNNNNNN NNNNNNNNNN
     2281 NNNNNNNNNN NNNNNNNNNN NNNNNNNNNN NNNNNANNNN NNNNNNNNNN NNNNNNNNNN
     2341 NNNNNNNNNN NNNNNNNNNN NNNNNCCTTT GACGTTGGAG TCCACGTTCT TTNNNNNNNN
     2401 NNNNNNNNNN NNNNNNNNNN NNNNNNNNNA CCCTATCTCG GTCTATTCTT TTGATTTATA
     2461 AGGGATTTTG CCGATTTCGG CCTATTGGTT AAAAAATGAG CTGATTTAAC AAAAATTTAA
     2521 CGCGAATTAA TTCTGTGGAA TGTGTGTCAG TTAGGGTGTG GAAAGTCCCC AGGCTCCCCA
     2581 GCAGGCAGAA GTATGCAAAG CATGCATCTC AATTAGTCAG CAACCAGGTG TGGAAAGTCC
     2641 CCAGGCTCCC CAGCAGGCAG AAGTATGCAA AGCATGCATC TCAATTAGTC AGCAACCATA
     2701 GTCCCGCCCC TAACTCCGCC CATCCCGCCC CTAACTCCGC CCAGTTCCGC CCATTCTCCG
     2761 CCCCATGGCT GACTAATTTT TTTTATTTAT GCAGAGGCCG AGGCCGCCTC TGCCTCTGAG
     2821 CTATTCCAGA AGTAGTGAGG AGGCTTTTTT GGAGGCCTAG GCTTTTGCAA AAAGCTCCCG
     2881 GGAGCTTGTA TATCCATTTT CGGATCTGAT CAGCACGTGT TGACAATTAA TCATCGGCAT
     2941 AGTATATCGG CATAGTATAA TACGACAAGG TGAGGAACTA AACCATGGCC AAGTTGACCA
     3001 GTGCCGTTCC GGTGCTCACC GCGCGCGACG TCGCCGGAGC GGTCGAGTTC TGGACCGACC
     3061 GGCTCGGGTT CTCCCGGGAC TTCGTGGAGG ACGACTTCGC CGGTGTGGTC CGGGACGACG
     3121 TGACCCTGTT CATCAGCGCG GTCCAGGACC AGGTGGTGCC GGACAACACC CTGGCCTGGG
     3181 TGTGGGTGCG CGGCCTGGAC GAGCTGTACG CCGAGTGGTC GGAGGTCGTG TCCACGAACT
     3241 TCCGGGACGC CTCCGGGCCG GCCATGACCG AGATCGGCGA GCAGCCGTGG GGGCGGGAGT
     3301 TCGCCCTGCG CGACCCGGCC GGCAACTGCG TGCACTTCGT GGCCGAGGAG CAGGACTGAC
     3361 ACGTGCTACG AGATTTCGAT TCCACCGCCG CCTTCTATGA AAGGTTGGGC TTCGGAATCG
     3421 TTTTCCGGGA CGCCGGCTGG ATGATCCTCC AGCGCGGGGA TCTCATGCTG GAGTTCTTCG
     3481 CCCACCCCAA CTTGTTTATT GCAGCTTATA ATGGTTACAA ATAAAGCAAT AGCATCACAA
     3541 ATTTCACAAA TAAAGCATTT TTTTCACTGC ATTCTAGTTG TGGTTTGTCC AAACTCATCA
     3601 ATGTATCTTA TCATGTCTGT ATACCGTCGA CCTCTAGCTA GAGCTTGGCG TAATCATGGT
     3661 CATAGCTGTT TCCTGTGTGA AATTGTTATC CGCTCACAAT TCCACACAAC ATACGAGCCG
     3721 GAAGCATAAA GTGTAAAGCC TGGGGTGCCT AATGAGTGAG CTAACTCACA TTAATTGCGT
     3781 TGCGCTCACT GCCCGCTTTC CAGTCGGGAA ACCTGTCGTG CCAGCTGCAT TAATGAATCG
     3841 GCCAACGCGC GGGGAGAGGC GGTTTGCGTA TTGGGCGCTC TTCCGCTTCC TCGCTCACTG
     3901 ACTCGCTGCG CTCGGTCGTT CGGCTGCGGC GAGCGGTATC AGCTCACTCA AAGGCGGTAA
     3961 TACGGTTATC CACAGAATCA GGGGATAACG CAGGAAAGAA CATGTGAGCA AAAGGCCAGC
     4021 AAAAGGCCAG GAACCGTAAA AAGGCCGCGT TGCTGGCGTT TTTCCATAGG CTCCGCCCCC
     4081 CTGACGAGCA TCACAAAAAT CGACGCTCAA GTCAGAGGTG GCGAAACCCG ACAGGACTAT
     4141 AAAGATACCA GGCGTTTCCC CCTGGAAGCT CCCTCGTGCG CTCTCCTGTT CCGACCCTGC
     4201 CGCTTACCGG ATACCTGTCC GCCTTTCTCC CTTCGGGAAG CGTGGCGCTT TCTCATAGCT
     4261 CACGCTGTAG GTATCTCAGT TCGGTGTAGG TCGTTCGCTC CAAGCTGGGC TGTGTGCACG
     4321 AACCCCCCGT TCAGCCCGAC CGCTGCGCCT TATCCGGTAA CTATCGTCTT GAGTCCAACC
     4381 CGGTAAGACA CGACTTATCG CCACTGGCAG CAGCCACTGG TAACAGGATT AGCAGAGCGA
     4441 GGTATGTAGG CGGTGCTACA GAGTTCTTGA AGTGGTGGCC TAACTACGGC TACACTAGAA
     4501 GAACAGTATT TGGTATCTGC GCTCTGCTGA AGCCAGTTAC CTTCGGAAAA AGAGTTGGTA
     4561 GCTCTTGATC CGGCAAACAA ACCACCGCTG GTAGCGGTTT TTTTGTTTGC AAGCAGCAGA
     4621 TTACGCGCAG AAAAAAAGGA TCTCAAGAAG ATCCTTTGAT CTTTTCTACG GGGTCTGACG
     4681 CTCAGTGGAA CGAAAACTCA CGTTAAGGGA TTTTGGTCAT GAGATTATCA AAAAGGATCT
     4741 TCACCTAGAT CCTTTTAAAT TAAAAATGAA GTTTTAAATC AATCTAAAGT ATATATGAGT
     4801 AAACTTGGTC TGACAGTTAC CAATGCTTAA TCAGTGAGGC ACCTATCTCA GCGATCTGTC
     4861 TATTTCGTTC ATCCATAGTT GCCTGACTCC CCGTCGTGTA GATAACTACG ATACGGGAGG
     4921 GCTTACCATC TGGCCCCAGT GCTGCAATGA TACCGCGAGA CCCACGCTCA CCGGCTCCAG
     4981 ATTTATCAGC AATAAACCAG CCAGCCGGAA GGGCCGAGCG CAGAAGTGGT CCTGCAACTT
     5041 TATCCGCCTC CATCCAGTCT ATTAATTGTT GCCGGGAAGC TAGAGTAAGT AGTTCGCCAG
     5101 TTAATAGTTT GCGCAACGTT GTTGCCATTG CTACAGGCAT CGTGGTGTCA CGCTCGTCGT
     5161 TTGGTATGGC TTCATTCAGC TCCGGTTCCC AACGATCAAG GCGAGTTACA TGATCCCCCA
     5221 TGTTGTGCAA AAAAGCGGTT AGCTCCTTCG GTCCTCCGAT CGTTGTCAGA AGTAAGTTGG
     5281 CCGCAGTGTT ATCACTCATG GTTATGGCAG CACTGCATAA TTCTCTTACT GTCATGCCAT
     5341 CCGTAAGATG CTTTTCTGTG ACTGGTGAGT ACTCAACCAA GTCATTCTGA GAATAGTGTA
     5401 TGCGGCGACC GAGTTGCTCT TGCCCGGCGT CAATACGGGA TAATACCGCG CCACATAGCA
     5461 GAACTTTAAA AGTGCTCATC ATTGGAAAAC GTTCTTCGGG GCGAAAACTC TCAAGGATCT
     5521 TACCGCTGTT GAGATCCAGT TCGATGTAAC CCACTCGTGC ACCCAACTGA TCTTCAGCAT
     5581 CTTTTACTTT CACCAGCGTT TCTGGGTGAG CAAAAACAGG AAGGCAAAAT GCCGCAAAAA
     5641 AGGGAATAAG GGCGACACGG AAATGTTGAA TACTCATACT CTTCCTTTTT CAATATTATT
     5701 GAAGCATTTA TCAGGGTTAT TGTCTCATGA GCGGATACAT ATTTGAATGT ATTTAGAAAA
     5761 ATAAACAAAT AGGGGTTCCG CGCACATTTC CCCGAAAAGT GCCACCTGAC GTC
//
