# Supplementary material for: A platform for post-translational spatiotemporal control of cellular proteins
Source: Synth Biol (Oxf). 2021 Feb 2;6(1):ysab002. doi: 10.1093/synbio/ysab002 (PMC7976946; doi:10.1093/synbio/ysab002)
Supplement: ysab002_Supplementary_Data [file ysab002_supplementary_data.zip › pCMV_ETR-VHH-NLS-IRES-PIPKRAB.gb]

LOCUS       Copy_of_pcDNA4_CMV/ETR. 7579 bp ds-DNA     circular     16-DEC-2020
DEFINITION  .
FEATURES             Location/Qualifiers
     misc_feature    4304..4644
                     /label="Promoter SV40"
                     /ApEinfo_revcolor=#85dae9
                     /ApEinfo_fwdcolor=#85dae9
     misc_feature    2301..2306
                     /label="Kozak sequence"
                     /ApEinfo_revcolor=#ff00ff
                     /ApEinfo_fwdcolor=#ff00ff
     misc_feature    3084..3545
                     /label="KRAB"
                     /ApEinfo_revcolor=#faac61
                     /ApEinfo_fwdcolor=#faac61
     misc_feature    1663..1666
                     /label="Stop Codon + NotI Site"
                     /ApEinfo_revcolor=#c7b0e3
                     /ApEinfo_fwdcolor=#c7b0e3
     misc_feature    1642..1662
                     /label="SV40 NLS"
                     /ApEinfo_revcolor=#b7e6d7
                     /ApEinfo_fwdcolor=#b7e6d7
     misc_feature    5255..5385
                     /label="SV40 pA"
                     /ApEinfo_revcolor=#c6c9d1
                     /ApEinfo_fwdcolor=#c6c9d1
     misc_feature    3108..3128
                     /label="NLS"
                     /ApEinfo_revcolor=#804040
                     /ApEinfo_fwdcolor=#804040
     promoter        319..823
                     /label="CMV promoter"
                     /ApEinfo_revcolor=#9eafd2
                     /ApEinfo_fwdcolor=#9eafd2
     misc_feature    912..1051
                     /label="ETR4"
                     /ApEinfo_revcolor=#9eafd2
                     /ApEinfo_fwdcolor=#9eafd2
     misc_feature    1273..1620
                     /label="vhhGFP"
                     /ApEinfo_revcolor=#75c6a9
                     /ApEinfo_fwdcolor=#75c6a9
     misc_feature    1234..1266
                     /label="HA tag"
                     /ApEinfo_revcolor=#a187be
                     /ApEinfo_fwdcolor=#a187be
     misc_feature    4751..5125
                     /label="Zeocin"
                     /ApEinfo_revcolor=#0000ff
                     /ApEinfo_fwdcolor=#0000ff
     misc_feature    1059..1198
                     /label="ETR4"
                     /ApEinfo_revcolor=#9eafd2
                     /ApEinfo_fwdcolor=#9eafd2
     misc_feature    2307..3083
                     /label="PIP"
                     /ApEinfo_revcolor=#85dae9
                     /ApEinfo_fwdcolor=#85dae9
     misc_feature    2307..3545
                     /label="PIP-KRAB"
                     /ApEinfo_revcolor=#f58a5e
                     /ApEinfo_fwdcolor=#f58a5e
     misc_feature    complement(6583..7443)
                     /label="Amp"
                     /ApEinfo_revcolor=#0000ff
                     /ApEinfo_fwdcolor=#0000ff
     misc_feature    1672..2294
                     /label="IRES"
                     /ApEinfo_revcolor=#7bcdc8
                     /ApEinfo_fwdcolor=#7bcdc8
     misc_feature    2295..2300
                     /label="new"
                     /ApEinfo_revcolor=#ffef86
                     /ApEinfo_fwdcolor=#ffef86
     misc_feature    1631..1641
                     /label="GGG Linker"
                     /ApEinfo_revcolor=#b1ff67
                     /ApEinfo_fwdcolor=#b1ff67
     misc_feature    1667..1671
                     /label="new"
                     /ApEinfo_revcolor=#ffef86
                     /ApEinfo_fwdcolor=#ffef86
     misc_feature    3596..3820
                     /label="BGH pA"
                     /ApEinfo_revcolor=#c6c9d1
                     /ApEinfo_fwdcolor=#c6c9d1
ORIGIN
        1 GACGGATCGG GAGATCTCCC GATCCCCTAT GGTGCACTCT CAGTACAATC TGCTCTGATG
       61 CCGCATAGTT AAGCCAGTAT CTGCTCCCTG CTTGTGTGTT GGAGGTCGCT GAGTAGTGCG
      121 CGAGCAAAAT TTAAGCTACA ACAAGGCAAG GCTTGACCGA CAATTGCATG AAGAATCTGC
      181 TTAGGGTTAG GCGTTTTGCG CTGCTTCGCG ATGTACGGGC CAGATATACG CGTTGACATT
      241 GATTATTGAC TAGTTATTAA TAGTAATCAA TTACGGGGTC ATTAGTTCAT AGCCCATATA
      301 TGGAGTTCCG CCTGCAGGcc gcgttacata acttacggta aatggcccgc ctggctgacc
      361 gcccaacgac ccccgcccat tgacgtcaat aatgacgtat gttcccatag taacgccaat
      421 agggactttc cattgacgtc aatgggtgga gtatttacgg taaactgccc acttggcagt
      481 acatcaagtg tatcatatgc caagtacgcc ccctattgac gtcaatgacg gtaaatggcc
      541 cgcctggcat tatgcccagt acatgacctt atgggacttt cctacttggc agtacatcta
      601 cgtattagtc atcgctatta ccatggtgat gcggttttgg cagtacatca atgggcgtgg
      661 atagcggttt gactcacggg gatttccaag tctccacccc attgacgtca atgggagttt
      721 gttttggcac caaaatcaac gggactttcc aaaatgtcgt aacaactccg ccccattgac
      781 gcaaatgggc ggtaggcgtg tacggtggga ggtctatata agcagagctc gtttagtgaa
      841 ccgtcagatc gcctggagac gccatccacg ctgttttgac ctccatagaa gacaccgact
      901 ctagaGATAT CGATTGAATA TAACCGACGT GACTGTTACA TTTAGGGATT GAATATAACC
      961 GACGTGACTG TTACATTTAG GGATTGAATA TAACCGACGT GACTGTTACA TTTAGGGATT
     1021 GAATATAACC GACGTGACTG TTACATTTAG GGTTTATCGA TTGAATATAA CCGACGTGAC
     1081 TGTTACATTT AGGGATTGAA TATAACCGAC GTGACTGTTA CATTTAGGGA TTGAATATAA
     1141 CCGACGTGAC TGTTACATTT AGGGATTGAA TATAACCGAC GTGACTGTTA CATTTAGGGT
     1201 TTAAACCGGg gaAGCTTGCT AGCCGCCACC ATGTACCCTT ACGATGTGCC TGACTACGCG
     1261 ACTAGTGGCG GAGATCAAGT CCAACTGGTG GAGTCTGGTG GCGCTTTGGT GCAGCCAGGT
     1321 GGCTCTCTGC GTTTGTCCTG TGCCGCTTCT GGCTTCCCAG TGAACCGCTA TTCCATGCGC
     1381 TGGTATCGCC AGGCTCCAGG CAAAGAGCGT GAGTGGGTAG CCGGTATGTC CAGCGCGGGT
     1441 GATCGTAGCT CCTATGAAGA CTCCGTGAAG GGCCGTTTCA CCATCAGCCG TGACGATGCC
     1501 CGTAACACGG TGTATCTGCA AATGAACAGC TTGAAACCTG AAGATACGGC CGTGTATTAC
     1561 TGTAATGTGA ACGTGGGCTT CGAGTATTGG GGCCAAGGCA CCCAGGTCAC CGTCTCCAGC
     1621 GGAGCTAAGC TAGGAGGAGG Ccctaagaag aagcgcaagg tcTAAACCGG TCCGGGAGAG
     1681 TGGGATGAAT GGATATCTAA CGGATCCGCC CCTCTCCCTC CCCCCCCCCT AACGTTACTG
     1741 GCCGAAGCCG CTTGGAATAA GGCCGGTGTG CGTTTGTCTA TATGTTATTT TCCACCATAT
     1801 TGCCGTCTTT TGGCAATGTG AGGGCCCGGA AACCTGGCCC TGTCTTCTTG ACGAGCATTC
     1861 CTAGGGGTCT TTCCCCTCTC GCCAAAGGAA TGCAAGGTCT GTTGAATGTC GTGAAGGAAG
     1921 CAGTTCCTCT GGAAGCTTCT TGAAGACAAA CAACGTCTGT AGCGACCCTT TGCAGGCAGC
     1981 GGAACCCCCC ACCTGGCGAC AGGTGCCTCT GCGGCCAAAA GCCACGTGTA TAAGATACAC
     2041 CTGCAAAGGC GGCACAACCC CAGTGCCACG TTGTGAGTTG GATAGTTGTG GAAAGAGTCA
     2101 AATGGCTCTC CTCAAGCGTA TTCAACAAGG GGCTGAAGGA TGCCCAGAAG GTACCCCATT
     2161 GTATGGGATC TGATCTGGGG CCTCGGTACA CATGCTTTAC ATGTGTTTAG TCGAGGTTAA
     2221 AAAAACGTCT AGGCCCCCCG AACCACGGGG ACGTGGTTTT CCTTTGAAAA ACACGATGAT
     2281 AATATGGCCA CAACCTTAAG GCCACCATGA GTCGAGGAGA GGTACGAATG GCTAAGGCAG
     2341 GACGAGAGGG TCCTCGTGAT AGCGTGTGGC TGTCTGGTGA AGGACGACGA GGAGGTCGTC
     2401 GTGGTGGTCA ACCGTCTGGA CTCGACCGTG ATCGAATCAC AGGAGTTACC GTTCGGCTGC
     2461 TGGACACGGA AGGTCTGACG GGTTTCTCGA TGCGACGACT TGCAGCAGAG CTGAACGTCA
     2521 CTGCTATGTC CGTGTACTGG TACGTTGACA CCAAGGACCA GTTGCTTGAA CTCGCCCTGG
     2581 ACGCAGTCTT CGGCGAGCTG CGTCACCCTG ATCCTGACGC CGGACTCGAC TGGCGTGAGG
     2641 AACTGCGAGC CCTGGCTCGG GAGAACCGTG CGCTGCTTGT GCGACACCCC TGGTCGTCAC
     2701 GGCTGGTCGG CACCTACCTC AACATCGGCC CGCACTCGCT GGCCTTCTCC CGTGCGGTGC
     2761 AGAACGTTGT TCGCCGCAGC GGTCTGCCTG CACACCGACT GACAGGAGCA ATCTCGGCCG
     2821 TCTTCCAGTT CGTCTATGGC TACGGCACCA TCGAGGGCCG CTTCCTCGCT CGGGTGGCTG
     2881 ACACCGGGCT GAGTCCGGAG GAGTACTTCC AGGACTCGAT GACCGCGGTG ACCGAGGTGC
     2941 CGGACACCGC GGGCGTCATC GAGGACGCGC AGGACATCAT GGCGGCTCGT GGTGGCGACA
     3001 CCGTGGCGGA GATGCTGGAC CGGGACTTCG AGTTCGCCCT CGACCTGCTC GTCGCGGGTA
     3061 TCGACGCTAT GGTCGAACAG GCCTCCGCGT ACAGCCGCGC GCCAGACCCA AAAAAGAAAA
     3121 GAAAGGTAGA TCCAAAGAAG AAGAGAAAGG TAGATCCAAA AAAGAAGAGG AAGGTAATGG
     3181 ATGCTAAGTC ACTAACTGCC TGGTCCCGGA CACTGGTGAC CTTCAAGGAT GTATTTGTGG
     3241 ACTTCACCAG GGAGGAGTGG AAGCTGCTGG ACACTGCTCA GCAGATCGTG TACAGAAATG
     3301 TGATGCTGGA GAACTATAAG AACCTGGTTT CCTTGGGTTA TCAGCTTACT AAGCCAGATG
     3361 TGATCCTCCG GTTGGAGAAG GGAGAAGAGC CCTGGCTGGT GGAGAGAGAA ATTCACCAAG
     3421 AAACCCATCC TGATTCAGAG ACTGCATTTG AAATCAAATC ATCAGTTTCC AGCAGGAGCA
     3481 TTTTTAAAGA TAAGCAATCC TGTGACATTA AAATGGAAGG AATGGCAAGG AATGATCTCT
     3541 GGTAAGCGGC CGCTCGAGTC TAGAGGGCCC GTTTAAACCC GCTGATCAGC CTCGACTGTG
     3601 CCTTCTAGTT GCCAGCCATC TGTTGTTTGC CCCTCCCCCG TGCCTTCCTT GACCCTGGAA
     3661 GGTGCCACTC CCACTGTCCT TTCCTAATAA AATGAGGAAA TTGCATCGCA TTGTCTGAGT
     3721 AGGTGTCATT CTATTCTGGG GGGTGGGGTG GGGCAGGACA GCAAGGGGGA GGATTGGGAA
     3781 GACAATAGCA GGCATGCTGG GGATGCGGTG GGCTCTATGG CTTCTGAGGC GGAAAGAACC
     3841 AGCTGGGGCT CTAGGGGGTA TCCCCNNNNN NNNNNNNNNN NNNNNNNNNN NNNNNNNNNN
     3901 NNNNNNNNNN NNNNNNNNNN NNNNNNNNNN NNNNNNNNNN NNNNNNNNNN NNNNNNNNNN
     3961 NNNNNNNNNN NNNNNNNNNN NNNNNNNNNC NNNNNNNNNN NNNNNNNNNN NNNNNNNNNN
     4021 NNNNNNNNNN NNNNNNNNNN NNNNNNNNNN NNNNNNNNNN NNNNNNNNNN NNNNNNNNNN
     4081 NANNNNNNNN NNNNNNNNNN NNNNNNNNNN NNNNNNNNNN NNNNNNNNNN NCCTTTGACG
     4141 TTGGAGTCCA CGTTCTTTNN NNNNNNNNNN NNNNNNNNNN NNNNNNNNNN NNNNNACCCT
     4201 ATCTCGGTCT ATTCTTTTGA TTTATAAGGG ATTTTGCCGA TTTCGGCCTA TTGGTTAAAA
     4261 AATGAGCTGA TTTAACAAAA ATTTAACGCG AATTAATTCT GTGGAATGTG TGTCAGTTAG
     4321 GGTGTGGAAA GTCCCCAGGC TCCCCAGCAG GCAGAAGTAT GCAAAGCATG CATCTCAATT
     4381 AGTCAGCAAC CAGGTGTGGA AAGTCCCCAG GCTCCCCAGC AGGCAGAAGT ATGCAAAGCA
     4441 TGCATCTCAA TTAGTCAGCA ACCATAGTCC CGCCCCTAAC TCCGCCCATC CCGCCCCTAA
     4501 CTCCGCCCAG TTCCGCCCAT TCTCCGCCCC ATGGCTGACT AATTTTTTTT ATTTATGCAG
     4561 AGGCCGAGGC CGCCTCTGCC TCTGAGCTAT TCCAGAAGTA GTGAGGAGGC TTTTTTGGAG
     4621 GCCTAGGCTT TTGCAAAAAG CTCCCGGGAG CTTGTATATC CATTTTCGGA TCTGATCAGC
     4681 ACGTGTTGAC AATTAATCAT CGGCATAGTA TATCGGCATA GTATAATACG ACAAGGTGAG
     4741 GAACTAAACC ATGGCCAAGT TGACCAGTGC CGTTCCGGTG CTCACCGCGC GCGACGTCGC
     4801 CGGAGCGGTC GAGTTCTGGA CCGACCGGCT CGGGTTCTCC CGGGACTTCG TGGAGGACGA
     4861 CTTCGCCGGT GTGGTCCGGG ACGACGTGAC CCTGTTCATC AGCGCGGTCC AGGACCAGGT
     4921 GGTGCCGGAC AACACCCTGG CCTGGGTGTG GGTGCGCGGC CTGGACGAGC TGTACGCCGA
     4981 GTGGTCGGAG GTCGTGTCCA CGAACTTCCG GGACGCCTCC GGGCCGGCCA TGACCGAGAT
     5041 CGGCGAGCAG CCGTGGGGGC GGGAGTTCGC CCTGCGCGAC CCGGCCGGCA ACTGCGTGCA
     5101 CTTCGTGGCC GAGGAGCAGG ACTGACACGT GCTACGAGAT TTCGATTCCA CCGCCGCCTT
     5161 CTATGAAAGG TTGGGCTTCG GAATCGTTTT CCGGGACGCC GGCTGGATGA TCCTCCAGCG
     5221 CGGGGATCTC ATGCTGGAGT TCTTCGCCCA CCCCAACTTG TTTATTGCAG CTTATAATGG
     5281 TTACAAATAA AGCAATAGCA TCACAAATTT CACAAATAAA GCATTTTTTT CACTGCATTC
     5341 TAGTTGTGGT TTGTCCAAAC TCATCAATGT ATCTTATCAT GTCTGTATAC CGTCGACCTC
     5401 TAGCTAGAGC TTGGCGTAAT CATGGTCATA GCTGTTTCCT GTGTGAAATT GTTATCCGCT
     5461 CACAATTCCA CACAACATAC GAGCCGGAAG CATAAAGTGT AAAGCCTGGG GTGCCTAATG
     5521 AGTGAGCTAA CTCACATTAA TTGCGTTGCG CTCACTGCCC GCTTTCCAGT CGGGAAACCT
     5581 GTCGTGCCAG CTGCATTAAT GAATCGGCCA ACGCGCGGGG AGAGGCGGTT TGCGTATTGG
     5641 GCGCTCTTCC GCTTCCTCGC TCACTGACTC GCTGCGCTCG GTCGTTCGGC TGCGGCGAGC
     5701 GGTATCAGCT CACTCAAAGG CGGTAATACG GTTATCCACA GAATCAGGGG ATAACGCAGG
     5761 AAAGAACATG TGAGCAAAAG GCCAGCAAAA GGCCAGGAAC CGTAAAAAGG CCGCGTTGCT
     5821 GGCGTTTTTC CATAGGCTCC GCCCCCCTGA CGAGCATCAC AAAAATCGAC GCTCAAGTCA
     5881 GAGGTGGCGA AACCCGACAG GACTATAAAG ATACCAGGCG TTTCCCCCTG GAAGCTCCCT
     5941 CGTGCGCTCT CCTGTTCCGA CCCTGCCGCT TACCGGATAC CTGTCCGCCT TTCTCCCTTC
     6001 GGGAAGCGTG GCGCTTTCTC ATAGCTCACG CTGTAGGTAT CTCAGTTCGG TGTAGGTCGT
     6061 TCGCTCCAAG CTGGGCTGTG TGCACGAACC CCCCGTTCAG CCCGACCGCT GCGCCTTATC
     6121 CGGTAACTAT CGTCTTGAGT CCAACCCGGT AAGACACGAC TTATCGCCAC TGGCAGCAGC
     6181 CACTGGTAAC AGGATTAGCA GAGCGAGGTA TGTAGGCGGT GCTACAGAGT TCTTGAAGTG
     6241 GTGGCCTAAC TACGGCTACA CTAGAAGAAC AGTATTTGGT ATCTGCGCTC TGCTGAAGCC
     6301 AGTTACCTTC GGAAAAAGAG TTGGTAGCTC TTGATCCGGC AAACAAACCA CCGCTGGTAG
     6361 CGGTTTTTTT GTTTGCAAGC AGCAGATTAC GCGCAGAAAA AAAGGATCTC AAGAAGATCC
     6421 TTTGATCTTT TCTACGGGGT CTGACGCTCA GTGGAACGAA AACTCACGTT AAGGGATTTT
     6481 GGTCATGAGA TTATCAAAAA GGATCTTCAC CTAGATCCTT TTAAATTAAA AATGAAGTTT
     6541 TAAATCAATC TAAAGTATAT ATGAGTAAAC TTGGTCTGAC AGTTACCAAT GCTTAATCAG
     6601 TGAGGCACCT ATCTCAGCGA TCTGTCTATT TCGTTCATCC ATAGTTGCCT GACTCCCCGT
     6661 CGTGTAGATA ACTACGATAC GGGAGGGCTT ACCATCTGGC CCCAGTGCTG CAATGATACC
     6721 GCGAGACCCA CGCTCACCGG CTCCAGATTT ATCAGCAATA AACCAGCCAG CCGGAAGGGC
     6781 CGAGCGCAGA AGTGGTCCTG CAACTTTATC CGCCTCCATC CAGTCTATTA ATTGTTGCCG
     6841 GGAAGCTAGA GTAAGTAGTT CGCCAGTTAA TAGTTTGCGC AACGTTGTTG CCATTGCTAC
     6901 AGGCATCGTG GTGTCACGCT CGTCGTTTGG TATGGCTTCA TTCAGCTCCG GTTCCCAACG
     6961 ATCAAGGCGA GTTACATGAT CCCCCATGTT GTGCAAAAAA GCGGTTAGCT CCTTCGGTCC
     7021 TCCGATCGTT GTCAGAAGTA AGTTGGCCGC AGTGTTATCA CTCATGGTTA TGGCAGCACT
     7081 GCATAATTCT CTTACTGTCA TGCCATCCGT AAGATGCTTT TCTGTGACTG GTGAGTACTC
     7141 AACCAAGTCA TTCTGAGAAT AGTGTATGCG GCGACCGAGT TGCTCTTGCC CGGCGTCAAT
     7201 ACGGGATAAT ACCGCGCCAC ATAGCAGAAC TTTAAAAGTG CTCATCATTG GAAAACGTTC
     7261 TTCGGGGCGA AAACTCTCAA GGATCTTACC GCTGTTGAGA TCCAGTTCGA TGTAACCCAC
     7321 TCGTGCACCC AACTGATCTT CAGCATCTTT TACTTTCACC AGCGTTTCTG GGTGAGCAAA
     7381 AACAGGAAGG CAAAATGCCG CAAAAAAGGG AATAAGGGCG ACACGGAAAT GTTGAATACT
     7441 CATACTCTTC CTTTTTCAAT ATTATTGAAG CATTTATCAG GGTTATTGTC TCATGAGCGG
     7501 ATACATATTT GAATGTATTT AGAAAAATAA ACAAATAGGG GTTCCGCGCA CATTTCCCCG
     7561 AAAAGTGCCA CCTGACGTC
//
