# Supplementary material for: A platform for post-translational spatiotemporal control of cellular proteins
Source: Synth Biol (Oxf). 2021 Feb 2;6(1):ysab002. doi: 10.1093/synbio/ysab002 (PMC7976946; doi:10.1093/synbio/ysab002)
Supplement: ysab002_Supplementary_Data [file ysab002_supplementary_data.zip › pCMV_ETR-VHH-ODC(wt).gb]

LOCUS       Copy_of_pcDNA4_CMV/ETR. 5847 bp ds-DNA     circular     29-OCT-2020
DEFINITION  .
FEATURES             Location/Qualifiers
     misc_feature    1059..1198
                     /label="ETR4"
                     /ApEinfo_revcolor=#9eafd2
                     /ApEinfo_fwdcolor=#9eafd2
     promoter        319..823
                     /label="CMV promoter"
                     /ApEinfo_revcolor=#9eafd2
                     /ApEinfo_fwdcolor=#9eafd2
     misc_feature    1252..1284
                     /label="HA tag"
                     /ApEinfo_revcolor=#a187be
                     /ApEinfo_fwdcolor=#a187be
     misc_feature    1291..1638
                     /label="vhhGFP"
                     /ApEinfo_revcolor=#75c6a9
                     /ApEinfo_fwdcolor=#75c6a9
     misc_feature    3019..3393
                     /label="Zeocin"
                     /ApEinfo_revcolor=#0000ff
                     /ApEinfo_fwdcolor=#0000ff
     misc_feature    1864..2088
                     /label="BGH pA"
                     /ApEinfo_revcolor=#c6c9d1
                     /ApEinfo_fwdcolor=#c6c9d1
     misc_feature    3523..3653
                     /label="SV40 pA"
                     /ApEinfo_revcolor=#c6c9d1
                     /ApEinfo_fwdcolor=#c6c9d1
     misc_feature    1660..1779
                     /label="ODC degron"
                     /ApEinfo_revcolor=#b4abac
                     /ApEinfo_fwdcolor=#b4abac
     misc_feature    912..1051
                     /label="ETR4"
                     /ApEinfo_revcolor=#9eafd2
                     /ApEinfo_fwdcolor=#9eafd2
     misc_feature    complement(4851..5711)
                     /label="Amp"
                     /ApEinfo_revcolor=#0000ff
                     /ApEinfo_fwdcolor=#0000ff
     misc_feature    2572..2912
                     /label="Promoter SV40"
                     /ApEinfo_revcolor=#85dae9
                     /ApEinfo_fwdcolor=#85dae9
ORIGIN
        1 GACGGATCGG GAGATCTCCC GATCCCCTAT GGTGCACTCT CAGTACAATC TGCTCTGATG
       61 CCGCATAGTT AAGCCAGTAT CTGCTCCCTG CTTGTGTGTT GGAGGTCGCT GAGTAGTGCG
      121 CGAGCAAAAT TTAAGCTACA ACAAGGCAAG GCTTGACCGA CAATTGCATG AAGAATCTGC
      181 TTAGGGTTAG GCGTTTTGCG CTGCTTCGCG ATGTACGGGC CAGATATACG CGTTGACATT
      241 GATTATTGAC TAGTTATTAA TAGTAATCAA TTACGGGGTC ATTAGTTCAT AGCCCATATA
      301 TGGAGTTCCG CCTGCAGGcc gcgttacata acttacggta aatggcccgc ctggctgacc
      361 gcccaacgac ccccgcccat tgacgtcaat aatgacgtat gttcccatag taacgccaat
      421 agggactttc cattgacgtc aatgggtgga gtatttacgg taaactgccc acttggcagt
      481 acatcaagtg tatcatatgc caagtacgcc ccctattgac gtcaatgacg gtaaatggcc
      541 cgcctggcat tatgcccagt acatgacctt atgggacttt cctacttggc agtacatcta
      601 cgtattagtc atcgctatta ccatggtgat gcggttttgg cagtacatca atgggcgtgg
      661 atagcggttt gactcacggg gatttccaag tctccacccc attgacgtca atgggagttt
      721 gttttggcac caaaatcaac gggactttcc aaaatgtcgt aacaactccg ccccattgac
      781 gcaaatgggc ggtaggcgtg tacggtggga ggtctatata agcagagctc gtttagtgaa
      841 ccgtcagatc gcctggagac gccatccacg ctgttttgac ctccatagaa gacaccgact
      901 ctagaGATAT CGATTGAATA TAACCGACGT GACTGTTACA TTTAGGGATT GAATATAACC
      961 GACGTGACTG TTACATTTAG GGATTGAATA TAACCGACGT GACTGTTACA TTTAGGGATT
     1021 GAATATAACC GACGTGACTG TTACATTTAG GGTTTATCGA TTGAATATAA CCGACGTGAC
     1081 TGTTACATTT AGGGATTGAA TATAACCGAC GTGACTGTTA CATTTAGGGA TTGAATATAA
     1141 CCGACGTGAC TGTTACATTT AGGGATTGAA TATAACCGAC GTGACTGTTA CATTTAGGGT
     1201 TTAAACCGGg gaAGCTTGGT ACCGAGCTCG GATCCACCGG TCGCCACCAT GTACCCTTAC
     1261 GATGTGCCTG ACTACGCGAC TAGTGGCGGA GATCAAGTCC AACTGGTGGA GTCTGGTGGC
     1321 GCTTTGGTGC AGCCAGGTGG CTCTCTGCGT TTGTCCTGTG CCGCTTCTGG CTTCCCAGTG
     1381 AACCGCTATT CCATGCGCTG GTATCGCCAG GCTCCAGGCA AAGAGCGTGA GTGGGTAGCC
     1441 GGTATGTCCA GCGCGGGTGA TCGTAGCTCC TATGAAGACT CCGTGAAGGG CCGTTTCACC
     1501 ATCAGCCGTG ACGATGCCCG TAACACGGTG TATCTGCAAA TGAACAGCTT GAAACCTGAA
     1561 GATACGGCCG TGTATTACTG TAATGTGAAC GTGGGCTTCG AGTATTGGGG CCAAGGCACC
     1621 CAGGTCACCG TCTCCAGCGG AGCTAAGCTA GGAGGAGGCA ACCCCGACTT CCCACCCGAA
     1681 GTAGAGGAAC AGGATGCCAG CACCCTGCCT GTGTCTTGTG CCTGGGAGAG TGGGATGAAA
     1741 CGCCACAGAG CAGCCTGTGC TTCGGCTAGT ATTAATGTGT AGCCCGGGAA TTCTGCAGAT
     1801 ATCCAGCACA GTGGCGGCCG CTCGAGTCTA GAGGGCCCGT TTAAACCCGC TGATCAGCCT
     1861 CGACTGTGCC TTCTAGTTGC CAGCCATCTG TTGTTTGCCC CTCCCCCGTG CCTTCCTTGA
     1921 CCCTGGAAGG TGCCACTCCC ACTGTCCTTT CCTAATAAAA TGAGGAAATT GCATCGCATT
     1981 GTCTGAGTAG GTGTCATTCT ATTCTGGGGG GTGGGGTGGG GCAGGACAGC AAGGGGGAGG
     2041 ATTGGGAAGA CAATAGCAGG CATGCTGGGG ATGCGGTGGG CTCTATGGCT TCTGAGGCGG
     2101 AAAGAACCAG CTGGGGCTCT AGGGGGTATC CCCNNNNNNN NNNNNNNNNN NNNNNNNNNN
     2161 NNNNNNNNNN NNNNNNNNNN NNNNNNNNNN NNNNNNNNNN NNNNNNNNNN NNNNNNNNNN
     2221 NNNNNNNNNN NNNNNNNNNN NNNNNNNNNN NNNNNNNCNN NNNNNNNNNN NNNNNNNNNN
     2281 NNNNNNNNNN NNNNNNNNNN NNNNNNNNNN NNNNNNNNNN NNNNNNNNNN NNNNNNNNNN
     2341 NNNNNNNNNA NNNNNNNNNN NNNNNNNNNN NNNNNNNNNN NNNNNNNNNN NNNNNNNNNC
     2401 CTTTGACGTT GGAGTCCACG TTCTTTNNNN NNNNNNNNNN NNNNNNNNNN NNNNNNNNNN
     2461 NNNACCCTAT CTCGGTCTAT TCTTTTGATT TATAAGGGAT TTTGCCGATT TCGGCCTATT
     2521 GGTTAAAAAA TGAGCTGATT TAACAAAAAT TTAACGCGAA TTAATTCTGT GGAATGTGTG
     2581 TCAGTTAGGG TGTGGAAAGT CCCCAGGCTC CCCAGCAGGC AGAAGTATGC AAAGCATGCA
     2641 TCTCAATTAG TCAGCAACCA GGTGTGGAAA GTCCCCAGGC TCCCCAGCAG GCAGAAGTAT
     2701 GCAAAGCATG CATCTCAATT AGTCAGCAAC CATAGTCCCG CCCCTAACTC CGCCCATCCC
     2761 GCCCCTAACT CCGCCCAGTT CCGCCCATTC TCCGCCCCAT GGCTGACTAA TTTTTTTTAT
     2821 TTATGCAGAG GCCGAGGCCG CCTCTGCCTC TGAGCTATTC CAGAAGTAGT GAGGAGGCTT
     2881 TTTTGGAGGC CTAGGCTTTT GCAAAAAGCT CCCGGGAGCT TGTATATCCA TTTTCGGATC
     2941 TGATCAGCAC GTGTTGACAA TTAATCATCG GCATAGTATA TCGGCATAGT ATAATACGAC
     3001 AAGGTGAGGA ACTAAACCAT GGCCAAGTTG ACCAGTGCCG TTCCGGTGCT CACCGCGCGC
     3061 GACGTCGCCG GAGCGGTCGA GTTCTGGACC GACCGGCTCG GGTTCTCCCG GGACTTCGTG
     3121 GAGGACGACT TCGCCGGTGT GGTCCGGGAC GACGTGACCC TGTTCATCAG CGCGGTCCAG
     3181 GACCAGGTGG TGCCGGACAA CACCCTGGCC TGGGTGTGGG TGCGCGGCCT GGACGAGCTG
     3241 TACGCCGAGT GGTCGGAGGT CGTGTCCACG AACTTCCGGG ACGCCTCCGG GCCGGCCATG
     3301 ACCGAGATCG GCGAGCAGCC GTGGGGGCGG GAGTTCGCCC TGCGCGACCC GGCCGGCAAC
     3361 TGCGTGCACT TCGTGGCCGA GGAGCAGGAC TGACACGTGC TACGAGATTT CGATTCCACC
     3421 GCCGCCTTCT ATGAAAGGTT GGGCTTCGGA ATCGTTTTCC GGGACGCCGG CTGGATGATC
     3481 CTCCAGCGCG GGGATCTCAT GCTGGAGTTC TTCGCCCACC CCAACTTGTT TATTGCAGCT
     3541 TATAATGGTT ACAAATAAAG CAATAGCATC ACAAATTTCA CAAATAAAGC ATTTTTTTCA
     3601 CTGCATTCTA GTTGTGGTTT GTCCAAACTC ATCAATGTAT CTTATCATGT CTGTATACCG
     3661 TCGACCTCTA GCTAGAGCTT GGCGTAATCA TGGTCATAGC TGTTTCCTGT GTGAAATTGT
     3721 TATCCGCTCA CAATTCCACA CAACATACGA GCCGGAAGCA TAAAGTGTAA AGCCTGGGGT
     3781 GCCTAATGAG TGAGCTAACT CACATTAATT GCGTTGCGCT CACTGCCCGC TTTCCAGTCG
     3841 GGAAACCTGT CGTGCCAGCT GCATTAATGA ATCGGCCAAC GCGCGGGGAG AGGCGGTTTG
     3901 CGTATTGGGC GCTCTTCCGC TTCCTCGCTC ACTGACTCGC TGCGCTCGGT CGTTCGGCTG
     3961 CGGCGAGCGG TATCAGCTCA CTCAAAGGCG GTAATACGGT TATCCACAGA ATCAGGGGAT
     4021 AACGCAGGAA AGAACATGTG AGCAAAAGGC CAGCAAAAGG CCAGGAACCG TAAAAAGGCC
     4081 GCGTTGCTGG CGTTTTTCCA TAGGCTCCGC CCCCCTGACG AGCATCACAA AAATCGACGC
     4141 TCAAGTCAGA GGTGGCGAAA CCCGACAGGA CTATAAAGAT ACCAGGCGTT TCCCCCTGGA
     4201 AGCTCCCTCG TGCGCTCTCC TGTTCCGACC CTGCCGCTTA CCGGATACCT GTCCGCCTTT
     4261 CTCCCTTCGG GAAGCGTGGC GCTTTCTCAT AGCTCACGCT GTAGGTATCT CAGTTCGGTG
     4321 TAGGTCGTTC GCTCCAAGCT GGGCTGTGTG CACGAACCCC CCGTTCAGCC CGACCGCTGC
     4381 GCCTTATCCG GTAACTATCG TCTTGAGTCC AACCCGGTAA GACACGACTT ATCGCCACTG
     4441 GCAGCAGCCA CTGGTAACAG GATTAGCAGA GCGAGGTATG TAGGCGGTGC TACAGAGTTC
     4501 TTGAAGTGGT GGCCTAACTA CGGCTACACT AGAAGAACAG TATTTGGTAT CTGCGCTCTG
     4561 CTGAAGCCAG TTACCTTCGG AAAAAGAGTT GGTAGCTCTT GATCCGGCAA ACAAACCACC
     4621 GCTGGTAGCG GTTTTTTTGT TTGCAAGCAG CAGATTACGC GCAGAAAAAA AGGATCTCAA
     4681 GAAGATCCTT TGATCTTTTC TACGGGGTCT GACGCTCAGT GGAACGAAAA CTCACGTTAA
     4741 GGGATTTTGG TCATGAGATT ATCAAAAAGG ATCTTCACCT AGATCCTTTT AAATTAAAAA
     4801 TGAAGTTTTA AATCAATCTA AAGTATATAT GAGTAAACTT GGTCTGACAG TTACCAATGC
     4861 TTAATCAGTG AGGCACCTAT CTCAGCGATC TGTCTATTTC GTTCATCCAT AGTTGCCTGA
     4921 CTCCCCGTCG TGTAGATAAC TACGATACGG GAGGGCTTAC CATCTGGCCC CAGTGCTGCA
     4981 ATGATACCGC GAGACCCACG CTCACCGGCT CCAGATTTAT CAGCAATAAA CCAGCCAGCC
     5041 GGAAGGGCCG AGCGCAGAAG TGGTCCTGCA ACTTTATCCG CCTCCATCCA GTCTATTAAT
     5101 TGTTGCCGGG AAGCTAGAGT AAGTAGTTCG CCAGTTAATA GTTTGCGCAA CGTTGTTGCC
     5161 ATTGCTACAG GCATCGTGGT GTCACGCTCG TCGTTTGGTA TGGCTTCATT CAGCTCCGGT
     5221 TCCCAACGAT CAAGGCGAGT TACATGATCC CCCATGTTGT GCAAAAAAGC GGTTAGCTCC
     5281 TTCGGTCCTC CGATCGTTGT CAGAAGTAAG TTGGCCGCAG TGTTATCACT CATGGTTATG
     5341 GCAGCACTGC ATAATTCTCT TACTGTCATG CCATCCGTAA GATGCTTTTC TGTGACTGGT
     5401 GAGTACTCAA CCAAGTCATT CTGAGAATAG TGTATGCGGC GACCGAGTTG CTCTTGCCCG
     5461 GCGTCAATAC GGGATAATAC CGCGCCACAT AGCAGAACTT TAAAAGTGCT CATCATTGGA
     5521 AAACGTTCTT CGGGGCGAAA ACTCTCAAGG ATCTTACCGC TGTTGAGATC CAGTTCGATG
     5581 TAACCCACTC GTGCACCCAA CTGATCTTCA GCATCTTTTA CTTTCACCAG CGTTTCTGGG
     5641 TGAGCAAAAA CAGGAAGGCA AAATGCCGCA AAAAAGGGAA TAAGGGCGAC ACGGAAATGT
     5701 TGAATACTCA TACTCTTCCT TTTTCAATAT TATTGAAGCA TTTATCAGGG TTATTGTCTC
     5761 ATGAGCGGAT ACATATTTGA ATGTATTTAG AAAAATAAAC AAATAGGGGT TCCGCGCACA
     5821 TTTCCCCGAA AAGTGCCACC TGACGTC
//
