# Supplementary material for: A platform for post-translational spatiotemporal control of cellular proteins
Source: Synth Biol (Oxf). 2021 Feb 2;6(1):ysab002. doi: 10.1093/synbio/ysab002 (PMC7976946; doi:10.1093/synbio/ysab002)
Supplement: ysab002_Supplementary_Data [file ysab002_supplementary_data.zip › pCMV_PIR-VHH-MOM-IRES-EKRAB.gb]

LOCUS       pcDNA4_CMV/PIR.myc-VHH- 7323 bp ds-DNA     circular     16-DEC-2020
DEFINITION  .
FEATURES             Location/Qualifiers
     Localization Tag 919..1035
                      /label="OMP25 (MOM tag)"
                      /ApEinfo_revcolor=#b7e6d7
                      /ApEinfo_fwdcolor=#b7e6d7
     misc_feature     2687..2720
                      /label="Homologous sequence"
                      /ApEinfo_revcolor=#ff9ccd
                      /ApEinfo_fwdcolor=#ff9ccd
     misc_feature     550..897
                      /label="vhhGFP"
                      /ApEinfo_revcolor=#75c6a9
                      /ApEinfo_fwdcolor=#75c6a9
     misc_feature     2774..2998
                      /label="BGH pA"
                      /ApEinfo_revcolor=#c6c9d1
                      /ApEinfo_fwdcolor=#c6c9d1
     misc_feature     493..498
                      /label="Kozak sequence"
                      /ApEinfo_revcolor=#ff00ff
                      /ApEinfo_fwdcolor=#ff00ff
     promoter         51..250
                      /label="CMV promoter"
                      /ApEinfo_revcolor=#9eafd2
                      /ApEinfo_fwdcolor=#9eafd2
     misc_feature     908..918
                      /label="GGG Linker"
                      /ApEinfo_revcolor=#b1ff67
                      /ApEinfo_fwdcolor=#b1ff67
     misc_feature     1680..2723
                      /label="E-KRAB"
                      /ApEinfo_revcolor=#0000ff
                      /ApEinfo_fwdcolor=#0000ff
     misc_feature     1674..1679
                      /label="Kozak sequence"
                      /ApEinfo_revcolor=#ff00ff
                      /ApEinfo_fwdcolor=#ff00ff
     misc_feature     408..474
                      /label="PIR"
                      /ApEinfo_revcolor=#9eafd2
                      /ApEinfo_fwdcolor=#9eafd2
     misc_feature     4433..4563
                      /label="SV40 pA"
                      /ApEinfo_revcolor=#c6c9d1
                      /ApEinfo_fwdcolor=#c6c9d1
     misc_feature     3482..3822
                      /label="Promoter SV40"
                      /ApEinfo_revcolor=#85dae9
                      /ApEinfo_fwdcolor=#85dae9
     misc_feature     3929..4303
                      /label="Zeocin"
                      /ApEinfo_revcolor=#0000ff
                      /ApEinfo_fwdcolor=#0000ff
     misc_feature     532..549
                      /label="Linker"
                      /ApEinfo_revcolor=#f58a5e
                      /ApEinfo_fwdcolor=#f58a5e
     misc_feature     262..328
                      /label="PIR"
                      /ApEinfo_revcolor=#9eafd2
                      /ApEinfo_fwdcolor=#9eafd2
     misc_feature     335..401
                      /label="PIR"
                      /ApEinfo_revcolor=#9eafd2
                      /ApEinfo_fwdcolor=#9eafd2
     promoter         join(6991..7323,1..50)
                      /label="CMV enhancer"
                      /ApEinfo_revcolor=#c7b0e3
                      /ApEinfo_fwdcolor=#c7b0e3
     misc_feature     1040..1044
                      /label="new"
                      /ApEinfo_revcolor=#ffef86
                      /ApEinfo_fwdcolor=#ffef86
     misc_feature     928..1035
                      /label="OMP25 TM Domain "
                      /ApEinfo_revcolor=#f58a5e
                      /ApEinfo_fwdcolor=#f58a5e
     Tag              502..531
                      /label="Myc"
                      /ApEinfo_revcolor=#c6c9d1
                      /ApEinfo_fwdcolor=#c6c9d1
     misc_feature     complement(5761..6621)
                      /label="Amp"
                      /ApEinfo_revcolor=#0000ff
                      /ApEinfo_fwdcolor=#0000ff
     misc_feature     1045..1667
                      /label="IRES"
                      /ApEinfo_revcolor=#7bcdc8
                      /ApEinfo_fwdcolor=#7bcdc8
ORIGIN
        1 ACTTTCCTAC TTGGCAGTAC ATCTACGTAT TAGTCATCGC TATTACCATG GTGATGCGGT
       61 TTTGGCAGTA CATCAATGGG CGTGGATAGC GGTTTGACTC ACGGGGATTT CCAAGTCTCC
      121 ACCCCATTGA CGTCAATGGG AGTTTGTTTT GGCACCAAAA TCAACGGGAC TTTCCAAAAT
      181 GTCGTAACAA CTCCGCCCCA TTGACGCAAA TGGGCGGTAG GCGTGTACGG TGGGAGGTCT
      241 ATATAAGCAG AGCTCTCTAG AGAAATAGCG CTGTACAGCG TATGGGAATC TCTTGTACGG
      301 TGTACGAGTA TCTTCCCGTA CACCGTACGC TAGAGAAATA GCGCTGTACA GCGTATGGGA
      361 ATCTCTTGTA CGGTGTACGA GTATCTTCCC GTACACCGTA CGCTAGAGAA ATAGCGCTGT
      421 ACAGCGTATG GGAATCTCTT GTACGGTGTA CGAGTATCTT CCCGTACACC GTACGCTAGC
      481 TTTAAAGGCG CCGCCACCAT GGAGCAGAAG TTGATCTCCG AGGAAGACTT GGGTGGTTCT
      541 TCTGGTGGTG ATCAAGTCCA ACTGGTGGAG TCTGGTGGCG CTTTGGTGCA GCCAGGTGGC
      601 TCTCTGCGTT TGTCCTGTGC CGCTTCTGGC TTCCCAGTGA ACCGCTATTC CATGCGCTGG
      661 TATCGCCAGG CTCCAGGCAA AGAGCGTGAG TGGGTAGCCG GTATGTCCAG CGCGGGTGAT
      721 CGTAGCTCCT ATGAAGACTC CGTGAAGGGC CGTTTCACCA TCAGCCGTGA CGATGCCCGT
      781 AACACGGTGT ATCTGCAAAT GAACAGCTTG AAACCTGAAG ATACGGCCGT GTATTACTGT
      841 AATGTGAACG TGGGCTTCGA GTATTGGGGC CAAGGCACCC AGGTCACCGT CTCCAGCGGA
      901 GCTAAGCTAG GAGGAGGCac gcgtgggcga ggcgacggag agccgagtgg agttcctgta
      961 gctgtggtgc tgctgccagt gtttgccctt accctggtag cagtttgggc cttcgtgaga
     1021 taccgaaagc agctcTAAAC CGGTCCGGGA GAGTGGGATG AATGGATATC TAACGGATCC
     1081 GCCCCTCTCC CTCCCCCCCC CCTAACGTTA CTGGCCGAAG CCGCTTGGAA TAAGGCCGGT
     1141 GTGCGTTTGT CTATATGTTA TTTTCCACCA TATTGCCGTC TTTTGGCAAT GTGAGGGCCC
     1201 GGAAACCTGG CCCTGTCTTC TTGACGAGCA TTCCTAGGGG TCTTTCCCCT CTCGCCAAAG
     1261 GAATGCAAGG TCTGTTGAAT GTCGTGAAGG AAGCAGTTCC TCTGGAAGCT TCTTGAAGAC
     1321 AAACAACGTC TGTAGCGACC CTTTGCAGGC AGCGGAACCC CCCACCTGGC GACAGGTGCC
     1381 TCTGCGGCCA AAAGCCACGT GTATAAGATA CACCTGCAAA GGCGGCACAA CCCCAGTGCC
     1441 ACGTTGTGAG TTGGATAGTT GTGGAAAGAG TCAAATGGCT CTCCTCAAGC GTATTCAACA
     1501 AGGGGCTGAA GGATGCCCAG AAGGTACCCC ATTGTATGGG ATCTGATCTG GGGCCTCGGT
     1561 ACACATGCTT TACATGTGTT TAGTCGAGGT TAAAAAAACG TCTAGGCCCC CCGAACCACG
     1621 GGGACGTGGT TTTCCTTTGA AAAACACGAT GATAATATGG CCACAACCTT AAGGCCACCA
     1681 TGCCTCGCCC AAAGTTGAAG AGTGATGACG AGGTACTCGA GGCCGCCACC GTAGTGCTGA
     1741 AGCGTTGCGG TCCCATAGAG TTCACGCTCA GCGGAGTAGC AAAGGAGGTG GGGCTCTCCC
     1801 GCGCAGCGTT AATCCAGCGC TTCACCAACC GCGATACGCT GCTGGTGAGG ATGATGGAGC
     1861 GCGGCGTCGA GCAGGTGCGG CATTACCTGA ATGCGATACC GATAGGCGCA GGGCCGCAAG
     1921 GGCTCTGGGA ATTTTTGCAG GTGCTCGTTC GGAGCATGAA CACTCGCAAC GACTTCTCGG
     1981 TGAACTATCT CATCTCCTGG TACGAGCTCC AGGTGCCGGA GCTACGCACG CTTGCGATCC
     2041 AGCGGAACCG CGCGGTGGTG GAGGGGATCC GCAAGCGACT GCCCCCAGGT GCTCCTGCGG
     2101 CAGCTGAGTT GCTCCTGCAC TCGGTCATCG CTGGCGCGAC GATGCAGTGG GCCGTCGATC
     2161 CGGATGGTGA GCTAGCTGAT CATGTGCTGG CTCAGATCGC TGCCATCCTG TGTTTAATGT
     2221 TTCCCGAACA CGACGATTTC CAACTCCTCC AGGCACATGC GTCCGCGTAC AGCCGCGCGC
     2281 CAGATCCAAA AAAGAAGAGA AAGGTAGATC CAAAAAAGAA ACGGAAAGTG GACCCGAAGA
     2341 AGAAACGTAA GGTGATGGAT GCTAAGTCAC TAACTGCCTG GTCCCGGACA CTGGTGACCT
     2401 TCAAGGATGT ATTTGTGGAC TTCACCAGGG AGGAGTGGAA GCTGCTGGAC ACTGCTCAGC
     2461 AGATCGTGTA CAGAAATGTG ATGCTGGAGA ACTATAAGAA CCTGGTTTCC TTGGGTTATC
     2521 AGCTTACTAA GCCAGATGTG ATCCTCCGGT TGGAGAAGGG AGAAGAGCCC TGGCTGGTGG
     2581 AGAGAGAAAT TCACCAAGAG ACCCATCCTG ATTCAGAGAC TGCATTTGAA ATCAAATCAT
     2641 CAGTTTCCAG CAGGAGCATT TTTAAAGATA AGCAATCCTG TGACATTAAA ATGGAAGGCA
     2701 TGGCCAGGAA CGACCTCTGG TAGGCGGCCG CTCGAGTCTA GAGGGCCCGT TTAAACCCGC
     2761 TGATCAGCCT CGACTGTGCC TTCTAGTTGC CAGCCATCTG TTGTTTGCCC CTCCCCCGTG
     2821 CCTTCCTTGA CCCTGGAAGG TGCCACTCCC ACTGTCCTTT CCTAATAAAA TGAGGAAATT
     2881 GCATCGCATT GTCTGAGTAG GTGTCATTCT ATTCTGGGGG GTGGGGTGGG GCAGGACAGC
     2941 AAGGGGGAGG ATTGGGAAGA CAATAGCAGG CATGCTGGGG ATGCGGTGGG CTCTATGGCT
     3001 TCTGAGGCGG AAAGAACCAG CTGGGGCTCT AGGGGGTATC CCCNNNNNNN NNNNNNNNNN
     3061 NNNNNNNNNN NNNNNNNNNN NNNNNNNNNN NNNNNNNNNN NNNNNNNNNN NNNNNNNNNN
     3121 NNNNNNNNNN NNNNNNNNNN NNNNNNNNNN NNNNNNNNNN NNNNNNNCNN NNNNNNNNNN
     3181 NNNNNNNNNN NNNNNNNNNN NNNNNNNNNN NNNNNNNNNN NNNNNNNNNN NNNNNNNNNN
     3241 NNNNNNNNNN NNNNNNNNNA NNNNNNNNNN NNNNNNNNNN NNNNNNNNNN NNNNNNNNNN
     3301 NNNNNNNNNC CTTTGACGTT GGAGTCCACG TTCTTTNNNN NNNNNNNNNN NNNNNNNNNN
     3361 NNNNNNNNNN NNNACCCTAT CTCGGTCTAT TCTTTTGATT TATAAGGGAT TTTGCCGATT
     3421 TCGGCCTATT GGTTAAAAAA TGAGCTGATT TAACAAAAAT TTAACGCGAA TTAATTCTGT
     3481 GGAATGTGTG TCAGTTAGGG TGTGGAAAGT CCCCAGGCTC CCCAGCAGGC AGAAGTATGC
     3541 AAAGCATGCA TCTCAATTAG TCAGCAACCA GGTGTGGAAA GTCCCCAGGC TCCCCAGCAG
     3601 GCAGAAGTAT GCAAAGCATG CATCTCAATT AGTCAGCAAC CATAGTCCCG CCCCTAACTC
     3661 CGCCCATCCC GCCCCTAACT CCGCCCAGTT CCGCCCATTC TCCGCCCCAT GGCTGACTAA
     3721 TTTTTTTTAT TTATGCAGAG GCCGAGGCCG CCTCTGCCTC TGAGCTATTC CAGAAGTAGT
     3781 GAGGAGGCTT TTTTGGAGGC CTAGGCTTTT GCAAAAAGCT CCCGGGAGCT TGTATATCCA
     3841 TTTTCGGATC TGATCAGCAC GTGTTGACAA TTAATCATCG GCATAGTATA TCGGCATAGT
     3901 ATAATACGAC AAGGTGAGGA ACTAAACCAT GGCCAAGTTG ACCAGTGCCG TTCCGGTGCT
     3961 CACCGCGCGC GACGTCGCCG GAGCGGTCGA GTTCTGGACC GACCGGCTCG GGTTCTCCCG
     4021 GGACTTCGTG GAGGACGACT TCGCCGGTGT GGTCCGGGAC GACGTGACCC TGTTCATCAG
     4081 CGCGGTCCAG GACCAGGTGG TGCCGGACAA CACCCTGGCC TGGGTGTGGG TGCGCGGCCT
     4141 GGACGAGCTG TACGCCGAGT GGTCGGAGGT CGTGTCCACG AACTTCCGGG ACGCCTCCGG
     4201 GCCGGCCATG ACCGAGATCG GCGAGCAGCC GTGGGGGCGG GAGTTCGCCC TGCGCGACCC
     4261 GGCCGGCAAC TGCGTGCACT TCGTGGCCGA GGAGCAGGAC TGACACGTGC TACGAGATTT
     4321 CGATTCCACC GCCGCCTTCT ATGAAAGGTT GGGCTTCGGA ATCGTTTTCC GGGACGCCGG
     4381 CTGGATGATC CTCCAGCGCG GGGATCTCAT GCTGGAGTTC TTCGCCCACC CCAACTTGTT
     4441 TATTGCAGCT TATAATGGTT ACAAATAAAG CAATAGCATC ACAAATTTCA CAAATAAAGC
     4501 ATTTTTTTCA CTGCATTCTA GTTGTGGTTT GTCCAAACTC ATCAATGTAT CTTATCATGT
     4561 CTGTATACCG TCGACCTCTA GCTAGAGCTT GGCGTAATCA TGGTCATAGC TGTTTCCTGT
     4621 GTGAAATTGT TATCCGCTCA CAATTCCACA CAACATACGA GCCGGAAGCA TAAAGTGTAA
     4681 AGCCTGGGGT GCCTAATGAG TGAGCTAACT CACATTAATT GCGTTGCGCT CACTGCCCGC
     4741 TTTCCAGTCG GGAAACCTGT CGTGCCAGCT GCATTAATGA ATCGGCCAAC GCGCGGGGAG
     4801 AGGCGGTTTG CGTATTGGGC GCTCTTCCGC TTCCTCGCTC ACTGACTCGC TGCGCTCGGT
     4861 CGTTCGGCTG CGGCGAGCGG TATCAGCTCA CTCAAAGGCG GTAATACGGT TATCCACAGA
     4921 ATCAGGGGAT AACGCAGGAA AGAACATGTG AGCAAAAGGC CAGCAAAAGG CCAGGAACCG
     4981 TAAAAAGGCC GCGTTGCTGG CGTTTTTCCA TAGGCTCCGC CCCCCTGACG AGCATCACAA
     5041 AAATCGACGC TCAAGTCAGA GGTGGCGAAA CCCGACAGGA CTATAAAGAT ACCAGGCGTT
     5101 TCCCCCTGGA AGCTCCCTCG TGCGCTCTCC TGTTCCGACC CTGCCGCTTA CCGGATACCT
     5161 GTCCGCCTTT CTCCCTTCGG GAAGCGTGGC GCTTTCTCAT AGCTCACGCT GTAGGTATCT
     5221 CAGTTCGGTG TAGGTCGTTC GCTCCAAGCT GGGCTGTGTG CACGAACCCC CCGTTCAGCC
     5281 CGACCGCTGC GCCTTATCCG GTAACTATCG TCTTGAGTCC AACCCGGTAA GACACGACTT
     5341 ATCGCCACTG GCAGCAGCCA CTGGTAACAG GATTAGCAGA GCGAGGTATG TAGGCGGTGC
     5401 TACAGAGTTC TTGAAGTGGT GGCCTAACTA CGGCTACACT AGAAGAACAG TATTTGGTAT
     5461 CTGCGCTCTG CTGAAGCCAG TTACCTTCGG AAAAAGAGTT GGTAGCTCTT GATCCGGCAA
     5521 ACAAACCACC GCTGGTAGCG GTTTTTTTGT TTGCAAGCAG CAGATTACGC GCAGAAAAAA
     5581 AGGATCTCAA GAAGATCCTT TGATCTTTTC TACGGGGTCT GACGCTCAGT GGAACGAAAA
     5641 CTCACGTTAA GGGATTTTGG TCATGAGATT ATCAAAAAGG ATCTTCACCT AGATCCTTTT
     5701 AAATTAAAAA TGAAGTTTTA AATCAATCTA AAGTATATAT GAGTAAACTT GGTCTGACAG
     5761 TTACCAATGC TTAATCAGTG AGGCACCTAT CTCAGCGATC TGTCTATTTC GTTCATCCAT
     5821 AGTTGCCTGA CTCCCCGTCG TGTAGATAAC TACGATACGG GAGGGCTTAC CATCTGGCCC
     5881 CAGTGCTGCA ATGATACCGC GAGACCCACG CTCACCGGCT CCAGATTTAT CAGCAATAAA
     5941 CCAGCCAGCC GGAAGGGCCG AGCGCAGAAG TGGTCCTGCA ACTTTATCCG CCTCCATCCA
     6001 GTCTATTAAT TGTTGCCGGG AAGCTAGAGT AAGTAGTTCG CCAGTTAATA GTTTGCGCAA
     6061 CGTTGTTGCC ATTGCTACAG GCATCGTGGT GTCACGCTCG TCGTTTGGTA TGGCTTCATT
     6121 CAGCTCCGGT TCCCAACGAT CAAGGCGAGT TACATGATCC CCCATGTTGT GCAAAAAAGC
     6181 GGTTAGCTCC TTCGGTCCTC CGATCGTTGT CAGAAGTAAG TTGGCCGCAG TGTTATCACT
     6241 CATGGTTATG GCAGCACTGC ATAATTCTCT TACTGTCATG CCATCCGTAA GATGCTTTTC
     6301 TGTGACTGGT GAGTACTCAA CCAAGTCATT CTGAGAATAG TGTATGCGGC GACCGAGTTG
     6361 CTCTTGCCCG GCGTCAATAC GGGATAATAC CGCGCCACAT AGCAGAACTT TAAAAGTGCT
     6421 CATCATTGGA AAACGTTCTT CGGGGCGAAA ACTCTCAAGG ATCTTACCGC TGTTGAGATC
     6481 CAGTTCGATG TAACCCACTC GTGCACCCAA CTGATCTTCA GCATCTTTTA CTTTCACCAG
     6541 CGTTTCTGGG TGAGCAAAAA CAGGAAGGCA AAATGCCGCA AAAAAGGGAA TAAGGGCGAC
     6601 ACGGAAATGT TGAATACTCA TACTCTTCCT TTTTCAATAT TATTGAAGCA TTTATCAGGG
     6661 TTATTGTCTC ATGAGCGGAT ACATATTTGA ATGTATTTAG AAAAATAAAC AAATAGGGGT
     6721 TCCGCGCACA TTTCCCCGAA AAGTGCCACC TGACGTCGAC GGATCGGGAG ATCTCCCGAT
     6781 CCCCTATGGT GCACTCTCAG TACAATCTGC TCTGATGCCG CATAGTTAAG CCAGTATCTG
     6841 CTCCCTGCTT GTGTGTTGGA GGTCGCTGAG TAGTGCGCGA GCAAAATTTA AGCTACAACA
     6901 AGGCAAGGCT TGACCGACAA TTGCATGAAG AATCTGCTTA GGGTTAGGCG TTTTGCGCTG
     6961 CTTCGCGATG TACGGGCCAG ATATATACGC GTTGACATTG ATTATTGACT AGTTATTAAT
     7021 AGTAATCAAT TACGGGGTCA TTAGTTCATA GCCCATATAT GGAGTTCCGC GTTACATAAC
     7081 TTACGGTAAA TGGCCCGCCT GGCTGACCGC CCAACGACCC CCGCCCATTG ACGTCAATAA
     7141 TGACGTATGT TCCCATAGTA ACGCCAATAG GGACTTTCCA TTGACGTCAA TGGGTGGAGT
     7201 ATTTACGGTA AACTGCCCAC TTGGCAGTAC ATCAAGTGTA TCATATGCCA AGTACGCCCC
     7261 CTATTGACGT CAATGACGGT AAATGGCCCG CCTGGCATTA TGCCCAGTAC ATGACCTTAT
     7321 GGG
//
