# Supplementary material for: A platform for post-translational spatiotemporal control of cellular proteins
Source: Synth Biol (Oxf). 2021 Feb 2;6(1):ysab002. doi: 10.1093/synbio/ysab002 (PMC7976946; doi:10.1093/synbio/ysab002)
Supplement: ysab002_Supplementary_Data [file ysab002_supplementary_data.zip › pCMV_TO-iRFP.gb]

LOCUS       pcDNA4_CMV/TO.iRFP      5974 bp ds-DNA     circular     29-OCT-2020
DEFINITION  .
FEATURES             Location/Qualifiers
     misc_feature    2699..3039
                     /label="Promoter SV40"
                     /ApEinfo_revcolor=#85dae9
                     /ApEinfo_fwdcolor=#85dae9
     misc_feature    3146..3520
                     /label="Zeocin"
                     /ApEinfo_revcolor=#0000ff
                     /ApEinfo_fwdcolor=#0000ff
     misc_feature    990..1940
                     /label="iRFP"
                     /ApEinfo_revcolor=#f58a5e
                     /ApEinfo_fwdcolor=#f58a5e
     misc_feature    840..858
                     /label="TO"
                     /ApEinfo_revcolor=#0080ff
                     /ApEinfo_fwdcolor=#0080ff
     misc_feature    819..837
                     /label="TO"
                     /ApEinfo_revcolor=#0080ff
                     /ApEinfo_fwdcolor=#0080ff
     misc_feature    complement(4978..5838)
                     /label="Amp"
                     /ApEinfo_revcolor=#0000ff
                     /ApEinfo_fwdcolor=#0000ff
     misc_feature    231..957
                     /label="Promoter CMV"
                     /ApEinfo_revcolor=#85dae9
                     /ApEinfo_fwdcolor=#85dae9
     misc_feature    3650..3780
                     /label="SV40 pA"
                     /ApEinfo_revcolor=#c6c9d1
                     /ApEinfo_fwdcolor=#c6c9d1
     misc_feature    1991..2215
                     /label="BGH pA"
                     /ApEinfo_revcolor=#c6c9d1
                     /ApEinfo_fwdcolor=#c6c9d1
ORIGIN
        1 GACGGATCGG GAGATCTCCC GATCCCCTAT GGTGCACTCT CAGTACAATC TGCTCTGATG
       61 CCGCATAGTT AAGCCAGTAT CTGCTCCCTG CTTGTGTGTT GGAGGTCGCT GAGTAGTGCG
      121 CGAGCAAAAT TTAAGCTACA ACAAGGCAAG GCTTGACCGA CAATTGCATG AAGAATCTGC
      181 TTAGGGTTAG GCGTTTTGCG CTGCTTCGCG ATGTACGGGC CAGATATACG CGTTGACATT
      241 GATTATTGAC TAGTTATTAA TAGTAATCAA TTACGGGGTC ATTAGTTCAT AGCCCATATA
      301 TGGAGTTCCG CGTTACATAA CTTACGGTAA ATGGCCCGCC TGGCTGACCG CCCAACGACC
      361 CCCGCCCATT GACGTCAATA ATGACGTATG TTCCCATAGT AACGCCAATA GGGACTTTCC
      421 ATTGACGTCA ATGGGTGGAG TATTTACGGT AAACTGCCCA CTTGGCAGTA CATCAAGTGT
      481 ATCATATGCC AAGTACGCCC CCTATTGACG TCAATGACGG TAAATGGCCC GCCTGGCATT
      541 ATGCCCAGTA CATGACCTTA TGGGACTTTC CTACTTGGCA GTACATCTAC GTATTAGTCA
      601 TCGCTATTAC CATGGTGATG CGGTTTTGGC AGTACATCAA TGGGCGTGGA TAGCGGTTTG
      661 ACTCACGGGG ATTTCCAAGT CTCCACCCCA TTGACGTCAA TGGGAGTTTG TTTTGGAACC
      721 AAAATCAACG GGACTTTCCA AAATGTCGTA ACAACTCCGC CCCATTGACG CAAATGGGCG
      781 GTAGGCGTGT ACGGTGGGAG GTCTATATAA GCAGAGCTCT CCCTATCAGT GATAGAGATC
      841 TCCCTATCAG TGATAGAGAT CGTCGACGAG CTCGTTTAGT GAACCGTCAG ATCGCCTGGA
      901 GACGCCATCC ACGCTGTTTT GACCTCCATA GAAGACACCG GGACCGATCC AGCCTCCGGA
      961 CTCTAGCGTT TAAACTTAAG CTTGGTACCa tggctgaagg atccgtcgcc aggcagcctg
     1021 acctcttgac ctgcgacgat gagccgatcc atatccccgg tgccatccaa ccgcatggac
     1081 tgctgctcgc cctcgccgcc gacatgacga tcgttgccgg cagcgacaac cttcccgaac
     1141 tcaccggact ggcgatcggc gccctgatcg gccgctctgc ggccgatgtc ttcgactcgg
     1201 agacgcacaa ccgtctgacg atcgccttgg ccgagcccgg ggcggccgtc ggagcaccga
     1261 tcactgtcgg cttcacgatg cgaaaggacg caggcttcat cggctcctgg catcgccatg
     1321 atcagctcat cttcctcgag ctcgagcctc cccagcggga cgtcgccgag ccgcaggcgt
     1381 tcttccgccg caccaacagc gccatccgcc gcctgcaggc cgccgaaacc ttggaaagcg
     1441 cctgcgccgc cgcggcgcaa gaggtgcgga agattaccgg cttcgatcgg gtgatgatct
     1501 atcgcttcgc ctccgacttc agcggcgaag tgatcgcaga ggatcggtgc gccgaggtcg
     1561 agtcaaaact aggcctgcac tatcctgcct caaccgtgcc ggcgcaggcc cgtcggctct
     1621 ataccatcaa cccggtacgg atcattcccg atatcaatta tcggccggtg ccggtcaccc
     1681 cagacctcaa tccggtcacc gggcggccga ttgatcttag cttcgccatc ctgcgcagcg
     1741 tctcgcccgt ccatctggaa ttcatgcgca acataggcat gcacggcacg atgtcgatct
     1801 cgattttgcg cggcgagcga ctgtggggat tgatcgtttg ccatcaccga acgccgtact
     1861 acgtcgatct cgatggccgc caagcctgcg agctagtcgc ccaggttctg gcctggcaga
     1921 tcggcgtgat ggaagagtga GCGGCCGCTC GAGTCTAGAG GGCCCGTTTA AACCCGCTGA
     1981 TCAGCCTCGA CTGTGCCTTC TAGTTGCCAG CCATCTGTTG TTTGCCCCTC CCCCGTGCCT
     2041 TCCTTGACCC TGGAAGGTGC CACTCCCACT GTCCTTTCCT AATAAAATGA GGAAATTGCA
     2101 TCGCATTGTC TGAGTAGGTG TCATTCTATT CTGGGGGGTG GGGTGGGGCA GGACAGCAAG
     2161 GGGGAGGATT GGGAAGACAA TAGCAGGCAT GCTGGGGATG CGGTGGGCTC TATGGCTTCT
     2221 GAGGCGGAAA GAACCAGCTG GGGCTCTAGG GGGTATCCCC NNNNNNNNNN NNNNNNNNNN
     2281 NNNNNNNNNN NNNNNNNNNN NNNNNNNNNN NNNNNNNNNN NNNNNNNNNN NNNNNNNNNN
     2341 NNNNNNNNNN NNNNNNNNNN NNNNNNNNNN NNNNNNNNNN NNNNCNNNNN NNNNNNNNNN
     2401 NNNNNNNNNN NNNNNNNNNN NNNNNNNNNN NNNNNNNNNN NNNNNNNNNN NNNNNNNNNN
     2461 NNNNNNNNNN NNNNNNANNN NNNNNNNNNN NNNNNNNNNN NNNNNNNNNN NNNNNNNNNN
     2521 NNNNNNCCTT TGACGTTGGA GTCCACGTTC TTTNNNNNNN NNNNNNNNNN NNNNNNNNNN
     2581 NNNNNNNNNN ACCCTATCTC GGTCTATTCT TTTGATTTAT AAGGGATTTT GCCGATTTCG
     2641 GCCTATTGGT TAAAAAATGA GCTGATTTAA CAAAAATTTA ACGCGAATTA ATTCTGTGGA
     2701 ATGTGTGTCA GTTAGGGTGT GGAAAGTCCC CAGGCTCCCC AGCAGGCAGA AGTATGCAAA
     2761 GCATGCATCT CAATTAGTCA GCAACCAGGT GTGGAAAGTC CCCAGGCTCC CCAGCAGGCA
     2821 GAAGTATGCA AAGCATGCAT CTCAATTAGT CAGCAACCAT AGTCCCGCCC CTAACTCCGC
     2881 CCATCCCGCC CCTAACTCCG CCCAGTTCCG CCCATTCTCC GCCCCATGGC TGACTAATTT
     2941 TTTTTATTTA TGCAGAGGCC GAGGCCGCCT CTGCCTCTGA GCTATTCCAG AAGTAGTGAG
     3001 GAGGCTTTTT TGGAGGCCTA GGCTTTTGCA AAAAGCTCCC GGGAGCTTGT ATATCCATTT
     3061 TCGGATCTGA TCAGCACGTG TTGACAATTA ATCATCGGCA TAGTATATCG GCATAGTATA
     3121 ATACGACAAG GTGAGGAACT AAACCATGGC CAAGTTGACC AGTGCCGTTC CGGTGCTCAC
     3181 CGCGCGCGAC GTCGCCGGAG CGGTCGAGTT CTGGACCGAC CGGCTCGGGT TCTCCCGGGA
     3241 CTTCGTGGAG GACGACTTCG CCGGTGTGGT CCGGGACGAC GTGACCCTGT TCATCAGCGC
     3301 GGTCCAGGAC CAGGTGGTGC CGGACAACAC CCTGGCCTGG GTGTGGGTGC GCGGCCTGGA
     3361 CGAGCTGTAC GCCGAGTGGT CGGAGGTCGT GTCCACGAAC TTCCGGGACG CCTCCGGGCC
     3421 GGCCATGACC GAGATCGGCG AGCAGCCGTG GGGGCGGGAG TTCGCCCTGC GCGACCCGGC
     3481 CGGCAACTGC GTGCACTTCG TGGCCGAGGA GCAGGACTGA CACGTGCTAC GAGATTTCGA
     3541 TTCCACCGCC GCCTTCTATG AAAGGTTGGG CTTCGGAATC GTTTTCCGGG ACGCCGGCTG
     3601 GATGATCCTC CAGCGCGGGG ATCTCATGCT GGAGTTCTTC GCCCACCCCA ACTTGTTTAT
     3661 TGCAGCTTAT AATGGTTACA AATAAAGCAA TAGCATCACA AATTTCACAA ATAAAGCATT
     3721 TTTTTCACTG CATTCTAGTT GTGGTTTGTC CAAACTCATC AATGTATCTT ATCATGTCTG
     3781 TATACCGTCG ACCTCTAGCT AGAGCTTGGC GTAATCATGG TCATAGCTGT TTCCTGTGTG
     3841 AAATTGTTAT CCGCTCACAA TTCCACACAA CATACGAGCC GGAAGCATAA AGTGTAAAGC
     3901 CTGGGGTGCC TAATGAGTGA GCTAACTCAC ATTAATTGCG TTGCGCTCAC TGCCCGCTTT
     3961 CCAGTCGGGA AACCTGTCGT GCCAGCTGCA TTAATGAATC GGCCAACGCG CGGGGAGAGG
     4021 CGGTTTGCGT ATTGGGCGCT CTTCCGCTTC CTCGCTCACT GACTCGCTGC GCTCGGTCGT
     4081 TCGGCTGCGG CGAGCGGTAT CAGCTCACTC AAAGGCGGTA ATACGGTTAT CCACAGAATC
     4141 AGGGGATAAC GCAGGAAAGA ACATGTGAGC AAAAGGCCAG CAAAAGGCCA GGAACCGTAA
     4201 AAAGGCCGCG TTGCTGGCGT TTTTCCATAG GCTCCGCCCC CCTGACGAGC ATCACAAAAA
     4261 TCGACGCTCA AGTCAGAGGT GGCGAAACCC GACAGGACTA TAAAGATACC AGGCGTTTCC
     4321 CCCTGGAAGC TCCCTCGTGC GCTCTCCTGT TCCGACCCTG CCGCTTACCG GATACCTGTC
     4381 CGCCTTTCTC CCTTCGGGAA GCGTGGCGCT TTCTCATAGC TCACGCTGTA GGTATCTCAG
     4441 TTCGGTGTAG GTCGTTCGCT CCAAGCTGGG CTGTGTGCAC GAACCCCCCG TTCAGCCCGA
     4501 CCGCTGCGCC TTATCCGGTA ACTATCGTCT TGAGTCCAAC CCGGTAAGAC ACGACTTATC
     4561 GCCACTGGCA GCAGCCACTG GTAACAGGAT TAGCAGAGCG AGGTATGTAG GCGGTGCTAC
     4621 AGAGTTCTTG AAGTGGTGGC CTAACTACGG CTACACTAGA AGAACAGTAT TTGGTATCTG
     4681 CGCTCTGCTG AAGCCAGTTA CCTTCGGAAA AAGAGTTGGT AGCTCTTGAT CCGGCAAACA
     4741 AACCACCGCT GGTAGCGGTT TTTTTGTTTG CAAGCAGCAG ATTACGCGCA GAAAAAAAGG
     4801 ATCTCAAGAA GATCCTTTGA TCTTTTCTAC GGGGTCTGAC GCTCAGTGGA ACGAAAACTC
     4861 ACGTTAAGGG ATTTTGGTCA TGAGATTATC AAAAAGGATC TTCACCTAGA TCCTTTTAAA
     4921 TTAAAAATGA AGTTTTAAAT CAATCTAAAG TATATATGAG TAAACTTGGT CTGACAGTTA
     4981 CCAATGCTTA ATCAGTGAGG CACCTATCTC AGCGATCTGT CTATTTCGTT CATCCATAGT
     5041 TGCCTGACTC CCCGTCGTGT AGATAACTAC GATACGGGAG GGCTTACCAT CTGGCCCCAG
     5101 TGCTGCAATG ATACCGCGAG ACCCACGCTC ACCGGCTCCA GATTTATCAG CAATAAACCA
     5161 GCCAGCCGGA AGGGCCGAGC GCAGAAGTGG TCCTGCAACT TTATCCGCCT CCATCCAGTC
     5221 TATTAATTGT TGCCGGGAAG CTAGAGTAAG TAGTTCGCCA GTTAATAGTT TGCGCAACGT
     5281 TGTTGCCATT GCTACAGGCA TCGTGGTGTC ACGCTCGTCG TTTGGTATGG CTTCATTCAG
     5341 CTCCGGTTCC CAACGATCAA GGCGAGTTAC ATGATCCCCC ATGTTGTGCA AAAAAGCGGT
     5401 TAGCTCCTTC GGTCCTCCGA TCGTTGTCAG AAGTAAGTTG GCCGCAGTGT TATCACTCAT
     5461 GGTTATGGCA GCACTGCATA ATTCTCTTAC TGTCATGCCA TCCGTAAGAT GCTTTTCTGT
     5521 GACTGGTGAG TACTCAACCA AGTCATTCTG AGAATAGTGT ATGCGGCGAC CGAGTTGCTC
     5581 TTGCCCGGCG TCAATACGGG ATAATACCGC GCCACATAGC AGAACTTTAA AAGTGCTCAT
     5641 CATTGGAAAA CGTTCTTCGG GGCGAAAACT CTCAAGGATC TTACCGCTGT TGAGATCCAG
     5701 TTCGATGTAA CCCACTCGTG CACCCAACTG ATCTTCAGCA TCTTTTACTT TCACCAGCGT
     5761 TTCTGGGTGA GCAAAAACAG GAAGGCAAAA TGCCGCAAAA AAGGGAATAA GGGCGACACG
     5821 GAAATGTTGA ATACTCATAC TCTTCCTTTT TCAATATTAT TGAAGCATTT ATCAGGGTTA
     5881 TTGTCTCATG AGCGGATACA TATTTGAATG TATTTAGAAA AATAAACAAA TAGGGGTTCC
     5941 GCGCACATTT CCCCGAAAAG TGCCACCTGA CGTC
//
