# Supplementary material for: A platform for post-translational spatiotemporal control of cellular proteins
Source: Synth Biol (Oxf). 2021 Feb 2;6(1):ysab002. doi: 10.1093/synbio/ysab002 (PMC7976946; doi:10.1093/synbio/ysab002)
Supplement: ysab002_Supplementary_Data [file ysab002_supplementary_data.zip › pCMV_TO-VHH-MOM.gb]

LOCUS       Copy_of_pcDNA4_CMV/TO.m 5563 bp ds-DNA     circular     29-OCT-2020
DEFINITION  .
FEATURES             Location/Qualifiers
     misc_feature     1399..1409
                      /label="GGG Linker"
                      /ApEinfo_revcolor=#b1ff67
                      /ApEinfo_fwdcolor=#b1ff67
     misc_feature     1041..1388
                      /label="vhhGFP"
                      /ApEinfo_revcolor=#75c6a9
                      /ApEinfo_fwdcolor=#75c6a9
     misc_feature     complement(4567..5427)
                      /label="Amp"
                      /ApEinfo_revcolor=#0000ff
                      /ApEinfo_fwdcolor=#0000ff
     misc_feature     1419..1526
                      /label="OMP25 TM Domain "
                      /ApEinfo_revcolor=#f58a5e
                      /ApEinfo_fwdcolor=#f58a5e
     misc_feature     231..957
                      /label="Promoter CMV"
                      /ApEinfo_revcolor=#85dae9
                      /ApEinfo_fwdcolor=#85dae9
     misc_feature     2288..2628
                      /label="Promoter SV40"
                      /ApEinfo_revcolor=#85dae9
                      /ApEinfo_fwdcolor=#85dae9
     misc_feature     1023..1040
                      /label="Linker"
                      /ApEinfo_revcolor=#f58a5e
                      /ApEinfo_fwdcolor=#f58a5e
     misc_feature     984..989
                      /label="Kozak sequence"
                      /ApEinfo_revcolor=#ff00ff
                      /ApEinfo_fwdcolor=#ff00ff
     misc_feature     1580..1804
                      /label="BGH pA"
                      /ApEinfo_revcolor=#c6c9d1
                      /ApEinfo_fwdcolor=#c6c9d1
     misc_feature     2735..3109
                      /label="Zeocin"
                      /ApEinfo_revcolor=#0000ff
                      /ApEinfo_fwdcolor=#0000ff
     misc_feature     819..837
                      /label="TO"
                      /ApEinfo_revcolor=#0080ff
                      /ApEinfo_fwdcolor=#0080ff
     Localization Tag 1410..1526
                      /label="OMP25 (MOM tag)"
                      /ApEinfo_revcolor=#b7e6d7
                      /ApEinfo_fwdcolor=#b7e6d7
     Tag              993..1022
                      /label="Myc"
                      /ApEinfo_revcolor=#c6c9d1
                      /ApEinfo_fwdcolor=#c6c9d1
     misc_feature     840..858
                      /label="TO"
                      /ApEinfo_revcolor=#0080ff
                      /ApEinfo_fwdcolor=#0080ff
     misc_feature     3239..3369
                      /label="SV40 pA"
                      /ApEinfo_revcolor=#c6c9d1
                      /ApEinfo_fwdcolor=#c6c9d1
ORIGIN
        1 GACGGATCGG GAGATCTCCC GATCCCCTAT GGTGCACTCT CAGTACAATC TGCTCTGATG
       61 CCGCATAGTT AAGCCAGTAT CTGCTCCCTG CTTGTGTGTT GGAGGTCGCT GAGTAGTGCG
      121 CGAGCAAAAT TTAAGCTACA ACAAGGCAAG GCTTGACCGA CAATTGCATG AAGAATCTGC
      181 TTAGGGTTAG GCGTTTTGCG CTGCTTCGCG ATGTACGGGC CAGATATACG CGTTGACATT
      241 GATTATTGAC TAGTTATTAA TAGTAATCAA TTACGGGGTC ATTAGTTCAT AGCCCATATA
      301 TGGAGTTCCG CGTTACATAA CTTACGGTAA ATGGCCCGCC TGGCTGACCG CCCAACGACC
      361 CCCGCCCATT GACGTCAATA ATGACGTATG TTCCCATAGT AACGCCAATA GGGACTTTCC
      421 ATTGACGTCA ATGGGTGGAG TATTTACGGT AAACTGCCCA CTTGGCAGTA CATCAAGTGT
      481 ATCATATGCC AAGTACGCCC CCTATTGACG TCAATGACGG TAAATGGCCC GCCTGGCATT
      541 ATGCCCAGTA CATGACCTTA TGGGACTTTC CTACTTGGCA GTACATCTAC GTATTAGTCA
      601 TCGCTATTAC CATGGTGATG CGGTTTTGGC AGTACATCAA TGGGCGTGGA TAGCGGTTTG
      661 ACTCACGGGG ATTTCCAAGT CTCCACCCCA TTGACGTCAA TGGGAGTTTG TTTTGGAACC
      721 AAAATCAACG GGACTTTCCA AAATGTCGTA ACAACTCCGC CCCATTGACG CAAATGGGCG
      781 GTAGGCGTGT ACGGTGGGAG GTCTATATAA GCAGAGCTCT CCCTATCAGT GATAGAGATC
      841 TCCCTATCAG TGATAGAGAT CGTCGACGAG CTCGTTTAGT GAACCGTCAG ATCGCCTGGA
      901 GACGCCATCC ACGCTGTTTT GACCTCCATA GAAGACACCG GGACCGATCC AGCCTCCGGA
      961 CTCTAGCGTT TAAACTTAAG CTTGCCACCA TGGAGCAGAA GTTGATCTCC GAGGAAGACT
     1021 TGGGTGGTTC TTCTGGTGGT GATCAAGTCC AACTGGTGGA GTCTGGTGGC GCTTTGGTGC
     1081 AGCCAGGTGG CTCTCTGCGT TTGTCCTGTG CCGCTTCTGG CTTCCCAGTG AACCGCTATT
     1141 CCATGCGCTG GTATCGCCAG GCTCCAGGCA AAGAGCGTGA GTGGGTAGCC GGTATGTCCA
     1201 GCGCGGGTGA TCGTAGCTCC TATGAAGACT CCGTGAAGGG CCGTTTCACC ATCAGCCGTG
     1261 ACGATGCCCG TAACACGGTG TATCTGCAAA TGAACAGCTT GAAACCTGAA GATACGGCCG
     1321 TGTATTACTG TAATGTGAAC GTGGGCTTCG AGTATTGGGG CCAAGGCACC CAGGTCACCG
     1381 TCTCCAGCGG AGCTAAGCTA GGAGGAGGCa cgcgtgggcg aggcgacgga gagccgagtg
     1441 gagttcctgt agctgtggtg ctgctgccag tgtttgccct taccctggta gcagtttggg
     1501 ccttcgtgag ataccgaaag cagctcTAAG CGGCCGCTCG AGTCTAGAGG GCCCGTTTAA
     1561 ACCCGCTGAT CAGCCTCGAC TGTGCCTTCT AGTTGCCAGC CATCTGTTGT TTGCCCCTCC
     1621 CCCGTGCCTT CCTTGACCCT GGAAGGTGCC ACTCCCACTG TCCTTTCCTA ATAAAATGAG
     1681 GAAATTGCAT CGCATTGTCT GAGTAGGTGT CATTCTATTC TGGGGGGTGG GGTGGGGCAG
     1741 GACAGCAAGG GGGAGGATTG GGAAGACAAT AGCAGGCATG CTGGGGATGC GGTGGGCTCT
     1801 ATGGCTTCTG AGGCGGAAAG AACCAGCTGG GGCTCTAGGG GGTATCCCCN NNNNNNNNNN
     1861 NNNNNNNNNN NNNNNNNNNN NNNNNNNNNN NNNNNNNNNN NNNNNNNNNN NNNNNNNNNN
     1921 NNNNNNNNNN NNNNNNNNNN NNNNNNNNNN NNNNNNNNNN NNNNNNNNNN NNNCNNNNNN
     1981 NNNNNNNNNN NNNNNNNNNN NNNNNNNNNN NNNNNNNNNN NNNNNNNNNN NNNNNNNNNN
     2041 NNNNNNNNNN NNNNNNNNNN NNNNNANNNN NNNNNNNNNN NNNNNNNNNN NNNNNNNNNN
     2101 NNNNNNNNNN NNNNNCCTTT GACGTTGGAG TCCACGTTCT TTNNNNNNNN NNNNNNNNNN
     2161 NNNNNNNNNN NNNNNNNNNA CCCTATCTCG GTCTATTCTT TTGATTTATA AGGGATTTTG
     2221 CCGATTTCGG CCTATTGGTT AAAAAATGAG CTGATTTAAC AAAAATTTAA CGCGAATTAA
     2281 TTCTGTGGAA TGTGTGTCAG TTAGGGTGTG GAAAGTCCCC AGGCTCCCCA GCAGGCAGAA
     2341 GTATGCAAAG CATGCATCTC AATTAGTCAG CAACCAGGTG TGGAAAGTCC CCAGGCTCCC
     2401 CAGCAGGCAG AAGTATGCAA AGCATGCATC TCAATTAGTC AGCAACCATA GTCCCGCCCC
     2461 TAACTCCGCC CATCCCGCCC CTAACTCCGC CCAGTTCCGC CCATTCTCCG CCCCATGGCT
     2521 GACTAATTTT TTTTATTTAT GCAGAGGCCG AGGCCGCCTC TGCCTCTGAG CTATTCCAGA
     2581 AGTAGTGAGG AGGCTTTTTT GGAGGCCTAG GCTTTTGCAA AAAGCTCCCG GGAGCTTGTA
     2641 TATCCATTTT CGGATCTGAT CAGCACGTGT TGACAATTAA TCATCGGCAT AGTATATCGG
     2701 CATAGTATAA TACGACAAGG TGAGGAACTA AACCATGGCC AAGTTGACCA GTGCCGTTCC
     2761 GGTGCTCACC GCGCGCGACG TCGCCGGAGC GGTCGAGTTC TGGACCGACC GGCTCGGGTT
     2821 CTCCCGGGAC TTCGTGGAGG ACGACTTCGC CGGTGTGGTC CGGGACGACG TGACCCTGTT
     2881 CATCAGCGCG GTCCAGGACC AGGTGGTGCC GGACAACACC CTGGCCTGGG TGTGGGTGCG
     2941 CGGCCTGGAC GAGCTGTACG CCGAGTGGTC GGAGGTCGTG TCCACGAACT TCCGGGACGC
     3001 CTCCGGGCCG GCCATGACCG AGATCGGCGA GCAGCCGTGG GGGCGGGAGT TCGCCCTGCG
     3061 CGACCCGGCC GGCAACTGCG TGCACTTCGT GGCCGAGGAG CAGGACTGAC ACGTGCTACG
     3121 AGATTTCGAT TCCACCGCCG CCTTCTATGA AAGGTTGGGC TTCGGAATCG TTTTCCGGGA
     3181 CGCCGGCTGG ATGATCCTCC AGCGCGGGGA TCTCATGCTG GAGTTCTTCG CCCACCCCAA
     3241 CTTGTTTATT GCAGCTTATA ATGGTTACAA ATAAAGCAAT AGCATCACAA ATTTCACAAA
     3301 TAAAGCATTT TTTTCACTGC ATTCTAGTTG TGGTTTGTCC AAACTCATCA ATGTATCTTA
     3361 TCATGTCTGT ATACCGTCGA CCTCTAGCTA GAGCTTGGCG TAATCATGGT CATAGCTGTT
     3421 TCCTGTGTGA AATTGTTATC CGCTCACAAT TCCACACAAC ATACGAGCCG GAAGCATAAA
     3481 GTGTAAAGCC TGGGGTGCCT AATGAGTGAG CTAACTCACA TTAATTGCGT TGCGCTCACT
     3541 GCCCGCTTTC CAGTCGGGAA ACCTGTCGTG CCAGCTGCAT TAATGAATCG GCCAACGCGC
     3601 GGGGAGAGGC GGTTTGCGTA TTGGGCGCTC TTCCGCTTCC TCGCTCACTG ACTCGCTGCG
     3661 CTCGGTCGTT CGGCTGCGGC GAGCGGTATC AGCTCACTCA AAGGCGGTAA TACGGTTATC
     3721 CACAGAATCA GGGGATAACG CAGGAAAGAA CATGTGAGCA AAAGGCCAGC AAAAGGCCAG
     3781 GAACCGTAAA AAGGCCGCGT TGCTGGCGTT TTTCCATAGG CTCCGCCCCC CTGACGAGCA
     3841 TCACAAAAAT CGACGCTCAA GTCAGAGGTG GCGAAACCCG ACAGGACTAT AAAGATACCA
     3901 GGCGTTTCCC CCTGGAAGCT CCCTCGTGCG CTCTCCTGTT CCGACCCTGC CGCTTACCGG
     3961 ATACCTGTCC GCCTTTCTCC CTTCGGGAAG CGTGGCGCTT TCTCATAGCT CACGCTGTAG
     4021 GTATCTCAGT TCGGTGTAGG TCGTTCGCTC CAAGCTGGGC TGTGTGCACG AACCCCCCGT
     4081 TCAGCCCGAC CGCTGCGCCT TATCCGGTAA CTATCGTCTT GAGTCCAACC CGGTAAGACA
     4141 CGACTTATCG CCACTGGCAG CAGCCACTGG TAACAGGATT AGCAGAGCGA GGTATGTAGG
     4201 CGGTGCTACA GAGTTCTTGA AGTGGTGGCC TAACTACGGC TACACTAGAA GAACAGTATT
     4261 TGGTATCTGC GCTCTGCTGA AGCCAGTTAC CTTCGGAAAA AGAGTTGGTA GCTCTTGATC
     4321 CGGCAAACAA ACCACCGCTG GTAGCGGTTT TTTTGTTTGC AAGCAGCAGA TTACGCGCAG
     4381 AAAAAAAGGA TCTCAAGAAG ATCCTTTGAT CTTTTCTACG GGGTCTGACG CTCAGTGGAA
     4441 CGAAAACTCA CGTTAAGGGA TTTTGGTCAT GAGATTATCA AAAAGGATCT TCACCTAGAT
     4501 CCTTTTAAAT TAAAAATGAA GTTTTAAATC AATCTAAAGT ATATATGAGT AAACTTGGTC
     4561 TGACAGTTAC CAATGCTTAA TCAGTGAGGC ACCTATCTCA GCGATCTGTC TATTTCGTTC
     4621 ATCCATAGTT GCCTGACTCC CCGTCGTGTA GATAACTACG ATACGGGAGG GCTTACCATC
     4681 TGGCCCCAGT GCTGCAATGA TACCGCGAGA CCCACGCTCA CCGGCTCCAG ATTTATCAGC
     4741 AATAAACCAG CCAGCCGGAA GGGCCGAGCG CAGAAGTGGT CCTGCAACTT TATCCGCCTC
     4801 CATCCAGTCT ATTAATTGTT GCCGGGAAGC TAGAGTAAGT AGTTCGCCAG TTAATAGTTT
     4861 GCGCAACGTT GTTGCCATTG CTACAGGCAT CGTGGTGTCA CGCTCGTCGT TTGGTATGGC
     4921 TTCATTCAGC TCCGGTTCCC AACGATCAAG GCGAGTTACA TGATCCCCCA TGTTGTGCAA
     4981 AAAAGCGGTT AGCTCCTTCG GTCCTCCGAT CGTTGTCAGA AGTAAGTTGG CCGCAGTGTT
     5041 ATCACTCATG GTTATGGCAG CACTGCATAA TTCTCTTACT GTCATGCCAT CCGTAAGATG
     5101 CTTTTCTGTG ACTGGTGAGT ACTCAACCAA GTCATTCTGA GAATAGTGTA TGCGGCGACC
     5161 GAGTTGCTCT TGCCCGGCGT CAATACGGGA TAATACCGCG CCACATAGCA GAACTTTAAA
     5221 AGTGCTCATC ATTGGAAAAC GTTCTTCGGG GCGAAAACTC TCAAGGATCT TACCGCTGTT
     5281 GAGATCCAGT TCGATGTAAC CCACTCGTGC ACCCAACTGA TCTTCAGCAT CTTTTACTTT
     5341 CACCAGCGTT TCTGGGTGAG CAAAAACAGG AAGGCAAAAT GCCGCAAAAA AGGGAATAAG
     5401 GGCGACACGG AAATGTTGAA TACTCATACT CTTCCTTTTT CAATATTATT GAAGCATTTA
     5461 TCAGGGTTAT TGTCTCATGA GCGGATACAT ATTTGAATGT ATTTAGAAAA ATAAACAAAT
     5521 AGGGGTTCCG CGCACATTTC CCCGAAAAGT GCCACCTGAC GTC
//
