# Supplementary material for: A platform for post-translational spatiotemporal control of cellular proteins
Source: Synth Biol (Oxf). 2021 Feb 2;6(1):ysab002. doi: 10.1093/synbio/ysab002 (PMC7976946; doi:10.1093/synbio/ysab002)
Supplement: ysab002_Supplementary_Data [file ysab002_supplementary_data.zip › pCMV_TO-VHH-NLS.gb]

LOCUS       Copy_of_pcDNA4_CMV/TO.m 5467 bp ds-DNA     circular     29-OCT-2020
DEFINITION  .
FEATURES             Location/Qualifiers
     misc_feature    1410..1430
                     /label="SV40 NLS"
                     /ApEinfo_revcolor=#b7e6d7
                     /ApEinfo_fwdcolor=#b7e6d7
     misc_feature    840..858
                     /label="TO"
                     /ApEinfo_revcolor=#0080ff
                     /ApEinfo_fwdcolor=#0080ff
     misc_feature    2192..2532
                     /label="Promoter SV40"
                     /ApEinfo_revcolor=#85dae9
                     /ApEinfo_fwdcolor=#85dae9
     Tag             993..1022
                     /label="Myc"
                     /ApEinfo_revcolor=#c6c9d1
                     /ApEinfo_fwdcolor=#c6c9d1
     misc_feature    1399..1409
                     /label="GGG Linker"
                     /ApEinfo_revcolor=#b1ff67
                     /ApEinfo_fwdcolor=#b1ff67
     misc_feature    231..957
                     /label="Promoter CMV"
                     /ApEinfo_revcolor=#85dae9
                     /ApEinfo_fwdcolor=#85dae9
     misc_feature    2639..3013
                     /label="Zeocin"
                     /ApEinfo_revcolor=#0000ff
                     /ApEinfo_fwdcolor=#0000ff
     misc_feature    complement(4471..5331)
                     /label="Amp"
                     /ApEinfo_revcolor=#0000ff
                     /ApEinfo_fwdcolor=#0000ff
     misc_feature    1484..1708
                     /label="BGH pA"
                     /ApEinfo_revcolor=#c6c9d1
                     /ApEinfo_fwdcolor=#c6c9d1
     misc_feature    1041..1388
                     /label="vhhGFP"
                     /ApEinfo_revcolor=#75c6a9
                     /ApEinfo_fwdcolor=#75c6a9
     misc_feature    1023..1040
                     /label="Linker"
                     /ApEinfo_revcolor=#f58a5e
                     /ApEinfo_fwdcolor=#f58a5e
     misc_feature    819..837
                     /label="TO"
                     /ApEinfo_revcolor=#0080ff
                     /ApEinfo_fwdcolor=#0080ff
     misc_feature    3143..3273
                     /label="SV40 pA"
                     /ApEinfo_revcolor=#c6c9d1
                     /ApEinfo_fwdcolor=#c6c9d1
     misc_feature    984..989
                     /label="Kozak sequence"
                     /ApEinfo_revcolor=#ff00ff
                     /ApEinfo_fwdcolor=#ff00ff
ORIGIN
        1 GACGGATCGG GAGATCTCCC GATCCCCTAT GGTGCACTCT CAGTACAATC TGCTCTGATG
       61 CCGCATAGTT AAGCCAGTAT CTGCTCCCTG CTTGTGTGTT GGAGGTCGCT GAGTAGTGCG
      121 CGAGCAAAAT TTAAGCTACA ACAAGGCAAG GCTTGACCGA CAATTGCATG AAGAATCTGC
      181 TTAGGGTTAG GCGTTTTGCG CTGCTTCGCG ATGTACGGGC CAGATATACG CGTTGACATT
      241 GATTATTGAC TAGTTATTAA TAGTAATCAA TTACGGGGTC ATTAGTTCAT AGCCCATATA
      301 TGGAGTTCCG CGTTACATAA CTTACGGTAA ATGGCCCGCC TGGCTGACCG CCCAACGACC
      361 CCCGCCCATT GACGTCAATA ATGACGTATG TTCCCATAGT AACGCCAATA GGGACTTTCC
      421 ATTGACGTCA ATGGGTGGAG TATTTACGGT AAACTGCCCA CTTGGCAGTA CATCAAGTGT
      481 ATCATATGCC AAGTACGCCC CCTATTGACG TCAATGACGG TAAATGGCCC GCCTGGCATT
      541 ATGCCCAGTA CATGACCTTA TGGGACTTTC CTACTTGGCA GTACATCTAC GTATTAGTCA
      601 TCGCTATTAC CATGGTGATG CGGTTTTGGC AGTACATCAA TGGGCGTGGA TAGCGGTTTG
      661 ACTCACGGGG ATTTCCAAGT CTCCACCCCA TTGACGTCAA TGGGAGTTTG TTTTGGAACC
      721 AAAATCAACG GGACTTTCCA AAATGTCGTA ACAACTCCGC CCCATTGACG CAAATGGGCG
      781 GTAGGCGTGT ACGGTGGGAG GTCTATATAA GCAGAGCTCT CCCTATCAGT GATAGAGATC
      841 TCCCTATCAG TGATAGAGAT CGTCGACGAG CTCGTTTAGT GAACCGTCAG ATCGCCTGGA
      901 GACGCCATCC ACGCTGTTTT GACCTCCATA GAAGACACCG GGACCGATCC AGCCTCCGGA
      961 CTCTAGCGTT TAAACTTAAG CTTGCCACCA TGGAGCAGAA GTTGATCTCC GAGGAAGACT
     1021 TGGGTGGTTC TTCTGGTGGT GATCAAGTCC AACTGGTGGA GTCTGGTGGC GCTTTGGTGC
     1081 AGCCAGGTGG CTCTCTGCGT TTGTCCTGTG CCGCTTCTGG CTTCCCAGTG AACCGCTATT
     1141 CCATGCGCTG GTATCGCCAG GCTCCAGGCA AAGAGCGTGA GTGGGTAGCC GGTATGTCCA
     1201 GCGCGGGTGA TCGTAGCTCC TATGAAGACT CCGTGAAGGG CCGTTTCACC ATCAGCCGTG
     1261 ACGATGCCCG TAACACGGTG TATCTGCAAA TGAACAGCTT GAAACCTGAA GATACGGCCG
     1321 TGTATTACTG TAATGTGAAC GTGGGCTTCG AGTATTGGGG CCAAGGCACC CAGGTCACCG
     1381 TCTCCAGCGG AGCTAAGCTA GGAGGAGGCc ctaagaagaa gcgcaaggtc TAAGCGGCCG
     1441 CTCGAGTCTA GAGGGCCCGT TTAAACCCGC TGATCAGCCT CGACTGTGCC TTCTAGTTGC
     1501 CAGCCATCTG TTGTTTGCCC CTCCCCCGTG CCTTCCTTGA CCCTGGAAGG TGCCACTCCC
     1561 ACTGTCCTTT CCTAATAAAA TGAGGAAATT GCATCGCATT GTCTGAGTAG GTGTCATTCT
     1621 ATTCTGGGGG GTGGGGTGGG GCAGGACAGC AAGGGGGAGG ATTGGGAAGA CAATAGCAGG
     1681 CATGCTGGGG ATGCGGTGGG CTCTATGGCT TCTGAGGCGG AAAGAACCAG CTGGGGCTCT
     1741 AGGGGGTATC CCCNNNNNNN NNNNNNNNNN NNNNNNNNNN NNNNNNNNNN NNNNNNNNNN
     1801 NNNNNNNNNN NNNNNNNNNN NNNNNNNNNN NNNNNNNNNN NNNNNNNNNN NNNNNNNNNN
     1861 NNNNNNNNNN NNNNNNNCNN NNNNNNNNNN NNNNNNNNNN NNNNNNNNNN NNNNNNNNNN
     1921 NNNNNNNNNN NNNNNNNNNN NNNNNNNNNN NNNNNNNNNN NNNNNNNNNA NNNNNNNNNN
     1981 NNNNNNNNNN NNNNNNNNNN NNNNNNNNNN NNNNNNNNNC CTTTGACGTT GGAGTCCACG
     2041 TTCTTTNNNN NNNNNNNNNN NNNNNNNNNN NNNNNNNNNN NNNACCCTAT CTCGGTCTAT
     2101 TCTTTTGATT TATAAGGGAT TTTGCCGATT TCGGCCTATT GGTTAAAAAA TGAGCTGATT
     2161 TAACAAAAAT TTAACGCGAA TTAATTCTGT GGAATGTGTG TCAGTTAGGG TGTGGAAAGT
     2221 CCCCAGGCTC CCCAGCAGGC AGAAGTATGC AAAGCATGCA TCTCAATTAG TCAGCAACCA
     2281 GGTGTGGAAA GTCCCCAGGC TCCCCAGCAG GCAGAAGTAT GCAAAGCATG CATCTCAATT
     2341 AGTCAGCAAC CATAGTCCCG CCCCTAACTC CGCCCATCCC GCCCCTAACT CCGCCCAGTT
     2401 CCGCCCATTC TCCGCCCCAT GGCTGACTAA TTTTTTTTAT TTATGCAGAG GCCGAGGCCG
     2461 CCTCTGCCTC TGAGCTATTC CAGAAGTAGT GAGGAGGCTT TTTTGGAGGC CTAGGCTTTT
     2521 GCAAAAAGCT CCCGGGAGCT TGTATATCCA TTTTCGGATC TGATCAGCAC GTGTTGACAA
     2581 TTAATCATCG GCATAGTATA TCGGCATAGT ATAATACGAC AAGGTGAGGA ACTAAACCAT
     2641 GGCCAAGTTG ACCAGTGCCG TTCCGGTGCT CACCGCGCGC GACGTCGCCG GAGCGGTCGA
     2701 GTTCTGGACC GACCGGCTCG GGTTCTCCCG GGACTTCGTG GAGGACGACT TCGCCGGTGT
     2761 GGTCCGGGAC GACGTGACCC TGTTCATCAG CGCGGTCCAG GACCAGGTGG TGCCGGACAA
     2821 CACCCTGGCC TGGGTGTGGG TGCGCGGCCT GGACGAGCTG TACGCCGAGT GGTCGGAGGT
     2881 CGTGTCCACG AACTTCCGGG ACGCCTCCGG GCCGGCCATG ACCGAGATCG GCGAGCAGCC
     2941 GTGGGGGCGG GAGTTCGCCC TGCGCGACCC GGCCGGCAAC TGCGTGCACT TCGTGGCCGA
     3001 GGAGCAGGAC TGACACGTGC TACGAGATTT CGATTCCACC GCCGCCTTCT ATGAAAGGTT
     3061 GGGCTTCGGA ATCGTTTTCC GGGACGCCGG CTGGATGATC CTCCAGCGCG GGGATCTCAT
     3121 GCTGGAGTTC TTCGCCCACC CCAACTTGTT TATTGCAGCT TATAATGGTT ACAAATAAAG
     3181 CAATAGCATC ACAAATTTCA CAAATAAAGC ATTTTTTTCA CTGCATTCTA GTTGTGGTTT
     3241 GTCCAAACTC ATCAATGTAT CTTATCATGT CTGTATACCG TCGACCTCTA GCTAGAGCTT
     3301 GGCGTAATCA TGGTCATAGC TGTTTCCTGT GTGAAATTGT TATCCGCTCA CAATTCCACA
     3361 CAACATACGA GCCGGAAGCA TAAAGTGTAA AGCCTGGGGT GCCTAATGAG TGAGCTAACT
     3421 CACATTAATT GCGTTGCGCT CACTGCCCGC TTTCCAGTCG GGAAACCTGT CGTGCCAGCT
     3481 GCATTAATGA ATCGGCCAAC GCGCGGGGAG AGGCGGTTTG CGTATTGGGC GCTCTTCCGC
     3541 TTCCTCGCTC ACTGACTCGC TGCGCTCGGT CGTTCGGCTG CGGCGAGCGG TATCAGCTCA
     3601 CTCAAAGGCG GTAATACGGT TATCCACAGA ATCAGGGGAT AACGCAGGAA AGAACATGTG
     3661 AGCAAAAGGC CAGCAAAAGG CCAGGAACCG TAAAAAGGCC GCGTTGCTGG CGTTTTTCCA
     3721 TAGGCTCCGC CCCCCTGACG AGCATCACAA AAATCGACGC TCAAGTCAGA GGTGGCGAAA
     3781 CCCGACAGGA CTATAAAGAT ACCAGGCGTT TCCCCCTGGA AGCTCCCTCG TGCGCTCTCC
     3841 TGTTCCGACC CTGCCGCTTA CCGGATACCT GTCCGCCTTT CTCCCTTCGG GAAGCGTGGC
     3901 GCTTTCTCAT AGCTCACGCT GTAGGTATCT CAGTTCGGTG TAGGTCGTTC GCTCCAAGCT
     3961 GGGCTGTGTG CACGAACCCC CCGTTCAGCC CGACCGCTGC GCCTTATCCG GTAACTATCG
     4021 TCTTGAGTCC AACCCGGTAA GACACGACTT ATCGCCACTG GCAGCAGCCA CTGGTAACAG
     4081 GATTAGCAGA GCGAGGTATG TAGGCGGTGC TACAGAGTTC TTGAAGTGGT GGCCTAACTA
     4141 CGGCTACACT AGAAGAACAG TATTTGGTAT CTGCGCTCTG CTGAAGCCAG TTACCTTCGG
     4201 AAAAAGAGTT GGTAGCTCTT GATCCGGCAA ACAAACCACC GCTGGTAGCG GTTTTTTTGT
     4261 TTGCAAGCAG CAGATTACGC GCAGAAAAAA AGGATCTCAA GAAGATCCTT TGATCTTTTC
     4321 TACGGGGTCT GACGCTCAGT GGAACGAAAA CTCACGTTAA GGGATTTTGG TCATGAGATT
     4381 ATCAAAAAGG ATCTTCACCT AGATCCTTTT AAATTAAAAA TGAAGTTTTA AATCAATCTA
     4441 AAGTATATAT GAGTAAACTT GGTCTGACAG TTACCAATGC TTAATCAGTG AGGCACCTAT
     4501 CTCAGCGATC TGTCTATTTC GTTCATCCAT AGTTGCCTGA CTCCCCGTCG TGTAGATAAC
     4561 TACGATACGG GAGGGCTTAC CATCTGGCCC CAGTGCTGCA ATGATACCGC GAGACCCACG
     4621 CTCACCGGCT CCAGATTTAT CAGCAATAAA CCAGCCAGCC GGAAGGGCCG AGCGCAGAAG
     4681 TGGTCCTGCA ACTTTATCCG CCTCCATCCA GTCTATTAAT TGTTGCCGGG AAGCTAGAGT
     4741 AAGTAGTTCG CCAGTTAATA GTTTGCGCAA CGTTGTTGCC ATTGCTACAG GCATCGTGGT
     4801 GTCACGCTCG TCGTTTGGTA TGGCTTCATT CAGCTCCGGT TCCCAACGAT CAAGGCGAGT
     4861 TACATGATCC CCCATGTTGT GCAAAAAAGC GGTTAGCTCC TTCGGTCCTC CGATCGTTGT
     4921 CAGAAGTAAG TTGGCCGCAG TGTTATCACT CATGGTTATG GCAGCACTGC ATAATTCTCT
     4981 TACTGTCATG CCATCCGTAA GATGCTTTTC TGTGACTGGT GAGTACTCAA CCAAGTCATT
     5041 CTGAGAATAG TGTATGCGGC GACCGAGTTG CTCTTGCCCG GCGTCAATAC GGGATAATAC
     5101 CGCGCCACAT AGCAGAACTT TAAAAGTGCT CATCATTGGA AAACGTTCTT CGGGGCGAAA
     5161 ACTCTCAAGG ATCTTACCGC TGTTGAGATC CAGTTCGATG TAACCCACTC GTGCACCCAA
     5221 CTGATCTTCA GCATCTTTTA CTTTCACCAG CGTTTCTGGG TGAGCAAAAA CAGGAAGGCA
     5281 AAATGCCGCA AAAAAGGGAA TAAGGGCGAC ACGGAAATGT TGAATACTCA TACTCTTCCT
     5341 TTTTCAATAT TATTGAAGCA TTTATCAGGG TTATTGTCTC ATGAGCGGAT ACATATTTGA
     5401 ATGTATTTAG AAAAATAAAC AAATAGGGGT TCCGCGCACA TTTCCCCGAA AAGTGCCACC
     5461 TGACGTC
//
